# Supplementary material for: The NHR-23-regulated putative protease inhibitor mlt-11 gene is necessary for C. elegans cuticle structure and function
Source: bioRxiv preprint, doi:10.1101/2024.05.12.593762, version 2 (2024-10-17)
Supplement: File S1 [file 593762_file02.zip › File S1/pJW1934 (mlt-11p (-2.8) NLS-mScarlet (dpi)-tbb-2 3'UTR).ape]

LOCUS       pJW1932__mlt_11p        6367 bp    DNA        circular     14-DEC-2020
DEFINITION  .
ACCESSION   
VERSION     
SOURCE      .
  ORGANISM  .
COMMENT     
COMMENT     ApEinfo:methylated:1
FEATURES             Location/Qualifiers
     primer_bind     536..553
                     /locus_tag="M13-fwd"
                     /label="M13-fwd"
                     /ApEinfo_label="M13-fwd"
                     /ApEinfo_fwdcolor="cyan"
                     /ApEinfo_revcolor="green"
                     /ApEinfo_graphicformat="arrow_data {{0 1 2 0 0 -1} {} 0}
                     width 5 offset 0"
     misc_feature    3046..3376
                     /locus_tag="NHR-23 peak 1"
                     /label="NHR-23 peak 1"
                     /ApEinfo_label="NHR-23 peak 1"
                     /ApEinfo_fwdcolor="cyan"
                     /ApEinfo_revcolor="green"
                     /ApEinfo_graphicformat="arrow_data {{0 1 2 0 0 -1} {} 0}
                     width 5 offset 0"
     misc_feature    complement(3244..3249)
                     /locus_tag="RORE"
                     /label="RORE"
                     /ApEinfo_label="RORE"
                     /ApEinfo_fwdcolor="#fb0106"
                     /ApEinfo_revcolor="#fb0106"
                     /ApEinfo_graphicformat="arrow_data {{0 1 2 0 0 -1} {} 0}
                     width 5 offset 0"
     primer_bind     complement(4628..4648)
                     /locus_tag="M13-rev"
                     /label="M13-rev"
                     /ApEinfo_label="M13-rev"
                     /ApEinfo_fwdcolor="cyan"
                     /ApEinfo_revcolor="green"
                     /ApEinfo_graphicformat="arrow_data {{0 1 2 0 0 -1} {} 0}
                     width 5 offset 0"
     misc_feature    3407..3563
                     /locus_tag="mScarlet"
                     /label="mScarlet"
                     /ApEinfo_label="mScarlet"
                     /ApEinfo_fwdcolor="#ff0000"
                     /ApEinfo_revcolor="green"
                     /ApEinfo_graphicformat="arrow_data {{0 1 2 0 0 -1} {} 0}
                     width 5 offset 0"
     primer_bind     complement(4608..4629)
                     /locus_tag="T7"
                     /label="T7"
                     /ApEinfo_label="T7"
                     /ApEinfo_fwdcolor="cyan"
                     /ApEinfo_revcolor="green"
                     /ApEinfo_graphicformat="arrow_data {{0 1 2 0 0 -1} {} 0}
                     width 5 offset 0"
     misc_feature    1986..2365
                     /locus_tag="NHR-23 peak #2"
                     /label="NHR-23 peak #2"
                     /ApEinfo_label="NHR-23 peak #2"
                     /ApEinfo_fwdcolor="cyan"
                     /ApEinfo_revcolor="green"
                     /ApEinfo_graphicformat="arrow_data {{0 1 2 0 0 -1} {} 0}
                     width 5 offset 0"
     misc_feature    3615..3760
                     /locus_tag="mScarlet(1)"
                     /label="mScarlet(1)"
                     /ApEinfo_label="mScarlet"
                     /ApEinfo_fwdcolor="#ff0000"
                     /ApEinfo_revcolor="green"
                     /ApEinfo_graphicformat="arrow_data {{0 1 2 0 0 -1} {} 0}
                     width 5 offset 0"
     misc_feature    950..1494
                     /locus_tag="nhr-23 peak #3"
                     /label="nhr-23 peak #3"
                     /ApEinfo_label="nhr-23 peak #3"
                     /ApEinfo_fwdcolor="cyan"
                     /ApEinfo_revcolor="green"
                     /ApEinfo_graphicformat="arrow_data {{0 1 2 0 0 -1} {} 0}
                     width 5 offset 0"
     rep_origin      5637..6323
                     /locus_tag="ColE1 origin"
                     /label="ColE1 origin"
                     /ApEinfo_label="ColE1 origin"
                     /ApEinfo_fwdcolor="gray50"
                     /ApEinfo_revcolor="gray50"
                     /ApEinfo_graphicformat="arrow_data {{0 1 2 0 0 -1} {} 0}
                     width 5 offset 0"
     misc_feature    3564..3614
                     /locus_tag="mScarlet-I-GLO"
                     /label="mScarlet-I-GLO"
                     /ApEinfo_label="mScarlet-I-GLO"
                     /ApEinfo_fwdcolor="#ff6377"
                     /ApEinfo_revcolor="green"
                     /ApEinfo_graphicformat="arrow_data {{0 1 2 0 0 -1} {} 0}
                     width 5 offset 0"
     CDS             4761..5567
                     /locus_tag="KanR"
                     /label="KanR"
                     /ApEinfo_label="KanR"
                     /ApEinfo_fwdcolor="yellow"
                     /ApEinfo_revcolor="yellow"
                     /ApEinfo_graphicformat="arrow_data {{0 1 2 0 0 -1} {} 0}
                     width 5 offset 0"
     misc_feature    2629..2778
                     /locus_tag="Enhancer from Ahringer dataset"
                     /label="Enhancer from Ahringer dataset"
                     /ApEinfo_label="Enhancer from Ahringer dataset"
                     /ApEinfo_fwdcolor="#fefe0a"
                     /ApEinfo_revcolor="green"
                     /ApEinfo_graphicformat="arrow_data {{0 1 2 0 0 -1} {} 0}
                     width 5 offset 0"
     misc_feature    3812..3986
                     /locus_tag="mScarlet(2)"
                     /label="mScarlet(2)"
                     /ApEinfo_label="mScarlet"
                     /ApEinfo_fwdcolor="#ff0000"
                     /ApEinfo_revcolor="green"
                     /ApEinfo_graphicformat="arrow_data {{0 1 2 0 0 -1} {} 0}
                     width 5 offset 0"
     misc_feature    2026..2175
                     /locus_tag="Enahncer from Ahringer dataset"
                     /label="Enahncer from Ahringer dataset"
                     /ApEinfo_label="Enahncer from Ahringer dataset"
                     /ApEinfo_fwdcolor="#fefe0a"
                     /ApEinfo_revcolor="green"
                     /ApEinfo_graphicformat="arrow_data {{0 1 2 0 0 -1} {} 0}
                     width 5 offset 0"
     misc_recomb     570..576
                     /locus_tag="AttL1"
                     /label="AttL1"
                     /ApEinfo_label="AttL1"
                     /ApEinfo_fwdcolor="plum"
                     /ApEinfo_revcolor="plum"
                     /ApEinfo_graphicformat="arrow_data {{0 1 2 0 0 -1} {} 0}
                     width 5 offset 0"
     misc_feature    1317..1466
                     /locus_tag="Promoter from Ahringer dataset"
                     /label="Promoter from Ahringer dataset"
                     /ApEinfo_label="Promoter from Ahringer dataset"
                     /ApEinfo_fwdcolor="#fb02fe"
                     /ApEinfo_revcolor="green"
                     /ApEinfo_graphicformat="arrow_data {{0 1 2 0 0 -1} {} 0}
                     width 5 offset 0"
     misc_recomb     570..576
                     /locus_tag="AttP1"
                     /label="AttP1"
                     /ApEinfo_label="AttP1"
                     /ApEinfo_fwdcolor="plum"
                     /ApEinfo_revcolor="plum"
                     /ApEinfo_graphicformat="arrow_data {{0 1 2 0 0 -1} {} 0}
                     width 5 offset 0"
     misc_feature    1071..1220
                     /locus_tag="Promoter from Ahringer dataset(1)"
                     /label="Promoter from Ahringer dataset(1)"
                     /ApEinfo_label="Promoter from Ahringer dataset"
                     /ApEinfo_fwdcolor="#fb02fe"
                     /ApEinfo_revcolor="green"
                     /ApEinfo_graphicformat="arrow_data {{0 1 2 0 0 -1} {} 0}
                     width 5 offset 0"
     misc_feature    3987..4037
                     /locus_tag="mScarlet-I-GLO(1)"
                     /label="mScarlet-I-GLO(1)"
                     /ApEinfo_label="mScarlet-I-GLO"
                     /ApEinfo_fwdcolor="#ff6377"
                     /ApEinfo_revcolor="green"
                     /ApEinfo_graphicformat="arrow_data {{0 1 2 0 0 -1} {} 0}
                     width 5 offset 0"
     misc_feature    3761..3811
                     /locus_tag="mScarlet-I-GLO(2)"
                     /label="mScarlet-I-GLO(2)"
                     /ApEinfo_label="mScarlet-I-GLO"
                     /ApEinfo_fwdcolor="#ff6377"
                     /ApEinfo_revcolor="green"
                     /ApEinfo_graphicformat="arrow_data {{0 1 2 0 0 -1} {} 0}
                     width 5 offset 0"
     misc_feature    4038..4255
                     /locus_tag="mScarlet(3)"
                     /label="mScarlet(3)"
                     /ApEinfo_label="mScarlet"
                     /ApEinfo_fwdcolor="#ff0000"
                     /ApEinfo_revcolor="green"
                     /ApEinfo_graphicformat="arrow_data {{0 1 2 0 0 -1} {} 0}
                     width 5 offset 0"
     terminator      4259..4590
                     /vntifkey="50"
                     /locus_tag="tbb-2\3'UTR"
                     /label="tbb-2\3'UTR"
                     /ApEinfo_label="tbb-2\3'UTR"
                     /ApEinfo_fwdcolor="#800040"
                     /ApEinfo_revcolor="green"
                     /ApEinfo_graphicformat="arrow_data {{0 1 2 0 0 -1} {} 0}
                     width 5 offset 0"
     misc_feature    1453..1458
                     /locus_tag="RORE(1)"
                     /label="RORE(1)"
                     /ApEinfo_label="RORE"
                     /ApEinfo_fwdcolor="#fb0106"
                     /ApEinfo_revcolor="#fb0106"
                     /ApEinfo_graphicformat="arrow_data {{0 1 2 0 0 -1} {} 0}
                     width 5 offset 0"
     misc_feature    3377..3379
                     /locus_tag="start codon"
                     /label="start codon"
                     /ApEinfo_label="start codon"
                     /ApEinfo_fwdcolor="#85dae9"
                     /ApEinfo_revcolor="#85dae9"
                     /ApEinfo_graphicformat="arrow_data {{0 1 2 0 0 -1} {} 0}
                     width 5 offset 0"
     misc_feature    3380..3400
                     /locus_tag="SV40 NLS"
                     /label="SV40 NLS"
                     /ApEinfo_label="SV40 NLS"
                     /ApEinfo_fwdcolor="#f58a5e"
                     /ApEinfo_revcolor="#f58a5e"
                     /ApEinfo_graphicformat="arrow_data {{0 1 2 0 0 -1} {} 0}
                     width 5 offset 0"
     misc_feature    complement(1041..1046)
                     /locus_tag="RORE(2)"
                     /label="RORE(2)"
                     /ApEinfo_label="RORE"
                     /ApEinfo_fwdcolor="#fb0106"
                     /ApEinfo_revcolor="#fb0106"
                     /ApEinfo_graphicformat="arrow_data {{0 1 2 0 0 -1} {} 0}
                     width 5 offset 0"
     misc_feature    complement(1401..1406)
                     /locus_tag="RORE(3)"
                     /label="RORE(3)"
                     /ApEinfo_label="RORE"
                     /ApEinfo_fwdcolor="#fb0106"
                     /ApEinfo_revcolor="#fb0106"
                     /ApEinfo_graphicformat="arrow_data {{0 1 2 0 0 -1} {} 0}
                     width 5 offset 0"
     misc_feature    complement(1438..1443)
                     /locus_tag="RORE(4)"
                     /label="RORE(4)"
                     /ApEinfo_label="RORE"
                     /ApEinfo_fwdcolor="#fb0106"
                     /ApEinfo_revcolor="#fb0106"
                     /ApEinfo_graphicformat="arrow_data {{0 1 2 0 0 -1} {} 0}
                     width 5 offset 0"
     misc_feature    complement(1515..1520)
                     /locus_tag="RORE(5)"
                     /label="RORE(5)"
                     /ApEinfo_label="RORE"
                     /ApEinfo_fwdcolor="#fb0106"
                     /ApEinfo_revcolor="#fb0106"
                     /ApEinfo_graphicformat="arrow_data {{0 1 2 0 0 -1} {} 0}
                     width 5 offset 0"
     misc_feature    complement(2847..2852)
                     /locus_tag="RORE(6)"
                     /label="RORE(6)"
                     /ApEinfo_label="RORE"
                     /ApEinfo_fwdcolor="#fb0106"
                     /ApEinfo_revcolor="#fb0106"
                     /ApEinfo_graphicformat="arrow_data {{0 1 2 0 0 -1} {} 0}
                     width 5 offset 0"
ORIGIN
        1 CTTTCCTGCG TTATCCCCTG ATTCTGTGGA TAACCGTATT ACCGCCTTTG AGTGAGCTGA
       61 TACCGCTCGC CGCAGCCGAA CGACCGAGCG CAGCGAGTCA GTGAGCGAGG AAGCGGAAGA
      121 GCGCCCAATA CGCAAACCGC CTCTCCCCGC GCGTTGGCCG ATTCATTAAT GCAGCTGGCA
      181 CGACAGGTTT CCCGACTGGA AAGCGGGCAG TGAGCGCAAC GCAATTAATA CGCGTACCGC
      241 TAGCCAGGAA GAGTTTGTAG AAACGCAAAA AGGCCATCCG TCAGGATGGC CTTCTGCTTA
      301 GTTTGATGCC TGGCAGTTTA TGGCGGGCGT CCTGCCCGCC ACCCTCCGGG CCGTTGCTTC
      361 ACAACGTTCA AATCCGCTCC CGGCGGATTT GTCCTACTCA GGAGAGCGTT CACCGACAAA
      421 CAACAGATAA AACGAAAGGC CCAGTCTTCC GACTGAGCCT TTCGTTTTAT TTGATGCCTG
      481 GCAGTTCCCT ACTCTCGCGT TAACGCTAGC ATGGATGTTT TCCCAGTCAC GACGTTGTAA
      541 AACGACGGCC AGTCTTAAGC TCGGGCCCCA AATAATaatc gcatttttta atcagattgt
      601 gattatcatg ctagaatatt taatatttga tataatatat tgattcaatt aacagcttta
      661 caatatcttg gttaattttg ttcaatccag tcaggtatat ttctccaaaa aaaatttgac
      721 gtttttcttt cccctatatt ttccaagtta gcggcagtaa ataaacttga ttgtgttgca
      781 gaattgatcc acagatggac tttcgaaaat gcgccaagat aaatttgtgg agaattttac
      841 tgtaaatctc ataatggtgg cggcatacta acagagaata tacgacactg agcatatgag
      901 attctttttt tttaatttta aagttgttac taattcccga aatactcatt agccacttaa
      961 aacgcttaga tcacctgtgc tacctccaat taatcctcac acgaggtggc ttcaaaattt
     1021 ccattgcgga atgccctcaa tgaccccatc aactctccat cttgtcccct ttgggtgttg
     1081 cgtaactctc gttttcactc ttcacctatc catatccttg gtactactac tgacacggat
     1141 gatatctgtc tttcttttcc ttttacccga tcctttaccg atccgagagg cacgacgact
     1201 atcgggttgg cctaaattgg agactgccct catccttttc tcgctttcca actccacctc
     1261 tccccaacaa atactccgaa gacagatatc gttttttcgt ttttcatttc acttgtatgt
     1321 ggattttctt ctttctcctt cccgctctct tctctccttt tgcttttttc gggaataaat
     1381 tcctatcagt tgtcgggtaa tgacccaccc ccctggtacc aacacgctcc gtatctctga
     1441 cctctccgtt gtgggtcaga agagttgcgg gccacatttc attttcattc ttgatagtga
     1501 gatttggatt ggtgtgacct ttttacagtg atatcaattt ttcaattttg taagcttacc
     1561 agtttaagct ccacttattt ctggttttca aaccctaact aacacattaa ttctactggc
     1621 catgctcctc agtcgtgtat agtcttgttt atatctcata tacaagttat attaactgtc
     1681 aatcagtgtg atctggctaa taagcctaat ataaaaatgt tgaatattcc aaattttttc
     1741 attttcttac ttttgaaaaa ttctataaaa cttttttact acataaaaaa taaaatgaac
     1801 gctcaattta ttttaaacgt tcttatcgaa aaaagaaact acatttttaa aactgaacct
     1861 taactacatt taactaagaa tcttcaaacc aaccactact gttcctagtg aaagttccta
     1921 ttgtattgtt atattaccct acccttagcc cccctctcac ttagaatccg ttaactttcg
     1981 tgactcgctt cgcttattac atatgtacca tccctgttcc tctctctctc acacgtcggg
     2041 aatttgtttt gtcgctttgc atccacaaag tgtcaagtct aacataaatt acacaataac
     2101 ctagatagat tttcaacaca agataaccta ctctctcgct gcccaccacc gtatgtattg
     2161 gatattccta gtaactgttg tcaaggtcgc cagagggggg ggggggggcg acaactagat
     2221 gaatatctta tcccgtaggc atccgtactg tcttcggtgc gggaaggaga caaggaattt
     2281 tattcatttt cgcgccatta ttactattat ttgtcgttgt tctagatata ggtctcgatt
     2341 ttcacggttt tcaaatttgt gagctaactt ttgtcaaaac cagaattgta aaaaaaaaat
     2401 ttctacactc ctgtgtaaat ccaaactcta caaatctttc cgttccaccc attcctctat
     2461 tcccgattcc acgacaatca tgttagccga gaaaaaagct gtggaaaagt atcggttcta
     2521 attaactata caacatcacc attatcatca tcggcttcag ctacttctcc atcatcattc
     2581 aattccaatc ccacccatca tcccctcccc cttcatagta tctctggatt cttggcgact
     2641 ctgactttag tcgagaggag agagagagat tttagaatcc aaaaaaaact tgctagatgt
     2701 gaatcatcat cgctttcgct cctctggtca ttccatgtcg tgtgcttata aagttcacaa
     2761 caaagccaca cacacattcc tgagtgacac tcccctccga cgtcttctca ctttcatgta
     2821 tatttactcg ccctactttt acggtatgac ctcatctatg gcttcatcta ggctttggtt
     2881 atactttcta ttttctcaag tatatgccgc ttcaattttt gaaaatttgt gaatgttgat
     2941 attcgggatc ttaggcaaca tctctgagaa aattatttca cctacctcct gatagtcccc
     3001 agtgtctggc actttcctcg tttaactagt tattttggat ccaatgtgca gtatcctaga
     3061 aaatattaat tttagttagt tgaactttaa cttccgactt tattcaaaaa tatgtatttt
     3121 caaaattatc aagttcttaa ccgagcagtt ttccaccttt ttctagtaat cctcaaactg
     3181 tccgttccat ctcactttca cattttattt actcggccta ctttctccac ggacaccctc
     3241 agatgacctc atgcatgttt catttttctt ccctcttttc actttctcct tctttggttt
     3301 tctgcattga catggatata atgtttttta tctatgtaat ttgctatttt caggcacaaa
     3361 cctacacata gaagcaATGC CAAAGAAGAA GCGTAAGGTC ctgcagATGG TCTCCAAGGG
     3421 AGAGGCTGTC ATCAAGGAGT TCATGCGTTT CAAGGTCCAC ATGGAGGGAT CCATGAACGG
     3481 ACACGAGTTC GAGATCGAGG GAGAGGGAGA GGGACGTCCA TACGAGGGAA CCCAAACCGC
     3541 CAAGCTCAAG GTCACCAAGG GAGgtaagtt tgtgataatc caatttcaat tcgcaatggt
     3601 catcgttttt tcagGACCAC TCCCATTCTC CTGGGACATC CTCTCCCCAC AATTCATGTA
     3661 CGGATCCCGT GCCTTCATCA AGCACCCAGC CGACATCCCA GACTACTACA AGCAATCCTT
     3721 CCCAGAGGGA TTCAAGTGGG AGCGTGTGAT GAACTTCGAG gtaagttttt actccgcttt
     3781 taacaatggt tgtttgacat cattttttca gGACGGAGGA GCCGTCACCG TCACCCAAGA
     3841 CACCTCCCTC GAGGACGGAA CCCTCATCTA CAAGGTCAAG CTCCGTGGAA CCAACTTCCC
     3901 ACCAGACGGA CCAGTCATGC AAAAGAAGAC CATGGGATGG GAGGCCTCCA CCGAGCGTCT
     3961 CTACCCAGAG GACGGAGTCC TCAAAGgtaa gtttgatgaa acggtttcgt cttatataca
     4021 ctaatggtac ttttcagGAG ACATCAAGAT GGCCCTCCGT CTCAAGGACG GAGGACGTTA
     4081 CCTCGCCGAC TTCAAGACCA CCTACAAGGC CAAGAAGCCA GTCCAAATGC CAGGAGCCTA
     4141 CAACGTCGAC CGTAAGCTCG ACATCACCTC CCACAACGAG GACTACACCG TCGTCGAGCA
     4201 ATACGAGCGT TCCGAGGGAC GTCACTCCAC CGGAGGAATG GACGAGCTCT ACAAGTAAga
     4261 taaatgcaaa atcctttcaa gcattccctt cttctctatc actcttcttt ctttttgtca
     4321 aaaaattctc tcgctaattt atttgctttt ttaatgttat tattttatga ctttttatag
     4381 tcactgaaaa gtttgcatct gagtgaagtg aatgctatca aaatgtgatt ctgtctgatg
     4441 tactttcaca atctctcttc aattccattt tgaagtgctt taaacccgaa aggttgagaa
     4501 aaatgcgagc gctcaaatat ttgtattgtg ttcgttgagt gacccaacaa aaagaggaaa
     4561 ctttattgtg ccgccaagaa aaaagtctca GCCATCCAGC TGATATCCCC TATAGTGAGT
     4621 CGTATTACAT GGTCATAGCT GTTTCCTGGC AGCTCTGGCC CGTGTCTCAA AATCTCTGAT
     4681 GTTACATTGC ACAAGATAAA AATATATCAT CATGAACAAT AAAACTGTCT GCTTACATAA
     4741 ACAGTAATAC AAGGGGTGTT ATGAGCCATA TTCAACGGGA AACGTCGAGG CCGCGATTAA
     4801 ATTCCAACAT GGATGCTGAT TTATATGGGT ATAAATGGGC TCGCGATAAT GTCGGGCAAT
     4861 CAGGTGCGAC AATCTATCGC TTGTATGGGA AGCCCGATGC GCCAGAGTTG TTTCTGAAAC
     4921 ATGGCAAAGG TAGCGTTGCC AATGATGTTA CAGATGAGAT GGTCAGACTA AACTGGCTGA
     4981 CGGAATTTAT GCCTCTTCCG ACCATCAAGC ATTTTATCCG TACTCCTGAT GATGCATGGT
     5041 TACTCACCAC TGCGATCCCC GGAAAAACAG CATTCCAGGT ATTAGAAGAA TATCCTGATT
     5101 CAGGTGAAAA TATTGTTGAT GCGCTGGCAG TGTTCCTGCG CCGGTTGCAT TCGATTCCTG
     5161 TTTGTAATTG TCCTTTTAAC AGCGATCGCG TATTTCGTCT CGCTCAGGCG CAATCACGAA
     5221 TGAATAACGG TTTGGTTGAT GCGAGTGATT TTGATGACGA GCGTAATGGC TGGCCTGTTG
     5281 AACAAGTCTG GAAAGAAATG CATAAACTTT TGCCATTCTC ACCGGATTCA GTCGTCACTC
     5341 ATGGTGATTT CTCACTTGAT AACCTTATTT TTGACGAGGG GAAATTAATA GGTTGTATTG
     5401 ATGTTGGACG AGTCGGAATC GCAGACCGAT ACCAGGATCT TGCCATCCTA TGGAACTGCC
     5461 TCGGTGAGTT TTCTCCTTCA TTACAGAAAC GGCTTTTTCA AAAATATGGT ATTGATAATC
     5521 CTGATATGAA TAAATTGCAG TTTCATTTGA TGCTCGATGA GTTTTTCTAA TCAGAATTGG
     5581 TTAATTGGTT GTAACACTGG CAGAGCATTA CGCTGACTTG ACGGGACGGC GCAAGCTCAT
     5641 GACCAAAATC CCTTAACGTG AGTTACGCGT CGTTCCACTG AGCGTCAGAC CCCGTAGAAA
     5701 AGATCAAAGG ATCTTCTTGA GATCCTTTTT TTCTGCGCGT AATCTGCTGC TTGCAAACAA
     5761 AAAAACCACC GCTACCAGCG GTGGTTTGTT TGCCGGATCA AGAGCTACCA ACTCTTTTTC
     5821 CGAAGGTAAC TGGCTTCAGC AGAGCGCAGA TACCAAATAC TGTTCTTCTA GTGTAGCCGT
     5881 AGTTAGGCCA CCACTTCAAG AACTCTGTAG CACCGCCTAC ATACCTCGCT CTGCTAATCC
     5941 TGTTACCAGT GGCTGCTGCC AGTGGCGATA AGTCGTGTCT TACCGGGTTG GACTCAAGAC
     6001 GATAGTTACC GGATAAGGCG CAGCGGTCGG GCTGAACGGG GGGTTCGTGC ACACAGCCCA
     6061 GCTTGGAGCG AACGACCTAC ACCGAACTGA GATACCTACA GCGTGAGCTA TGAGAAAGCG
     6121 CCACGCTTCC CGAAGGGAGA AAGGCGGACA GGTATCCGGT AAGCGGCAGG GTCGGAACAG
     6181 GAGAGCGCAC GAGGGAGCTT CCAGGGGGAA ACGCCTGGTA TCTTTATAGT CCTGTCGGGT
     6241 TTCGCCACCT CTGACTTGAG CGTCGATTTT TGTGATGCTC GTCAGGGGGG CGGAGCCTAT
     6301 GGAAAAACGC CAGCAACGCG GCCTTTTTAC GGTTCCTGGC CTTTTGCTGG CCTTTTGCTC
     6361 ACATGTT     
//
