# Supplementary material for: The NHR-23-regulated putative protease inhibitor mlt-11 gene is necessary for C. elegans cuticle structure and function
Source: bioRxiv preprint, doi:10.1101/2024.05.12.593762, version 2 (2024-10-17)
Supplement: File S1 [file 593762_file02.zip › File S1/pJW2337 (mlt-11p (-2.8kb) mNeonGreen (dpi)-tbb-2 3'UTR for RMCE).gb]

LOCUS       pJW2337__mlt_11p       11868 bp    DNA        circular     08-JUN-2022
DEFINITION  .
ACCESSION   
VERSION     
SOURCE      .
  ORGANISM  .
COMMENT     
COMMENT     ApEinfo:methylated:1
FEATURES             Location/Qualifiers
     primer_bind     7608..7627
                     /locus_tag="T3"
                     /label="T3"
                     /ApEinfo_label="T3"
                     /ApEinfo_fwdcolor="#808000"
                     /ApEinfo_revcolor="#800040"
                     /ApEinfo_graphicformat="arrow_data {{0 1 2 0 0 -1} {} 0}
                     width 5 offset 0"
     primer_bind     complement(11788..11794)
                     /locus_tag="T7"
                     /label="T7"
                     /ApEinfo_label="T7"
                     /ApEinfo_fwdcolor="cyan"
                     /ApEinfo_revcolor="green"
                     /ApEinfo_graphicformat="arrow_data {{0 1 2 0 0 -1} {} 0}
                     width 5 offset 0"
     CDS             join(1815..1955,2003..2836)
                     /locus_tag="SQT-1"
                     /label="SQT-1"
                     /ApEinfo_label="SQT-1"
                     /ApEinfo_fwdcolor="#00cccc"
                     /ApEinfo_revcolor="#006666"
                     /ApEinfo_graphicformat="arrow_data {{0 1 2 0 0 -1} {} 0}
                     width 5 offset 0"
     misc_feature    10244..10574
                     /locus_tag="NHR-23 peak 1"
                     /label="NHR-23 peak 1"
                     /ApEinfo_label="NHR-23 peak 1"
                     /ApEinfo_fwdcolor="cyan"
                     /ApEinfo_revcolor="green"
                     /ApEinfo_graphicformat="arrow_data {{0 1 2 0 0 -1} {} 0}
                     width 5 offset 0"
     CDS             35..1060
                     /note="hygromycinR"
                     /locus_tag="hygR"
                     /label="hygR"
                     /ApEinfo_label="hygR"
                     /ApEinfo_fwdcolor="#006666"
                     /ApEinfo_revcolor="#006666"
                     /ApEinfo_graphicformat="arrow_data {{0 1 2 0 0 -1} {} 0}
                     width 5 offset 0"
     misc_feature    complement(10442..10447)
                     /locus_tag="RORE"
                     /label="RORE"
                     /ApEinfo_label="RORE"
                     /ApEinfo_fwdcolor="#fb0106"
                     /ApEinfo_revcolor="#fb0106"
                     /ApEinfo_graphicformat="arrow_data {{0 1 2 0 0 -1} {} 0}
                     width 5 offset 0"
     misc_feature    complement(11815..11848)
                     /locus_tag="FRT3"
                     /label="FRT3"
                     /ApEinfo_label="FRT3"
                     /ApEinfo_fwdcolor="#804000"
                     /ApEinfo_revcolor="#008040"
                     /ApEinfo_graphicformat="arrow_data {{0 1 2 0 0 -1} {} 0}
                     width 5 offset 0"
     misc_feature    10575..10733
                     /locus_tag="mNeonGreen (dpi)"
                     /label="mNeonGreen (dpi)"
                     /ApEinfo_label="mNeonGreen (dpi)"
                     /ApEinfo_fwdcolor="#21fe06"
                     /ApEinfo_revcolor="green"
                     /ApEinfo_graphicformat="arrow_data {{0 1 2 0 0 -1} {} 0}
                     width 5 offset 0"
     misc_feature    7671..7704
                     /locus_tag="loxP"
                     /label="loxP"
                     /ApEinfo_label="loxP"
                     /ApEinfo_fwdcolor="#ff8000"
                     /ApEinfo_revcolor="#ff8000"
                     /ApEinfo_graphicformat="arrow_data {{0 1 2 0 0 -1} {} 0}
                     width 5 offset 0"
     3'UTR           complement(2874..3205)
                     /locus_tag="tbb-2 3'UTR"
                     /label="tbb-2 3'UTR"
                     /ApEinfo_label="tbb-2 3'UTR"
                     /ApEinfo_fwdcolor="#cc3333"
                     /ApEinfo_revcolor="#993333"
                     /ApEinfo_graphicformat="arrow_data {{0 1 2 0 0 -1} {} 0}
                     width 5 offset 0"
     misc_feature    9184..9563
                     /locus_tag="NHR-23 peak #2"
                     /label="NHR-23 peak #2"
                     /ApEinfo_label="NHR-23 peak #2"
                     /ApEinfo_fwdcolor="cyan"
                     /ApEinfo_revcolor="green"
                     /ApEinfo_graphicformat="arrow_data {{0 1 2 0 0 -1} {} 0}
                     width 5 offset 0"
     misc_feature    7751..7751
                     /locus_tag="GG overlap site"
                     /label="GG overlap site"
                     /ApEinfo_label="GG overlap site"
                     /ApEinfo_fwdcolor="cyan"
                     /ApEinfo_revcolor="cyan"
                     /ApEinfo_graphicformat="arrow_data {{0 1 2 0 0 -1} {} 0}
                     width 5 offset 0"
     misc_feature    8148..8692
                     /locus_tag="nhr-23 peak #3"
                     /label="nhr-23 peak #3"
                     /ApEinfo_label="nhr-23 peak #3"
                     /ApEinfo_fwdcolor="cyan"
                     /ApEinfo_revcolor="green"
                     /ApEinfo_graphicformat="arrow_data {{0 1 2 0 0 -1} {} 0}
                     width 5 offset 0"
     primer_bind     7570..7590
                     /locus_tag="M13-rev"
                     /label="M13-rev"
                     /ApEinfo_label="M13-rev"
                     /ApEinfo_fwdcolor="#808000"
                     /ApEinfo_revcolor="#800040"
                     /ApEinfo_graphicformat="arrow_data {{0 1 2 0 0 -1} {} 0}
                     width 5 offset 0"
     misc_feature    11043..11153
                     /locus_tag="mNeonGreen (dpi)(1)"
                     /label="mNeonGreen (dpi)(1)"
                     /ApEinfo_label="mNeonGreen (dpi)"
                     /ApEinfo_fwdcolor="#21fe06"
                     /ApEinfo_revcolor="green"
                     /ApEinfo_graphicformat="arrow_data {{0 1 2 0 0 -1} {} 0}
                     width 5 offset 0"
     misc_feature    11807..11809
                     /locus_tag="GG overlap site(1)"
                     /label="GG overlap site(1)"
                     /ApEinfo_label="GG overlap site"
                     /ApEinfo_fwdcolor="cyan"
                     /ApEinfo_revcolor="cyan"
                     /ApEinfo_graphicformat="arrow_data {{0 1 2 0 0 -1} {} 0}
                     width 5 offset 0"
     misc_feature    9827..9976
                     /locus_tag="Enhancer from Ahringer dataset"
                     /label="Enhancer from Ahringer dataset"
                     /ApEinfo_label="Enhancer from Ahringer dataset"
                     /ApEinfo_fwdcolor="#fefe0a"
                     /ApEinfo_revcolor="green"
                     /ApEinfo_graphicformat="arrow_data {{0 1 2 0 0 -1} {} 0}
                     width 5 offset 0"
     CDS             complement(join(3210..3450,3502..3872,3924..4339))
                     /locus_tag="Cre"
                     /label="Cre"
                     /ApEinfo_label="Cre"
                     /ApEinfo_fwdcolor="#6699cc"
                     /ApEinfo_revcolor="#006666"
                     /ApEinfo_graphicformat="arrow_data {{0 1 2 0 0 -1} {} 0}
                     width 5 offset 0"
     misc_feature    11205..11435
                     /locus_tag="mNeonGreen (dpi)(2)"
                     /label="mNeonGreen (dpi)(2)"
                     /ApEinfo_label="mNeonGreen (dpi)"
                     /ApEinfo_fwdcolor="#21fe06"
                     /ApEinfo_revcolor="green"
                     /ApEinfo_graphicformat="arrow_data {{0 1 2 0 0 -1} {} 0}
                     width 5 offset 0"
     misc_feature    11799..11806
                     /locus_tag="SapI Insertion Site"
                     /label="SapI Insertion Site"
                     /ApEinfo_label="SapI Insertion Site"
                     /ApEinfo_fwdcolor="#ea17ff"
                     /ApEinfo_revcolor="#ea17ff"
                     /ApEinfo_graphicformat="arrow_data {{0 1 2 0 0 -1} {} 0}
                     width 5 offset 0"
     misc_feature    9224..9373
                     /locus_tag="Enahncer from Ahringer dataset"
                     /label="Enahncer from Ahringer dataset"
                     /ApEinfo_label="Enahncer from Ahringer dataset"
                     /ApEinfo_fwdcolor="#fefe0a"
                     /ApEinfo_revcolor="green"
                     /ApEinfo_graphicformat="arrow_data {{0 1 2 0 0 -1} {} 0}
                     width 5 offset 0"
     primer_bind     7708..7709
                     /locus_tag="T7(1)"
                     /label="T7(1)"
                     /ApEinfo_label="T7"
                     /ApEinfo_fwdcolor="#808000"
                     /ApEinfo_revcolor="#800040"
                     /ApEinfo_graphicformat="arrow_data {{0 1 2 0 0 -1} {} 0}
                     width 5 offset 0"
     misc_feature    8515..8664
                     /locus_tag="Promoter from Ahringer dataset"
                     /label="Promoter from Ahringer dataset"
                     /ApEinfo_label="Promoter from Ahringer dataset"
                     /ApEinfo_fwdcolor="#fb02fe"
                     /ApEinfo_revcolor="green"
                     /ApEinfo_graphicformat="arrow_data {{0 1 2 0 0 -1} {} 0}
                     width 5 offset 0"
     terminator      1064..1444
                     /locus_tag="let-858 Terminator"
                     /label="let-858 Terminator"
                     /ApEinfo_label="let-858 Terminator"
                     /ApEinfo_fwdcolor="#cc0000"
                     /ApEinfo_revcolor="#cc0000"
                     /ApEinfo_graphicformat="arrow_data {{0 1 2 0 0 -1} {} 0}
                     width 5 offset 0"
     misc_recomb     7768..7774
                     /locus_tag="AttP1"
                     /label="AttP1"
                     /ApEinfo_label="AttP1"
                     /ApEinfo_fwdcolor="plum"
                     /ApEinfo_revcolor="plum"
                     /ApEinfo_graphicformat="arrow_data {{0 1 2 0 0 -1} {} 0}
                     width 5 offset 0"
     rep_origin      6521..7208
                     /locus_tag="ColE1 origin"
                     /label="ColE1 origin"
                     /ApEinfo_label="ColE1 origin"
                     /ApEinfo_fwdcolor="#808080"
                     /ApEinfo_revcolor="#808080"
                     /ApEinfo_graphicformat="arrow_data {{0 1 2 0 0 -1} {} 0}
                     width 5 offset 0"
     misc_feature    8269..8418
                     /locus_tag="Promoter from Ahringer dataset(1)"
                     /label="Promoter from Ahringer dataset(1)"
                     /ApEinfo_label="Promoter from Ahringer dataset"
                     /ApEinfo_fwdcolor="#fb02fe"
                     /ApEinfo_revcolor="green"
                     /ApEinfo_graphicformat="arrow_data {{0 1 2 0 0 -1} {} 0}
                     width 5 offset 0"
     CDS             5764..6423
                     /locus_tag="AmpR"
                     /label="AmpR"
                     /ApEinfo_label="AmpR"
                     /ApEinfo_fwdcolor="#ff8000"
                     /ApEinfo_revcolor="#ff8000"
                     /ApEinfo_graphicformat="arrow_data {{0 1 2 0 0 -1} {} 0}
                     width 5 offset 0"
     terminator      11439..11770
                     /vntifkey="50"
                     /locus_tag="tbb-2\3'UTR"
                     /label="tbb-2\3'UTR"
                     /ApEinfo_label="tbb-2\3'UTR"
                     /ApEinfo_fwdcolor="#800040"
                     /ApEinfo_revcolor="green"
                     /ApEinfo_graphicformat="arrow_data {{0 1 2 0 0 -1} {} 0}
                     width 5 offset 0"
     3'UTR           2837..2873
                     /locus_tag="sqt-1 3'UTR"
                     /label="sqt-1 3'UTR"
                     /ApEinfo_label="sqt-1 3'UTR"
                     /ApEinfo_fwdcolor="#cc3333"
                     /ApEinfo_revcolor="#cc3333"
                     /ApEinfo_graphicformat="arrow_data {{0 1 2 0 0 -1} {} 0}
                     width 5 offset 0"
     misc_feature    8651..8656
                     /locus_tag="RORE(1)"
                     /label="RORE(1)"
                     /ApEinfo_label="RORE"
                     /ApEinfo_fwdcolor="#fb0106"
                     /ApEinfo_revcolor="#fb0106"
                     /ApEinfo_graphicformat="arrow_data {{0 1 2 0 0 -1} {} 0}
                     width 5 offset 0"
     promoter        1445..1814
                     /locus_tag="sqt-1p"
                     /label="sqt-1p"
                     /ApEinfo_label="sqt-1p"
                     /ApEinfo_fwdcolor="#33cc00"
                     /ApEinfo_revcolor="#33cc00"
                     /ApEinfo_graphicformat="arrow_data {{0 1 2 0 0 -1} {} 0}
                     width 5 offset 0"
     misc_feature    complement(8239..8244)
                     /locus_tag="RORE(2)"
                     /label="RORE(2)"
                     /ApEinfo_label="RORE"
                     /ApEinfo_fwdcolor="#fb0106"
                     /ApEinfo_revcolor="#fb0106"
                     /ApEinfo_graphicformat="arrow_data {{0 1 2 0 0 -1} {} 0}
                     width 5 offset 0"
     misc_feature    1..34
                     /locus_tag="FRT"
                     /label="FRT"
                     /ApEinfo_label="FRT"
                     /ApEinfo_fwdcolor="#800000"
                     /ApEinfo_revcolor="#008080"
                     /ApEinfo_graphicformat="arrow_data {{0 1 2 0 0 -1} {} 0}
                     width 5 offset 0"
     misc_feature    complement(8599..8604)
                     /locus_tag="RORE(3)"
                     /label="RORE(3)"
                     /ApEinfo_label="RORE"
                     /ApEinfo_fwdcolor="#fb0106"
                     /ApEinfo_revcolor="#fb0106"
                     /ApEinfo_graphicformat="arrow_data {{0 1 2 0 0 -1} {} 0}
                     width 5 offset 0"
     misc_binding    7542..7564
                     /locus_tag="LacO"
                     /label="LacO"
                     /ApEinfo_label="LacO"
                     /ApEinfo_fwdcolor="#6495ed"
                     /ApEinfo_revcolor="#6495ed"
                     /ApEinfo_graphicformat="arrow_data {{0 1 2 0 0 -1} {} 0}
                     width 5 offset 0"
     misc_feature    complement(8636..8641)
                     /locus_tag="RORE(4)"
                     /label="RORE(4)"
                     /ApEinfo_label="RORE"
                     /ApEinfo_fwdcolor="#fb0106"
                     /ApEinfo_revcolor="#fb0106"
                     /ApEinfo_graphicformat="arrow_data {{0 1 2 0 0 -1} {} 0}
                     width 5 offset 0"
     promoter        complement(4340..4739)
                     /locus_tag="hsp16-41 promoter"
                     /label="hsp16-41 promoter"
                     /ApEinfo_label="hsp16-41 promoter"
                     /ApEinfo_fwdcolor="#0080c0"
                     /ApEinfo_revcolor="#0080c0"
                     /ApEinfo_graphicformat="arrow_data {{0 1 2 0 0 -1} {} 0}
                     width 5 offset 0"
     misc_feature    complement(8713..8718)
                     /locus_tag="RORE(5)"
                     /label="RORE(5)"
                     /ApEinfo_label="RORE"
                     /ApEinfo_fwdcolor="#fb0106"
                     /ApEinfo_revcolor="#fb0106"
                     /ApEinfo_graphicformat="arrow_data {{0 1 2 0 0 -1} {} 0}
                     width 5 offset 0"
     primer_bind     complement(4822..4839)
                     /locus_tag="M13-fwd"
                     /label="M13-fwd"
                     /ApEinfo_label="M13-fwd"
                     /ApEinfo_fwdcolor="#808000"
                     /ApEinfo_revcolor="#800040"
                     /ApEinfo_graphicformat="arrow_data {{0 1 2 0 0 -1} {} 0}
                     width 5 offset 0"
     misc_feature    complement(10045..10050)
                     /locus_tag="RORE(6)"
                     /label="RORE(6)"
                     /ApEinfo_label="RORE"
                     /ApEinfo_fwdcolor="#fb0106"
                     /ApEinfo_revcolor="#fb0106"
                     /ApEinfo_graphicformat="arrow_data {{0 1 2 0 0 -1} {} 0}
                     width 5 offset 0"
     primer_bind     complement(4793..4813)
                     /locus_tag="T7(2)"
                     /label="T7(2)"
                     /ApEinfo_label="T7"
                     /ApEinfo_fwdcolor="#808000"
                     /ApEinfo_revcolor="#800040"
                     /ApEinfo_graphicformat="arrow_data {{0 1 2 0 0 -1} {} 0}
                     width 5 offset 0"
     misc_feature    10785..10991
                     /locus_tag="mNeonGreen (dpi)(3)"
                     /label="mNeonGreen (dpi)(3)"
                     /ApEinfo_label="mNeonGreen (dpi)"
                     /ApEinfo_fwdcolor="#21fe06"
                     /ApEinfo_revcolor="green"
                     /ApEinfo_graphicformat="arrow_data {{0 1 2 0 0 -1} {} 0}
                     width 5 offset 0"
     rep_origin      4997..5303
                     /locus_tag="F1 ori"
                     /label="F1 ori"
                     /ApEinfo_label="F1 ori"
                     /ApEinfo_fwdcolor="#808080"
                     /ApEinfo_revcolor="#808080"
                     /ApEinfo_graphicformat="arrow_data {{0 1 2 0 0 -1} {} 0}
                     width 5 offset 0"
     CDS             4910..4978
                     /locus_tag="LacZ alpha"
                     /label="LacZ alpha"
                     /ApEinfo_label="LacZ alpha"
                     /ApEinfo_fwdcolor="#ff8000"
                     /ApEinfo_revcolor="#ff8000"
                     /ApEinfo_graphicformat="arrow_data {{0 1 2 0 0 -1} {} 0}
                     width 5 offset 0"
     misc_feature    11811..11816
                     /locus_tag="MCS"
                     /label="MCS"
                     /ApEinfo_label="MCS"
                     /ApEinfo_fwdcolor="cyan"
                     /ApEinfo_revcolor="green"
                     /ApEinfo_graphicformat="arrow_data {{0 1 2 0 0 -1} {} 0}
                     width 5 offset 0"
     misc_recomb     7768..7774
                     /locus_tag="AttL1"
                     /label="AttL1"
                     /ApEinfo_label="AttL1"
                     /ApEinfo_fwdcolor="plum"
                     /ApEinfo_revcolor="plum"
                     /ApEinfo_graphicformat="arrow_data {{0 1 2 0 0 -1} {} 0}
                     width 5 offset 0"
ORIGIN
        1 GAAGTTCCTA TTCtctagaa aGTATAGGAA CTTCATGAAA AAGCCTGAAC TCACCGCGAC
       61 GTCTGTCGAG AAGTTTCTGA TCGAAAAGTT CGACAGCGTC TCCGACCTGA TGCAGCTCTC
      121 GGAGGGCGAA GAATCTCGTG CTTTCAGCTT CGATGTAGGA GGGCGTGGAT ATGTCCTGCG
      181 GGTAAATAGC TGCGCCGATG GTTTCTACAA AGATCGTTAT GTTTATCGGC ACTTTGCATC
      241 GGCCGCGCTC CCGATTCCGG AAGTGCTTGA CATTGGGGAA TTCAGCGAGA GCCTGACCTA
      301 TTGCATCTCC CGCCGTGCAC AGGGTGTCAC GTTGCAAGAC CTGCCTGAAA CCGAACTGCC
      361 CGCTGTTCTG CAGCCGGTCG CGGAGGCCAT GGATGCGATC GCTGCGGCCG ATCTTAGCCA
      421 GACGAGCGGG TTCGGCCCAT TCGGACCGCA AGGAATCGGT CAATACACTA CATGGCGTGA
      481 TTTCATATGC GCGATTGCTG ATCCCCATGT GTATCACTGG CAAACTGTGA TGGACGACAC
      541 CGTCAGTGCG TCCGTCGCGC AGGCTCTCGA TGAGCTGATG CTTTGGGCCG AGGACTGCCC
      601 CGAAGTCCGG CACCTCGTGC ACGCGGATTT CGGCTCCAAC AATGTCCTGA CGGACAATGG
      661 CCGCATAACA GCGGTCATTG ACTGGAGCGA GGCGATGTTC GGGGATTCCC AATACGAGGT
      721 CGCCAACATC TTCTTCTGGA GGCCGTGGTT GGCTTGTATG GAGCAGCAGA CGCGCTACTT
      781 CGAGCGGAGG CATCCGGAGC TTGCAGGATC GCCGCGGCTC CGGGCGTATA TGCTCCGCAT
      841 TGGTCTTGAC CAACTCTATC AGAGCTTGGT TGACGGCAAT TTCGATGATG CAGCTTGGGC
      901 GCAGGGTCGA TGCGACGCAA TCGTCCGATC CGGAGCCGGG ACTGTCGGGC GTACACAAAT
      961 CGCCCGCAGA AGCGCGGCCG TCTGGACCGA TGGCTGTGTA GAAGTACTCG CCGATAGTGG
     1021 AAACCGACGC CCCAGCACTC GTCCGAGGGC AAAGGAATAG GCGGGATGAT CGACGCCaAC
     1081 GTCGTTGAAT TTTCAAATTT TAAATACTGA ATATTTGTTT TTTTTCCTAT TATTTATTTA
     1141 TTCTCTTTGT GTTTTTTTTC TTGCTTTCTA AAAAATTAAT TCAATCCAAA TCTAAacatt
     1201 tttttttctc tttccgtctc ccaattcgta ttccgctcct ctcatctgaa cacaatgtgc
     1261 aagtttattt atcttctcgc tttcatttca ttaggacgtg gggggaattg gtggaagggg
     1321 gaaacacaca aaaggatgat ggaaatgaaa taaggacaca caatatgcaa caacattcaa
     1381 ttcagaaata tggaggaagg tttaaaagaa aacataaaaa tatatagagg aggaaggaaa
     1441 ctagctgccc tcgattgtct atcttccatt ctcaccaagt ttcaacaact ttattcagtc
     1501 attcttctct ggttcatttc ccaaccaatc ttcccgaata aagcccatct gtcctttcgg
     1561 ccacattcct cacctacatc cgtactcctt atctcccgtt cttatccagt cttttatcgt
     1621 ctctgcgtct cgcacactgt ctcgtcggta atgtaaaaaa aaaacaaaaa aaacttgaaa
     1681 acttgcggaa agatttccta ataaaaggag acgaatccgg taggaaatcg acaagtctct
     1741 gcttctcgaa gactaggtga gttacatttc tttggccgaa ttattttgaa atcctaaatt
     1801 tgataatttc agagATGTCT GTAAAACTTG CGTGTTATGT GACGGCTTCG GTCACTGTCG
     1861 CCACTCTTAT GGTATGCTTC ATGACCATGT CAACCATCTA CTCGGAGGTT GATGGATTCA
     1921 GAGAGAAGCT TGATACCGAG ATGAATGTGT TCAGAgtgag ttaaattata ttttgaattt
     1981 taaataattt ttaattttct agCAATCTAC CAATGGATTG TGGAAGGACA TAGTTGTCAT
     2041 CGGAAGATCT AGCAAGCGTG TCCGTTGTCA ATATGAAGAG ACCAACGCTA CCCCAACTCC
     2101 ACATGCTGAT GGATCCCCAT CTGCTCCACC AGGTCAACCA CCAGCAGTTC CACCAGTCTT
     2161 CAACCAGCCA AAGACTCCAA ATGGAGCCAA TGGAAATGGA CCAACCTGCA ACTGCAATGC
     2221 TGATAACAAG TGCCCAGCTG GACCATCCGG ACCAAAGGGA GTTCCAGGAG TTCCAGGACT
     2281 CGACGGAGTT CCAGGACTTG ACGGTGTTCC AGGAGTTGGA GCTGATGATA TCGCTCCACA
     2341 ACGCGAGTCT GTCGGATGCT TCACTTGCCC ACAAGGACCA GTTGGACCAC CAGGAGCTCT
     2401 TGGAAGACCA GGACCACGTG GACTTCCAGG ACCAAGAGGA CAAAATGGAA ACCCAGGAAG
     2461 AGATGGACAA CCAGGACATC CAGGAGAGCA AGGATCATCC GGTCAAATCG GAAAGATCGG
     2521 AGAGCCAGGA CCACCAGGAG AGAAGGGACG CGACGCCGAG CATCCAATCG GAAGACCAGG
     2581 ACCAAAGGGA CCAAGAGGAG ATCAAGGACC AACAGGACCA GCTGGACAGA ACGGTCTTCA
     2641 CGGACCACCA GGAGAGCCAG GAACCGTTGG ACCAGAAGGA CCATCTGGAA AGCAAGGACG
     2701 TCAAGGACCA GACGGAACCC AGGGAGAGAC TGGACCAGAC GGAAGACCAG GAAAGGATGC
     2761 CGAGTACTGC CAGTGCCCAG ACAAGTCTCC ACCATCAGAG GCTGTCAACG CCAACCGTGG
     2821 ATACAGAAAT ATCTAAattg ttggtgtttt ctaataaaat atttgagatt cagtgagact
     2881 tttttcttgg cggcacaata aagtttcctc tttttgttgg gtcactcaac gaacacaata
     2941 caaatatttg agcgctcgca tttttctcaa cctttcgggt ttaaagcact tcaaaatgga
     3001 attgaagaga gattgtgaaa gtacatcaga cagaatcaca ttttgatagc attcacttca
     3061 ctcagatgca aacttttcag tgactataaa aagtcataaa ataataacat taaaaaagca
     3121 aataaattag cgagagaatt ttttgacaaa aagaaagaag agtgatagag aagaagggaa
     3181 tgcttgaaag gattttgcat ttatcttaAT CACCGTCTTC GAGAAGACGA ACCATGGCGC
     3241 CAGTTTCAGA ATCCAAGTTT CTAATATAGT TCATCACAAT GTTGACGTTG GTCCAACCTC
     3301 CGGCTTGCAT AATCTCTGGG ATGGAAACTC CAGCGCGAGC CATGTCACGG GCAGCTCCGA
     3361 CACGGGCGGA ATGTCCAGAC CAAGCCAAGT AACGTTGTCC GGAATCATCC TTGGCTCCGT
     3421 AGATGAGACG GTGGGTAGCT TCGAAGATTC ctgaaaattt attttcagct tattcttagc
     3481 taatatgttg tttaaactta cCTTCAAGAG CTCGAGTCGA GAGTTGTGAT GTTGCACTCG
     3541 GGGCAGCAAC TCCGTTCTTG CGAACACGAC AGAACAGGTA GTTGTTTGGA TCATCGGCGA
     3601 CTCCGGAAAC CGAAATCCAG CGCTCAACGA GCTTGGTAAC TCCAAGGGAG AGCGCTTTTT
     3661 CGACTCCGGC AGTCGAGACC AGCGTTTTTG TACGTCCGAT GTGGATGAGC ATTCTTCCTC
     3721 CGTCTGTGCG ACTAATATCC TTGACGCGAA TGCGGGCAAT TTCGGCGATA CGGAGAAGTG
     3781 TGTTGTAAGC AATTCCGAGG AAGGCGAGGT TTCGGATGTC CTGGCAACGA TCGGAATTTT
     3841 CCATAAGAGA ACGGACCTGA TCGAAGTCGG TTctgaaaat ttcgtcaagt cttaggattg
     3901 aatacattaa tatttaaact tacCTTTCGA AGGCGAGGGC TTGCTTGGCT CTCTCTCCAG
     3961 CATCAACATT TTCCTTGCGG ATACGTCTCA TTACGAGAGA TACGGCATTA GAATCTGATG
     4021 GGCGTGGAAG TCCAGATCGG CGATGGAGCA TATTGAGCTG TCCGAGATGT TGTTGGATCG
     4081 TCTTCACCGC CAATCCACGA GCTTGGAGGT AGAGCAAGTA GTCACGAACG TCTTCTGGCT
     4141 CGGCTGGGAA CCACTTGCGG TTGTTAAGCT TGCACCAGGC AGCCCAAGAA CGGCACACTG
     4201 AGAGAAGCAT CTTCCAGGTG TGCTCGGAGA AGGCTTGTCT GTCACGGAAC ATATCCATGA
     4261 GGTTCTTGCG AACTTCATCA CTTGTCGCGT CAACTGGAAG TGCTGGAAGA TTTTGATGAA
     4321 CAGTGAGAAG ATTTGACATa ttttcgaagt tttttagatg cactagaaca aagcgtgttg
     4381 gcttcctctg agcccgcttt ccttatatac ccgcattctg cagccttaca gaatgttcta
     4441 gaaggtccta gatgcattcg tttgaaaata ctcccggtgg gtgcaaagag acgcagacgg
     4501 aaaatgtatc tgggtctctt tattgtgtac actacttttc catgtaccga atgtgagtcg
     4561 ccctcctttt gcaacaagca gctcgaatgt tctagaaaaa ggtggaaaat agtataaata
     4621 ccgttgaaaa taaataccga acaacatttg ctctaattgt gaaattagaa atcttcaaac
     4681 tataatcatg tcactttacc actatttccg tccagctcaa cgttccgttt ttggtgatcG
     4741 TAagcttatc gataccgtcg acccgttaac cgggggcccg gtacccaatt cgccctatag
     4801 tgagtcgtat tacgcgcgct cactggccgt cgttttacaa cgtcgtgact gggaaaaccc
     4861 tggcgttacc caacttaatc gccttgcagc acatccccct ttcgccagct ggcgtaatag
     4921 cgaagaggcc cgcaccgatc gcccttccca acagttgcgc agcctgaatg gcgaatgggn
     4981 nnnnnnnnnn nnnnnnnnnn nnnnnnnnnn nnnnnnnnnn nnnnnnnnnn nnnnnnnnnn
     5041 nnnnnnnnnn nnnnnnnnnn nnnnnnnnnn nnnnnnnnnn nnnnnnnnnn nnnnnnnnnn
     5101 nnncnnnnnn nnnnnnnnnn nnnnnnnnnn nnnnnnnnnn nnnnnnnnnn nnnnnnnnnn
     5161 nnnnnnnnnn nnnnnnnnnn nnnnnnnnnn nnnnnannnn nnnnnnnnnn nnnnnnnnnn
     5221 nnnnnnnnnn nnnnnnnnnn nnnnnccttt gacgttggag tccacgttct ttnnnnnnnn
     5281 nnnnnnnnnn nnnnnnnnnn nnnnnnnnna ccctatctcg gtctattctt ttgatttata
     5341 agggattttg ccgatttcgg cctattggtt aaaaaatgag ctgatttaac aaaaatttaa
     5401 cgcgaatttt aacaaaatat taacgcttac aatttaggtg gcacttttcg gggaaatgtg
     5461 cgcggaaccc ctatttgttt atttttctaa atacattcaa atatgtatcc gctcatgaga
     5521 caataaccct gataaatgct tcaataatat tgaaaaagga agagtatgag tattcaacat
     5581 ttccgtgtcg cccttattcc cttttttgcg gcattttgcc ttcctgtttt tgctcaccca
     5641 gaaacgctgg tgaaagtaaa agatgctgaa gatcagttgg gtgcacgagt gggttacatc
     5701 gaactggatc tcaacagcgg taagatcctt gagagttttc gccccgaaga acgttttcca
     5761 atgatgagca cttttaaagt tctgctatgt ggcgcggtat tatcccgtat tgacgccggg
     5821 caagagcaac tcggtcgccg catacactat tctcagaatg acttggttga gtactcacca
     5881 gtcacagaaa agcatcttac ggatggcatg acagtaagag aattatgcag tgctgccata
     5941 accatgagtg ataacactgc ggccaactta cttctgacaa cgatcggagg accgaaggag
     6001 ctaaccgctt ttttgcacaa catgggggat catgtaactc gccttgatcg ttgggaaccg
     6061 gagctgaatg aagccatacc aaacgacgag cgtgacacca cgatgcctgt agcaatggca
     6121 acaacgttgc gcaaactatt aactggcgaa ctacttactc tagcttcccg gcaacaatta
     6181 atagactgga tggaggcgga taaagttgca ggaccacttc tgcgctcggc ccttccggct
     6241 ggctggttta ttgctgataa atctggagcc ggtgagcgtg ggtctcgcgg tatcattgca
     6301 gcactggggc cagatggtaa gccctcccgt atcgtagtta tctacacgac ggggagtcag
     6361 gcaactatgg atgaacgaaa tagacagatc gctgagatag gtgcctcact gattaagcat
     6421 tggtaactgt cagaccaagt ttactcatat atactttaga ttgatttaaa acttcatttt
     6481 taatttaaaa ggatctaggt gaagatcctt tttgataatc tcatgaccaa aatcccttaa
     6541 cgtgagtttt cgttccactg agcgtcagac cccgtagaaa agatcaaagg atcttcttga
     6601 gatccttttt ttctgcgcgt aatctgctgc ttgcaaacaa aaaaaccacc gctaccagcg
     6661 gtggtttgtt tgccggatca agagctacca actctttttc cgaaggtaac tggcttcagc
     6721 agagcgcaga taccaaatac tgtccttcta gtgtagccgt agttaggcca ccacttcaag
     6781 aactctgtag caccgcctac atacctcgct ctgctaatcc tgttaccagt ggctgctgcc
     6841 agtggcgata agtcgtgtct taccgggttg gactcaagac gatagttacc ggataaggcg
     6901 cagcggtcgg gctgaacggg gggttcgtgc acacagccca gcttggagcg aacgacctac
     6961 accgaactga gatacctaca gcgtgagcta tgagaaagcg ccacgcttcc cgaagggaga
     7021 aaggcggaca ggtatccggt aagcggcagg gtcggaacag gagagcgcac gagggagctt
     7081 ccagggggaa acgcctggta tctttatagt cctgtcgggt ttcgccacct ctgacttgag
     7141 cgtcgatttt tgtgatgctc gtcagggggg cggagcctat ggaaaaacgc cagcaacgcg
     7201 gcctttttac ggttcctggc cttttgctgg ccttttgctc acatgttctt tcctgcgtta
     7261 tcccctgatt ctgtggataa ccgtattacc gcctttgagt gagctgatac cgctcgccgc
     7321 agccgaacga ccgagcgcag cgagtcagtg agcgaggaag cggaattcgc ccaatacgca
     7381 aaccgcctct ccccgcgcgt tggccgattc attaatgcag ctggcacgac aggtttcccg
     7441 actggaaagc gggcagtgag cgcaacgcaa ttaatgtgag ttagctcact cattaggcac
     7501 cccaggcttt acactttatg cttccggctc gtatgttgtg tggaattgtg agcggataac
     7561 aatttcacac aggaaacagc tatgaccatg attacgccaa gcgcgcaatt aaccctcact
     7621 aaagggaaca aaagctggag ctccaccgcg gtggcggccg ctCTAGATGG ATAACTTCGT
     7681 ATAGCATACA TTATACGAAG TTATACGggc gaattggagc tccaccgcgg tggcggccgc
     7741 tctagaCTAG TCTTAAGCTC GGGCCCCAAA TAATaatcgc attttttaat cagattgtga
     7801 ttatcatgct agaatattta atatttgata taatatattg attcaattaa cagctttaca
     7861 atatcttggt taattttgtt caatccagtc aggtatattt ctccaaaaaa aatttgacgt
     7921 ttttctttcc cctatatttt ccaagttagc ggcagtaaat aaacttgatt gtgttgcaga
     7981 attgatccac agatggactt tcgaaaatgc gccaagataa atttgtggag aattttactg
     8041 taaatctcat aatggtggcg gcatactaac agagaatata cgacactgag catatgagat
     8101 tctttttttt taattttaaa gttgttacta attcccgaaa tactcattag ccacttaaaa
     8161 cgcttagatc acctgtgcta cctccaatta atcctcacac gaggtggctt caaaatttcc
     8221 attgcggaat gccctcaatg accccatcaa ctctccatct tgtccccttt gggtgttgcg
     8281 taactctcgt tttcactctt cacctatcca tatccttggt actactactg acacggatga
     8341 tatctgtctt tcttttcctt ttacccgatc ctttaccgat ccgagaggca cgacgactat
     8401 cgggttggcc taaattggag actgccctca tccttttctc gctttccaac tccacctctc
     8461 cccaacaaat actccgaaga cagatatcgt tttttcgttt ttcatttcac ttgtatgtgg
     8521 attttcttct ttctccttcc cgctctcttc tctccttttg cttttttcgg gaataaattc
     8581 ctatcagttg tcgggtaatg acccaccccc ctggtaccaa cacgctccgt atctctgacc
     8641 tctccgttgt gggtcagaag agttgcgggc cacatttcat tttcattctt gatagtgaga
     8701 tttggattgg tgtgaccttt ttacagtgat atcaattttt caattttgta agcttaccag
     8761 tttaagctcc acttatttct ggttttcaaa ccctaactaa cacattaatt ctactggcca
     8821 tgctcctcag tcgtgtatag tcttgtttat atctcatata caagttatat taactgtcaa
     8881 tcagtgtgat ctggctaata agcctaatat aaaaatgttg aatattccaa attttttcat
     8941 tttcttactt ttgaaaaatt ctataaaact tttttactac ataaaaaata aaatgaacgc
     9001 tcaatttatt ttaaacgttc ttatcgaaaa aagaaactac atttttaaaa ctgaacctta
     9061 actacattta actaagaatc ttcaaaccaa ccactactgt tcctagtgaa agttcctatt
     9121 gtattgttat attaccctac ccttagcccc cctctcactt agaatccgtt aactttcgtg
     9181 actcgcttcg cttattacat atgtaccatc cctgttcctc tctctctcac acgtcgggaa
     9241 tttgttttgt cgctttgcat ccacaaagtg tcaagtctaa cataaattac acaataacct
     9301 agatagattt tcaacacaag ataacctact ctctcgctgc ccaccaccgt atgtattgga
     9361 tattcctagt aactgttgtc aaggtcgcca gagggggggg ggggggcgac aactagatga
     9421 atatcttatc ccgtaggcat ccgtactgtc ttcggtgcgg gaaggagaca aggaatttta
     9481 ttcattttcg cgccattatt actattattt gtcgttgttc tagatatagg tctcgatttt
     9541 cacggttttc aaatttgtga gctaactttt gtcaaaacca gaattgtaaa aaaaaaattt
     9601 ctacactcct gtgtaaatcc aaactctaca aatctttccg ttccacccat tcctctattc
     9661 ccgattccac gacaatcatg ttagccgaga aaaaagctgt ggaaaagtat cggttctaat
     9721 taactataca acatcaccat tatcatcatc ggcttcagct acttctccat catcattcaa
     9781 ttccaatccc acccatcatc ccctccccct tcatagtatc tctggattct tggcgactct
     9841 gactttagtc gagaggagag agagagattt tagaatccaa aaaaaacttg ctagatgtga
     9901 atcatcatcg ctttcgctcc tctggtcatt ccatgtcgtg tgcttataaa gttcacaaca
     9961 aagccacaca cacattcctg agtgacactc ccctccgacg tcttctcact ttcatgtata
    10021 tttactcgcc ctacttttac ggtatgacct catctatggc ttcatctagg ctttggttat
    10081 actttctatt ttctcaagta tatgccgctt caatttttga aaatttgtga atgttgatat
    10141 tcgggatctt aggcaacatc tctgagaaaa ttatttcacc tacctcctga tagtccccag
    10201 tgtctggcac tttcctcgtt taactagtta ttttggatcc aatgtgcagt atcctagaaa
    10261 atattaattt tagttagttg aactttaact tccgacttta ttcaaaaata tgtattttca
    10321 aaattatcaa gttcttaacc gagcagtttt ccaccttttt ctagtaatcc tcaaactgtc
    10381 cgttccatct cactttcaca ttttatttac tcggcctact ttctccacgg acaccctcag
    10441 atgacctcat gcatgtttca tttttcttcc ctcttttcac tttctccttc tttggttttc
    10501 tgcattgaca tggatataat gttttttatc tatgtaattt gctattttca ggcacaaacc
    10561 tacacataga agcaATGGTC TCCAAGGGAG AGGAGGACAA CATGGCCTCC CTCCCAGCCA
    10621 CCCACGAGCT CCACATCTTC GGATCCATCA ACGGAGTCGA CTTCGACATG GTCGGACAAG
    10681 GAACCGGAAA CCCAAACGAC GGATACGAGG AGCTCAACCT CAAGTCCACC AAGgtaagtt
    10741 taaacatata tatactaact aaccctgatt atttaaattt tcagGGAGAC CTCCAATTCT
    10801 CCCCATGGAT CCTCGTCCCA CACATCGGAT ACGGATTCCA CCAATACCTC CCATACCCAG
    10861 ACGGAATGTC CCCATTCCAA GCCGCCATGG TCGACGGATC CGGATACCAA GTCCACCGTA
    10921 CCATGCAATT CGAGGACGGA GCCTCCCTCA CCGTCAACTA CCGTTACACC TACGAGGGAT
    10981 CCCACATCAA Ggtaagttta aacagttcgg tactaactaa ccatacatat ttaaattttc
    11041 agGGAGAGGC CCAAGTCAAG GGAACCGGAT TCCCAGCCGA CGGACCAGTC ATGACCAACT
    11101 CCCTCACCGC CGCCGACTGG TGCCGTTCCA AGAAGACCTA CCCAAACGAC AAGgtaagtt
    11161 taaacatgat tttactaact aactaatctg atttaaattt tcagACCATC ATCTCCACCT
    11221 TCAAGTGGTC CTACACCACC GGAAACGGAA AGCGTTACCG TTCCACCGCC CGTACCACCT
    11281 ACACCTTCGC CAAGCCAATG GCCGCCAACT ACCTCAAGAA CCAACCAATG TACGTCTTCC
    11341 GTAAGACCGA GCTCAAGCAC TCCAAGACCG AGCTCAACTT CAAGGAGTGG CAAAAGGCCT
    11401 TCACCGACGT CATGGGAATG GACGAGCTCT ACAAGTAAga taaatgcaaa atcctttcaa
    11461 gcattccctt cttctctatc actcttcttt ctttttgtca aaaaattctc tcgctaattt
    11521 atttgctttt ttaatgttat tattttatga ctttttatag tcactgaaaa gtttgcatct
    11581 gagtgaagtg aatgctatca aaatgtgatt ctgtctgatg tactttcaca atctctcttc
    11641 aattccattt tgaagtgctt taaacccgaa aggttgagaa aaatgcgagc gctcaaatat
    11701 ttgtattgtg ttcgttgagt gacccaacaa aaagaggaaa ctttattgtg ccgccaagaa
    11761 aaaagtctca GCCATCCAGC TGATATCCCC TATAGCatGC TCTTCGGTAc ccggGAAGTT
    11821 CCTATACtat ttgaaGAATA GGAACTTCtg caggaattcg atatcGGT 
//
