# Supplementary material for: The NHR-23-regulated putative protease inhibitor mlt-11 gene is necessary for C. elegans cuticle structure and function
Source: bioRxiv preprint, doi:10.1101/2024.05.12.593762, version 2 (2024-10-17)
Supplement: File S1 [file 593762_file02.zip › File S1/pJW2332 (modular mNG-3xFLAG knock-in repair template).ape]

LOCUS       pJW2332__modular        3432 bp    DNA        circular     14-APR-2022
DEFINITION  .
ACCESSION   
VERSION     
SOURCE      .
  ORGANISM  .
COMMENT     Full knock-in is 33.48 kDa
COMMENT     ApEinfo:methylated:1
FEATURES             Location/Qualifiers
     primer_bind     536..553
                     /locus_tag="M13-fwd"
                     /label="M13-fwd"
                     /ApEinfo_label="M13-fwd"
                     /ApEinfo_fwdcolor="cyan"
                     /ApEinfo_revcolor="green"
                     /ApEinfo_graphicformat="arrow_data {{0 1 2 0 0 -1} {} 0}
                     width 5 offset 0"
     protein_bind    1551..1616
                     /locus_tag="3xFLAG tag"
                     /label="3xFLAG tag"
                     /ApEinfo_label="3xFLAG tag"
                     /ApEinfo_fwdcolor="#ff0c12"
                     /ApEinfo_revcolor="cyan"
                     /ApEinfo_graphicformat="arrow_data {{0 1 2 0 0 -1} {} 0}
                     width 5 offset 0"
     misc_feature    1077..1187
                     /locus_tag="mNeonGreen (dpi)"
                     /label="mNeonGreen (dpi)"
                     /ApEinfo_label="mNeonGreen (dpi)"
                     /ApEinfo_fwdcolor="#21fe06"
                     /ApEinfo_revcolor="green"
                     /ApEinfo_graphicformat="arrow_data {{0 1 2 0 0 -1} {} 0}
                     width 5 offset 0"
     primer_bind     complement(1693..1713)
                     /locus_tag="M13-rev"
                     /label="M13-rev"
                     /ApEinfo_label="M13-rev"
                     /ApEinfo_fwdcolor="cyan"
                     /ApEinfo_revcolor="green"
                     /ApEinfo_graphicformat="arrow_data {{0 1 2 0 0 -1} {} 0}
                     width 5 offset 0"
     misc_feature    1617..1654
                     /locus_tag="Flexible linker"
                     /label="Flexible linker"
                     /ApEinfo_label="Flexible linker"
                     /ApEinfo_fwdcolor="#aa7941"
                     /ApEinfo_revcolor="green"
                     /ApEinfo_graphicformat="arrow_data {{0 0.5 0 1 2 0 0 -1 0
                     -0.5} {} 0} width 5 offset 0"
     misc_feature    1655..1655
                     /locus_tag="Flexible linker(1)"
                     /label="Flexible linker(1)"
                     /ApEinfo_label="Flexible linker"
                     /ApEinfo_fwdcolor="#aa7941"
                     /ApEinfo_revcolor="green"
                     /ApEinfo_graphicformat="arrow_data {{0 0.5 0 1 2 0 0 -1 0
                     -0.5} {} 0} width 5 offset 0"
     primer_bind     complement(1673..1694)
                     /locus_tag="T7"
                     /label="T7"
                     /ApEinfo_label="T7"
                     /ApEinfo_fwdcolor="cyan"
                     /ApEinfo_revcolor="green"
                     /ApEinfo_graphicformat="arrow_data {{0 1 2 0 0 -1} {} 0}
                     width 5 offset 0"
     misc_feature    609..767
                     /locus_tag="mNeonGreen (dpi)(1)"
                     /label="mNeonGreen (dpi)(1)"
                     /ApEinfo_label="mNeonGreen (dpi)"
                     /ApEinfo_fwdcolor="#21fe06"
                     /ApEinfo_revcolor="green"
                     /ApEinfo_graphicformat="arrow_data {{0 1 2 0 0 -1} {} 0}
                     width 5 offset 0"
     misc_feature    1239..1469
                     /locus_tag="mNeonGreen (dpi)(2)"
                     /label="mNeonGreen (dpi)(2)"
                     /ApEinfo_label="mNeonGreen (dpi)"
                     /ApEinfo_fwdcolor="#21fe06"
                     /ApEinfo_revcolor="green"
                     /ApEinfo_graphicformat="arrow_data {{0 1 2 0 0 -1} {} 0}
                     width 5 offset 0"
     rep_origin      2702..3388
                     /locus_tag="ColE1 origin"
                     /label="ColE1 origin"
                     /ApEinfo_label="ColE1 origin"
                     /ApEinfo_fwdcolor="gray50"
                     /ApEinfo_revcolor="gray50"
                     /ApEinfo_graphicformat="arrow_data {{0 1 2 0 0 -1} {} 0}
                     width 5 offset 0"
     misc_signal     1485..1505
                     /locus_tag="TEV site"
                     /label="TEV site"
                     /ApEinfo_label="TEV site"
                     /ApEinfo_fwdcolor="#ff6600"
                     /ApEinfo_revcolor="#ff6600"
                     /ApEinfo_graphicformat="arrow_data {{0 1 2 0 0 -1} {} 0}
                     width 5 offset 0"
     misc_feature    819..1025
                     /locus_tag="mNeonGreen (dpi)(3)"
                     /label="mNeonGreen (dpi)(3)"
                     /ApEinfo_label="mNeonGreen (dpi)"
                     /ApEinfo_fwdcolor="#21fe06"
                     /ApEinfo_revcolor="green"
                     /ApEinfo_graphicformat="arrow_data {{0 1 2 0 0 -1} {} 0}
                     width 5 offset 0"
     CDS             1826..2632
                     /locus_tag="KanR"
                     /label="KanR"
                     /ApEinfo_label="KanR"
                     /ApEinfo_fwdcolor="yellow"
                     /ApEinfo_revcolor="yellow"
                     /ApEinfo_graphicformat="arrow_data {{0 1 2 0 0 -1} {} 0}
                     width 5 offset 0"
     protein_bind    1593..1616
                     /locus_tag="FLAG tag"
                     /label="FLAG tag"
                     /ApEinfo_label="FLAG tag"
                     /ApEinfo_fwdcolor="#ff0f1e"
                     /ApEinfo_revcolor="green"
                     /ApEinfo_graphicformat="arrow_data {{0 1 2 0 0 -1} {} 0}
                     width 5 offset 0"
     misc_feature    571..608
                     /locus_tag="Flexible linker(2)"
                     /label="Flexible linker(2)"
                     /ApEinfo_label="Flexible linker"
                     /ApEinfo_fwdcolor="#aa7941"
                     /ApEinfo_revcolor="green"
                     /ApEinfo_graphicformat="arrow_data {{0 0.5 0 1 2 0 0 -1 0
                     -0.5} {} 0} width 5 offset 0"
     misc_feature    570..570
                     /locus_tag="Flexible linker(3)"
                     /label="Flexible linker(3)"
                     /ApEinfo_label="Flexible linker"
                     /ApEinfo_fwdcolor="#aa7941"
                     /ApEinfo_revcolor="green"
                     /ApEinfo_graphicformat="arrow_data {{0 0.5 0 1 2 0 0 -1 0
                     -0.5} {} 0} width 5 offset 0"
     misc_feature    571..573
                     /locus_tag="PAM Cas9 crRNA #291"
                     /label="PAM Cas9 crRNA #291"
                     /ApEinfo_label="PAM Cas9 crRNA #291"
                     /ApEinfo_fwdcolor="#ff40ff"
                     /ApEinfo_revcolor="green"
                     /ApEinfo_graphicformat="arrow_data {{0 0.5 0 1 2 0 0 -1 0
                     -0.5} {} 0} width 5 offset 0"
     misc_feature    604..606
                     /locus_tag="289"
                     /label="289"
                     /ApEinfo_label="289"
                     /ApEinfo_fwdcolor="#ff40ff"
                     /ApEinfo_revcolor="green"
                     /ApEinfo_graphicformat="arrow_data {{0 0.5 0 1 2 0 0 -1 0
                     -0.5} {} 0} width 5 offset 0"
     misc_feature    1618..1620
                     /locus_tag="PAM Cas9 crRNA #290"
                     /label="PAM Cas9 crRNA #290"
                     /ApEinfo_label="PAM Cas9 crRNA #290"
                     /ApEinfo_fwdcolor="#ff40ff"
                     /ApEinfo_revcolor="green"
                     /ApEinfo_graphicformat="arrow_data {{0 0.5 0 1 2 0 0 -1 0
                     -0.5} {} 0} width 5 offset 0"
     misc_feature    1652..1654
                     /locus_tag="PAM Cas9 crRNA #292"
                     /label="PAM Cas9 crRNA #292"
                     /ApEinfo_label="PAM Cas9 crRNA #292"
                     /ApEinfo_fwdcolor="#ff40ff"
                     /ApEinfo_revcolor="green"
                     /ApEinfo_graphicformat="arrow_data {{0 0.5 0 1 2 0 0 -1 0
                     -0.5} {} 0} width 5 offset 0"
ORIGIN
        1 CTTTCCTGCG TTATCCCCTG ATTCTGTGGA TAACCGTATT ACCGCCTTTG AGTGAGCTGA
       61 TACCGCTCGC CGCAGCCGAA CGACCGAGCG CAGCGAGTCA GTGAGCGAGG AAGCGGAAGA
      121 GCGCCCAATA CGCAAACCGC CTCTCCCCGC GCGTTGGCCG ATTCATTAAT GCAGCTGGCA
      181 CGACAGGTTT CCCGACTGGA AAGCGGGCAG TGAGCGCAAC GCAATTAATA CGCGTACCGC
      241 TAGCCAGGAA GAGTTTGTAG AAACGCAAAA AGGCCATCCG TCAGGATGGC CTTCTGCTTA
      301 GTTTGATGCC TGGCAGTTTA TGGCGGGCGT CCTGCCCGCC ACCCTCCGGG CCGTTGCTTC
      361 ACAACGTTCA AATCCGCTCC CGGCGGATTT GTCCTACTCA GGAGAGCGTT CACCGACAAA
      421 CAACAGATAA AACGAAAGGC CCAGTCTTCC GACTGAGCCT TTCGTTTTAT TTGATGCCTG
      481 GCAGTTCCCT ACTCTCGCGT TAACGCTAGC ATGGATGTTT TCCCAGTCAC GACGTTGTAA
      541 AACGACGGCC AGTCTTAAGC TCGGGCCCCt cctcctctag ctcgtccggc ggtagtggtg
      601 gatccgccAT GGTCTCCAAG GGAGAGGAGG ACAACATGGC CTCCCTCCCA GCCACCCACG
      661 AGCTCCACAT CTTCGGATCC ATCAACGGAG TCGACTTCGA CATGGTCGGA CAAGGAACCG
      721 GAAACCCAAA CGACGGATAC GAGGAGCTCA ACCTCAAGTC CACCAAGgta agtttaaaca
      781 tatatatact aactaaccct gattatttaa attttcagGG AGACCTCCAA TTCTCCCCAT
      841 GGATCCTCGT CCCACACATC GGATACGGAT TCCACCAATA CCTCCCATAC CCAGACGGAA
      901 TGTCCCCATT CCAAGCCGCC ATGGTCGACG GATCCGGATA CCAAGTCCAC CGTACCATGC
      961 AATTCGAGGA CGGAGCCTCC CTCACCGTCA ACTACCGTTA CACCTACGAG GGATCCCACA
     1021 TCAAGgtaag tttaaacagt tcggtactaa ctaaccatac atatttaaat tttcagGGAG
     1081 AGGCCCAAGT CAAGGGAACC GGATTCCCAG CCGACGGACC AGTCATGACC AACTCCCTCA
     1141 CCGCCGCCGA CTGGTGCCGT TCCAAGAAGA CCTACCCAAA CGACAAGgta agtttaaaca
     1201 tgattttact aactaactaa tctgatttaa attttcagAC CATCATCTCC ACCTTCAAGT
     1261 GGTCCTACAC CACCGGAAAC GGAAAGCGTT ACCGTTCCAC CGCCCGTACC ACCTACACCT
     1321 TCGCCAAGCC AATGGCCGCC AACTACCTCA AGAACCAACC AATGTACGTC TTCCGTAAGA
     1381 CCGAGCTCAA GCACTCCAAG ACCGAGCTCA ACTTCAAGGA GTGGCAAAAG GCCTTCACCG
     1441 ACGTCATGGG AATGGACGAG CTCTACAAGg gcggcagcgg aggagagaat ctgtactttc
     1501 aatccGGATC CGGAGGTGGC GGGGGTGGTG GCGGTTCTGG CTCAGGATCT gactacaaag
     1561 accatgacgg tgattataaa gatcatgata tcgattacaa ggatgacgat gacaagGCGG
     1621 CAtctagtgg atcgagttca ggaggttcgg gtggtGCCAT CCAGCTGATA TCCCCTATAG
     1681 TGAGTCGTAT TACATGGTCA TAGCTGTTTC CTGGCAGCTC TGGCCCGTGT CTCAAAATCT
     1741 CTGATGTTAC ATTGCACAAG ATAAAAATAT ATCATCATGA ACAATAAAAC TGTCTGCTTA
     1801 CATAAACAGT AATACAAGGG GTGTTATGAG CCATATTCAA CGGGAAACGT CGAGGCCGCG
     1861 ATTAAATTCC AACATGGATG CTGATTTATA TGGGTATAAA TGGGCTCGCG ATAATGTCGG
     1921 GCAATCAGGT GCGACAATCT ATCGCTTGTA TGGGAAGCCC GATGCGCCAG AGTTGTTTCT
     1981 GAAACATGGC AAAGGTAGCG TTGCCAATGA TGTTACAGAT GAGATGGTCA GACTAAACTG
     2041 GCTGACGGAA TTTATGCCTC TTCCGACCAT CAAGCATTTT ATCCGTACTC CTGATGATGC
     2101 ATGGTTACTC ACCACTGCGA TCCCCGGAAA AACAGCATTC CAGGTATTAG AAGAATATCC
     2161 TGATTCAGGT GAAAATATTG TTGATGCGCT GGCAGTGTTC CTGCGCCGGT TGCATTCGAT
     2221 TCCTGTTTGT AATTGTCCTT TTAACAGCGA TCGCGTATTT CGTCTCGCTC AGGCGCAATC
     2281 ACGAATGAAT AACGGTTTGG TTGATGCGAG TGATTTTGAT GACGAGCGTA ATGGCTGGCC
     2341 TGTTGAACAA GTCTGGAAAG AAATGCATAA ACTTTTGCCA TTCTCACCGG ATTCAGTCGT
     2401 CACTCATGGT GATTTCTCAC TTGATAACCT TATTTTTGAC GAGGGGAAAT TAATAGGTTG
     2461 TATTGATGTT GGACGAGTCG GAATCGCAGA CCGATACCAG GATCTTGCCA TCCTATGGAA
     2521 CTGCCTCGGT GAGTTTTCTC CTTCATTACA GAAACGGCTT TTTCAAAAAT ATGGTATTGA
     2581 TAATCCTGAT ATGAATAAAT TGCAGTTTCA TTTGATGCTC GATGAGTTTT TCTAATCAGA
     2641 ATTGGTTAAT TGGTTGTAAC ACTGGCAGAG CATTACGCTG ACTTGACGGG ACGGCGCAAG
     2701 CTCATGACCA AAATCCCTTA ACGTGAGTTA CGCGTCGTTC CACTGAGCGT CAGACCCCGT
     2761 AGAAAAGATC AAAGGATCTT CTTGAGATCC TTTTTTTCTG CGCGTAATCT GCTGCTTGCA
     2821 AACAAAAAAA CCACCGCTAC CAGCGGTGGT TTGTTTGCCG GATCAAGAGC TACCAACTCT
     2881 TTTTCCGAAG GTAACTGGCT TCAGCAGAGC GCAGATACCA AATACTGTTC TTCTAGTGTA
     2941 GCCGTAGTTA GGCCACCACT TCAAGAACTC TGTAGCACCG CCTACATACC TCGCTCTGCT
     3001 AATCCTGTTA CCAGTGGCTG CTGCCAGTGG CGATAAGTCG TGTCTTACCG GGTTGGACTC
     3061 AAGACGATAG TTACCGGATA AGGCGCAGCG GTCGGGCTGA ACGGGGGGTT CGTGCACACA
     3121 GCCCAGCTTG GAGCGAACGA CCTACACCGA ACTGAGATAC CTACAGCGTG AGCTATGAGA
     3181 AAGCGCCACG CTTCCCGAAG GGAGAAAGGC GGACAGGTAT CCGGTAAGCG GCAGGGTCGG
     3241 AACAGGAGAG CGCACGAGGG AGCTTCCAGG GGGAAACGCC TGGTATCTTT ATAGTCCTGT
     3301 CGGGTTTCGC CACCTCTGAC TTGAGCGTCG ATTTTTGTGA TGCTCGTCAG GGGGGCGGAG
     3361 CCTATGGAAA AACGCCAGCA ACGCGGCCTT TTTACGGTTC CTGGCCTTTT GCTGGCCTTT
     3421 TGCTCACATG TT    
//
