# Supplementary material for: The NHR-23-regulated putative protease inhibitor mlt-11 gene is necessary for C. elegans cuticle structure and function
Source: bioRxiv preprint, doi:10.1101/2024.05.12.593762, version 2 (2024-10-17)
Supplement: File S1 [file 593762_file02.zip › File S1/pJW2229 (mlt-11p (-2.8) mNeonGreen (dpi)-tbb-2 3'UTR).ape]

LOCUS       pJW1934__mlt_11p        6349 bp    DNA        circular     27-FEB-2021
DEFINITION  .
ACCESSION   
VERSION     
SOURCE      .
  ORGANISM  .
COMMENT     
COMMENT     
COMMENT     ApEinfo:methylated:1
FEATURES             Location/Qualifiers
     primer_bind     536..553
                     /locus_tag="M13-fwd"
                     /label="M13-fwd"
                     /ApEinfo_label="M13-fwd"
                     /ApEinfo_fwdcolor="cyan"
                     /ApEinfo_revcolor="green"
                     /ApEinfo_graphicformat="arrow_data {{0 1 2 0 0 -1} {} 0}
                     width 5 offset 0"
     misc_feature    3046..3376
                     /locus_tag="NHR-23 peak 1"
                     /label="NHR-23 peak 1"
                     /ApEinfo_label="NHR-23 peak 1"
                     /ApEinfo_fwdcolor="cyan"
                     /ApEinfo_revcolor="green"
                     /ApEinfo_graphicformat="arrow_data {{0 1 2 0 0 -1} {} 0}
                     width 5 offset 0"
     misc_feature    complement(3244..3249)
                     /locus_tag="RORE"
                     /label="RORE"
                     /ApEinfo_label="RORE"
                     /ApEinfo_fwdcolor="#fb0106"
                     /ApEinfo_revcolor="#fb0106"
                     /ApEinfo_graphicformat="arrow_data {{0 1 2 0 0 -1} {} 0}
                     width 5 offset 0"
     primer_bind     complement(4610..4630)
                     /locus_tag="M13-rev"
                     /label="M13-rev"
                     /ApEinfo_label="M13-rev"
                     /ApEinfo_fwdcolor="cyan"
                     /ApEinfo_revcolor="green"
                     /ApEinfo_graphicformat="arrow_data {{0 1 2 0 0 -1} {} 0}
                     width 5 offset 0"
     misc_feature    3377..3535
                     /locus_tag="mNeonGreen (dpi)"
                     /label="mNeonGreen (dpi)"
                     /ApEinfo_label="mNeonGreen (dpi)"
                     /ApEinfo_fwdcolor="#21fe06"
                     /ApEinfo_revcolor="green"
                     /ApEinfo_graphicformat="arrow_data {{0 1 2 0 0 -1} {} 0}
                     width 5 offset 0"
     primer_bind     complement(4590..4611)
                     /locus_tag="T7"
                     /label="T7"
                     /ApEinfo_label="T7"
                     /ApEinfo_fwdcolor="cyan"
                     /ApEinfo_revcolor="green"
                     /ApEinfo_graphicformat="arrow_data {{0 1 2 0 0 -1} {} 0}
                     width 5 offset 0"
     misc_feature    1986..2365
                     /locus_tag="NHR-23 peak #2"
                     /label="NHR-23 peak #2"
                     /ApEinfo_label="NHR-23 peak #2"
                     /ApEinfo_fwdcolor="cyan"
                     /ApEinfo_revcolor="green"
                     /ApEinfo_graphicformat="arrow_data {{0 1 2 0 0 -1} {} 0}
                     width 5 offset 0"
     misc_feature    950..1494
                     /locus_tag="nhr-23 peak #3"
                     /label="nhr-23 peak #3"
                     /ApEinfo_label="nhr-23 peak #3"
                     /ApEinfo_fwdcolor="cyan"
                     /ApEinfo_revcolor="green"
                     /ApEinfo_graphicformat="arrow_data {{0 1 2 0 0 -1} {} 0}
                     width 5 offset 0"
     misc_feature    3845..3955
                     /locus_tag="mNeonGreen (dpi)(1)"
                     /label="mNeonGreen (dpi)(1)"
                     /ApEinfo_label="mNeonGreen (dpi)"
                     /ApEinfo_fwdcolor="#21fe06"
                     /ApEinfo_revcolor="green"
                     /ApEinfo_graphicformat="arrow_data {{0 1 2 0 0 -1} {} 0}
                     width 5 offset 0"
     rep_origin      5619..6305
                     /locus_tag="ColE1 origin"
                     /label="ColE1 origin"
                     /ApEinfo_label="ColE1 origin"
                     /ApEinfo_fwdcolor="gray50"
                     /ApEinfo_revcolor="gray50"
                     /ApEinfo_graphicformat="arrow_data {{0 1 2 0 0 -1} {} 0}
                     width 5 offset 0"
     CDS             4743..5549
                     /locus_tag="KanR"
                     /label="KanR"
                     /ApEinfo_label="KanR"
                     /ApEinfo_fwdcolor="yellow"
                     /ApEinfo_revcolor="yellow"
                     /ApEinfo_graphicformat="arrow_data {{0 1 2 0 0 -1} {} 0}
                     width 5 offset 0"
     misc_feature    2629..2778
                     /locus_tag="Enhancer from Ahringer dataset"
                     /label="Enhancer from Ahringer dataset"
                     /ApEinfo_label="Enhancer from Ahringer dataset"
                     /ApEinfo_fwdcolor="#fefe0a"
                     /ApEinfo_revcolor="green"
                     /ApEinfo_graphicformat="arrow_data {{0 1 2 0 0 -1} {} 0}
                     width 5 offset 0"
     misc_feature    4007..4237
                     /locus_tag="mNeonGreen (dpi)(2)"
                     /label="mNeonGreen (dpi)(2)"
                     /ApEinfo_label="mNeonGreen (dpi)"
                     /ApEinfo_fwdcolor="#21fe06"
                     /ApEinfo_revcolor="green"
                     /ApEinfo_graphicformat="arrow_data {{0 1 2 0 0 -1} {} 0}
                     width 5 offset 0"
     misc_feature    2026..2175
                     /locus_tag="Enahncer from Ahringer dataset"
                     /label="Enahncer from Ahringer dataset"
                     /ApEinfo_label="Enahncer from Ahringer dataset"
                     /ApEinfo_fwdcolor="#fefe0a"
                     /ApEinfo_revcolor="green"
                     /ApEinfo_graphicformat="arrow_data {{0 1 2 0 0 -1} {} 0}
                     width 5 offset 0"
     misc_recomb     570..576
                     /locus_tag="AttL1"
                     /label="AttL1"
                     /ApEinfo_label="AttL1"
                     /ApEinfo_fwdcolor="plum"
                     /ApEinfo_revcolor="plum"
                     /ApEinfo_graphicformat="arrow_data {{0 1 2 0 0 -1} {} 0}
                     width 5 offset 0"
     misc_feature    1317..1466
                     /locus_tag="Promoter from Ahringer dataset"
                     /label="Promoter from Ahringer dataset"
                     /ApEinfo_label="Promoter from Ahringer dataset"
                     /ApEinfo_fwdcolor="#fb02fe"
                     /ApEinfo_revcolor="green"
                     /ApEinfo_graphicformat="arrow_data {{0 1 2 0 0 -1} {} 0}
                     width 5 offset 0"
     misc_recomb     570..576
                     /locus_tag="AttP1"
                     /label="AttP1"
                     /ApEinfo_label="AttP1"
                     /ApEinfo_fwdcolor="plum"
                     /ApEinfo_revcolor="plum"
                     /ApEinfo_graphicformat="arrow_data {{0 1 2 0 0 -1} {} 0}
                     width 5 offset 0"
     misc_feature    1071..1220
                     /locus_tag="Promoter from Ahringer dataset(1)"
                     /label="Promoter from Ahringer dataset(1)"
                     /ApEinfo_label="Promoter from Ahringer dataset"
                     /ApEinfo_fwdcolor="#fb02fe"
                     /ApEinfo_revcolor="green"
                     /ApEinfo_graphicformat="arrow_data {{0 1 2 0 0 -1} {} 0}
                     width 5 offset 0"
     terminator      4241..4572
                     /vntifkey="50"
                     /locus_tag="tbb-2\3'UTR"
                     /label="tbb-2\3'UTR"
                     /ApEinfo_label="tbb-2\3'UTR"
                     /ApEinfo_fwdcolor="#800040"
                     /ApEinfo_revcolor="green"
                     /ApEinfo_graphicformat="arrow_data {{0 1 2 0 0 -1} {} 0}
                     width 5 offset 0"
     misc_feature    1453..1458
                     /locus_tag="RORE(1)"
                     /label="RORE(1)"
                     /ApEinfo_label="RORE"
                     /ApEinfo_fwdcolor="#fb0106"
                     /ApEinfo_revcolor="#fb0106"
                     /ApEinfo_graphicformat="arrow_data {{0 1 2 0 0 -1} {} 0}
                     width 5 offset 0"
     misc_feature    complement(1041..1046)
                     /locus_tag="RORE(2)"
                     /label="RORE(2)"
                     /ApEinfo_label="RORE"
                     /ApEinfo_fwdcolor="#fb0106"
                     /ApEinfo_revcolor="#fb0106"
                     /ApEinfo_graphicformat="arrow_data {{0 1 2 0 0 -1} {} 0}
                     width 5 offset 0"
     misc_feature    complement(1401..1406)
                     /locus_tag="RORE(3)"
                     /label="RORE(3)"
                     /ApEinfo_label="RORE"
                     /ApEinfo_fwdcolor="#fb0106"
                     /ApEinfo_revcolor="#fb0106"
                     /ApEinfo_graphicformat="arrow_data {{0 1 2 0 0 -1} {} 0}
                     width 5 offset 0"
     misc_feature    complement(1438..1443)
                     /locus_tag="RORE(4)"
                     /label="RORE(4)"
                     /ApEinfo_label="RORE"
                     /ApEinfo_fwdcolor="#fb0106"
                     /ApEinfo_revcolor="#fb0106"
                     /ApEinfo_graphicformat="arrow_data {{0 1 2 0 0 -1} {} 0}
                     width 5 offset 0"
     misc_feature    complement(1515..1520)
                     /locus_tag="RORE(5)"
                     /label="RORE(5)"
                     /ApEinfo_label="RORE"
                     /ApEinfo_fwdcolor="#fb0106"
                     /ApEinfo_revcolor="#fb0106"
                     /ApEinfo_graphicformat="arrow_data {{0 1 2 0 0 -1} {} 0}
                     width 5 offset 0"
     misc_feature    complement(2847..2852)
                     /locus_tag="RORE(6)"
                     /label="RORE(6)"
                     /ApEinfo_label="RORE"
                     /ApEinfo_fwdcolor="#fb0106"
                     /ApEinfo_revcolor="#fb0106"
                     /ApEinfo_graphicformat="arrow_data {{0 1 2 0 0 -1} {} 0}
                     width 5 offset 0"
     misc_feature    3587..3793
                     /locus_tag="mNeonGreen (dpi)(3)"
                     /label="mNeonGreen (dpi)(3)"
                     /ApEinfo_label="mNeonGreen (dpi)"
                     /ApEinfo_fwdcolor="#21fe06"
                     /ApEinfo_revcolor="green"
                     /ApEinfo_graphicformat="arrow_data {{0 1 2 0 0 -1} {} 0}
                     width 5 offset 0"
ORIGIN
        1 CTTTCCTGCG TTATCCCCTG ATTCTGTGGA TAACCGTATT ACCGCCTTTG AGTGAGCTGA
       61 TACCGCTCGC CGCAGCCGAA CGACCGAGCG CAGCGAGTCA GTGAGCGAGG AAGCGGAAGA
      121 GCGCCCAATA CGCAAACCGC CTCTCCCCGC GCGTTGGCCG ATTCATTAAT GCAGCTGGCA
      181 CGACAGGTTT CCCGACTGGA AAGCGGGCAG TGAGCGCAAC GCAATTAATA CGCGTACCGC
      241 TAGCCAGGAA GAGTTTGTAG AAACGCAAAA AGGCCATCCG TCAGGATGGC CTTCTGCTTA
      301 GTTTGATGCC TGGCAGTTTA TGGCGGGCGT CCTGCCCGCC ACCCTCCGGG CCGTTGCTTC
      361 ACAACGTTCA AATCCGCTCC CGGCGGATTT GTCCTACTCA GGAGAGCGTT CACCGACAAA
      421 CAACAGATAA AACGAAAGGC CCAGTCTTCC GACTGAGCCT TTCGTTTTAT TTGATGCCTG
      481 GCAGTTCCCT ACTCTCGCGT TAACGCTAGC ATGGATGTTT TCCCAGTCAC GACGTTGTAA
      541 AACGACGGCC AGTCTTAAGC TCGGGCCCCA AATAATaatc gcatttttta atcagattgt
      601 gattatcatg ctagaatatt taatatttga tataatatat tgattcaatt aacagcttta
      661 caatatcttg gttaattttg ttcaatccag tcaggtatat ttctccaaaa aaaatttgac
      721 gtttttcttt cccctatatt ttccaagtta gcggcagtaa ataaacttga ttgtgttgca
      781 gaattgatcc acagatggac tttcgaaaat gcgccaagat aaatttgtgg agaattttac
      841 tgtaaatctc ataatggtgg cggcatacta acagagaata tacgacactg agcatatgag
      901 attctttttt tttaatttta aagttgttac taattcccga aatactcatt agccacttaa
      961 aacgcttaga tcacctgtgc tacctccaat taatcctcac acgaggtggc ttcaaaattt
     1021 ccattgcgga atgccctcaa tgaccccatc aactctccat cttgtcccct ttgggtgttg
     1081 cgtaactctc gttttcactc ttcacctatc catatccttg gtactactac tgacacggat
     1141 gatatctgtc tttcttttcc ttttacccga tcctttaccg atccgagagg cacgacgact
     1201 atcgggttgg cctaaattgg agactgccct catccttttc tcgctttcca actccacctc
     1261 tccccaacaa atactccgaa gacagatatc gttttttcgt ttttcatttc acttgtatgt
     1321 ggattttctt ctttctcctt cccgctctct tctctccttt tgcttttttc gggaataaat
     1381 tcctatcagt tgtcgggtaa tgacccaccc ccctggtacc aacacgctcc gtatctctga
     1441 cctctccgtt gtgggtcaga agagttgcgg gccacatttc attttcattc ttgatagtga
     1501 gatttggatt ggtgtgacct ttttacagtg atatcaattt ttcaattttg taagcttacc
     1561 agtttaagct ccacttattt ctggttttca aaccctaact aacacattaa ttctactggc
     1621 catgctcctc agtcgtgtat agtcttgttt atatctcata tacaagttat attaactgtc
     1681 aatcagtgtg atctggctaa taagcctaat ataaaaatgt tgaatattcc aaattttttc
     1741 attttcttac ttttgaaaaa ttctataaaa cttttttact acataaaaaa taaaatgaac
     1801 gctcaattta ttttaaacgt tcttatcgaa aaaagaaact acatttttaa aactgaacct
     1861 taactacatt taactaagaa tcttcaaacc aaccactact gttcctagtg aaagttccta
     1921 ttgtattgtt atattaccct acccttagcc cccctctcac ttagaatccg ttaactttcg
     1981 tgactcgctt cgcttattac atatgtacca tccctgttcc tctctctctc acacgtcggg
     2041 aatttgtttt gtcgctttgc atccacaaag tgtcaagtct aacataaatt acacaataac
     2101 ctagatagat tttcaacaca agataaccta ctctctcgct gcccaccacc gtatgtattg
     2161 gatattccta gtaactgttg tcaaggtcgc cagagggggg ggggggggcg acaactagat
     2221 gaatatctta tcccgtaggc atccgtactg tcttcggtgc gggaaggaga caaggaattt
     2281 tattcatttt cgcgccatta ttactattat ttgtcgttgt tctagatata ggtctcgatt
     2341 ttcacggttt tcaaatttgt gagctaactt ttgtcaaaac cagaattgta aaaaaaaaat
     2401 ttctacactc ctgtgtaaat ccaaactcta caaatctttc cgttccaccc attcctctat
     2461 tcccgattcc acgacaatca tgttagccga gaaaaaagct gtggaaaagt atcggttcta
     2521 attaactata caacatcacc attatcatca tcggcttcag ctacttctcc atcatcattc
     2581 aattccaatc ccacccatca tcccctcccc cttcatagta tctctggatt cttggcgact
     2641 ctgactttag tcgagaggag agagagagat tttagaatcc aaaaaaaact tgctagatgt
     2701 gaatcatcat cgctttcgct cctctggtca ttccatgtcg tgtgcttata aagttcacaa
     2761 caaagccaca cacacattcc tgagtgacac tcccctccga cgtcttctca ctttcatgta
     2821 tatttactcg ccctactttt acggtatgac ctcatctatg gcttcatcta ggctttggtt
     2881 atactttcta ttttctcaag tatatgccgc ttcaattttt gaaaatttgt gaatgttgat
     2941 attcgggatc ttaggcaaca tctctgagaa aattatttca cctacctcct gatagtcccc
     3001 agtgtctggc actttcctcg tttaactagt tattttggat ccaatgtgca gtatcctaga
     3061 aaatattaat tttagttagt tgaactttaa cttccgactt tattcaaaaa tatgtatttt
     3121 caaaattatc aagttcttaa ccgagcagtt ttccaccttt ttctagtaat cctcaaactg
     3181 tccgttccat ctcactttca cattttattt actcggccta ctttctccac ggacaccctc
     3241 agatgacctc atgcatgttt catttttctt ccctcttttc actttctcct tctttggttt
     3301 tctgcattga catggatata atgtttttta tctatgtaat ttgctatttt caggcacaaa
     3361 cctacacata gaagcaATGG TCTCCAAGGG AGAGGAGGAC AACATGGCCT CCCTCCCAGC
     3421 CACCCACGAG CTCCACATCT TCGGATCCAT CAACGGAGTC GACTTCGACA TGGTCGGACA
     3481 AGGAACCGGA AACCCAAACG ACGGATACGA GGAGCTCAAC CTCAAGTCCA CCAAGgtaag
     3541 tttaaacata tatatactaa ctaaccctga ttatttaaat tttcagGGAG ACCTCCAATT
     3601 CTCCCCATGG ATCCTCGTCC CACACATCGG ATACGGATTC CACCAATACC TCCCATACCC
     3661 AGACGGAATG TCCCCATTCC AAGCCGCCAT GGTCGACGGA TCCGGATACC AAGTCCACCG
     3721 TACCATGCAA TTCGAGGACG GAGCCTCCCT CACCGTCAAC TACCGTTACA CCTACGAGGG
     3781 ATCCCACATC AAGgtaagtt taaacagttc ggtactaact aaccatacat atttaaattt
     3841 tcagGGAGAG GCCCAAGTCA AGGGAACCGG ATTCCCAGCC GACGGACCAG TCATGACCAA
     3901 CTCCCTCACC GCCGCCGACT GGTGCCGTTC CAAGAAGACC TACCCAAACG ACAAGgtaag
     3961 tttaaacatg attttactaa ctaactaatc tgatttaaat tttcagACCA TCATCTCCAC
     4021 CTTCAAGTGG TCCTACACCA CCGGAAACGG AAAGCGTTAC CGTTCCACCG CCCGTACCAC
     4081 CTACACCTTC GCCAAGCCAA TGGCCGCCAA CTACCTCAAG AACCAACCAA TGTACGTCTT
     4141 CCGTAAGACC GAGCTCAAGC ACTCCAAGAC CGAGCTCAAC TTCAAGGAGT GGCAAAAGGC
     4201 CTTCACCGAC GTCATGGGAA TGGACGAGCT CTACAAGTAA gataaatgca aaatcctttc
     4261 aagcattccc ttcttctcta tcactcttct ttctttttgt caaaaaattc tctcgctaat
     4321 ttatttgctt ttttaatgtt attattttat gactttttat agtcactgaa aagtttgcat
     4381 ctgagtgaag tgaatgctat caaaatgtga ttctgtctga tgtactttca caatctctct
     4441 tcaattccat tttgaagtgc tttaaacccg aaaggttgag aaaaatgcga gcgctcaaat
     4501 atttgtattg tgttcgttga gtgacccaac aaaaagagga aactttattg tgccgccaag
     4561 aaaaaagtct caGCCATCCA GCTGATATCC CCTATAGTGA GTCGTATTAC ATGGTCATAG
     4621 CTGTTTCCTG GCAGCTCTGG CCCGTGTCTC AAAATCTCTG ATGTTACATT GCACAAGATA
     4681 AAAATATATC ATCATGAACA ATAAAACTGT CTGCTTACAT AAACAGTAAT ACAAGGGGTG
     4741 TTATGAGCCA TATTCAACGG GAAACGTCGA GGCCGCGATT AAATTCCAAC ATGGATGCTG
     4801 ATTTATATGG GTATAAATGG GCTCGCGATA ATGTCGGGCA ATCAGGTGCG ACAATCTATC
     4861 GCTTGTATGG GAAGCCCGAT GCGCCAGAGT TGTTTCTGAA ACATGGCAAA GGTAGCGTTG
     4921 CCAATGATGT TACAGATGAG ATGGTCAGAC TAAACTGGCT GACGGAATTT ATGCCTCTTC
     4981 CGACCATCAA GCATTTTATC CGTACTCCTG ATGATGCATG GTTACTCACC ACTGCGATCC
     5041 CCGGAAAAAC AGCATTCCAG GTATTAGAAG AATATCCTGA TTCAGGTGAA AATATTGTTG
     5101 ATGCGCTGGC AGTGTTCCTG CGCCGGTTGC ATTCGATTCC TGTTTGTAAT TGTCCTTTTA
     5161 ACAGCGATCG CGTATTTCGT CTCGCTCAGG CGCAATCACG AATGAATAAC GGTTTGGTTG
     5221 ATGCGAGTGA TTTTGATGAC GAGCGTAATG GCTGGCCTGT TGAACAAGTC TGGAAAGAAA
     5281 TGCATAAACT TTTGCCATTC TCACCGGATT CAGTCGTCAC TCATGGTGAT TTCTCACTTG
     5341 ATAACCTTAT TTTTGACGAG GGGAAATTAA TAGGTTGTAT TGATGTTGGA CGAGTCGGAA
     5401 TCGCAGACCG ATACCAGGAT CTTGCCATCC TATGGAACTG CCTCGGTGAG TTTTCTCCTT
     5461 CATTACAGAA ACGGCTTTTT CAAAAATATG GTATTGATAA TCCTGATATG AATAAATTGC
     5521 AGTTTCATTT GATGCTCGAT GAGTTTTTCT AATCAGAATT GGTTAATTGG TTGTAACACT
     5581 GGCAGAGCAT TACGCTGACT TGACGGGACG GCGCAAGCTC ATGACCAAAA TCCCTTAACG
     5641 TGAGTTACGC GTCGTTCCAC TGAGCGTCAG ACCCCGTAGA AAAGATCAAA GGATCTTCTT
     5701 GAGATCCTTT TTTTCTGCGC GTAATCTGCT GCTTGCAAAC AAAAAAACCA CCGCTACCAG
     5761 CGGTGGTTTG TTTGCCGGAT CAAGAGCTAC CAACTCTTTT TCCGAAGGTA ACTGGCTTCA
     5821 GCAGAGCGCA GATACCAAAT ACTGTTCTTC TAGTGTAGCC GTAGTTAGGC CACCACTTCA
     5881 AGAACTCTGT AGCACCGCCT ACATACCTCG CTCTGCTAAT CCTGTTACCA GTGGCTGCTG
     5941 CCAGTGGCGA TAAGTCGTGT CTTACCGGGT TGGACTCAAG ACGATAGTTA CCGGATAAGG
     6001 CGCAGCGGTC GGGCTGAACG GGGGGTTCGT GCACACAGCC CAGCTTGGAG CGAACGACCT
     6061 ACACCGAACT GAGATACCTA CAGCGTGAGC TATGAGAAAG CGCCACGCTT CCCGAAGGGA
     6121 GAAAGGCGGA CAGGTATCCG GTAAGCGGCA GGGTCGGAAC AGGAGAGCGC ACGAGGGAGC
     6181 TTCCAGGGGG AAACGCCTGG TATCTTTATA GTCCTGTCGG GTTTCGCCAC CTCTGACTTG
     6241 AGCGTCGATT TTTGTGATGC TCGTCAGGGG GGCGGAGCCT ATGGAAAAAC GCCAGCAACG
     6301 CGGCCTTTTT ACGGTTCCTG GCCTTTTGCT GGCCTTTTGC TCACATGTT 
//
