# Supplementary material for: The NHR-23-regulated putative protease inhibitor mlt-11 gene is necessary for C. elegans cuticle structure and function
Source: bioRxiv preprint, doi:10.1101/2024.05.12.593762, version 2 (2024-10-17)
Supplement: File S2 [file 593762_file03.zip › File S2/cut-2 gDNA.ape]

LOCUS       cut_2_gDNA              1400 bp    DNA        linear       06-MAR-2023
DEFINITION  .
ACCESSION   
VERSION     
SOURCE      .
  ORGANISM  .
COMMENT     
COMMENT     ApEinfo:methylated:1
FEATURES             Location/Qualifiers
     misc_feature    582..601
                     /locus_tag="Oligo 7016"
                     /label="Oligo 7016"
                     /ApEinfo_label="Oligo 7016"
                     /ApEinfo_fwdcolor="cyan"
                     /ApEinfo_revcolor="green"
                     /ApEinfo_graphicformat="arrow_data {{0 0.5 0 1 2 0 0 -1 0
                     -0.5} {} 0} width 5 offset 0"
     misc_feature    1115..1134
                     /locus_tag="Oligo 7017"
                     /label="Oligo 7017"
                     /ApEinfo_label="Oligo 7017"
                     /ApEinfo_fwdcolor="cyan"
                     /ApEinfo_revcolor="green"
                     /ApEinfo_graphicformat="arrow_data {{0 0.5 0 1 2 0 0 -1 0
                     -0.5} {} 0} width 5 offset 0"
     misc_feature    963..965
                     /locus_tag="PAM Cas9 crRNA #396"
                     /label="PAM Cas9 crRNA #396"
                     /ApEinfo_label="PAM Cas9 crRNA #396"
                     /ApEinfo_fwdcolor="#ff2600"
                     /ApEinfo_revcolor="green"
                     /ApEinfo_graphicformat="arrow_data {{0 0.5 0 1 2 0 0 -1 0
                     -0.5} {} 0} width 5 offset 0"
ORIGIN
        1 tggttttgac caataccttc ctctcgcctg aaaggcaggc tcctttggca ttttattcga
       61 aaagccccgc ccacatgctt cacccttttt aagcgacggg ccaatcggta aaagtcatcc
      121 aattcatttg gttctaacac ttctattaaa cATGCAGAAG CTCATCGTTT TCTTCACAAC
      181 CATCGCCGCC GCTCAGGCTT TCCTTCTTCC ATCTGGAGGA GGTGGAGGAT GTGGATGCGC
      241 gtaagttttt gattttattg atttatttta ttaaattcca gatttttttt tatattcttc
      301 acctatttta tttttctggt tcctgagatt tatctttagt aaaagccatt cattgtcgat
      361 tcctctaata gtaaaactgc agaaatcaaa acttaatttc atgattcaac ttcaaatttt
      421 cttttccagT CCACCACCAC CACCACCACC ATGCGGATGC GGAGCACCAG CTCTTCCACC
      481 ACTCCAACTC CCACGCTTTG AGCTCCCAAG ACTTTCTCTT CCATCCCTCG GAGGAGGATG
      541 CGGAGGACCA GCTCCATGCG CCGCTGCCCC AATCGCTGCC CCAGCAGGAG GATATGCCAC
      601 CGCCCCAGCT GCTCCAGTCG GAGGATACGC TACCGGACCA GCTTTCGGAG GAGCCGCCCC
      661 AATCGGAGGA GCTTACCAAG CCGCCCCAGC TTTCGTAGGA GCCGCCCCAG TTGGAGGAGC
      721 TTACCAATCC GGGCCAGCTT TCGGAGGAGC CGCCCCAGCC GGAGGAGCCT ACCAATCTGG
      781 ACCAGCTTTC GGAGGAGCCG CCCCAGCCGT CGGAGGAGCT TACCAGGCCG GACAAGCCGC
      841 TGTTGAATCT GCCCCACTCG GAGGAGCTGC CCCAGCCGGA GGATACCAAG CATCTGCCCC
      901 AGCTGCCGTT GAAGCCGCTC CAGCCGCCGG AGGATATCAG GCTGCTGCCC CAGCCGGAGG
      961 AGCCTACGCT GGACACAAGA AGAACTAGac gatctaataa cgtttagata tatctccttt
     1021 tatttattcg ttgttatcaa ttgttgaatc ttcctttacc tgtatatcaa gtcaattgtt
     1081 ttgacccaat tctcgaaatg aaattttggt ctcaaacact gctctctgac tgcaagaaaa
     1141 gcatatgttt ttttcgtaaa ctttttattt ctgaacattg gaatctggca agttgaacaa
     1201 aattaaacaa agacttcgaa agtctaactg tgaaaaataa gttaaggtat tttgaaaaca
     1261 attttgagtc cattgttcaa tctttaagtg tctcgacatt gttgagataa aattgtttga
     1321 ttccttgggc aaatatgaag aaattctctt tcagcacttg tacatccaca tttaaattga
     1381 ctccttcctg aaagttacaa    
//
