# Supplementary material for: The NHR-23-regulated putative protease inhibitor mlt-11 gene is necessary for C. elegans cuticle structure and function
Source: bioRxiv preprint, doi:10.1101/2024.05.12.593762, version 2 (2024-10-17)
Supplement: File S2 [file 593762_file03.zip › File S2/cut-2 gDNA modular mNG-3xFLAG knock-in.ape]

LOCUS       cut_2_gDNA              2498 bp    DNA        linear       07-MAR-2023
DEFINITION  .
ACCESSION   
VERSION     
SOURCE      .
  ORGANISM  .
COMMENT     
COMMENT     ApEinfo:methylated:1
FEATURES             Location/Qualifiers
     misc_feature    582..601
                     /locus_tag="Oligo 7016"
                     /label="Oligo 7016"
                     /ApEinfo_label="Oligo 7016"
                     /ApEinfo_fwdcolor="cyan"
                     /ApEinfo_revcolor="green"
                     /ApEinfo_graphicformat="arrow_data {{0 0.5 0 1 2 0 0 -1 0
                     -0.5} {} 0} width 5 offset 0"
     misc_feature    2213..2232
                     /locus_tag="Oligo 7017"
                     /label="Oligo 7017"
                     /ApEinfo_label="Oligo 7017"
                     /ApEinfo_fwdcolor="cyan"
                     /ApEinfo_revcolor="green"
                     /ApEinfo_graphicformat="arrow_data {{0 0.5 0 1 2 0 0 -1 0
                     -0.5} {} 0} width 5 offset 0"
     protein_bind    1967..2032
                     /locus_tag="3xFLAG tag"
                     /label="3xFLAG tag"
                     /ApEinfo_label="3xFLAG tag"
                     /ApEinfo_fwdcolor="#ff0c12"
                     /ApEinfo_revcolor="cyan"
                     /ApEinfo_graphicformat="arrow_data {{0 1 2 0 0 -1} {} 0}
                     width 5 offset 0"
     misc_feature    963..965
                     /locus_tag="PAM Cas9 crRNA #396"
                     /label="PAM Cas9 crRNA #396"
                     /ApEinfo_label="PAM Cas9 crRNA #396"
                     /ApEinfo_fwdcolor="#ff2600"
                     /ApEinfo_revcolor="green"
                     /ApEinfo_graphicformat="arrow_data {{0 0.5 0 1 2 0 0 -1 0
                     -0.5} {} 0} width 5 offset 0"
     misc_feature    1493..1603
                     /locus_tag="mNeonGreen (dpi)"
                     /label="mNeonGreen (dpi)"
                     /ApEinfo_label="mNeonGreen (dpi)"
                     /ApEinfo_fwdcolor="#21fe06"
                     /ApEinfo_revcolor="green"
                     /ApEinfo_graphicformat="arrow_data {{0 1 2 0 0 -1} {} 0}
                     width 5 offset 0"
     misc_feature    2033..2070
                     /locus_tag="Flexible linker"
                     /label="Flexible linker"
                     /ApEinfo_label="Flexible linker"
                     /ApEinfo_fwdcolor="#aa7941"
                     /ApEinfo_revcolor="green"
                     /ApEinfo_graphicformat="arrow_data {{0 0.5 0 1 2 0 0 -1 0
                     -0.5} {} 0} width 5 offset 0"
     misc_feature    2071..2071
                     /locus_tag="Flexible linker(1)"
                     /label="Flexible linker(1)"
                     /ApEinfo_label="Flexible linker"
                     /ApEinfo_fwdcolor="#aa7941"
                     /ApEinfo_revcolor="green"
                     /ApEinfo_graphicformat="arrow_data {{0 0.5 0 1 2 0 0 -1 0
                     -0.5} {} 0} width 5 offset 0"
     misc_feature    1025..1183
                     /locus_tag="mNeonGreen (dpi)(1)"
                     /label="mNeonGreen (dpi)(1)"
                     /ApEinfo_label="mNeonGreen (dpi)"
                     /ApEinfo_fwdcolor="#21fe06"
                     /ApEinfo_revcolor="green"
                     /ApEinfo_graphicformat="arrow_data {{0 1 2 0 0 -1} {} 0}
                     width 5 offset 0"
     misc_feature    1655..1885
                     /locus_tag="mNeonGreen (dpi)(2)"
                     /label="mNeonGreen (dpi)(2)"
                     /ApEinfo_label="mNeonGreen (dpi)"
                     /ApEinfo_fwdcolor="#21fe06"
                     /ApEinfo_revcolor="green"
                     /ApEinfo_graphicformat="arrow_data {{0 1 2 0 0 -1} {} 0}
                     width 5 offset 0"
     misc_signal     1901..1921
                     /locus_tag="TEV site"
                     /label="TEV site"
                     /ApEinfo_label="TEV site"
                     /ApEinfo_fwdcolor="#ff6600"
                     /ApEinfo_revcolor="#ff6600"
                     /ApEinfo_graphicformat="arrow_data {{0 1 2 0 0 -1} {} 0}
                     width 5 offset 0"
     misc_feature    1235..1441
                     /locus_tag="mNeonGreen (dpi)(3)"
                     /label="mNeonGreen (dpi)(3)"
                     /ApEinfo_label="mNeonGreen (dpi)"
                     /ApEinfo_fwdcolor="#21fe06"
                     /ApEinfo_revcolor="green"
                     /ApEinfo_graphicformat="arrow_data {{0 1 2 0 0 -1} {} 0}
                     width 5 offset 0"
     protein_bind    2009..2032
                     /locus_tag="FLAG tag"
                     /label="FLAG tag"
                     /ApEinfo_label="FLAG tag"
                     /ApEinfo_fwdcolor="#ff0f1e"
                     /ApEinfo_revcolor="green"
                     /ApEinfo_graphicformat="arrow_data {{0 1 2 0 0 -1} {} 0}
                     width 5 offset 0"
     misc_feature    987..1024
                     /locus_tag="Flexible linker(2)"
                     /label="Flexible linker(2)"
                     /ApEinfo_label="Flexible linker"
                     /ApEinfo_fwdcolor="#aa7941"
                     /ApEinfo_revcolor="green"
                     /ApEinfo_graphicformat="arrow_data {{0 0.5 0 1 2 0 0 -1 0
                     -0.5} {} 0} width 5 offset 0"
     misc_feature    986..986
                     /locus_tag="Flexible linker(3)"
                     /label="Flexible linker(3)"
                     /ApEinfo_label="Flexible linker"
                     /ApEinfo_fwdcolor="#aa7941"
                     /ApEinfo_revcolor="green"
                     /ApEinfo_graphicformat="arrow_data {{0 0.5 0 1 2 0 0 -1 0
                     -0.5} {} 0} width 5 offset 0"
     misc_feature    987..989
                     /locus_tag="PAM Cas9 crRNA #291"
                     /label="PAM Cas9 crRNA #291"
                     /ApEinfo_label="PAM Cas9 crRNA #291"
                     /ApEinfo_fwdcolor="#ff40ff"
                     /ApEinfo_revcolor="green"
                     /ApEinfo_graphicformat="arrow_data {{0 0.5 0 1 2 0 0 -1 0
                     -0.5} {} 0} width 5 offset 0"
     misc_feature    1020..1022
                     /locus_tag="289"
                     /label="289"
                     /ApEinfo_label="289"
                     /ApEinfo_fwdcolor="#ff40ff"
                     /ApEinfo_revcolor="green"
                     /ApEinfo_graphicformat="arrow_data {{0 0.5 0 1 2 0 0 -1 0
                     -0.5} {} 0} width 5 offset 0"
     misc_feature    2034..2036
                     /locus_tag="PAM Cas9 crRNA #290"
                     /label="PAM Cas9 crRNA #290"
                     /ApEinfo_label="PAM Cas9 crRNA #290"
                     /ApEinfo_fwdcolor="#ff40ff"
                     /ApEinfo_revcolor="green"
                     /ApEinfo_graphicformat="arrow_data {{0 0.5 0 1 2 0 0 -1 0
                     -0.5} {} 0} width 5 offset 0"
     misc_feature    2068..2070
                     /locus_tag="PAM Cas9 crRNA #292"
                     /label="PAM Cas9 crRNA #292"
                     /ApEinfo_label="PAM Cas9 crRNA #292"
                     /ApEinfo_fwdcolor="#ff40ff"
                     /ApEinfo_revcolor="green"
                     /ApEinfo_graphicformat="arrow_data {{0 0.5 0 1 2 0 0 -1 0
                     -0.5} {} 0} width 5 offset 0"
ORIGIN
        1 tggttttgac caataccttc ctctcgcctg aaaggcaggc tcctttggca ttttattcga
       61 aaagccccgc ccacatgctt cacccttttt aagcgacggg ccaatcggta aaagtcatcc
      121 aattcatttg gttctaacac ttctattaaa cATGCAGAAG CTCATCGTTT TCTTCACAAC
      181 CATCGCCGCC GCTCAGGCTT TCCTTCTTCC ATCTGGAGGA GGTGGAGGAT GTGGATGCGC
      241 gtaagttttt gattttattg atttatttta ttaaattcca gatttttttt tatattcttc
      301 acctatttta tttttctggt tcctgagatt tatctttagt aaaagccatt cattgtcgat
      361 tcctctaata gtaaaactgc agaaatcaaa acttaatttc atgattcaac ttcaaatttt
      421 cttttccagT CCACCACCAC CACCACCACC ATGCGGATGC GGAGCACCAG CTCTTCCACC
      481 ACTCCAACTC CCACGCTTTG AGCTCCCAAG ACTTTCTCTT CCATCCCTCG GAGGAGGATG
      541 CGGAGGACCA GCTCCATGCG CCGCTGCCCC AATCGCTGCC CCAGCAGGAG GATATGCCAC
      601 CGCCCCAGCT GCTCCAGTCG GAGGATACGC TACCGGACCA GCTTTCGGAG GAGCCGCCCC
      661 AATCGGAGGA GCTTACCAAG CCGCCCCAGC TTTCGTAGGA GCCGCCCCAG TTGGAGGAGC
      721 TTACCAATCC GGGCCAGCTT TCGGAGGAGC CGCCCCAGCC GGAGGAGCCT ACCAATCTGG
      781 ACCAGCTTTC GGAGGAGCCG CCCCAGCCGT CGGAGGAGCT TACCAGGCCG GACAAGCCGC
      841 TGTTGAATCT GCCCCACTCG GAGGAGCTGC CCCAGCCGGA GGATACCAAG CATCTGCCCC
      901 AGCTGCCGTT GAAGCCGCTC CAGCCGCCGG AGGATATCAG GCTGCTGCCC CAGCCGGAGG
      961 AGCCTACGCT GGACAtAAaA AaAAttcctc ctctagctcg tccggcggta gtggtggatc
     1021 cgccATGGTC TCCAAGGGAG AGGAGGACAA CATGGCCTCC CTCCCAGCCA CCCACGAGCT
     1081 CCACATCTTC GGATCCATCA ACGGAGTCGA CTTCGACATG GTCGGACAAG GAACCGGAAA
     1141 CCCAAACGAC GGATACGAGG AGCTCAACCT CAAGTCCACC AAGgtaagtt taaacatata
     1201 tatactaact aaccctgatt atttaaattt tcagGGAGAC CTCCAATTCT CCCCATGGAT
     1261 CCTCGTCCCA CACATCGGAT ACGGATTCCA CCAATACCTC CCATACCCAG ACGGAATGTC
     1321 CCCATTCCAA GCCGCCATGG TCGACGGATC CGGATACCAA GTCCACCGTA CCATGCAATT
     1381 CGAGGACGGA GCCTCCCTCA CCGTCAACTA CCGTTACACC TACGAGGGAT CCCACATCAA
     1441 Ggtaagttta aacagttcgg tactaactaa ccatacatat ttaaattttc agGGAGAGGC
     1501 CCAAGTCAAG GGAACCGGAT TCCCAGCCGA CGGACCAGTC ATGACCAACT CCCTCACCGC
     1561 CGCCGACTGG TGCCGTTCCA AGAAGACCTA CCCAAACGAC AAGgtaagtt taaacatgat
     1621 tttactaact aactaatctg atttaaattt tcagACCATC ATCTCCACCT TCAAGTGGTC
     1681 CTACACCACC GGAAACGGAA AGCGTTACCG TTCCACCGCC CGTACCACCT ACACCTTCGC
     1741 CAAGCCAATG GCCGCCAACT ACCTCAAGAA CCAACCAATG TACGTCTTCC GTAAGACCGA
     1801 GCTCAAGCAC TCCAAGACCG AGCTCAACTT CAAGGAGTGG CAAAAGGCCT TCACCGACGT
     1861 CATGGGAATG GACGAGCTCT ACAAGggcgg cagcggagga gagaatctgt actttcaatc
     1921 cGGATCCGGA GGTGGCGGGG GTGGTGGCGG TTCTGGCTCA GGATCTgact acaaagacca
     1981 tgacggtgat tataaagatc atgatatcga ttacaaggat gacgatgaca agGCGGCAtc
     2041 tagtggatcg agttcaggag gttcgggtgg tTAAAAGAAG AACTAGacga tctaataacg
     2101 tttagatata tctcctttta tttattcgtt gttatcaatt gttgaatctt cctttacctg
     2161 tatatcaagt caattgtttt gacccaattc tcgaaatgaa attttggtct caaacactgc
     2221 tctctgactg caagaaaagc atatgttttt ttcgtaaact ttttatttct gaacattgga
     2281 atctggcaag ttgaacaaaa ttaaacaaag acttcgaaag tctaactgtg aaaaataagt
     2341 taaggtattt tgaaaacaat tttgagtcca ttgttcaatc tttaagtgtc tcgacattgt
     2401 tgagataaaa ttgtttgatt ccttgggcaa atatgaagaa attctctttc agcacttgta
     2461 catccacatt taaattgact ccttcctgaa agttacaa  
//
