# Supplementary material for: The NHR-23-regulated putative protease inhibitor mlt-11 gene is necessary for C. elegans cuticle structure and function
Source: bioRxiv preprint, doi:10.1101/2024.05.12.593762, version 2 (2024-10-17)
Supplement: File S2 [file 593762_file03.zip › File S2/mlt-11 peak 3,4 deletion.ape]

LOCUS       mlt_11_peak_3_de        4953 bp    DNA        linear       06-SEP-2024
DEFINITION  .
ACCESSION   
VERSION     
SOURCE      .
  ORGANISM  .
COMMENT     
COMMENT     ApEinfo:methylated:1
FEATURES             Location/Qualifiers
     misc_feature    4652..4672
                     /locus_tag="oligo 5679"
                     /label="oligo 5679"
                     /ApEinfo_label="oligo 5679"
                     /ApEinfo_fwdcolor="cyan"
                     /ApEinfo_revcolor="green"
                     /ApEinfo_graphicformat="arrow_data {{0 1 2 0 0 -1} {} 0}
                     width 5 offset 0"
     misc_feature    1..66
                     /locus_tag="mlt-11 Promoter Region Frand et al"
                     /label="mlt-11 Promoter Region Frand et al"
                     /ApEinfo_label="mlt-11 Promoter Region Frand et al"
                     /ApEinfo_fwdcolor="#ff0019"
                     /ApEinfo_revcolor="green"
                     /ApEinfo_graphicformat="arrow_data {{0 1 2 0 0 -1} {} 0}
                     width 5 offset 0"
     misc_feature    560..565
                     /locus_tag="RORE"
                     /label="RORE"
                     /ApEinfo_label="RORE"
                     /ApEinfo_fwdcolor="#fb0106"
                     /ApEinfo_revcolor="#fb0106"
                     /ApEinfo_graphicformat="arrow_data {{0 1 2 0 0 -1} {} 0}
                     width 5 offset 0"
     misc_feature    2916..3295
                     /locus_tag="NHR-23 peak #2"
                     /label="NHR-23 peak #2"
                     /ApEinfo_label="NHR-23 peak #2"
                     /ApEinfo_fwdcolor="cyan"
                     /ApEinfo_revcolor="green"
                     /ApEinfo_graphicformat="arrow_data {{0 1 2 0 0 -1} {} 0}
                     width 5 offset 0"
     misc_feature    4693..4705
                     /locus_tag="Signal Sequence"
                     /label="Signal Sequence"
                     /ApEinfo_label="Signal Sequence"
                     /ApEinfo_fwdcolor="cyan"
                     /ApEinfo_revcolor="green"
                     /ApEinfo_graphicformat="arrow_data {{0 1 2 0 0 -1} {} 0}
                     width 5 offset 0"
     misc_feature    3642..3708
                     /locus_tag="Enhancer from Ahringer dataset"
                     /label="Enhancer from Ahringer dataset"
                     /ApEinfo_label="Enhancer from Ahringer dataset"
                     /ApEinfo_fwdcolor="#fefe0a"
                     /ApEinfo_revcolor="green"
                     /ApEinfo_graphicformat="arrow_data {{0 1 2 0 0 -1} {} 0}
                     width 5 offset 0"
     misc_feature    3559..3641
                     /locus_tag="Enhancer from Ahringer dataset(1)"
                     /label="Enhancer from Ahringer dataset(1)"
                     /ApEinfo_label="Enhancer from Ahringer dataset"
                     /ApEinfo_fwdcolor="#fefe0a"
                     /ApEinfo_revcolor="green"
                     /ApEinfo_graphicformat="arrow_data {{0 1 2 0 0 -1} {} 0}
                     width 5 offset 0"
     CDS             4307..4309
                     /locus_tag="mNeonGreen"
                     /label="mNeonGreen"
                     /ApEinfo_label="mNeonGreen"
                     /ApEinfo_fwdcolor="#33ff33"
                     /ApEinfo_revcolor="#006666"
                     /ApEinfo_graphicformat="arrow_data {{0 1 2 0 0 -1} {} 0}
                     width 5 offset 0"
     misc_feature    4755..4768
                     /locus_tag="Signal Sequence(1)"
                     /label="Signal Sequence(1)"
                     /ApEinfo_label="Signal Sequence"
                     /ApEinfo_fwdcolor="cyan"
                     /ApEinfo_revcolor="green"
                     /ApEinfo_graphicformat="arrow_data {{0 1 2 0 0 -1} {} 0}
                     width 5 offset 0"
     misc_feature    complement(3777..3782)
                     /locus_tag="RORE(1)"
                     /label="RORE(1)"
                     /ApEinfo_label="RORE"
                     /ApEinfo_fwdcolor="#fb0106"
                     /ApEinfo_revcolor="#fb0106"
                     /ApEinfo_graphicformat="arrow_data {{0 1 2 0 0 -1} {} 0}
                     width 5 offset 0"
     misc_feature    complement(2445..2450)
                     /locus_tag="RORE(2)"
                     /label="RORE(2)"
                     /ApEinfo_label="RORE"
                     /ApEinfo_fwdcolor="#fb0106"
                     /ApEinfo_revcolor="#fb0106"
                     /ApEinfo_graphicformat="arrow_data {{0 1 2 0 0 -1} {} 0}
                     width 5 offset 0"
     misc_feature    2956..3105
                     /locus_tag="Enahncer from Ahringer dataset"
                     /label="Enahncer from Ahringer dataset"
                     /ApEinfo_label="Enahncer from Ahringer dataset"
                     /ApEinfo_fwdcolor="#fefe0a"
                     /ApEinfo_revcolor="green"
                     /ApEinfo_graphicformat="arrow_data {{0 1 2 0 0 -1} {} 0}
                     width 5 offset 0"
     misc_feature    4793..4795
                     /locus_tag="3' PAM Cas9 crRNA #25"
                     /label="3' PAM Cas9 crRNA #25"
                     /ApEinfo_label="3' PAM Cas9 crRNA #25"
                     /ApEinfo_fwdcolor="#ff2600"
                     /ApEinfo_revcolor="green"
                     /ApEinfo_graphicformat="arrow_data {{0 1 2 0 0 -1} {} 0}
                     width 5 offset 0"
     misc_feature    4665..4667
                     /locus_tag="PAM Cas9 crRNA #168"
                     /label="PAM Cas9 crRNA #168"
                     /ApEinfo_label="PAM Cas9 crRNA #168"
                     /ApEinfo_fwdcolor="#ff2600"
                     /ApEinfo_revcolor="green"
                     /ApEinfo_graphicformat="arrow_data {{0 1 2 0 0 -1} {} 0}
                     width 5 offset 0"
     misc_feature    4818..4841
                     /locus_tag="oligo 5680"
                     /label="oligo 5680"
                     /ApEinfo_label="oligo 5680"
                     /ApEinfo_fwdcolor="cyan"
                     /ApEinfo_revcolor="green"
                     /ApEinfo_graphicformat="arrow_data {{0 1 2 0 0 -1} {} 0}
                     width 5 offset 0"
     misc_feature    complement(885..890)
                     /locus_tag="RORE(3)"
                     /label="RORE(3)"
                     /ApEinfo_label="RORE"
                     /ApEinfo_fwdcolor="#fb0106"
                     /ApEinfo_revcolor="#fb0106"
                     /ApEinfo_graphicformat="arrow_data {{0 1 2 0 0 -1} {} 0}
                     width 5 offset 0"
     misc_feature    4644..4646
                     /locus_tag="PAM Cas9 crRNA #329"
                     /label="PAM Cas9 crRNA #329"
                     /ApEinfo_label="PAM Cas9 crRNA #329"
                     /ApEinfo_fwdcolor="#ff2600"
                     /ApEinfo_revcolor="green"
                     /ApEinfo_graphicformat="arrow_data {{0 1 2 0 0 -1} {} 0}
                     width 5 offset 0"
     misc_feature    1491..1640
                     /locus_tag="Enhancer from Ahringer dataset(2)"
                     /label="Enhancer from Ahringer dataset(2)"
                     /ApEinfo_label="Enhancer from Ahringer dataset"
                     /ApEinfo_fwdcolor="#fefe0a"
                     /ApEinfo_revcolor="green"
                     /ApEinfo_graphicformat="arrow_data {{0 1 2 0 0 -1} {} 0}
                     width 5 offset 0"
     misc_feature    4578..4598
                     /locus_tag="oligo 6552"
                     /label="oligo 6552"
                     /ApEinfo_label="oligo 6552"
                     /ApEinfo_fwdcolor="cyan"
                     /ApEinfo_revcolor="green"
                     /ApEinfo_graphicformat="arrow_data {{0 1 2 0 0 -1} {} 0}
                     width 5 offset 0"
     misc_feature    4879..4900
                     /locus_tag="oligo 6553"
                     /label="oligo 6553"
                     /ApEinfo_label="oligo 6553"
                     /ApEinfo_fwdcolor="cyan"
                     /ApEinfo_revcolor="green"
                     /ApEinfo_graphicformat="arrow_data {{0 1 2 0 0 -1} {} 0}
                     width 5 offset 0"
     misc_feature    complement(706..711)
                     /locus_tag="RORE(4)"
                     /label="RORE(4)"
                     /ApEinfo_label="RORE"
                     /ApEinfo_fwdcolor="#fb0106"
                     /ApEinfo_revcolor="#fb0106"
                     /ApEinfo_graphicformat="arrow_data {{0 1 2 0 0 -1} {} 0}
                     width 5 offset 0"
     misc_feature    2883..2885
                     /locus_tag="#361 crRNA cas9"
                     /label="#361 crRNA cas9"
                     /ApEinfo_label="#361 crRNA cas9"
                     /ApEinfo_fwdcolor="#fb0106"
                     /ApEinfo_revcolor="green"
                     /ApEinfo_graphicformat="arrow_data {{0 1 2 0 0 -1} {} 0}
                     width 5 offset 0"
     misc_feature    3375..3377
                     /locus_tag="#362 crRNA cas9"
                     /label="#362 crRNA cas9"
                     /ApEinfo_label="#362 crRNA cas9"
                     /ApEinfo_fwdcolor="#fb0106"
                     /ApEinfo_revcolor="green"
                     /ApEinfo_graphicformat="arrow_data {{0 1 2 0 0 -1} {} 0}
                     width 5 offset 0"
     misc_feature    2609..2630
                     /locus_tag="Oligo 6876"
                     /label="Oligo 6876"
                     /ApEinfo_label="Oligo 6876"
                     /ApEinfo_fwdcolor="cyan"
                     /ApEinfo_revcolor="green"
                     /ApEinfo_graphicformat="arrow_data {{0 1 2 0 0 -1} {} 0}
                     width 5 offset 0"
     misc_feature    3385..3404
                     /locus_tag="Oligo 6878"
                     /label="Oligo 6878"
                     /ApEinfo_label="Oligo 6878"
                     /ApEinfo_fwdcolor="cyan"
                     /ApEinfo_revcolor="green"
                     /ApEinfo_graphicformat="arrow_data {{0 1 2 0 0 -1} {} 0}
                     width 5 offset 0"
     misc_feature    3107..3126
                     /locus_tag="Oligo 6878(1)"
                     /label="Oligo 6878(1)"
                     /ApEinfo_label="Oligo 6878"
                     /ApEinfo_fwdcolor="#21fe06"
                     /ApEinfo_revcolor="green"
                     /ApEinfo_graphicformat="arrow_data {{0 1 2 0 0 -1} {} 0}
                     width 5 offset 0"
     misc_feature    2543..2562
                     /locus_tag="Oligo 6880"
                     /label="Oligo 6880"
                     /ApEinfo_label="Oligo 6880"
                     /ApEinfo_fwdcolor="cyan"
                     /ApEinfo_revcolor="green"
                     /ApEinfo_graphicformat="arrow_data {{0 1 2 0 0 -1} {} 0}
                     width 5 offset 0"
     misc_feature    2344..2363
                     /locus_tag="Oligo 6879"
                     /label="Oligo 6879"
                     /ApEinfo_label="Oligo 6879"
                     /ApEinfo_fwdcolor="cyan"
                     /ApEinfo_revcolor="green"
                     /ApEinfo_graphicformat="arrow_data {{0 1 2 0 0 -1} {} 0}
                     width 5 offset 0"
     misc_feature    2426..2428
                     /locus_tag="#363 crRNA cas9"
                     /label="#363 crRNA cas9"
                     /ApEinfo_label="#363 crRNA cas9"
                     /ApEinfo_fwdcolor="#fb0106"
                     /ApEinfo_revcolor="green"
                     /ApEinfo_graphicformat="arrow_data {{0 1 2 0 0 -1} {} 0}
                     width 5 offset 0"
     misc_feature    2435..2437
                     /locus_tag="#364 crRNA cas9"
                     /label="#364 crRNA cas9"
                     /ApEinfo_label="#364 crRNA cas9"
                     /ApEinfo_fwdcolor="#fb0106"
                     /ApEinfo_revcolor="green"
                     /ApEinfo_graphicformat="arrow_data {{0 1 2 0 0 -1} {} 0}
                     width 5 offset 0"
     misc_feature    3515..3534
                     /locus_tag="Oligo 7168"
                     /label="Oligo 7168"
                     /ApEinfo_label="Oligo 7168"
                     /ApEinfo_fwdcolor="cyan"
                     /ApEinfo_revcolor="green"
                     /ApEinfo_graphicformat="arrow_data {{0 0.5 0 1 2 0 0 -1 0
                     -0.5} {} 0} width 5 offset 0"
     misc_feature    3976..4306
                     /locus_tag="NHR-23 peak 1"
                     /label="NHR-23 peak 1"
                     /ApEinfo_label="NHR-23 peak 1"
                     /ApEinfo_fwdcolor="cyan"
                     /ApEinfo_revcolor="green"
                     /ApEinfo_graphicformat="arrow_data {{0 1 2 0 0 -1} {} 0}
                     width 5 offset 0"
     misc_feature    complement(4174..4179)
                     /locus_tag="RORE(5)"
                     /label="RORE(5)"
                     /ApEinfo_label="RORE"
                     /ApEinfo_fwdcolor="#fb0106"
                     /ApEinfo_revcolor="#fb0106"
                     /ApEinfo_graphicformat="arrow_data {{0 1 2 0 0 -1} {} 0}
                     width 5 offset 0"
     misc_feature    4307..4309
                     /locus_tag="ATG Overlap"
                     /label="ATG Overlap"
                     /ApEinfo_label="ATG Overlap"
                     /ApEinfo_fwdcolor="cyan"
                     /ApEinfo_revcolor="cyan"
                     /ApEinfo_graphicformat="arrow_data {{0 1 2 0 0 -1} {} 0}
                     width 5 offset 0"
     misc_feature    3918..3920
                     /locus_tag="PAM Cas9 crRNA #412"
                     /label="PAM Cas9 crRNA #412"
                     /ApEinfo_label="PAM Cas9 crRNA #412"
                     /ApEinfo_fwdcolor="#ff2600"
                     /ApEinfo_revcolor="green"
                     /ApEinfo_graphicformat="arrow_data {{0 0.5 0 1 2 0 0 -1 0
                     -0.5} {} 0} width 5 offset 0"
     misc_feature    4243..4245
                     /locus_tag="PAM Cas9 crRNA #413"
                     /label="PAM Cas9 crRNA #413"
                     /ApEinfo_label="PAM Cas9 crRNA #413"
                     /ApEinfo_fwdcolor="#ff2600"
                     /ApEinfo_revcolor="green"
                     /ApEinfo_graphicformat="arrow_data {{0 0.5 0 1 2 0 0 -1 0
                     -0.5} {} 0} width 5 offset 0"
     misc_feature    3642..3661
                     /locus_tag="Oligo 7172"
                     /label="Oligo 7172"
                     /ApEinfo_label="Oligo 7172"
                     /ApEinfo_fwdcolor="cyan"
                     /ApEinfo_revcolor="green"
                     /ApEinfo_graphicformat="arrow_data {{0 0.5 0 1 2 0 0 -1 0
                     -0.5} {} 0} width 5 offset 0"
     misc_feature    4279..4298
                     /locus_tag="Oligo 7173"
                     /label="Oligo 7173"
                     /ApEinfo_label="Oligo 7173"
                     /ApEinfo_fwdcolor="#fefb00"
                     /ApEinfo_revcolor="green"
                     /ApEinfo_graphicformat="arrow_data {{0 0.5 0 1 2 0 0 -1 0
                     -0.5} {} 0} width 5 offset 0"
ORIGIN
        1 gctagaaatg ggtgaaatcg gtcttccggt acttctaaca aaaaagcttt ttgaaatgta
       61 taatttcctt atatttttta aataaaattt ttggtttcaa acgttttggt ctattttatg
      121 tgtaatacat tcagacaaag gacgcacttg ctcaaaattt tgattagaaa ctttctagaa
      181 tttcacgaga acattttaca attagaatgt actttttttg aaatttttaa aagtagaaaa
      241 ttaatatttt caaaattttc ataggtttat ttgccacgtt ttgggactct gtcgtttttg
      301 agaaaataaa ataggctttt cccaaattta tgttcgaagt tacaaaaaaa aaccgataaa
      361 aatcaattaa gtttggttag aaacgagaaa ataccaagaa gtgggcatga attttcgcaa
      421 attaataact ttttagaatt tgttttacaa taagaaagct aggtctttca aaattccttc
      481 attacccact ccggtggaaa aagtgcaaat gatcttcaga aggaacctta gaaatttagc
      541 tacaaaattt ttttatggag ggtcaaaatt tcgaaaaaaa agagccaaat ttactaaaat
      601 ctgaaatttc gcccatgtca gaaaaattaa attctagtgg ctgtgacaaa gaaaagtggg
      661 caaaatttca gattttagct aatttgcctt tttttttcga attattgacc cgccataaaa
      721 aatttttgga aattttttgt gaagtctctc tatgaaattc gatggttttg gttaccactt
      781 ttagttttta taaacaaaat acccacaaac tcctccttta aaaccgaatg gattaacatt
      841 acataagtgg agttaaaagt gaggagtcat taaatttgct gctatgaccc ccgaaagtca
      901 tcttgaaaca aaaattgaac acagaattct atatcaaatt ctaagaaaca ggtttttttc
      961 atgataatga ctcctccaca aaaaagctta cgaaagcatc cggatattat catagaatca
     1021 caaaaatccg tatcatgttg attcatacat aactaaacgt taagtttttc tgaataagac
     1081 gtatttacaa aaaaaaacag cctaaaaatc cccaaattca tccgaaaaac gactattggt
     1141 cgcttcgatt atcatcattt cgtgatccta gagaaacaaa agcgatcggg aaagatttag
     1201 ataatttaat gtaaccccaa ggaagttttt ttttttacat gtattcattt ttgttgccac
     1261 ccagcaatac gttatcatat tagctcaagc ttccagaatc ctgttccgaa agcctaaatt
     1321 ggaaagctag cagcttgaaa tttgaacttg tattcggcat cagttttcca aagcttcgcc
     1381 tcaaaaagaa ttttatgatc gtgcgggcgg tttgacaatg tggtgaagct aaatgagcca
     1441 aatccccacg gcggcttcac ggatcacacc gtggttttat gacacacctt tcgttttcaa
     1501 taggatgaat ccaaaagaga agaagaataa gagacagcag ccggaactat ttcacgcttg
     1561 ttgttttctt ttacaccttt ccccctccct atttcatctc ggatcctctc atggatcttt
     1621 tttttcctct cggtttatta taggattggt ggcatcgcgt cactttcaca caatttcaac
     1681 tatgccgtat attcgtatac aaacagttta tggttatagg ctattggcta tttggatagg
     1741 aattgcgatt tgatggcaga cgaggaaaaa gttgacgaga tttaattcat gtttgtgcgc
     1801 ttgttgtggg aacaggtgaa atctagaagg aacaggtagc taggaacgat cttacgactc
     1861 atctcagcta acatgaaggt ttaaaggtgg agtaccgaaa tttgagactt tgatttttta
     1921 gacttaaacg atccaaatca accacatgtt gtaatgagac gttctgaaaa tttcttgtat
     1981 gattattttg gacctaaaaa ggcaaagtct caaatttcgg tactccacct ttgaggcaca
     2041 gggtttcttt gaaaatttta agtgcaatcg cattttttaa tcagattgtg attatcatgc
     2101 tagaatattt aatatttgat ataatatatt gattcaatta acagctttac aatatcttgg
     2161 ttaattttgt tcaatccagt caggtatatt tctccaaaaa aaatttgacg tttttctttc
     2221 ccctatattt tccaagttag cggcagtaaa taaacttgat tgtgttgcag aattgatcca
     2281 cagatggact ttcgaaaatg cgccaagata aatttgtgga gaattttact gtaaatctca
     2341 taatggtggc ggcatactaa cagagaatat acgacactga gcatatgaga ttcttttttt
     2401 ttaattttaa agttgttact aattcccgaa aatttggatt ggtgtgacct ttttacagtg
     2461 atatcaattt ttcaattttg taagcttacc agtttaagct ccacttattt ctggttttca
     2521 aaccctaact aacacattaa ttctactggc catgctcctc agtcgtgtat agtcttgttt
     2581 atatctcata tacaagttat attaactgtc aatcagtgtg atctggctaa taagcctaat
     2641 ataaaaatgt tgaatattcc aaattttttc attttcttac ttttgaaaaa ttctataaaa
     2701 cttttttact acataaaaaa taaaatgaac gctcaattta ttttaaacgt tcttatcgaa
     2761 aaaagaaact acatttttaa aactgaacct taactacatt taactaagaa tcttcaaacc
     2821 aaccactact gttcctagtg aaagttccta ttgtattgtt atattaccct acccttagcc
     2881 cccctctcac ttagaatccg ttaactttcg tgactcgctt cgcttattac atatgtacca
     2941 tccctgttcc tctctctctc acacgtcggg aatttgtttt gtcgctttgc atccacaaag
     3001 tgtcaagtct aacataaatt acacaataac ctagatagat tttcaacaca agataaccta
     3061 ctctctcgct gcccaccacc gtatgtattg gatattccta gtaactgttg tcaaggtcgc
     3121 cagagggggg ggggggggcg acaactagat gaatatctta tcccgtaggc atccgtactg
     3181 tcttcggtgc gggaaggaga caaggaattt tattcatttt cgcgccatta ttactattat
     3241 ttgtcgttgt tctagatata ggtctcgatt ttcacggttt tcaaatttgt gagctaactt
     3301 ttgtcaaaac cagaattgta aaaaaaaaat ttctacactc ctgtgtaaat ccaaactcta
     3361 caaatctttc cgttccaccc attcctctat tcccgattcc acgacaatca tgttagccga
     3421 gaaaaaagct gtggaaaagt atcggttcta attaactata caacatcacc attatcatca
     3481 tcggcttcag ctacttctcc atcatcattc aattccaatc ccacccatca tcccctcccc
     3541 cttcatagta tctctggatt cttggcgact ctgactttag tcgagaggag agagagagat
     3601 tttagaatcc aaaaaaaact tgctagatgt gaatcatcat cgctttcgct cctctggtca
     3661 ttccatgtcg tgtgcttata aagttcacaa caaagccaca cacacattcc tgagtgacac
     3721 tcccctccga cgtcttctca ctttcatgta tatttactcg ccctactttt acggtatgac
     3781 ctcatctatg gcttcatcta ggctttggtt atactttcta ttttctcaag tatatgccgc
     3841 ttcaattttt gaaaatttgt gaatgttgat attcgggatc ttaggcaaca tctctgagaa
     3901 aattatttca cctacctcct gatagtcccc agtgtctggc actttcctcg tttaactagt
     3961 tattttggat ccaatgtgca gtatcctaga aaatattaat tttagttagt tgaactttaa
     4021 cttccgactt tattcaaaaa tatgtatttt caaaattatc aagttcttaa ccgagcagtt
     4081 ttccaccttt ttctagtaat cctcaaactg tccgttccat ctcactttca cattttattt
     4141 actcggccta ctttctccac ggacaccctc agatgacctc atgcatgttt catttttctt
     4201 ccctcttttc actttctcct tctttggttt tctgcattga catggatata atgtttttta
     4261 tctatgtaat ttgctatttt caggcacaaa cctacacata gaagcaATGt agttattttg
     4321 gatccaatgt gcagtatcct agaaaatatt aattttagtt agttgaactt taacttccga
     4381 ctttattcaa aaatatgtat tttcaaaatt atcaagttct taaccgagca gttttccacc
     4441 tttttctagt aatcctcaaa ctgtccgttc catctcactt tcacatttta tttactcggc
     4501 ctactttctc cacggacacc ctcagatgac ctcatgcatg tttcattttt cttccctctt
     4561 ttcactttct ccttctttgg ttttctgcat tgacatggat ataatgtttt ttatctatgt
     4621 aatttgctat tttcaggcac aaacctacac atagaagcaA TGCGCCTGTG CGTATTGCTC
     4681 TTAGCTGCCC TTGTGGTGGC CACAGgtata ttgagataag cattggaaac tagttatcaa
     4741 tttttatttt acagAAGCCG TAGATCCGTG CAAACGACAA CCATTCCGCG GGCGGTGCCC
     4801 ATCACAAAAC GGCGAGACGC CGAAGAGGTC ACAATTTGTG CTCAGATACT ACTTGAGGAA
     4861 CGGAGAATGT GTTAGTTACC CATATGgtga gttgcaatgt tttatttatt gaaagattgt
     4921 ttttaattct gtgctttcag GACACTGCGC CAC  
//
