# Supplementary material for: The NHR-23-regulated putative protease inhibitor mlt-11 gene is necessary for C. elegans cuticle structure and function
Source: bioRxiv preprint, doi:10.1101/2024.05.12.593762, version 2 (2024-10-17)
Supplement: File S2 [file 593762_file03.zip › File S2/mlt-11 peak 1 deletion.ape]

LOCUS       mlt_11_promoter_        5631 bp    DNA        linear       24-MAY-2023
DEFINITION  .
ACCESSION   
VERSION     
SOURCE      .
  ORGANISM  .
COMMENT     
COMMENT     
COMMENT     ApEinfo:methylated:1
FEATURES             Location/Qualifiers
     misc_feature    4918..4984
                     /locus_tag="NHR-23 peak 1"
                     /label="NHR-23 peak 1"
                     /ApEinfo_label="NHR-23 peak 1"
                     /ApEinfo_fwdcolor="cyan"
                     /ApEinfo_revcolor="green"
                     /ApEinfo_graphicformat="arrow_data {{0 1 2 0 0 -1} {} 0}
                     width 5 offset 0"
     misc_feature    5330..5350
                     /locus_tag="oligo 5679"
                     /label="oligo 5679"
                     /ApEinfo_label="oligo 5679"
                     /ApEinfo_fwdcolor="cyan"
                     /ApEinfo_revcolor="green"
                     /ApEinfo_graphicformat="arrow_data {{0 0.5 0 1 2 0 0 -1 0
                     -0.5} {} 0} width 5 offset 0"
     misc_feature    1..66
                     /locus_tag="mlt-11 Promoter Region Frand et al"
                     /label="mlt-11 Promoter Region Frand et al"
                     /ApEinfo_label="mlt-11 Promoter Region Frand et al"
                     /ApEinfo_fwdcolor="#ff0019"
                     /ApEinfo_revcolor="green"
                     /ApEinfo_graphicformat="arrow_data {{0 1 2 0 0 -1} {} 0}
                     width 5 offset 0"
     misc_feature    995..1000
                     /locus_tag="RORE"
                     /label="RORE"
                     /ApEinfo_label="RORE"
                     /ApEinfo_fwdcolor="#fb0106"
                     /ApEinfo_revcolor="#fb0106"
                     /ApEinfo_graphicformat="arrow_data {{0 1 2 0 0 -1} {} 0}
                     width 5 offset 0"
     misc_feature    4985..4987
                     /locus_tag="ATG Overlap"
                     /label="ATG Overlap"
                     /ApEinfo_label="ATG Overlap"
                     /ApEinfo_fwdcolor="cyan"
                     /ApEinfo_revcolor="cyan"
                     /ApEinfo_graphicformat="arrow_data {{0 1 2 0 0 -1} {} 0}
                     width 5 offset 0"
     misc_feature    5371..5383
                     /locus_tag="Signal Sequence"
                     /label="Signal Sequence"
                     /ApEinfo_label="Signal Sequence"
                     /ApEinfo_fwdcolor="cyan"
                     /ApEinfo_revcolor="green"
                     /ApEinfo_graphicformat="arrow_data {{0 1 2 0 0 -1} {} 0}
                     width 5 offset 0"
     misc_feature    4553..4702
                     /locus_tag="Enhancer from Ahringer dataset"
                     /label="Enhancer from Ahringer dataset"
                     /ApEinfo_label="Enhancer from Ahringer dataset"
                     /ApEinfo_fwdcolor="#fefe0a"
                     /ApEinfo_revcolor="green"
                     /ApEinfo_graphicformat="arrow_data {{0 1 2 0 0 -1} {} 0}
                     width 5 offset 0"
     CDS             4985..4987
                     /locus_tag="mNeonGreen"
                     /label="mNeonGreen"
                     /ApEinfo_label="mNeonGreen"
                     /ApEinfo_fwdcolor="#33ff33"
                     /ApEinfo_revcolor="#006666"
                     /ApEinfo_graphicformat="arrow_data {{0 1 2 0 0 -1} {} 0}
                     width 5 offset 0"
     misc_feature    5433..5446
                     /locus_tag="Signal Sequence(1)"
                     /label="Signal Sequence(1)"
                     /ApEinfo_label="Signal Sequence"
                     /ApEinfo_fwdcolor="cyan"
                     /ApEinfo_revcolor="green"
                     /ApEinfo_graphicformat="arrow_data {{0 1 2 0 0 -1} {} 0}
                     width 5 offset 0"
     misc_feature    620..885
                     /locus_tag="NHR-23 peak #4"
                     /label="NHR-23 peak #4"
                     /ApEinfo_label="NHR-23 peak #4"
                     /ApEinfo_fwdcolor="cyan"
                     /ApEinfo_revcolor="green"
                     /ApEinfo_graphicformat="arrow_data {{0 1 2 0 0 -1} {} 0}
                     width 5 offset 0"
     misc_feature    complement(4771..4776)
                     /locus_tag="RORE(1)"
                     /label="RORE(1)"
                     /ApEinfo_label="RORE"
                     /ApEinfo_fwdcolor="#fb0106"
                     /ApEinfo_revcolor="#fb0106"
                     /ApEinfo_graphicformat="arrow_data {{0 1 2 0 0 -1} {} 0}
                     width 5 offset 0"
     misc_feature    5471..5473
                     /locus_tag="3' PAM Cas9 crRNA #25"
                     /label="3' PAM Cas9 crRNA #25"
                     /ApEinfo_label="3' PAM Cas9 crRNA #25"
                     /ApEinfo_fwdcolor="#ff2600"
                     /ApEinfo_revcolor="green"
                     /ApEinfo_graphicformat="arrow_data {{0 0.5 0 1 2 0 0 -1 0
                     -0.5} {} 0} width 5 offset 0"
     misc_feature    5343..5345
                     /locus_tag="PAM Cas9 crRNA #168"
                     /label="PAM Cas9 crRNA #168"
                     /ApEinfo_label="PAM Cas9 crRNA #168"
                     /ApEinfo_fwdcolor="#ff2600"
                     /ApEinfo_revcolor="green"
                     /ApEinfo_graphicformat="arrow_data {{0 0.5 0 1 2 0 0 -1 0
                     -0.5} {} 0} width 5 offset 0"
     misc_feature    5496..5519
                     /locus_tag="oligo 5680"
                     /label="oligo 5680"
                     /ApEinfo_label="oligo 5680"
                     /ApEinfo_fwdcolor="cyan"
                     /ApEinfo_revcolor="green"
                     /ApEinfo_graphicformat="arrow_data {{0 0.5 0 1 2 0 0 -1 0
                     -0.5} {} 0} width 5 offset 0"
     misc_feature    complement(760..765)
                     /locus_tag="RORE(2)"
                     /label="RORE(2)"
                     /ApEinfo_label="RORE"
                     /ApEinfo_fwdcolor="#fb0106"
                     /ApEinfo_revcolor="#fb0106"
                     /ApEinfo_graphicformat="arrow_data {{0 1 2 0 0 -1} {} 0}
                     width 5 offset 0"
     misc_feature    complement(1320..1325)
                     /locus_tag="RORE(3)"
                     /label="RORE(3)"
                     /ApEinfo_label="RORE"
                     /ApEinfo_fwdcolor="#fb0106"
                     /ApEinfo_revcolor="#fb0106"
                     /ApEinfo_graphicformat="arrow_data {{0 1 2 0 0 -1} {} 0}
                     width 5 offset 0"
     misc_feature    5322..5324
                     /locus_tag="PAM Cas9 crRNA #329"
                     /label="PAM Cas9 crRNA #329"
                     /ApEinfo_label="PAM Cas9 crRNA #329"
                     /ApEinfo_fwdcolor="#ff2600"
                     /ApEinfo_revcolor="green"
                     /ApEinfo_graphicformat="arrow_data {{0 0.5 0 1 2 0 0 -1 0
                     -0.5} {} 0} width 5 offset 0"
     misc_feature    1926..2075
                     /locus_tag="Enhancer from Ahringer dataset(1)"
                     /label="Enhancer from Ahringer dataset(1)"
                     /ApEinfo_label="Enhancer from Ahringer dataset"
                     /ApEinfo_fwdcolor="#fefe0a"
                     /ApEinfo_revcolor="green"
                     /ApEinfo_graphicformat="arrow_data {{0 1 2 0 0 -1} {} 0}
                     width 5 offset 0"
     misc_feature    5256..5276
                     /locus_tag="oligo 6552"
                     /label="oligo 6552"
                     /ApEinfo_label="oligo 6552"
                     /ApEinfo_fwdcolor="cyan"
                     /ApEinfo_revcolor="green"
                     /ApEinfo_graphicformat="arrow_data {{0 0.5 0 1 2 0 0 -1 0
                     -0.5} {} 0} width 5 offset 0"
     misc_feature    5557..5578
                     /locus_tag="oligo 6553"
                     /label="oligo 6553"
                     /ApEinfo_label="oligo 6553"
                     /ApEinfo_fwdcolor="cyan"
                     /ApEinfo_revcolor="green"
                     /ApEinfo_graphicformat="arrow_data {{0 0.5 0 1 2 0 0 -1 0
                     -0.5} {} 0} width 5 offset 0"
     misc_feature    626..775
                     /locus_tag="Promoter from Ahringer dataset"
                     /label="Promoter from Ahringer dataset"
                     /ApEinfo_label="Promoter from Ahringer dataset"
                     /ApEinfo_fwdcolor="#fb02fe"
                     /ApEinfo_revcolor="green"
                     /ApEinfo_graphicformat="arrow_data {{0 1 2 0 0 -1} {} 0}
                     width 5 offset 0"
     misc_feature    complement(1141..1146)
                     /locus_tag="RORE(4)"
                     /label="RORE(4)"
                     /ApEinfo_label="RORE"
                     /ApEinfo_fwdcolor="#fb0106"
                     /ApEinfo_revcolor="#fb0106"
                     /ApEinfo_graphicformat="arrow_data {{0 1 2 0 0 -1} {} 0}
                     width 5 offset 0"
     misc_feature    3910..4289
                     /locus_tag="NHR-23 peak #2"
                     /label="NHR-23 peak #2"
                     /ApEinfo_label="NHR-23 peak #2"
                     /ApEinfo_fwdcolor="cyan"
                     /ApEinfo_revcolor="green"
                     /ApEinfo_graphicformat="arrow_data {{0 1 2 0 0 -1} {} 0}
                     width 5 offset 0"
     misc_feature    3877..3879
                     /locus_tag="#361 crRNA cas9"
                     /label="#361 crRNA cas9"
                     /ApEinfo_label="#361 crRNA cas9"
                     /ApEinfo_fwdcolor="#fb0106"
                     /ApEinfo_revcolor="green"
                     /ApEinfo_graphicformat="arrow_data {{0 1 2 0 0 -1} {} 0}
                     width 5 offset 0"
     misc_feature    3603..3624
                     /locus_tag="Oligo 6876"
                     /label="Oligo 6876"
                     /ApEinfo_label="Oligo 6876"
                     /ApEinfo_fwdcolor="cyan"
                     /ApEinfo_revcolor="green"
                     /ApEinfo_graphicformat="arrow_data {{0 1 2 0 0 -1} {} 0}
                     width 5 offset 0"
     misc_feature    4101..4120
                     /locus_tag="Oligo 6878"
                     /label="Oligo 6878"
                     /ApEinfo_label="Oligo 6878"
                     /ApEinfo_fwdcolor="#21fe06"
                     /ApEinfo_revcolor="green"
                     /ApEinfo_graphicformat="arrow_data {{0 1 2 0 0 -1} {} 0}
                     width 5 offset 0"
     misc_feature    2779..2798
                     /locus_tag="Oligo 6879"
                     /label="Oligo 6879"
                     /ApEinfo_label="Oligo 6879"
                     /ApEinfo_fwdcolor="cyan"
                     /ApEinfo_revcolor="green"
                     /ApEinfo_graphicformat="arrow_data {{0 1 2 0 0 -1} {} 0}
                     width 5 offset 0"
     misc_feature    3950..4099
                     /locus_tag="Enahncer from Ahringer dataset"
                     /label="Enahncer from Ahringer dataset"
                     /ApEinfo_label="Enahncer from Ahringer dataset"
                     /ApEinfo_fwdcolor="#fefe0a"
                     /ApEinfo_revcolor="green"
                     /ApEinfo_graphicformat="arrow_data {{0 1 2 0 0 -1} {} 0}
                     width 5 offset 0"
     misc_feature    4369..4371
                     /locus_tag="#362 crRNA cas9"
                     /label="#362 crRNA cas9"
                     /ApEinfo_label="#362 crRNA cas9"
                     /ApEinfo_fwdcolor="#fb0106"
                     /ApEinfo_revcolor="green"
                     /ApEinfo_graphicformat="arrow_data {{0 1 2 0 0 -1} {} 0}
                     width 5 offset 0"
     misc_feature    4379..4397
                     /locus_tag="Oligo 6878(1)"
                     /label="Oligo 6878(1)"
                     /ApEinfo_label="Oligo 6878"
                     /ApEinfo_fwdcolor="cyan"
                     /ApEinfo_revcolor="green"
                     /ApEinfo_graphicformat="arrow_data {{0 1 2 0 0 -1} {} 0}
                     width 5 offset 0"
     misc_feature    3537..3556
                     /locus_tag="Oligo 6880"
                     /label="Oligo 6880"
                     /ApEinfo_label="Oligo 6880"
                     /ApEinfo_fwdcolor="cyan"
                     /ApEinfo_revcolor="green"
                     /ApEinfo_graphicformat="arrow_data {{0 1 2 0 0 -1} {} 0}
                     width 5 offset 0"
     misc_feature    2874..3418
                     /locus_tag="nhr-23 peak #3"
                     /label="nhr-23 peak #3"
                     /ApEinfo_label="nhr-23 peak #3"
                     /ApEinfo_fwdcolor="cyan"
                     /ApEinfo_revcolor="green"
                     /ApEinfo_graphicformat="arrow_data {{0 1 2 0 0 -1} {} 0}
                     width 5 offset 0"
     misc_feature    3241..3390
                     /locus_tag="Promoter from Ahringer dataset(1)"
                     /label="Promoter from Ahringer dataset(1)"
                     /ApEinfo_label="Promoter from Ahringer dataset"
                     /ApEinfo_fwdcolor="#fb02fe"
                     /ApEinfo_revcolor="green"
                     /ApEinfo_graphicformat="arrow_data {{0 1 2 0 0 -1} {} 0}
                     width 5 offset 0"
     misc_feature    2995..3144
                     /locus_tag="Promoter from Ahringer dataset(2)"
                     /label="Promoter from Ahringer dataset(2)"
                     /ApEinfo_label="Promoter from Ahringer dataset"
                     /ApEinfo_fwdcolor="#fb02fe"
                     /ApEinfo_revcolor="green"
                     /ApEinfo_graphicformat="arrow_data {{0 1 2 0 0 -1} {} 0}
                     width 5 offset 0"
     misc_feature    3377..3382
                     /locus_tag="RORE(5)"
                     /label="RORE(5)"
                     /ApEinfo_label="RORE"
                     /ApEinfo_fwdcolor="#fb0106"
                     /ApEinfo_revcolor="#fb0106"
                     /ApEinfo_graphicformat="arrow_data {{0 1 2 0 0 -1} {} 0}
                     width 5 offset 0"
     misc_feature    complement(2965..2970)
                     /locus_tag="RORE(6)"
                     /label="RORE(6)"
                     /ApEinfo_label="RORE"
                     /ApEinfo_fwdcolor="#fb0106"
                     /ApEinfo_revcolor="#fb0106"
                     /ApEinfo_graphicformat="arrow_data {{0 1 2 0 0 -1} {} 0}
                     width 5 offset 0"
     misc_feature    complement(3325..3330)
                     /locus_tag="RORE(7)"
                     /label="RORE(7)"
                     /ApEinfo_label="RORE"
                     /ApEinfo_fwdcolor="#fb0106"
                     /ApEinfo_revcolor="#fb0106"
                     /ApEinfo_graphicformat="arrow_data {{0 1 2 0 0 -1} {} 0}
                     width 5 offset 0"
     misc_feature    complement(3362..3367)
                     /locus_tag="RORE(8)"
                     /label="RORE(8)"
                     /ApEinfo_label="RORE"
                     /ApEinfo_fwdcolor="#fb0106"
                     /ApEinfo_revcolor="#fb0106"
                     /ApEinfo_graphicformat="arrow_data {{0 1 2 0 0 -1} {} 0}
                     width 5 offset 0"
     misc_feature    complement(3439..3444)
                     /locus_tag="RORE(9)"
                     /label="RORE(9)"
                     /ApEinfo_label="RORE"
                     /ApEinfo_fwdcolor="#fb0106"
                     /ApEinfo_revcolor="#fb0106"
                     /ApEinfo_graphicformat="arrow_data {{0 1 2 0 0 -1} {} 0}
                     width 5 offset 0"
     misc_feature    2861..2863
                     /locus_tag="#363 crRNA cas9"
                     /label="#363 crRNA cas9"
                     /ApEinfo_label="#363 crRNA cas9"
                     /ApEinfo_fwdcolor="#fb0106"
                     /ApEinfo_revcolor="green"
                     /ApEinfo_graphicformat="arrow_data {{0 1 2 0 0 -1} {} 0}
                     width 5 offset 0"
     misc_feature    3429..3431
                     /locus_tag="#364 crRNA cas9"
                     /label="#364 crRNA cas9"
                     /ApEinfo_label="#364 crRNA cas9"
                     /ApEinfo_fwdcolor="#fb0106"
                     /ApEinfo_revcolor="green"
                     /ApEinfo_graphicformat="arrow_data {{0 1 2 0 0 -1} {} 0}
                     width 5 offset 0"
     misc_feature    3125..3144
                     /locus_tag="Oligo 6881"
                     /label="Oligo 6881"
                     /ApEinfo_label="Oligo 6881"
                     /ApEinfo_fwdcolor="#21fe06"
                     /ApEinfo_revcolor="green"
                     /ApEinfo_graphicformat="arrow_data {{0 1 2 0 0 -1} {} 0}
                     width 5 offset 0"
     misc_feature    486..488
                     /locus_tag="PAM Cas9 crRNA #410"
                     /label="PAM Cas9 crRNA #410"
                     /ApEinfo_label="PAM Cas9 crRNA #410"
                     /ApEinfo_fwdcolor="#ff2600"
                     /ApEinfo_revcolor="green"
                     /ApEinfo_graphicformat="arrow_data {{0 0.5 0 1 2 0 0 -1 0
                     -0.5} {} 0} width 5 offset 0"
     misc_feature    929..932
                     /locus_tag="PAM Cas9 crRNA #411 "
                     /label="PAM Cas9 crRNA #411 "
                     /ApEinfo_label="PAM Cas9 crRNA #411 "
                     /ApEinfo_fwdcolor="#ff2600"
                     /ApEinfo_revcolor="green"
                     /ApEinfo_graphicformat="arrow_data {{0 0.5 0 1 2 0 0 -1 0
                     -0.5} {} 0} width 5 offset 0"
     misc_feature    276..295
                     /locus_tag="Oligo 7169"
                     /label="Oligo 7169"
                     /ApEinfo_label="Oligo 7169"
                     /ApEinfo_fwdcolor="cyan"
                     /ApEinfo_revcolor="green"
                     /ApEinfo_graphicformat="arrow_data {{0 0.5 0 1 2 0 0 -1 0
                     -0.5} {} 0} width 5 offset 0"
     misc_feature    1074..1095
                     /locus_tag="Oligo 7170"
                     /label="Oligo 7170"
                     /ApEinfo_label="Oligo 7170"
                     /ApEinfo_fwdcolor="cyan"
                     /ApEinfo_revcolor="green"
                     /ApEinfo_graphicformat="arrow_data {{0 0.5 0 1 2 0 0 -1 0
                     -0.5} {} 0} width 5 offset 0"
     misc_feature    4912..4914
                     /locus_tag="PAM Cas9 crRNA #412"
                     /label="PAM Cas9 crRNA #412"
                     /ApEinfo_label="PAM Cas9 crRNA #412"
                     /ApEinfo_fwdcolor="#ff2600"
                     /ApEinfo_revcolor="green"
                     /ApEinfo_graphicformat="arrow_data {{0 0.5 0 1 2 0 0 -1 0
                     -0.5} {} 0} width 5 offset 0"
     misc_feature    4921..4923
                     /locus_tag="PAM Cas9 crRNA #413"
                     /label="PAM Cas9 crRNA #413"
                     /ApEinfo_label="PAM Cas9 crRNA #413"
                     /ApEinfo_fwdcolor="#ff2600"
                     /ApEinfo_revcolor="green"
                     /ApEinfo_graphicformat="arrow_data {{0 0.5 0 1 2 0 0 -1 0
                     -0.5} {} 0} width 5 offset 0"
     misc_feature    4636..4655
                     /locus_tag="Oligo 7172"
                     /label="Oligo 7172"
                     /ApEinfo_label="Oligo 7172"
                     /ApEinfo_fwdcolor="cyan"
                     /ApEinfo_revcolor="green"
                     /ApEinfo_graphicformat="arrow_data {{0 0.5 0 1 2 0 0 -1 0
                     -0.5} {} 0} width 5 offset 0"
     misc_feature    4957..4976
                     /locus_tag="Oligo 7173"
                     /label="Oligo 7173"
                     /ApEinfo_label="Oligo 7173"
                     /ApEinfo_fwdcolor="#fefb00"
                     /ApEinfo_revcolor="green"
                     /ApEinfo_graphicformat="arrow_data {{0 0.5 0 1 2 0 0 -1 0
                     -0.5} {} 0} width 5 offset 0"
ORIGIN
        1 gctagaaatg ggtgaaatcg gtcttccggt acttctaaca aaaaagcttt ttgaaatgta
       61 taatttcctt atatttttta aataaaattt ttggtttcaa acgttttggt ctattttatg
      121 tgtaatacat tcagacaaag gacgcacttg ctcaaaattt tgattagaaa ctttctagaa
      181 tttcacgaga acattttaca attagaatgt actttttttg aaatttttaa aagtagaaaa
      241 ttaatatttt caaaattttc ataggtttat ttgccacgtt ttgggactct gtcgtttttg
      301 agaaaataaa ataggctttt cccaaattta tgttcgaagt tacaaaaaaa aaccgataaa
      361 aatcaattaa gtttggttag aaacgagaaa ataccaagaa gtgggcatga attttcgcaa
      421 attaataact ttttagaatt tgttttacaa taagaaagct aggtctttca aaattccttc
      481 attacccact cattaaacat tattcaattg ttttctctat taaagaaaca tttttattat
      541 ctcttcgtct ctttcttcga aacaaagaga tgacacaacg catcagtata gcagggaaag
      601 agaatttggt gtcagtaggT GAAGGATTTT TTGTCTTTTC TCCCCTTTGC CCCCCTTCAT
      661 TTTCATCTCC TTCATCCCGA AAAGACAAAA CTGCCGAAAA GTTGTCTGTG TTTGGACATT
      721 CCTTCTCCCC TTCTTTCTTA GGATTTCTTC ACCCAAGGAT GACCCAGTTG ATTTGAGACG
      781 GTGGTTATCT TTTCGGCGCG ATCAGTGTGT GTGGGTTTTT ATTTGGAACA TTTACAATAA
      841 ACTGTCGTCT TGTCCCGACA AGAACAAGGA TTTTTCGGTA TGATTgagcg agataagttt
      901 aaaagaagtg gaatgttgtt aaattgcggt ggaaaaagtg caaatgatct tcagaaggaa
      961 ccttagaaat ttagctacaa aattttttta tggagggtca aaatttcgaa aaaaaagagc
     1021 caaatttact aaaatctgaa atttcgccca tgtcagaaaa attaaattct agtggctgtg
     1081 acaaagaaaa gtgggcaaaa tttcagattt tagctaattt gccttttttt ttcgaattat
     1141 tgacccgcca taaaaaattt ttggaaattt tttgtgaagt ctctctatga aattcgatgg
     1201 ttttggttac cacttttagt ttttataaac aaaataccca caaactcctc ctttaaaacc
     1261 gaatggatta acattacata agtggagtta aaagtgagga gtcattaaat ttgctgctat
     1321 gacccccgaa agtcatcttg aaacaaaaat tgaacacaga attctatatc aaattctaag
     1381 aaacaggttt ttttcatgat aatgactcct ccacaaaaaa gcttacgaaa gcatccggat
     1441 attatcatag aatcacaaaa atccgtatca tgttgattca tacataacta aacgttaagt
     1501 ttttctgaat aagacgtatt tacaaaaaaa aacagcctaa aaatccccaa attcatccga
     1561 aaaacgacta ttggtcgctt cgattatcat catttcgtga tcctagagaa acaaaagcga
     1621 tcgggaaaga tttagataat ttaatgtaac cccaaggaag tttttttttt tacatgtatt
     1681 catttttgtt gccacccagc aatacgttat catattagct caagcttcca gaatcctgtt
     1741 ccgaaagcct aaattggaaa gctagcagct tgaaatttga acttgtattc ggcatcagtt
     1801 ttccaaagct tcgcctcaaa aagaatttta tgatcgtgcg ggcggtttga caatgtggtg
     1861 aagctaaatg agccaaatcc ccacggcggc ttcacggatc acaccgtggt tttatgacac
     1921 acctttcgtt ttcaatagga tgaatccaaa agagaagaag aataagagac agcagccgga
     1981 actatttcac gcttgttgtt ttcttttaca cctttccccc tccctatttc atctcggatc
     2041 ctctcatgga tctttttttt cctctcggtt tattatagga ttggtggcat cgcgtcactt
     2101 tcacacaatt tcaactatgc cgtatattcg tatacaaaca gtttatggtt ataggctatt
     2161 ggctatttgg ataggaattg cgatttgatg gcagacgagg aaaaagttga cgagatttaa
     2221 ttcatgtttg tgcgcttgtt gtgggaacag gtgaaatcta gaaggaacag gtagctagga
     2281 acgatcttac gactcatctc agctaacatg aaggtttaaa ggtggagtac cgaaatttga
     2341 gactttgatt ttttagactt aaacgatcca aatcaaccac atgttgtaat gagacgttct
     2401 gaaaatttct tgtatgatta ttttggacct aaaaaggcaa agtctcaaat ttcggtactc
     2461 cacctttgag gcacagggtt tctttgaaaa ttttaagtgc aatcgcattt tttaatcaga
     2521 ttgtgattat catgctagaa tatttaatat ttgatataat atattgattc aattaacagc
     2581 tttacaatat cttggttaat tttgttcaat ccagtcaggt atatttctcc aaaaaaaatt
     2641 tgacgttttt ctttccccta tattttccaa gttagcggca gtaaataaac ttgattgtgt
     2701 tgcagaattg atccacagat ggactttcga aaatgcgcca agataaattt gtggagaatt
     2761 ttactgtaaa tctcataatg gtggcggcat actaacagag aatatacgac actgagcata
     2821 tgagattctt tttttttaat tttaaagttg ttactaattc ccgaaatact cattagccac
     2881 ttaaaacgct tagatcacct gtgctacctc caattaatcc tcacacgagg tggcttcaaa
     2941 atttccattg cggaatgccc tcaatgaccc catcaactct ccatcttgtc ccctttgggt
     3001 gttgcgtaac tctcgttttc actcttcacc tatccatatc cttggtacta ctactgacac
     3061 ggatgatatc tgtctttctt ttccttttac ccgatccttt accgatccga gaggcacgac
     3121 gactatcggg ttggcctaaa ttggagactg ccctcatcct tttctcgctt tccaactcca
     3181 cctctcccca acaaatactc cgaagacaga tatcgttttt tcgtttttca tttcacttgt
     3241 atgtggattt tcttctttct ccttcccgct ctcttctctc cttttgcttt tttcgggaat
     3301 aaattcctat cagttgtcgg gtaatgaccc acccccctgg taccaacacg ctccgtatct
     3361 ctgacctctc cgttgtgggt cagaagagtt gcgggccaca tttcattttc attcttgata
     3421 gtgagatttg gattggtgtg acctttttac agtgatatca atttttcaat tttgtaagct
     3481 taccagttta agctccactt atttctggtt ttcaaaccct aactaacaca ttaattctac
     3541 tggccatgct cctcagtcgt gtatagtctt gtttatatct catatacaag ttatattaac
     3601 tgtcaatcag tgtgatctgg ctaataagcc taatataaaa atgttgaata ttccaaattt
     3661 tttcattttc ttacttttga aaaattctat aaaacttttt tactacataa aaaataaaat
     3721 gaacgctcaa tttattttaa acgttcttat cgaaaaaaga aactacattt ttaaaactga
     3781 accttaacta catttaacta agaatcttca aaccaaccac tactgttcct agtgaaagtt
     3841 cctattgtat tgttatatta ccctaccctt agcccccctc tcacttagaa tccgttaact
     3901 ttcgtgactc gcttcgctta ttacatatgt accatccctg ttcctctctc tctcacacgt
     3961 cgggaatttg ttttgtcgct ttgcatccac aaagtgtcaa gtctaacata aattacacaa
     4021 taacctagat agattttcaa cacaagataa cctactctct cgctgcccac caccgtatgt
     4081 attggatatt cctagtaact gttgtcaagg tcgccagagg gggggggggg ggcgacaact
     4141 agatgaatat cttatcccgt aggcatccgt actgtcttcg gtgcgggaag gagacaagga
     4201 attttattca ttttcgcgcc attattacta ttatttgtcg ttgttctaga tataggtctc
     4261 gattttcacg gttttcaaat ttgtgagcta acttttgtca aaaccagaat tgtaaaaaaa
     4321 aaatttctac actcctgtgt aaatccaaac tctacaaatc tttccgttcc acccattcct
     4381 ctattcccga ttccacgaca atcatgttag ccgagaaaaa agctgtggaa aagtatcggt
     4441 tctaattaac tatacaacat caccattatc atcatcggct tcagctactt ctccatcatc
     4501 attcaattcc aatcccaccc atcatcccct cccccttcat agtatctctg gattcttggc
     4561 gactctgact ttagtcgaga ggagagagag agattttaga atccaaaaaa aacttgctag
     4621 atgtgaatca tcatcgcttt cgctcctctg gtcattccat gtcgtgtgct tataaagttc
     4681 acaacaaagc cacacacaca ttcctgagtg acactcccct ccgacgtctt ctcactttca
     4741 tgtatattta ctcgccctac ttttacggta tgacctcatc tatggcttca tctaggcttt
     4801 ggttatactt tctattttct caagtatatg ccgcttcaat ttttgaaaat ttgtgaatgt
     4861 tgatattcgg gatcttaggc aacatctctg agaaaattat ttcacctacc tcctgataca
     4921 tggatataat gttttttatc tatgtaattt gctattttca ggcacaaacc tacacataga
     4981 agcaATGtag ttattttgga tccaatgtgc agtatcctag aaaatattaa ttttagttag
     5041 ttgaacttta acttccgact ttattcaaaa atatgtattt tcaaaattat caagttctta
     5101 accgagcagt tttccacctt tttctagtaa tcctcaaact gtccgttcca tctcactttc
     5161 acattttatt tactcggcct actttctcca cggacaccct cagatgacct catgcatgtt
     5221 tcatttttct tccctctttt cactttctcc ttctttggtt ttctgcattg acatggatat
     5281 aatgtttttt atctatgtaa tttgctattt tcaggcacaa acctacacat agaagcaATG
     5341 CGCCTGTGCG TATTGCTCTT AGCTGCCCTT GTGGTGGCCA CAGgtatatt gagataagca
     5401 ttggaaacta gttatcaatt tttattttac agAAGCCGTA GATCCGTGCA AACGACAACC
     5461 ATTCCGCGGG CGGTGCCCAT CACAAAACGG CGAGACGCCG AAGAGGTCAC AATTTGTGCT
     5521 CAGATACTAC TTGAGGAACG GAGAATGTGT TAGTTACCCA TATGgtgagt tgcaatgttt
     5581 tatttattga aagattgttt ttaattctgt gctttcagGA CACTGCGCCA C
//
