# Supplementary material for: The NHR-23-regulated putative protease inhibitor mlt-11 gene is necessary for C. elegans cuticle structure and function
Source: bioRxiv preprint, doi:10.1101/2024.05.12.593762, version 2 (2024-10-17)
Supplement: File S2 [file 593762_file03.zip › File S2/mlt-11 promoter (-5.3 kb).ape]

LOCUS       mlt_11_promoter_        5947 bp    DNA        linear       23-AUG-2023
DEFINITION  .
ACCESSION   
VERSION     
SOURCE      .
  ORGANISM  .
COMMENT     
COMMENT     ApEinfo:methylated:1
FEATURES             Location/Qualifiers
     misc_feature    4970..5300
                     /locus_tag="NHR-23 peak 1"
                     /label="NHR-23 peak 1"
                     /ApEinfo_label="NHR-23 peak 1"
                     /ApEinfo_fwdcolor="cyan"
                     /ApEinfo_revcolor="green"
                     /ApEinfo_graphicformat="arrow_data {{0 1 2 0 0 -1} {} 0}
                     width 5 offset 0"
     misc_feature    5646..5666
                     /locus_tag="oligo 5679"
                     /label="oligo 5679"
                     /ApEinfo_label="oligo 5679"
                     /ApEinfo_fwdcolor="cyan"
                     /ApEinfo_revcolor="green"
                     /ApEinfo_graphicformat="arrow_data {{0 0.5 0 1 2 0 0 -1 0
                     -0.5} {} 0} width 5 offset 0"
     misc_feature    1..66
                     /locus_tag="mlt-11 Promoter Region Frand et al"
                     /label="mlt-11 Promoter Region Frand et al"
                     /ApEinfo_label="mlt-11 Promoter Region Frand et al"
                     /ApEinfo_fwdcolor="#ff0019"
                     /ApEinfo_revcolor="green"
                     /ApEinfo_graphicformat="arrow_data {{0 1 2 0 0 -1} {} 0}
                     width 5 offset 0"
     misc_feature    995..1000
                     /locus_tag="RORE"
                     /label="RORE"
                     /ApEinfo_label="RORE"
                     /ApEinfo_fwdcolor="#fb0106"
                     /ApEinfo_revcolor="#fb0106"
                     /ApEinfo_graphicformat="arrow_data {{0 1 2 0 0 -1} {} 0}
                     width 5 offset 0"
     misc_feature    complement(5168..5173)
                     /locus_tag="RORE(1)"
                     /label="RORE(1)"
                     /ApEinfo_label="RORE"
                     /ApEinfo_fwdcolor="#fb0106"
                     /ApEinfo_revcolor="#fb0106"
                     /ApEinfo_graphicformat="arrow_data {{0 1 2 0 0 -1} {} 0}
                     width 5 offset 0"
     misc_feature    5301..5303
                     /locus_tag="ATG Overlap"
                     /label="ATG Overlap"
                     /ApEinfo_label="ATG Overlap"
                     /ApEinfo_fwdcolor="cyan"
                     /ApEinfo_revcolor="cyan"
                     /ApEinfo_graphicformat="arrow_data {{0 1 2 0 0 -1} {} 0}
                     width 5 offset 0"
     misc_feature    5687..5699
                     /locus_tag="Signal Sequence"
                     /label="Signal Sequence"
                     /ApEinfo_label="Signal Sequence"
                     /ApEinfo_fwdcolor="cyan"
                     /ApEinfo_revcolor="green"
                     /ApEinfo_graphicformat="arrow_data {{0 1 2 0 0 -1} {} 0}
                     width 5 offset 0"
     misc_feature    4553..4702
                     /locus_tag="Enhancer from Ahringer dataset"
                     /label="Enhancer from Ahringer dataset"
                     /ApEinfo_label="Enhancer from Ahringer dataset"
                     /ApEinfo_fwdcolor="#fefe0a"
                     /ApEinfo_revcolor="green"
                     /ApEinfo_graphicformat="arrow_data {{0 1 2 0 0 -1} {} 0}
                     width 5 offset 0"
     CDS             5301..5303
                     /locus_tag="mNeonGreen"
                     /label="mNeonGreen"
                     /ApEinfo_label="mNeonGreen"
                     /ApEinfo_fwdcolor="#33ff33"
                     /ApEinfo_revcolor="#006666"
                     /ApEinfo_graphicformat="arrow_data {{0 1 2 0 0 -1} {} 0}
                     width 5 offset 0"
     misc_feature    5749..5762
                     /locus_tag="Signal Sequence(1)"
                     /label="Signal Sequence(1)"
                     /ApEinfo_label="Signal Sequence"
                     /ApEinfo_fwdcolor="cyan"
                     /ApEinfo_revcolor="green"
                     /ApEinfo_graphicformat="arrow_data {{0 1 2 0 0 -1} {} 0}
                     width 5 offset 0"
     misc_feature    620..885
                     /locus_tag="NHR-23 peak #4"
                     /label="NHR-23 peak #4"
                     /ApEinfo_label="NHR-23 peak #4"
                     /ApEinfo_fwdcolor="cyan"
                     /ApEinfo_revcolor="green"
                     /ApEinfo_graphicformat="arrow_data {{0 1 2 0 0 -1} {} 0}
                     width 5 offset 0"
     misc_feature    complement(4771..4776)
                     /locus_tag="RORE(2)"
                     /label="RORE(2)"
                     /ApEinfo_label="RORE"
                     /ApEinfo_fwdcolor="#fb0106"
                     /ApEinfo_revcolor="#fb0106"
                     /ApEinfo_graphicformat="arrow_data {{0 1 2 0 0 -1} {} 0}
                     width 5 offset 0"
     misc_feature    5787..5789
                     /locus_tag="3' PAM Cas9 crRNA #25"
                     /label="3' PAM Cas9 crRNA #25"
                     /ApEinfo_label="3' PAM Cas9 crRNA #25"
                     /ApEinfo_fwdcolor="#ff2600"
                     /ApEinfo_revcolor="green"
                     /ApEinfo_graphicformat="arrow_data {{0 0.5 0 1 2 0 0 -1 0
                     -0.5} {} 0} width 5 offset 0"
     misc_feature    5659..5661
                     /locus_tag="PAM Cas9 crRNA #168"
                     /label="PAM Cas9 crRNA #168"
                     /ApEinfo_label="PAM Cas9 crRNA #168"
                     /ApEinfo_fwdcolor="#ff2600"
                     /ApEinfo_revcolor="green"
                     /ApEinfo_graphicformat="arrow_data {{0 0.5 0 1 2 0 0 -1 0
                     -0.5} {} 0} width 5 offset 0"
     misc_feature    5812..5835
                     /locus_tag="oligo 5680"
                     /label="oligo 5680"
                     /ApEinfo_label="oligo 5680"
                     /ApEinfo_fwdcolor="cyan"
                     /ApEinfo_revcolor="green"
                     /ApEinfo_graphicformat="arrow_data {{0 0.5 0 1 2 0 0 -1 0
                     -0.5} {} 0} width 5 offset 0"
     misc_feature    complement(760..765)
                     /locus_tag="RORE(3)"
                     /label="RORE(3)"
                     /ApEinfo_label="RORE"
                     /ApEinfo_fwdcolor="#fb0106"
                     /ApEinfo_revcolor="#fb0106"
                     /ApEinfo_graphicformat="arrow_data {{0 1 2 0 0 -1} {} 0}
                     width 5 offset 0"
     misc_feature    complement(1320..1325)
                     /locus_tag="RORE(4)"
                     /label="RORE(4)"
                     /ApEinfo_label="RORE"
                     /ApEinfo_fwdcolor="#fb0106"
                     /ApEinfo_revcolor="#fb0106"
                     /ApEinfo_graphicformat="arrow_data {{0 1 2 0 0 -1} {} 0}
                     width 5 offset 0"
     misc_feature    5638..5640
                     /locus_tag="PAM Cas9 crRNA #329"
                     /label="PAM Cas9 crRNA #329"
                     /ApEinfo_label="PAM Cas9 crRNA #329"
                     /ApEinfo_fwdcolor="#ff2600"
                     /ApEinfo_revcolor="green"
                     /ApEinfo_graphicformat="arrow_data {{0 0.5 0 1 2 0 0 -1 0
                     -0.5} {} 0} width 5 offset 0"
     misc_feature    1926..2075
                     /locus_tag="Enhancer from Ahringer dataset(1)"
                     /label="Enhancer from Ahringer dataset(1)"
                     /ApEinfo_label="Enhancer from Ahringer dataset"
                     /ApEinfo_fwdcolor="#fefe0a"
                     /ApEinfo_revcolor="green"
                     /ApEinfo_graphicformat="arrow_data {{0 1 2 0 0 -1} {} 0}
                     width 5 offset 0"
     misc_feature    5572..5592
                     /locus_tag="oligo 6552"
                     /label="oligo 6552"
                     /ApEinfo_label="oligo 6552"
                     /ApEinfo_fwdcolor="cyan"
                     /ApEinfo_revcolor="green"
                     /ApEinfo_graphicformat="arrow_data {{0 0.5 0 1 2 0 0 -1 0
                     -0.5} {} 0} width 5 offset 0"
     misc_feature    5873..5894
                     /locus_tag="oligo 6553"
                     /label="oligo 6553"
                     /ApEinfo_label="oligo 6553"
                     /ApEinfo_fwdcolor="cyan"
                     /ApEinfo_revcolor="green"
                     /ApEinfo_graphicformat="arrow_data {{0 0.5 0 1 2 0 0 -1 0
                     -0.5} {} 0} width 5 offset 0"
     misc_feature    626..775
                     /locus_tag="Promoter from Ahringer dataset"
                     /label="Promoter from Ahringer dataset"
                     /ApEinfo_label="Promoter from Ahringer dataset"
                     /ApEinfo_fwdcolor="#fb02fe"
                     /ApEinfo_revcolor="green"
                     /ApEinfo_graphicformat="arrow_data {{0 1 2 0 0 -1} {} 0}
                     width 5 offset 0"
     misc_feature    complement(1141..1146)
                     /locus_tag="RORE(5)"
                     /label="RORE(5)"
                     /ApEinfo_label="RORE"
                     /ApEinfo_fwdcolor="#fb0106"
                     /ApEinfo_revcolor="#fb0106"
                     /ApEinfo_graphicformat="arrow_data {{0 1 2 0 0 -1} {} 0}
                     width 5 offset 0"
     misc_feature    3910..4289
                     /locus_tag="NHR-23 peak #2"
                     /label="NHR-23 peak #2"
                     /ApEinfo_label="NHR-23 peak #2"
                     /ApEinfo_fwdcolor="cyan"
                     /ApEinfo_revcolor="green"
                     /ApEinfo_graphicformat="arrow_data {{0 1 2 0 0 -1} {} 0}
                     width 5 offset 0"
     misc_feature    3877..3879
                     /locus_tag="#361 crRNA cas9"
                     /label="#361 crRNA cas9"
                     /ApEinfo_label="#361 crRNA cas9"
                     /ApEinfo_fwdcolor="#fb0106"
                     /ApEinfo_revcolor="green"
                     /ApEinfo_graphicformat="arrow_data {{0 1 2 0 0 -1} {} 0}
                     width 5 offset 0"
     misc_feature    3603..3624
                     /locus_tag="Oligo 6876"
                     /label="Oligo 6876"
                     /ApEinfo_label="Oligo 6876"
                     /ApEinfo_fwdcolor="cyan"
                     /ApEinfo_revcolor="green"
                     /ApEinfo_graphicformat="arrow_data {{0 1 2 0 0 -1} {} 0}
                     width 5 offset 0"
     misc_feature    4101..4120
                     /locus_tag="Oligo 6878"
                     /label="Oligo 6878"
                     /ApEinfo_label="Oligo 6878"
                     /ApEinfo_fwdcolor="#21fe06"
                     /ApEinfo_revcolor="green"
                     /ApEinfo_graphicformat="arrow_data {{0 1 2 0 0 -1} {} 0}
                     width 5 offset 0"
     misc_feature    2779..2798
                     /locus_tag="Oligo 6879"
                     /label="Oligo 6879"
                     /ApEinfo_label="Oligo 6879"
                     /ApEinfo_fwdcolor="cyan"
                     /ApEinfo_revcolor="green"
                     /ApEinfo_graphicformat="arrow_data {{0 1 2 0 0 -1} {} 0}
                     width 5 offset 0"
     misc_feature    3950..4099
                     /locus_tag="Enahncer from Ahringer dataset"
                     /label="Enahncer from Ahringer dataset"
                     /ApEinfo_label="Enahncer from Ahringer dataset"
                     /ApEinfo_fwdcolor="#fefe0a"
                     /ApEinfo_revcolor="green"
                     /ApEinfo_graphicformat="arrow_data {{0 1 2 0 0 -1} {} 0}
                     width 5 offset 0"
     misc_feature    4369..4371
                     /locus_tag="#362 crRNA cas9"
                     /label="#362 crRNA cas9"
                     /ApEinfo_label="#362 crRNA cas9"
                     /ApEinfo_fwdcolor="#fb0106"
                     /ApEinfo_revcolor="green"
                     /ApEinfo_graphicformat="arrow_data {{0 1 2 0 0 -1} {} 0}
                     width 5 offset 0"
     misc_feature    4379..4397
                     /locus_tag="Oligo 6878(1)"
                     /label="Oligo 6878(1)"
                     /ApEinfo_label="Oligo 6878"
                     /ApEinfo_fwdcolor="cyan"
                     /ApEinfo_revcolor="green"
                     /ApEinfo_graphicformat="arrow_data {{0 1 2 0 0 -1} {} 0}
                     width 5 offset 0"
     misc_feature    3537..3556
                     /locus_tag="Oligo 6880"
                     /label="Oligo 6880"
                     /ApEinfo_label="Oligo 6880"
                     /ApEinfo_fwdcolor="cyan"
                     /ApEinfo_revcolor="green"
                     /ApEinfo_graphicformat="arrow_data {{0 1 2 0 0 -1} {} 0}
                     width 5 offset 0"
     misc_feature    2874..3418
                     /locus_tag="nhr-23 peak #3"
                     /label="nhr-23 peak #3"
                     /ApEinfo_label="nhr-23 peak #3"
                     /ApEinfo_fwdcolor="cyan"
                     /ApEinfo_revcolor="green"
                     /ApEinfo_graphicformat="arrow_data {{0 1 2 0 0 -1} {} 0}
                     width 5 offset 0"
     misc_feature    3241..3390
                     /locus_tag="Promoter from Ahringer dataset(1)"
                     /label="Promoter from Ahringer dataset(1)"
                     /ApEinfo_label="Promoter from Ahringer dataset"
                     /ApEinfo_fwdcolor="#fb02fe"
                     /ApEinfo_revcolor="green"
                     /ApEinfo_graphicformat="arrow_data {{0 1 2 0 0 -1} {} 0}
                     width 5 offset 0"
     misc_feature    2995..3144
                     /locus_tag="Promoter from Ahringer dataset(2)"
                     /label="Promoter from Ahringer dataset(2)"
                     /ApEinfo_label="Promoter from Ahringer dataset"
                     /ApEinfo_fwdcolor="#fb02fe"
                     /ApEinfo_revcolor="green"
                     /ApEinfo_graphicformat="arrow_data {{0 1 2 0 0 -1} {} 0}
                     width 5 offset 0"
     misc_feature    3377..3382
                     /locus_tag="RORE(6)"
                     /label="RORE(6)"
                     /ApEinfo_label="RORE"
                     /ApEinfo_fwdcolor="#fb0106"
                     /ApEinfo_revcolor="#fb0106"
                     /ApEinfo_graphicformat="arrow_data {{0 1 2 0 0 -1} {} 0}
                     width 5 offset 0"
     misc_feature    complement(2965..2970)
                     /locus_tag="RORE(7)"
                     /label="RORE(7)"
                     /ApEinfo_label="RORE"
                     /ApEinfo_fwdcolor="#fb0106"
                     /ApEinfo_revcolor="#fb0106"
                     /ApEinfo_graphicformat="arrow_data {{0 1 2 0 0 -1} {} 0}
                     width 5 offset 0"
     misc_feature    complement(3325..3330)
                     /locus_tag="RORE(8)"
                     /label="RORE(8)"
                     /ApEinfo_label="RORE"
                     /ApEinfo_fwdcolor="#fb0106"
                     /ApEinfo_revcolor="#fb0106"
                     /ApEinfo_graphicformat="arrow_data {{0 1 2 0 0 -1} {} 0}
                     width 5 offset 0"
     misc_feature    complement(3362..3367)
                     /locus_tag="RORE(9)"
                     /label="RORE(9)"
                     /ApEinfo_label="RORE"
                     /ApEinfo_fwdcolor="#fb0106"
                     /ApEinfo_revcolor="#fb0106"
                     /ApEinfo_graphicformat="arrow_data {{0 1 2 0 0 -1} {} 0}
                     width 5 offset 0"
     misc_feature    complement(3439..3444)
                     /locus_tag="RORE(10)"
                     /label="RORE(10)"
                     /ApEinfo_label="RORE"
                     /ApEinfo_fwdcolor="#fb0106"
                     /ApEinfo_revcolor="#fb0106"
                     /ApEinfo_graphicformat="arrow_data {{0 1 2 0 0 -1} {} 0}
                     width 5 offset 0"
     misc_feature    2861..2863
                     /locus_tag="#363 crRNA cas9"
                     /label="#363 crRNA cas9"
                     /ApEinfo_label="#363 crRNA cas9"
                     /ApEinfo_fwdcolor="#fb0106"
                     /ApEinfo_revcolor="green"
                     /ApEinfo_graphicformat="arrow_data {{0 1 2 0 0 -1} {} 0}
                     width 5 offset 0"
     misc_feature    3429..3431
                     /locus_tag="#364 crRNA cas9"
                     /label="#364 crRNA cas9"
                     /ApEinfo_label="#364 crRNA cas9"
                     /ApEinfo_fwdcolor="#fb0106"
                     /ApEinfo_revcolor="green"
                     /ApEinfo_graphicformat="arrow_data {{0 1 2 0 0 -1} {} 0}
                     width 5 offset 0"
     misc_feature    3125..3144
                     /locus_tag="Oligo 6881"
                     /label="Oligo 6881"
                     /ApEinfo_label="Oligo 6881"
                     /ApEinfo_fwdcolor="#21fe06"
                     /ApEinfo_revcolor="green"
                     /ApEinfo_graphicformat="arrow_data {{0 1 2 0 0 -1} {} 0}
                     width 5 offset 0"
     misc_feature    486..488
                     /locus_tag="PAM Cas9 crRNA #410"
                     /label="PAM Cas9 crRNA #410"
                     /ApEinfo_label="PAM Cas9 crRNA #410"
                     /ApEinfo_fwdcolor="#ff2600"
                     /ApEinfo_revcolor="green"
                     /ApEinfo_graphicformat="arrow_data {{0 0.5 0 1 2 0 0 -1 0
                     -0.5} {} 0} width 5 offset 0"
     misc_feature    929..932
                     /locus_tag="PAM Cas9 crRNA #411 "
                     /label="PAM Cas9 crRNA #411 "
                     /ApEinfo_label="PAM Cas9 crRNA #411 "
                     /ApEinfo_fwdcolor="#ff2600"
                     /ApEinfo_revcolor="green"
                     /ApEinfo_graphicformat="arrow_data {{0 0.5 0 1 2 0 0 -1 0
                     -0.5} {} 0} width 5 offset 0"
     misc_feature    276..295
                     /locus_tag="Oligo 7169"
                     /label="Oligo 7169"
                     /ApEinfo_label="Oligo 7169"
                     /ApEinfo_fwdcolor="cyan"
                     /ApEinfo_revcolor="green"
                     /ApEinfo_graphicformat="arrow_data {{0 0.5 0 1 2 0 0 -1 0
                     -0.5} {} 0} width 5 offset 0"
     misc_feature    1074..1095
                     /locus_tag="Oligo 7170"
                     /label="Oligo 7170"
                     /ApEinfo_label="Oligo 7170"
                     /ApEinfo_fwdcolor="cyan"
                     /ApEinfo_revcolor="green"
                     /ApEinfo_graphicformat="arrow_data {{0 0.5 0 1 2 0 0 -1 0
                     -0.5} {} 0} width 5 offset 0"
     misc_feature    4912..4914
                     /locus_tag="PAM Cas9 crRNA #412"
                     /label="PAM Cas9 crRNA #412"
                     /ApEinfo_label="PAM Cas9 crRNA #412"
                     /ApEinfo_fwdcolor="#ff2600"
                     /ApEinfo_revcolor="green"
                     /ApEinfo_graphicformat="arrow_data {{0 0.5 0 1 2 0 0 -1 0
                     -0.5} {} 0} width 5 offset 0"
     misc_feature    5237..5239
                     /locus_tag="PAM Cas9 crRNA #413"
                     /label="PAM Cas9 crRNA #413"
                     /ApEinfo_label="PAM Cas9 crRNA #413"
                     /ApEinfo_fwdcolor="#ff2600"
                     /ApEinfo_revcolor="green"
                     /ApEinfo_graphicformat="arrow_data {{0 0.5 0 1 2 0 0 -1 0
                     -0.5} {} 0} width 5 offset 0"
     misc_feature    4636..4655
                     /locus_tag="Oligo 7172"
                     /label="Oligo 7172"
                     /ApEinfo_label="Oligo 7172"
                     /ApEinfo_fwdcolor="cyan"
                     /ApEinfo_revcolor="green"
                     /ApEinfo_graphicformat="arrow_data {{0 0.5 0 1 2 0 0 -1 0
                     -0.5} {} 0} width 5 offset 0"
     misc_feature    4688..4707
                     /locus_tag="Oligo 7310"
                     /label="Oligo 7310"
                     /ApEinfo_label="Oligo 7310"
                     /ApEinfo_fwdcolor="cyan"
                     /ApEinfo_revcolor="green"
                     /ApEinfo_graphicformat="arrow_data {{0 0.5 0 1 2 0 0 -1 0
                     -0.5} {} 0} width 5 offset 0"
     misc_feature    5664..5683
                     /locus_tag="Oligo 7311"
                     /label="Oligo 7311"
                     /ApEinfo_label="Oligo 7311"
                     /ApEinfo_fwdcolor="cyan"
                     /ApEinfo_revcolor="green"
                     /ApEinfo_graphicformat="arrow_data {{0 0.5 0 1 2 0 0 -1 0
                     -0.5} {} 0} width 5 offset 0"
     misc_feature    2457..2476
                     /locus_tag="Oligo 7313"
                     /label="Oligo 7313"
                     /ApEinfo_label="Oligo 7313"
                     /ApEinfo_fwdcolor="cyan"
                     /ApEinfo_revcolor="green"
                     /ApEinfo_graphicformat="arrow_data {{0 0.5 0 1 2 0 0 -1 0
                     -0.5} {} 0} width 5 offset 0"
     misc_feature    4509..4528
                     /locus_tag="Oligo 7314"
                     /label="Oligo 7314"
                     /ApEinfo_label="Oligo 7314"
                     /ApEinfo_fwdcolor="cyan"
                     /ApEinfo_revcolor="green"
                     /ApEinfo_graphicformat="arrow_data {{0 0.5 0 1 2 0 0 -1 0
                     -0.5} {} 0} width 5 offset 0"
ORIGIN
        1 gctagaaatg ggtgaaatcg gtcttccggt acttctaaca aaaaagcttt ttgaaatgta
       61 taatttcctt atatttttta aataaaattt ttggtttcaa acgttttggt ctattttatg
      121 tgtaatacat tcagacaaag gacgcacttg ctcaaaattt tgattagaaa ctttctagaa
      181 tttcacgaga acattttaca attagaatgt actttttttg aaatttttaa aagtagaaaa
      241 ttaatatttt caaaattttc ataggtttat ttgccacgtt ttgggactct gtcgtttttg
      301 agaaaataaa ataggctttt cccaaattta tgttcgaagt tacaaaaaaa aaccgataaa
      361 aatcaattaa gtttggttag aaacgagaaa ataccaagaa gtgggcatga attttcgcaa
      421 attaataact ttttagaatt tgttttacaa taagaaagct aggtctttca aaattccttc
      481 attacccact cattaaacat tattcaattg ttttctctat taaagaaaca tttttattat
      541 ctcttcgtct ctttcttcga aacaaagaga tgacacaacg catcagtata gcagggaaag
      601 agaatttggt gtcagtaggT GAAGGATTTT TTGTCTTTTC TCCCCTTTGC CCCCCTTCAT
      661 TTTCATCTCC TTCATCCCGA AAAGACAAAA CTGCCGAAAA GTTGTCTGTG TTTGGACATT
      721 CCTTCTCCCC TTCTTTCTTA GGATTTCTTC ACCCAAGGAT GACCCAGTTG ATTTGAGACG
      781 GTGGTTATCT TTTCGGCGCG ATCAGTGTGT GTGGGTTTTT ATTTGGAACA TTTACAATAA
      841 ACTGTCGTCT TGTCCCGACA AGAACAAGGA TTTTTCGGTA TGATTgagcg agataagttt
      901 aaaagaagtg gaatgttgtt aaattgcggt ggaaaaagtg caaatgatct tcagaaggaa
      961 ccttagaaat ttagctacaa aattttttta tggagggtca aaatttcgaa aaaaaagagc
     1021 caaatttact aaaatctgaa atttcgccca tgtcagaaaa attaaattct agtggctgtg
     1081 acaaagaaaa gtgggcaaaa tttcagattt tagctaattt gccttttttt ttcgaattat
     1141 tgacccgcca taaaaaattt ttggaaattt tttgtgaagt ctctctatga aattcgatgg
     1201 ttttggttac cacttttagt ttttataaac aaaataccca caaactcctc ctttaaaacc
     1261 gaatggatta acattacata agtggagtta aaagtgagga gtcattaaat ttgctgctat
     1321 gacccccgaa agtcatcttg aaacaaaaat tgaacacaga attctatatc aaattctaag
     1381 aaacaggttt ttttcatgat aatgactcct ccacaaaaaa gcttacgaaa gcatccggat
     1441 attatcatag aatcacaaaa atccgtatca tgttgattca tacataacta aacgttaagt
     1501 ttttctgaat aagacgtatt tacaaaaaaa aacagcctaa aaatccccaa attcatccga
     1561 aaaacgacta ttggtcgctt cgattatcat catttcgtga tcctagagaa acaaaagcga
     1621 tcgggaaaga tttagataat ttaatgtaac cccaaggaag tttttttttt tacatgtatt
     1681 catttttgtt gccacccagc aatacgttat catattagct caagcttcca gaatcctgtt
     1741 ccgaaagcct aaattggaaa gctagcagct tgaaatttga acttgtattc ggcatcagtt
     1801 ttccaaagct tcgcctcaaa aagaatttta tgatcgtgcg ggcggtttga caatgtggtg
     1861 aagctaaatg agccaaatcc ccacggcggc ttcacggatc acaccgtggt tttatgacac
     1921 acctttcgtt ttcaatagga tgaatccaaa agagaagaag aataagagac agcagccgga
     1981 actatttcac gcttgttgtt ttcttttaca cctttccccc tccctatttc atctcggatc
     2041 ctctcatgga tctttttttt cctctcggtt tattatagga ttggtggcat cgcgtcactt
     2101 tcacacaatt tcaactatgc cgtatattcg tatacaaaca gtttatggtt ataggctatt
     2161 ggctatttgg ataggaattg cgatttgatg gcagacgagg aaaaagttga cgagatttaa
     2221 ttcatgtttg tgcgcttgtt gtgggaacag gtgaaatcta gaaggaacag gtagctagga
     2281 acgatcttac gactcatctc agctaacatg aaggtttaaa ggtggagtac cgaaatttga
     2341 gactttgatt ttttagactt aaacgatcca aatcaaccac atgttgtaat gagacgttct
     2401 gaaaatttct tgtatgatta ttttggacct aaaaaggcaa agtctcaaat ttcggtactc
     2461 cacctttgag gcacagggtt tctttgaaaa ttttaagtgc aatcgcattt tttaatcaga
     2521 ttgtgattat catgctagaa tatttaatat ttgatataat atattgattc aattaacagc
     2581 tttacaatat cttggttaat tttgttcaat ccagtcaggt atatttctcc aaaaaaaatt
     2641 tgacgttttt ctttccccta tattttccaa gttagcggca gtaaataaac ttgattgtgt
     2701 tgcagaattg atccacagat ggactttcga aaatgcgcca agataaattt gtggagaatt
     2761 ttactgtaaa tctcataatg gtggcggcat actaacagag aatatacgac actgagcata
     2821 tgagattctt tttttttaat tttaaagttg ttactaattc ccgaaatact cattagccac
     2881 ttaaaacgct tagatcacct gtgctacctc caattaatcc tcacacgagg tggcttcaaa
     2941 atttccattg cggaatgccc tcaatgaccc catcaactct ccatcttgtc ccctttgggt
     3001 gttgcgtaac tctcgttttc actcttcacc tatccatatc cttggtacta ctactgacac
     3061 ggatgatatc tgtctttctt ttccttttac ccgatccttt accgatccga gaggcacgac
     3121 gactatcggg ttggcctaaa ttggagactg ccctcatcct tttctcgctt tccaactcca
     3181 cctctcccca acaaatactc cgaagacaga tatcgttttt tcgtttttca tttcacttgt
     3241 atgtggattt tcttctttct ccttcccgct ctcttctctc cttttgcttt tttcgggaat
     3301 aaattcctat cagttgtcgg gtaatgaccc acccccctgg taccaacacg ctccgtatct
     3361 ctgacctctc cgttgtgggt cagaagagtt gcgggccaca tttcattttc attcttgata
     3421 gtgagatttg gattggtgtg acctttttac agtgatatca atttttcaat tttgtaagct
     3481 taccagttta agctccactt atttctggtt ttcaaaccct aactaacaca ttaattctac
     3541 tggccatgct cctcagtcgt gtatagtctt gtttatatct catatacaag ttatattaac
     3601 tgtcaatcag tgtgatctgg ctaataagcc taatataaaa atgttgaata ttccaaattt
     3661 tttcattttc ttacttttga aaaattctat aaaacttttt tactacataa aaaataaaat
     3721 gaacgctcaa tttattttaa acgttcttat cgaaaaaaga aactacattt ttaaaactga
     3781 accttaacta catttaacta agaatcttca aaccaaccac tactgttcct agtgaaagtt
     3841 cctattgtat tgttatatta ccctaccctt agcccccctc tcacttagaa tccgttaact
     3901 ttcgtgactc gcttcgctta ttacatatgt accatccctg ttcctctctc tctcacacgt
     3961 cgggaatttg ttttgtcgct ttgcatccac aaagtgtcaa gtctaacata aattacacaa
     4021 taacctagat agattttcaa cacaagataa cctactctct cgctgcccac caccgtatgt
     4081 attggatatt cctagtaact gttgtcaagg tcgccagagg gggggggggg ggcgacaact
     4141 agatgaatat cttatcccgt aggcatccgt actgtcttcg gtgcgggaag gagacaagga
     4201 attttattca ttttcgcgcc attattacta ttatttgtcg ttgttctaga tataggtctc
     4261 gattttcacg gttttcaaat ttgtgagcta acttttgtca aaaccagaat tgtaaaaaaa
     4321 aaatttctac actcctgtgt aaatccaaac tctacaaatc tttccgttcc acccattcct
     4381 ctattcccga ttccacgaca atcatgttag ccgagaaaaa agctgtggaa aagtatcggt
     4441 tctaattaac tatacaacat caccattatc atcatcggct tcagctactt ctccatcatc
     4501 attcaattcc aatcccaccc atcatcccct cccccttcat agtatctctg gattcttggc
     4561 gactctgact ttagtcgaga ggagagagag agattttaga atccaaaaaa aacttgctag
     4621 atgtgaatca tcatcgcttt cgctcctctg gtcattccat gtcgtgtgct tataaagttc
     4681 acaacaaagc cacacacaca ttcctgagtg acactcccct ccgacgtctt ctcactttca
     4741 tgtatattta ctcgccctac ttttacggta tgacctcatc tatggcttca tctaggcttt
     4801 ggttatactt tctattttct caagtatatg ccgcttcaat ttttgaaaat ttgtgaatgt
     4861 tgatattcgg gatcttaggc aacatctctg agaaaattat ttcacctacc tcctgatagt
     4921 ccccagtgtc tggcactttc ctcgtttaac tagttatttt ggatccaatg tgcagtatcc
     4981 tagaaaatat taattttagt tagttgaact ttaacttccg actttattca aaaatatgta
     5041 ttttcaaaat tatcaagttc ttaaccgagc agttttccac ctttttctag taatcctcaa
     5101 actgtccgtt ccatctcact ttcacatttt atttactcgg cctactttct ccacggacac
     5161 cctcagatga cctcatgcat gtttcatttt tcttccctct tttcactttc tccttctttg
     5221 gttttctgca ttgacatgga tataatgttt tttatctatg taatttgcta ttttcaggca
     5281 caaacctaca catagaagca ATGtagttat tttggatcca atgtgcagta tcctagaaaa
     5341 tattaatttt agttagttga actttaactt ccgactttat tcaaaaatat gtattttcaa
     5401 aattatcaag ttcttaaccg agcagttttc cacctttttc tagtaatcct caaactgtcc
     5461 gttccatctc actttcacat tttatttact cggcctactt tctccacgga caccctcaga
     5521 tgacctcatg catgtttcat ttttcttccc tcttttcact ttctccttct ttggttttct
     5581 gcattgacat ggatataatg ttttttatct atgtaatttg ctattttcag gcacaaacct
     5641 acacatagaa gcaATGCGCC TGTGCGTATT GCTCTTAGCT GCCCTTGTGG TGGCCACAGg
     5701 tatattgaga taagcattgg aaactagtta tcaattttta ttttacagAA GCCGTAGATC
     5761 CGTGCAAACG ACAACCATTC CGCGGGCGGT GCCCATCACA AAACGGCGAG ACGCCGAAGA
     5821 GGTCACAATT TGTGCTCAGA TACTACTTGA GGAACGGAGA ATGTGTTAGT TACCCATATG
     5881 gtgagttgca atgttttatt tattgaaaga ttgtttttaa ttctgtgctt tcagGACACT
     5941 GCGCCAC     
//
