# Supplementary material for: The NHR-23-regulated putative protease inhibitor mlt-11 gene is necessary for C. elegans cuticle structure and function
Source: bioRxiv preprint, doi:10.1101/2024.05.12.593762, version 2 (2024-10-17)
Supplement: File S2 [file 593762_file03.zip › File S2/mlt-11 peak 3 deletion.ape]

LOCUS       mlt_11_peak_3_de        5388 bp    DNA        linear       24-MAY-2023
DEFINITION  .
ACCESSION   
VERSION     
SOURCE      .
  ORGANISM  .
COMMENT     
COMMENT     
COMMENT     ApEinfo:methylated:1
FEATURES             Location/Qualifiers
     misc_feature    5087..5107
                     /locus_tag="oligo 5679"
                     /label="oligo 5679"
                     /ApEinfo_label="oligo 5679"
                     /ApEinfo_fwdcolor="cyan"
                     /ApEinfo_revcolor="green"
                     /ApEinfo_graphicformat="arrow_data {{0 1 2 0 0 -1} {} 0}
                     width 5 offset 0"
     misc_feature    1..66
                     /locus_tag="mlt-11 Promoter Region Frand et al"
                     /label="mlt-11 Promoter Region Frand et al"
                     /ApEinfo_label="mlt-11 Promoter Region Frand et al"
                     /ApEinfo_fwdcolor="#ff0019"
                     /ApEinfo_revcolor="green"
                     /ApEinfo_graphicformat="arrow_data {{0 1 2 0 0 -1} {} 0}
                     width 5 offset 0"
     misc_feature    995..1000
                     /locus_tag="RORE"
                     /label="RORE"
                     /ApEinfo_label="RORE"
                     /ApEinfo_fwdcolor="#fb0106"
                     /ApEinfo_revcolor="#fb0106"
                     /ApEinfo_graphicformat="arrow_data {{0 1 2 0 0 -1} {} 0}
                     width 5 offset 0"
     misc_feature    3351..3730
                     /locus_tag="NHR-23 peak #2"
                     /label="NHR-23 peak #2"
                     /ApEinfo_label="NHR-23 peak #2"
                     /ApEinfo_fwdcolor="cyan"
                     /ApEinfo_revcolor="green"
                     /ApEinfo_graphicformat="arrow_data {{0 1 2 0 0 -1} {} 0}
                     width 5 offset 0"
     misc_feature    5128..5140
                     /locus_tag="Signal Sequence"
                     /label="Signal Sequence"
                     /ApEinfo_label="Signal Sequence"
                     /ApEinfo_fwdcolor="cyan"
                     /ApEinfo_revcolor="green"
                     /ApEinfo_graphicformat="arrow_data {{0 1 2 0 0 -1} {} 0}
                     width 5 offset 0"
     misc_feature    4077..4143
                     /locus_tag="Enhancer from Ahringer dataset"
                     /label="Enhancer from Ahringer dataset"
                     /ApEinfo_label="Enhancer from Ahringer dataset"
                     /ApEinfo_fwdcolor="#fefe0a"
                     /ApEinfo_revcolor="green"
                     /ApEinfo_graphicformat="arrow_data {{0 1 2 0 0 -1} {} 0}
                     width 5 offset 0"
     misc_feature    3994..4076
                     /locus_tag="Enhancer from Ahringer dataset(1)"
                     /label="Enhancer from Ahringer dataset(1)"
                     /ApEinfo_label="Enhancer from Ahringer dataset"
                     /ApEinfo_fwdcolor="#fefe0a"
                     /ApEinfo_revcolor="green"
                     /ApEinfo_graphicformat="arrow_data {{0 1 2 0 0 -1} {} 0}
                     width 5 offset 0"
     CDS             4742..4744
                     /locus_tag="mNeonGreen"
                     /label="mNeonGreen"
                     /ApEinfo_label="mNeonGreen"
                     /ApEinfo_fwdcolor="#33ff33"
                     /ApEinfo_revcolor="#006666"
                     /ApEinfo_graphicformat="arrow_data {{0 1 2 0 0 -1} {} 0}
                     width 5 offset 0"
     misc_feature    5190..5203
                     /locus_tag="Signal Sequence(1)"
                     /label="Signal Sequence(1)"
                     /ApEinfo_label="Signal Sequence"
                     /ApEinfo_fwdcolor="cyan"
                     /ApEinfo_revcolor="green"
                     /ApEinfo_graphicformat="arrow_data {{0 1 2 0 0 -1} {} 0}
                     width 5 offset 0"
     misc_feature    620..885
                     /locus_tag="NHR-23 peak #4"
                     /label="NHR-23 peak #4"
                     /ApEinfo_label="NHR-23 peak #4"
                     /ApEinfo_fwdcolor="cyan"
                     /ApEinfo_revcolor="green"
                     /ApEinfo_graphicformat="arrow_data {{0 1 2 0 0 -1} {} 0}
                     width 5 offset 0"
     misc_feature    complement(4212..4217)
                     /locus_tag="RORE(1)"
                     /label="RORE(1)"
                     /ApEinfo_label="RORE"
                     /ApEinfo_fwdcolor="#fb0106"
                     /ApEinfo_revcolor="#fb0106"
                     /ApEinfo_graphicformat="arrow_data {{0 1 2 0 0 -1} {} 0}
                     width 5 offset 0"
     misc_feature    complement(2880..2885)
                     /locus_tag="RORE(2)"
                     /label="RORE(2)"
                     /ApEinfo_label="RORE"
                     /ApEinfo_fwdcolor="#fb0106"
                     /ApEinfo_revcolor="#fb0106"
                     /ApEinfo_graphicformat="arrow_data {{0 1 2 0 0 -1} {} 0}
                     width 5 offset 0"
     misc_feature    3391..3540
                     /locus_tag="Enahncer from Ahringer dataset"
                     /label="Enahncer from Ahringer dataset"
                     /ApEinfo_label="Enahncer from Ahringer dataset"
                     /ApEinfo_fwdcolor="#fefe0a"
                     /ApEinfo_revcolor="green"
                     /ApEinfo_graphicformat="arrow_data {{0 1 2 0 0 -1} {} 0}
                     width 5 offset 0"
     misc_feature    5228..5230
                     /locus_tag="3' PAM Cas9 crRNA #25"
                     /label="3' PAM Cas9 crRNA #25"
                     /ApEinfo_label="3' PAM Cas9 crRNA #25"
                     /ApEinfo_fwdcolor="#ff2600"
                     /ApEinfo_revcolor="green"
                     /ApEinfo_graphicformat="arrow_data {{0 1 2 0 0 -1} {} 0}
                     width 5 offset 0"
     misc_feature    5100..5102
                     /locus_tag="PAM Cas9 crRNA #168"
                     /label="PAM Cas9 crRNA #168"
                     /ApEinfo_label="PAM Cas9 crRNA #168"
                     /ApEinfo_fwdcolor="#ff2600"
                     /ApEinfo_revcolor="green"
                     /ApEinfo_graphicformat="arrow_data {{0 1 2 0 0 -1} {} 0}
                     width 5 offset 0"
     misc_feature    5253..5276
                     /locus_tag="oligo 5680"
                     /label="oligo 5680"
                     /ApEinfo_label="oligo 5680"
                     /ApEinfo_fwdcolor="cyan"
                     /ApEinfo_revcolor="green"
                     /ApEinfo_graphicformat="arrow_data {{0 1 2 0 0 -1} {} 0}
                     width 5 offset 0"
     misc_feature    complement(760..765)
                     /locus_tag="RORE(3)"
                     /label="RORE(3)"
                     /ApEinfo_label="RORE"
                     /ApEinfo_fwdcolor="#fb0106"
                     /ApEinfo_revcolor="#fb0106"
                     /ApEinfo_graphicformat="arrow_data {{0 1 2 0 0 -1} {} 0}
                     width 5 offset 0"
     misc_feature    complement(1320..1325)
                     /locus_tag="RORE(4)"
                     /label="RORE(4)"
                     /ApEinfo_label="RORE"
                     /ApEinfo_fwdcolor="#fb0106"
                     /ApEinfo_revcolor="#fb0106"
                     /ApEinfo_graphicformat="arrow_data {{0 1 2 0 0 -1} {} 0}
                     width 5 offset 0"
     misc_feature    5079..5081
                     /locus_tag="PAM Cas9 crRNA #329"
                     /label="PAM Cas9 crRNA #329"
                     /ApEinfo_label="PAM Cas9 crRNA #329"
                     /ApEinfo_fwdcolor="#ff2600"
                     /ApEinfo_revcolor="green"
                     /ApEinfo_graphicformat="arrow_data {{0 1 2 0 0 -1} {} 0}
                     width 5 offset 0"
     misc_feature    1926..2075
                     /locus_tag="Enhancer from Ahringer dataset(2)"
                     /label="Enhancer from Ahringer dataset(2)"
                     /ApEinfo_label="Enhancer from Ahringer dataset"
                     /ApEinfo_fwdcolor="#fefe0a"
                     /ApEinfo_revcolor="green"
                     /ApEinfo_graphicformat="arrow_data {{0 1 2 0 0 -1} {} 0}
                     width 5 offset 0"
     misc_feature    5013..5033
                     /locus_tag="oligo 6552"
                     /label="oligo 6552"
                     /ApEinfo_label="oligo 6552"
                     /ApEinfo_fwdcolor="cyan"
                     /ApEinfo_revcolor="green"
                     /ApEinfo_graphicformat="arrow_data {{0 1 2 0 0 -1} {} 0}
                     width 5 offset 0"
     misc_feature    5314..5335
                     /locus_tag="oligo 6553"
                     /label="oligo 6553"
                     /ApEinfo_label="oligo 6553"
                     /ApEinfo_fwdcolor="cyan"
                     /ApEinfo_revcolor="green"
                     /ApEinfo_graphicformat="arrow_data {{0 1 2 0 0 -1} {} 0}
                     width 5 offset 0"
     misc_feature    626..775
                     /locus_tag="Promoter from Ahringer dataset"
                     /label="Promoter from Ahringer dataset"
                     /ApEinfo_label="Promoter from Ahringer dataset"
                     /ApEinfo_fwdcolor="#fb02fe"
                     /ApEinfo_revcolor="green"
                     /ApEinfo_graphicformat="arrow_data {{0 1 2 0 0 -1} {} 0}
                     width 5 offset 0"
     misc_feature    complement(1141..1146)
                     /locus_tag="RORE(5)"
                     /label="RORE(5)"
                     /ApEinfo_label="RORE"
                     /ApEinfo_fwdcolor="#fb0106"
                     /ApEinfo_revcolor="#fb0106"
                     /ApEinfo_graphicformat="arrow_data {{0 1 2 0 0 -1} {} 0}
                     width 5 offset 0"
     misc_feature    3318..3320
                     /locus_tag="#361 crRNA cas9"
                     /label="#361 crRNA cas9"
                     /ApEinfo_label="#361 crRNA cas9"
                     /ApEinfo_fwdcolor="#fb0106"
                     /ApEinfo_revcolor="green"
                     /ApEinfo_graphicformat="arrow_data {{0 1 2 0 0 -1} {} 0}
                     width 5 offset 0"
     misc_feature    3810..3812
                     /locus_tag="#362 crRNA cas9"
                     /label="#362 crRNA cas9"
                     /ApEinfo_label="#362 crRNA cas9"
                     /ApEinfo_fwdcolor="#fb0106"
                     /ApEinfo_revcolor="green"
                     /ApEinfo_graphicformat="arrow_data {{0 1 2 0 0 -1} {} 0}
                     width 5 offset 0"
     misc_feature    3044..3065
                     /locus_tag="Oligo 6876"
                     /label="Oligo 6876"
                     /ApEinfo_label="Oligo 6876"
                     /ApEinfo_fwdcolor="cyan"
                     /ApEinfo_revcolor="green"
                     /ApEinfo_graphicformat="arrow_data {{0 1 2 0 0 -1} {} 0}
                     width 5 offset 0"
     misc_feature    3820..3839
                     /locus_tag="Oligo 6878"
                     /label="Oligo 6878"
                     /ApEinfo_label="Oligo 6878"
                     /ApEinfo_fwdcolor="cyan"
                     /ApEinfo_revcolor="green"
                     /ApEinfo_graphicformat="arrow_data {{0 1 2 0 0 -1} {} 0}
                     width 5 offset 0"
     misc_feature    3542..3561
                     /locus_tag="Oligo 6878(1)"
                     /label="Oligo 6878(1)"
                     /ApEinfo_label="Oligo 6878"
                     /ApEinfo_fwdcolor="#21fe06"
                     /ApEinfo_revcolor="green"
                     /ApEinfo_graphicformat="arrow_data {{0 1 2 0 0 -1} {} 0}
                     width 5 offset 0"
     misc_feature    2978..2997
                     /locus_tag="Oligo 6880"
                     /label="Oligo 6880"
                     /ApEinfo_label="Oligo 6880"
                     /ApEinfo_fwdcolor="cyan"
                     /ApEinfo_revcolor="green"
                     /ApEinfo_graphicformat="arrow_data {{0 1 2 0 0 -1} {} 0}
                     width 5 offset 0"
     misc_feature    2779..2798
                     /locus_tag="Oligo 6879"
                     /label="Oligo 6879"
                     /ApEinfo_label="Oligo 6879"
                     /ApEinfo_fwdcolor="cyan"
                     /ApEinfo_revcolor="green"
                     /ApEinfo_graphicformat="arrow_data {{0 1 2 0 0 -1} {} 0}
                     width 5 offset 0"
     misc_feature    2861..2863
                     /locus_tag="#363 crRNA cas9"
                     /label="#363 crRNA cas9"
                     /ApEinfo_label="#363 crRNA cas9"
                     /ApEinfo_fwdcolor="#fb0106"
                     /ApEinfo_revcolor="green"
                     /ApEinfo_graphicformat="arrow_data {{0 1 2 0 0 -1} {} 0}
                     width 5 offset 0"
     misc_feature    2870..2872
                     /locus_tag="#364 crRNA cas9"
                     /label="#364 crRNA cas9"
                     /ApEinfo_label="#364 crRNA cas9"
                     /ApEinfo_fwdcolor="#fb0106"
                     /ApEinfo_revcolor="green"
                     /ApEinfo_graphicformat="arrow_data {{0 1 2 0 0 -1} {} 0}
                     width 5 offset 0"
     misc_feature    3950..3969
                     /locus_tag="Oligo 7168"
                     /label="Oligo 7168"
                     /ApEinfo_label="Oligo 7168"
                     /ApEinfo_fwdcolor="cyan"
                     /ApEinfo_revcolor="green"
                     /ApEinfo_graphicformat="arrow_data {{0 0.5 0 1 2 0 0 -1 0
                     -0.5} {} 0} width 5 offset 0"
     misc_feature    4411..4741
                     /locus_tag="NHR-23 peak 1"
                     /label="NHR-23 peak 1"
                     /ApEinfo_label="NHR-23 peak 1"
                     /ApEinfo_fwdcolor="cyan"
                     /ApEinfo_revcolor="green"
                     /ApEinfo_graphicformat="arrow_data {{0 1 2 0 0 -1} {} 0}
                     width 5 offset 0"
     misc_feature    complement(4609..4614)
                     /locus_tag="RORE(6)"
                     /label="RORE(6)"
                     /ApEinfo_label="RORE"
                     /ApEinfo_fwdcolor="#fb0106"
                     /ApEinfo_revcolor="#fb0106"
                     /ApEinfo_graphicformat="arrow_data {{0 1 2 0 0 -1} {} 0}
                     width 5 offset 0"
     misc_feature    4742..4744
                     /locus_tag="ATG Overlap"
                     /label="ATG Overlap"
                     /ApEinfo_label="ATG Overlap"
                     /ApEinfo_fwdcolor="cyan"
                     /ApEinfo_revcolor="cyan"
                     /ApEinfo_graphicformat="arrow_data {{0 1 2 0 0 -1} {} 0}
                     width 5 offset 0"
     misc_feature    4353..4355
                     /locus_tag="PAM Cas9 crRNA #412"
                     /label="PAM Cas9 crRNA #412"
                     /ApEinfo_label="PAM Cas9 crRNA #412"
                     /ApEinfo_fwdcolor="#ff2600"
                     /ApEinfo_revcolor="green"
                     /ApEinfo_graphicformat="arrow_data {{0 0.5 0 1 2 0 0 -1 0
                     -0.5} {} 0} width 5 offset 0"
     misc_feature    4678..4680
                     /locus_tag="PAM Cas9 crRNA #413"
                     /label="PAM Cas9 crRNA #413"
                     /ApEinfo_label="PAM Cas9 crRNA #413"
                     /ApEinfo_fwdcolor="#ff2600"
                     /ApEinfo_revcolor="green"
                     /ApEinfo_graphicformat="arrow_data {{0 0.5 0 1 2 0 0 -1 0
                     -0.5} {} 0} width 5 offset 0"
     misc_feature    4077..4096
                     /locus_tag="Oligo 7172"
                     /label="Oligo 7172"
                     /ApEinfo_label="Oligo 7172"
                     /ApEinfo_fwdcolor="cyan"
                     /ApEinfo_revcolor="green"
                     /ApEinfo_graphicformat="arrow_data {{0 0.5 0 1 2 0 0 -1 0
                     -0.5} {} 0} width 5 offset 0"
     misc_feature    4714..4733
                     /locus_tag="Oligo 7173"
                     /label="Oligo 7173"
                     /ApEinfo_label="Oligo 7173"
                     /ApEinfo_fwdcolor="#fefb00"
                     /ApEinfo_revcolor="green"
                     /ApEinfo_graphicformat="arrow_data {{0 0.5 0 1 2 0 0 -1 0
                     -0.5} {} 0} width 5 offset 0"
ORIGIN
        1 gctagaaatg ggtgaaatcg gtcttccggt acttctaaca aaaaagcttt ttgaaatgta
       61 taatttcctt atatttttta aataaaattt ttggtttcaa acgttttggt ctattttatg
      121 tgtaatacat tcagacaaag gacgcacttg ctcaaaattt tgattagaaa ctttctagaa
      181 tttcacgaga acattttaca attagaatgt actttttttg aaatttttaa aagtagaaaa
      241 ttaatatttt caaaattttc ataggtttat ttgccacgtt ttgggactct gtcgtttttg
      301 agaaaataaa ataggctttt cccaaattta tgttcgaagt tacaaaaaaa aaccgataaa
      361 aatcaattaa gtttggttag aaacgagaaa ataccaagaa gtgggcatga attttcgcaa
      421 attaataact ttttagaatt tgttttacaa taagaaagct aggtctttca aaattccttc
      481 attacccact cattaaacat tattcaattg ttttctctat taaagaaaca tttttattat
      541 ctcttcgtct ctttcttcga aacaaagaga tgacacaacg catcagtata gcagggaaag
      601 agaatttggt gtcagtaggT GAAGGATTTT TTGTCTTTTC TCCCCTTTGC CCCCCTTCAT
      661 TTTCATCTCC TTCATCCCGA AAAGACAAAA CTGCCGAAAA GTTGTCTGTG TTTGGACATT
      721 CCTTCTCCCC TTCTTTCTTA GGATTTCTTC ACCCAAGGAT GACCCAGTTG ATTTGAGACG
      781 GTGGTTATCT TTTCGGCGCG ATCAGTGTGT GTGGGTTTTT ATTTGGAACA TTTACAATAA
      841 ACTGTCGTCT TGTCCCGACA AGAACAAGGA TTTTTCGGTA TGATTgagcg agataagttt
      901 aaaagaagtg gaatgttgtt aaattgcggt ggaaaaagtg caaatgatct tcagaaggaa
      961 ccttagaaat ttagctacaa aattttttta tggagggtca aaatttcgaa aaaaaagagc
     1021 caaatttact aaaatctgaa atttcgccca tgtcagaaaa attaaattct agtggctgtg
     1081 acaaagaaaa gtgggcaaaa tttcagattt tagctaattt gccttttttt ttcgaattat
     1141 tgacccgcca taaaaaattt ttggaaattt tttgtgaagt ctctctatga aattcgatgg
     1201 ttttggttac cacttttagt ttttataaac aaaataccca caaactcctc ctttaaaacc
     1261 gaatggatta acattacata agtggagtta aaagtgagga gtcattaaat ttgctgctat
     1321 gacccccgaa agtcatcttg aaacaaaaat tgaacacaga attctatatc aaattctaag
     1381 aaacaggttt ttttcatgat aatgactcct ccacaaaaaa gcttacgaaa gcatccggat
     1441 attatcatag aatcacaaaa atccgtatca tgttgattca tacataacta aacgttaagt
     1501 ttttctgaat aagacgtatt tacaaaaaaa aacagcctaa aaatccccaa attcatccga
     1561 aaaacgacta ttggtcgctt cgattatcat catttcgtga tcctagagaa acaaaagcga
     1621 tcgggaaaga tttagataat ttaatgtaac cccaaggaag tttttttttt tacatgtatt
     1681 catttttgtt gccacccagc aatacgttat catattagct caagcttcca gaatcctgtt
     1741 ccgaaagcct aaattggaaa gctagcagct tgaaatttga acttgtattc ggcatcagtt
     1801 ttccaaagct tcgcctcaaa aagaatttta tgatcgtgcg ggcggtttga caatgtggtg
     1861 aagctaaatg agccaaatcc ccacggcggc ttcacggatc acaccgtggt tttatgacac
     1921 acctttcgtt ttcaatagga tgaatccaaa agagaagaag aataagagac agcagccgga
     1981 actatttcac gcttgttgtt ttcttttaca cctttccccc tccctatttc atctcggatc
     2041 ctctcatgga tctttttttt cctctcggtt tattatagga ttggtggcat cgcgtcactt
     2101 tcacacaatt tcaactatgc cgtatattcg tatacaaaca gtttatggtt ataggctatt
     2161 ggctatttgg ataggaattg cgatttgatg gcagacgagg aaaaagttga cgagatttaa
     2221 ttcatgtttg tgcgcttgtt gtgggaacag gtgaaatcta gaaggaacag gtagctagga
     2281 acgatcttac gactcatctc agctaacatg aaggtttaaa ggtggagtac cgaaatttga
     2341 gactttgatt ttttagactt aaacgatcca aatcaaccac atgttgtaat gagacgttct
     2401 gaaaatttct tgtatgatta ttttggacct aaaaaggcaa agtctcaaat ttcggtactc
     2461 cacctttgag gcacagggtt tctttgaaaa ttttaagtgc aatcgcattt tttaatcaga
     2521 ttgtgattat catgctagaa tatttaatat ttgatataat atattgattc aattaacagc
     2581 tttacaatat cttggttaat tttgttcaat ccagtcaggt atatttctcc aaaaaaaatt
     2641 tgacgttttt ctttccccta tattttccaa gttagcggca gtaaataaac ttgattgtgt
     2701 tgcagaattg atccacagat ggactttcga aaatgcgcca agataaattt gtggagaatt
     2761 ttactgtaaa tctcataatg gtggcggcat actaacagag aatatacgac actgagcata
     2821 tgagattctt tttttttaat tttaaagttg ttactaattc ccgaaaattt ggattggtgt
     2881 gaccttttta cagtgatatc aatttttcaa ttttgtaagc ttaccagttt aagctccact
     2941 tatttctggt tttcaaaccc taactaacac attaattcta ctggccatgc tcctcagtcg
     3001 tgtatagtct tgtttatatc tcatatacaa gttatattaa ctgtcaatca gtgtgatctg
     3061 gctaataagc ctaatataaa aatgttgaat attccaaatt ttttcatttt cttacttttg
     3121 aaaaattcta taaaactttt ttactacata aaaaataaaa tgaacgctca atttatttta
     3181 aacgttctta tcgaaaaaag aaactacatt tttaaaactg aaccttaact acatttaact
     3241 aagaatcttc aaaccaacca ctactgttcc tagtgaaagt tcctattgta ttgttatatt
     3301 accctaccct tagcccccct ctcacttaga atccgttaac tttcgtgact cgcttcgctt
     3361 attacatatg taccatccct gttcctctct ctctcacacg tcgggaattt gttttgtcgc
     3421 tttgcatcca caaagtgtca agtctaacat aaattacaca ataacctaga tagattttca
     3481 acacaagata acctactctc tcgctgccca ccaccgtatg tattggatat tcctagtaac
     3541 tgttgtcaag gtcgccagag gggggggggg gggcgacaac tagatgaata tcttatcccg
     3601 taggcatccg tactgtcttc ggtgcgggaa ggagacaagg aattttattc attttcgcgc
     3661 cattattact attatttgtc gttgttctag atataggtct cgattttcac ggttttcaaa
     3721 tttgtgagct aacttttgtc aaaaccagaa ttgtaaaaaa aaaatttcta cactcctgtg
     3781 taaatccaaa ctctacaaat ctttccgttc cacccattcc tctattcccg attccacgac
     3841 aatcatgtta gccgagaaaa aagctgtgga aaagtatcgg ttctaattaa ctatacaaca
     3901 tcaccattat catcatcggc ttcagctact tctccatcat cattcaattc caatcccacc
     3961 catcatcccc tcccccttca tagtatctct ggattcttgg cgactctgac tttagtcgag
     4021 aggagagaga gagattttag aatccaaaaa aaacttgcta gatgtgaatc atcatcgctt
     4081 tcgctcctct ggtcattcca tgtcgtgtgc ttataaagtt cacaacaaag ccacacacac
     4141 attcctgagt gacactcccc tccgacgtct tctcactttc atgtatattt actcgcccta
     4201 cttttacggt atgacctcat ctatggcttc atctaggctt tggttatact ttctattttc
     4261 tcaagtatat gccgcttcaa tttttgaaaa tttgtgaatg ttgatattcg ggatcttagg
     4321 caacatctct gagaaaatta tttcacctac ctcctgatag tccccagtgt ctggcacttt
     4381 cctcgtttaa ctagttattt tggatccaat gtgcagtatc ctagaaaata ttaattttag
     4441 ttagttgaac tttaacttcc gactttattc aaaaatatgt attttcaaaa ttatcaagtt
     4501 cttaaccgag cagttttcca cctttttcta gtaatcctca aactgtccgt tccatctcac
     4561 tttcacattt tatttactcg gcctactttc tccacggaca ccctcagatg acctcatgca
     4621 tgtttcattt ttcttccctc ttttcacttt ctccttcttt ggttttctgc attgacatgg
     4681 atataatgtt ttttatctat gtaatttgct attttcaggc acaaacctac acatagaagc
     4741 aATGtagtta ttttggatcc aatgtgcagt atcctagaaa atattaattt tagttagttg
     4801 aactttaact tccgacttta ttcaaaaata tgtattttca aaattatcaa gttcttaacc
     4861 gagcagtttt ccaccttttt ctagtaatcc tcaaactgtc cgttccatct cactttcaca
     4921 ttttatttac tcggcctact ttctccacgg acaccctcag atgacctcat gcatgtttca
     4981 tttttcttcc ctcttttcac tttctccttc tttggttttc tgcattgaca tggatataat
     5041 gttttttatc tatgtaattt gctattttca ggcacaaacc tacacataga agcaATGCGC
     5101 CTGTGCGTAT TGCTCTTAGC TGCCCTTGTG GTGGCCACAG gtatattgag ataagcattg
     5161 gaaactagtt atcaattttt attttacagA AGCCGTAGAT CCGTGCAAAC GACAACCATT
     5221 CCGCGGGCGG TGCCCATCAC AAAACGGCGA GACGCCGAAG AGGTCACAAT TTGTGCTCAG
     5281 ATACTACTTG AGGAACGGAG AATGTGTTAG TTACCCATAT Ggtgagttgc aatgttttat
     5341 ttattgaaag attgttttta attctgtgct ttcagGACAC TGCGCCAC 
//
