# Supplementary material for: The NHR-23-regulated putative protease inhibitor mlt-11 gene is necessary for C. elegans cuticle structure and function
Source: bioRxiv preprint, doi:10.1101/2024.05.12.593762, version 2 (2024-10-17)
Supplement: File S2 [file 593762_file03.zip › File S2/mlt-11 genomic.ape]

LOCUS       mlt_11_genomic         11653 bp    DNA        linear       05-AUG-2022
DEFINITION  .
ACCESSION   
VERSION     
SOURCE      .
  ORGANISM  .
COMMENT     
COMMENT     
COMMENT     ApEinfo:methylated:1
FEATURES             Location/Qualifiers
     misc_feature    343..363
                     /locus_tag="oligo 5679"
                     /label="oligo 5679"
                     /ApEinfo_label="oligo 5679"
                     /ApEinfo_fwdcolor="cyan"
                     /ApEinfo_revcolor="green"
                     /ApEinfo_graphicformat="arrow_data {{0 0.5 0 1 2 0 0 -1 0
                     -0.5} {} 0} width 5 offset 0"
     misc_feature    4166..4178
                     /locus_tag="Kunitz Domain 6 Start"
                     /label="Kunitz Domain 6 Start"
                     /ApEinfo_label="Kunitz Domain 6 Start"
                     /ApEinfo_fwdcolor="cyan"
                     /ApEinfo_revcolor="green"
                     /ApEinfo_graphicformat="arrow_data {{0 1 2 0 0 -1} {} 0}
                     width 5 offset 0"
     misc_feature    11257..11268
                     /locus_tag="Kunitz Domain 10 End"
                     /label="Kunitz Domain 10 End"
                     /ApEinfo_label="Kunitz Domain 10 End"
                     /ApEinfo_fwdcolor="cyan"
                     /ApEinfo_revcolor="green"
                     /ApEinfo_graphicformat="arrow_data {{0 1 2 0 0 -1} {} 0}
                     width 5 offset 0"
     misc_feature    384..396
                     /locus_tag="Signal Sequence"
                     /label="Signal Sequence"
                     /ApEinfo_label="Signal Sequence"
                     /ApEinfo_fwdcolor="cyan"
                     /ApEinfo_revcolor="green"
                     /ApEinfo_graphicformat="arrow_data {{0 1 2 0 0 -1} {} 0}
                     width 5 offset 0"
     misc_feature    9581..9588
                     /locus_tag="Kunitz Domain 9 Start"
                     /label="Kunitz Domain 9 Start"
                     /ApEinfo_label="Kunitz Domain 9 Start"
                     /ApEinfo_fwdcolor="cyan"
                     /ApEinfo_revcolor="green"
                     /ApEinfo_graphicformat="arrow_data {{0 1 2 0 0 -1} {} 0}
                     width 5 offset 0"
     misc_feature    446..459
                     /locus_tag="Signal Sequence(1)"
                     /label="Signal Sequence(1)"
                     /ApEinfo_label="Signal Sequence"
                     /ApEinfo_fwdcolor="cyan"
                     /ApEinfo_revcolor="green"
                     /ApEinfo_graphicformat="arrow_data {{0 1 2 0 0 -1} {} 0}
                     width 5 offset 0"
     misc_feature    1656..1822
                     /locus_tag="Thyroglobulin domain"
                     /label="Thyroglobulin domain"
                     /ApEinfo_label="Thyroglobulin domain"
                     /ApEinfo_fwdcolor="#ff40ff"
                     /ApEinfo_revcolor="green"
                     /ApEinfo_graphicformat="arrow_data {{0 0.5 0 1 2 0 0 -1 0
                     -0.5} {} 0} width 5 offset 0"
     misc_feature    1823..1823
                     /locus_tag="Thyroglobulin domain(1)"
                     /label="Thyroglobulin domain(1)"
                     /ApEinfo_label="Thyroglobulin domain"
                     /ApEinfo_fwdcolor="#ff40ff"
                     /ApEinfo_revcolor="green"
                     /ApEinfo_graphicformat="arrow_data {{0 0.5 0 1 2 0 0 -1 0
                     -0.5} {} 0} width 5 offset 0"
     misc_feature    1903..1915
                     /locus_tag="Kunitz Domain 1 Start"
                     /label="Kunitz Domain 1 Start"
                     /ApEinfo_label="Kunitz Domain 1 Start"
                     /ApEinfo_fwdcolor="cyan"
                     /ApEinfo_revcolor="green"
                     /ApEinfo_graphicformat="arrow_data {{0 1 2 0 0 -1} {} 0}
                     width 5 offset 0"
     misc_feature    2061..2073
                     /locus_tag="Kunitz Domain 1 End"
                     /label="Kunitz Domain 1 End"
                     /ApEinfo_label="Kunitz Domain 1 End"
                     /ApEinfo_fwdcolor="cyan"
                     /ApEinfo_revcolor="green"
                     /ApEinfo_graphicformat="arrow_data {{0 1 2 0 0 -1} {} 0}
                     width 5 offset 0"
     misc_feature    1903..2073
                     /locus_tag="Kunitz Domain 1"
                     /label="Kunitz Domain 1"
                     /ApEinfo_label="Kunitz Domain 1"
                     /ApEinfo_fwdcolor="cyan"
                     /ApEinfo_revcolor="green"
                     /ApEinfo_graphicformat="arrow_data {{0 1 2 0 0 -1} {} 0}
                     width 5 offset 0"
     misc_feature    11124..11268
                     /SerialCloner_Color="&hBD0004"
                     /SerialCloner_Show="True"
                     /SerialCloner_Protect="True"
                     /SerialCloner_Arrow="True"
                     /locus_tag="Exon Part 16"
                     /label="Exon Part 16"
                     /ApEinfo_label="Exon Part 16"
                     /ApEinfo_fwdcolor="#7eff74"
                     /ApEinfo_revcolor="#7eff74"
                     /ApEinfo_graphicformat="arrow_data {{0 1 2 0 0 -1} {} 0}
                     width 5 offset 0"
     misc_feature    2249..2262
                     /locus_tag="Kunitz Domain 2 Start "
                     /label="Kunitz Domain 2 Start "
                     /ApEinfo_label="Kunitz Domain 2 Start "
                     /ApEinfo_fwdcolor="cyan"
                     /ApEinfo_revcolor="green"
                     /ApEinfo_graphicformat="arrow_data {{0 1 2 0 0 -1} {} 0}
                     width 5 offset 0"
     misc_feature    2447..2458
                     /locus_tag="Kunitz Domain 2 End"
                     /label="Kunitz Domain 2 End"
                     /ApEinfo_label="Kunitz Domain 2 End"
                     /ApEinfo_fwdcolor="cyan"
                     /ApEinfo_revcolor="green"
                     /ApEinfo_graphicformat="arrow_data {{0 1 2 0 0 -1} {} 0}
                     width 5 offset 0"
     misc_feature    2249..2458
                     /locus_tag="Kunitz Domain 2 "
                     /label="Kunitz Domain 2 "
                     /ApEinfo_label="Kunitz Domain 2 "
                     /ApEinfo_fwdcolor="#ff0012"
                     /ApEinfo_revcolor="green"
                     /ApEinfo_graphicformat="arrow_data {{0 1 2 0 0 -1} {} 0}
                     width 5 offset 0"
     misc_feature    4362..4383
                     /locus_tag="Kunitz Domain 6 End"
                     /label="Kunitz Domain 6 End"
                     /ApEinfo_label="Kunitz Domain 6 End"
                     /ApEinfo_fwdcolor="cyan"
                     /ApEinfo_revcolor="green"
                     /ApEinfo_graphicformat="arrow_data {{0 1 2 0 0 -1} {} 0}
                     width 5 offset 0"
     misc_feature    7835..7835
                     /locus_tag="Kunitz Domain 7 pt 1"
                     /label="Kunitz Domain 7 pt 1"
                     /ApEinfo_label="Kunitz Domain 7 pt 1"
                     /ApEinfo_fwdcolor="cyan"
                     /ApEinfo_revcolor="green"
                     /ApEinfo_graphicformat="arrow_data {{0 1 2 0 0 -1} {} 0}
                     width 5 offset 0"
     misc_feature    10598..10601
                     /SerialCloner_Color="&hBD0008"
                     /SerialCloner_Show="True"
                     /SerialCloner_Protect="True"
                     /SerialCloner_Arrow="True"
                     /locus_tag="Exon Part 15"
                     /label="Exon Part 15"
                     /ApEinfo_label="Exon Part 15"
                     /ApEinfo_fwdcolor="#7eff74"
                     /ApEinfo_revcolor="#7eff74"
                     /ApEinfo_graphicformat="arrow_data {{0 1 2 0 0 -1} {} 0}
                     width 5 offset 0"
     misc_feature    11120..11120
                     /SerialCloner_Color="&hBD0008"
                     /SerialCloner_Show="True"
                     /SerialCloner_Protect="True"
                     /SerialCloner_Arrow="True"
                     /locus_tag="Exon Part 15(1)"
                     /label="Exon Part 15(1)"
                     /ApEinfo_label="Exon Part 15"
                     /ApEinfo_fwdcolor="#7eff74"
                     /ApEinfo_revcolor="#7eff74"
                     /ApEinfo_graphicformat="arrow_data {{0 1 2 0 0 -1} {} 0}
                     width 5 offset 0"
     misc_feature    11124..11268
                     /locus_tag="Kunitz Domain 10 pt 2"
                     /label="Kunitz Domain 10 pt 2"
                     /ApEinfo_label="Kunitz Domain 10 pt 2"
                     /ApEinfo_fwdcolor="cyan"
                     /ApEinfo_revcolor="green"
                     /ApEinfo_graphicformat="arrow_data {{0 1 2 0 0 -1} {} 0}
                     width 5 offset 0"
     misc_feature    4166..4199
                     /locus_tag="Kunitz Domain 6"
                     /label="Kunitz Domain 6"
                     /ApEinfo_label="Kunitz Domain 6"
                     /ApEinfo_fwdcolor="#ff0600"
                     /ApEinfo_revcolor="green"
                     /ApEinfo_graphicformat="arrow_data {{0 1 2 0 0 -1} {} 0}
                     width 5 offset 0"
     misc_feature    4384..4384
                     /locus_tag="Kunitz Domain 6(1)"
                     /label="Kunitz Domain 6(1)"
                     /ApEinfo_label="Kunitz Domain 6"
                     /ApEinfo_fwdcolor="#ff0600"
                     /ApEinfo_revcolor="green"
                     /ApEinfo_graphicformat="arrow_data {{0 1 2 0 0 -1} {} 0}
                     width 5 offset 0"
     misc_feature    4200..4317
                     /locus_tag="Kunitz Domain 6(2)"
                     /label="Kunitz Domain 6(2)"
                     /ApEinfo_label="Kunitz Domain 6"
                     /ApEinfo_fwdcolor="#ff0600"
                     /ApEinfo_revcolor="green"
                     /ApEinfo_graphicformat="arrow_data {{0 1 2 0 0 -1} {} 0}
                     width 5 offset 0"
     misc_feature    4318..4337
                     /locus_tag="Kunitz Domain 6(3)"
                     /label="Kunitz Domain 6(3)"
                     /ApEinfo_label="Kunitz Domain 6"
                     /ApEinfo_fwdcolor="#ff0600"
                     /ApEinfo_revcolor="green"
                     /ApEinfo_graphicformat="arrow_data {{0 1 2 0 0 -1} {} 0}
                     width 5 offset 0"
     misc_feature    4318..4337
                     /locus_tag="Oligo 6827"
                     /label="Oligo 6827"
                     /ApEinfo_label="Oligo 6827"
                     /ApEinfo_fwdcolor="#fefb00"
                     /ApEinfo_revcolor="green"
                     /ApEinfo_graphicformat="arrow_data {{0 0.5 0 1 2 0 0 -1 0
                     -0.5} {} 0} width 5 offset 0"
     misc_feature    7831..7835
                     /locus_tag="Oligo 6828"
                     /label="Oligo 6828"
                     /ApEinfo_label="Oligo 6828"
                     /ApEinfo_fwdcolor="#fefb00"
                     /ApEinfo_revcolor="green"
                     /ApEinfo_graphicformat="arrow_data {{0 0.5 0 1 2 0 0 -1 0
                     -0.5} {} 0} width 5 offset 0"
     misc_feature    4182..4185
                     /locus_tag="cas-12a PAM"
                     /label="cas-12a PAM"
                     /ApEinfo_label="cas-12a PAM"
                     /ApEinfo_fwdcolor="#1400ff"
                     /ApEinfo_revcolor="green"
                     /ApEinfo_graphicformat="arrow_data {{0 1 2 0 0 -1} {} 0}
                     width 5 offset 0"
     misc_feature    11120..11120
                     /locus_tag="Kunitz Domain 10 pt 1"
                     /label="Kunitz Domain 10 pt 1"
                     /ApEinfo_label="Kunitz Domain 10 pt 1"
                     /ApEinfo_fwdcolor="cyan"
                     /ApEinfo_revcolor="green"
                     /ApEinfo_graphicformat="arrow_data {{0 1 2 0 0 -1} {} 0}
                     width 5 offset 0"
     misc_feature    484..486
                     /locus_tag="3' PAM Cas9 crRNA #25"
                     /label="3' PAM Cas9 crRNA #25"
                     /ApEinfo_label="3' PAM Cas9 crRNA #25"
                     /ApEinfo_fwdcolor="#ff2600"
                     /ApEinfo_revcolor="green"
                     /ApEinfo_graphicformat="arrow_data {{0 0.5 0 1 2 0 0 -1 0
                     -0.5} {} 0} width 5 offset 0"
     misc_feature    1591..1593
                     /locus_tag="PAM Cas9"
                     /label="PAM Cas9"
                     /ApEinfo_label="PAM Cas9"
                     /ApEinfo_fwdcolor="#ff2600"
                     /ApEinfo_revcolor="green"
                     /ApEinfo_graphicformat="arrow_data {{0 0.5 0 1 2 0 0 -1 0
                     -0.5} {} 0} width 5 offset 0"
     misc_feature    1907..1909
                     /locus_tag="PAM Cas9 (3' for TG domain)"
                     /label="PAM Cas9 (3' for TG domain)"
                     /ApEinfo_label="PAM Cas9 (3' for TG domain)"
                     /ApEinfo_fwdcolor="#ff2600"
                     /ApEinfo_revcolor="green"
                     /ApEinfo_graphicformat="arrow_data {{0 0.5 0 1 2 0 0 -1 0
                     -0.5} {} 0} width 5 offset 0"
     misc_feature    2272..2274
                     /locus_tag="PAM Cas9(1)"
                     /label="PAM Cas9(1)"
                     /ApEinfo_label="PAM Cas9"
                     /ApEinfo_fwdcolor="cyan"
                     /ApEinfo_revcolor="green"
                     /ApEinfo_graphicformat="arrow_data {{0 0.5 0 1 2 0 0 -1 0
                     -0.5} {} 0} width 5 offset 0"
     misc_feature    9734..9744
                     /locus_tag="Kunitz Domain 9 End"
                     /label="Kunitz Domain 9 End"
                     /ApEinfo_label="Kunitz Domain 9 End"
                     /ApEinfo_fwdcolor="cyan"
                     /ApEinfo_revcolor="green"
                     /ApEinfo_graphicformat="arrow_data {{0 1 2 0 0 -1} {} 0}
                     width 5 offset 0"
     misc_feature    11223..11225
                     /locus_tag="PAM Cas9 mlt-11 3' #138"
                     /label="PAM Cas9 mlt-11 3' #138"
                     /ApEinfo_label="PAM Cas9 mlt-11 3' #138"
                     /ApEinfo_fwdcolor="#ff2600"
                     /ApEinfo_revcolor="green"
                     /ApEinfo_graphicformat="arrow_data {{0 0.5 0 1 2 0 0 -1 0
                     -0.5} {} 0} width 5 offset 0"
     misc_feature    10387..10389
                     /locus_tag="Cas9 PAM mlt-11 kunitz 9 5' #138"
                     /label="Cas9 PAM mlt-11 kunitz 9 5' #138"
                     /ApEinfo_label="Cas9 PAM mlt-11 kunitz 9 5' #138"
                     /ApEinfo_fwdcolor="#ff2600"
                     /ApEinfo_revcolor="green"
                     /ApEinfo_graphicformat="arrow_data {{0 0.5 0 1 2 0 0 -1 0
                     -0.5} {} 0} width 5 offset 0"
     misc_feature    2825..2827
                     /locus_tag="Cas9 PAM 3' Kunitz #3"
                     /label="Cas9 PAM 3' Kunitz #3"
                     /ApEinfo_label="Cas9 PAM 3' Kunitz #3"
                     /ApEinfo_fwdcolor="#ff2600"
                     /ApEinfo_revcolor="green"
                     /ApEinfo_graphicformat="arrow_data {{0 0.5 0 1 2 0 0 -1 0
                     -0.5} {} 0} width 5 offset 0"
     misc_feature    4068..4070
                     /locus_tag="PAM Cas9 5' Kunitz #6"
                     /label="PAM Cas9 5' Kunitz #6"
                     /ApEinfo_label="PAM Cas9 5' Kunitz #6"
                     /ApEinfo_fwdcolor="#ff2600"
                     /ApEinfo_revcolor="green"
                     /ApEinfo_graphicformat="arrow_data {{0 0.5 0 1 2 0 0 -1 0
                     -0.5} {} 0} width 5 offset 0"
     misc_feature    10599..10601
                     /locus_tag="Kunitz Domain 10 Start "
                     /label="Kunitz Domain 10 Start "
                     /ApEinfo_label="Kunitz Domain 10 Start "
                     /ApEinfo_fwdcolor="cyan"
                     /ApEinfo_revcolor="green"
                     /ApEinfo_graphicformat="arrow_data {{0 1 2 0 0 -1} {} 0}
                     width 5 offset 0"
     misc_feature    11229..11232
                     /locus_tag="Cas12a PAM out 3' "
                     /label="Cas12a PAM out 3' "
                     /ApEinfo_label="Cas12a PAM out 3' "
                     /ApEinfo_fwdcolor="#ff2600"
                     /ApEinfo_revcolor="green"
                     /ApEinfo_graphicformat="arrow_data {{0 0.5 0 1 2 0 0 -1 0
                     -0.5} {} 0} width 5 offset 0"
     misc_feature    10644..10647
                     /locus_tag="cas-12a PAM(1)"
                     /label="cas-12a PAM(1)"
                     /ApEinfo_label="cas-12a PAM"
                     /ApEinfo_fwdcolor="#1100ff"
                     /ApEinfo_revcolor="green"
                     /ApEinfo_graphicformat="arrow_data {{0 1 2 0 0 -1} {} 0}
                     width 5 offset 0"
     misc_feature    11425..11444
                     /locus_tag="oligo 5951"
                     /label="oligo 5951"
                     /ApEinfo_label="oligo 5951"
                     /ApEinfo_fwdcolor="#fefb00"
                     /ApEinfo_revcolor="green"
                     /ApEinfo_graphicformat="arrow_data {{0 0.5 0 1 2 0 0 -1 0
                     -0.5} {} 0} width 5 offset 0"
     misc_feature    7326..7345
                     /locus_tag="oligo 5956"
                     /label="oligo 5956"
                     /ApEinfo_label="oligo 5956"
                     /ApEinfo_fwdcolor="#fefb00"
                     /ApEinfo_revcolor="green"
                     /ApEinfo_graphicformat="arrow_data {{0 0.5 0 1 2 0 0 -1 0
                     -0.5} {} 0} width 5 offset 0"
     misc_feature    10950..10969
                     /locus_tag="oligo 5952"
                     /label="oligo 5952"
                     /ApEinfo_label="oligo 5952"
                     /ApEinfo_fwdcolor="#fefb00"
                     /ApEinfo_revcolor="green"
                     /ApEinfo_graphicformat="arrow_data {{0 0.5 0 1 2 0 0 -1 0
                     -0.5} {} 0} width 5 offset 0"
     misc_feature    1787..1806
                     /locus_tag="oligo 5953"
                     /label="oligo 5953"
                     /ApEinfo_label="oligo 5953"
                     /ApEinfo_fwdcolor="#fefb00"
                     /ApEinfo_revcolor="green"
                     /ApEinfo_graphicformat="arrow_data {{0 0.5 0 1 2 0 0 -1 0
                     -0.5} {} 0} width 5 offset 0"
     misc_feature    356..358
                     /locus_tag="PAM Cas9 crRNA #168"
                     /label="PAM Cas9 crRNA #168"
                     /ApEinfo_label="PAM Cas9 crRNA #168"
                     /ApEinfo_fwdcolor="#ff2600"
                     /ApEinfo_revcolor="green"
                     /ApEinfo_graphicformat="arrow_data {{0 0.5 0 1 2 0 0 -1 0
                     -0.5} {} 0} width 5 offset 0"
     misc_feature    2261..2280
                     /locus_tag="oligo 5954"
                     /label="oligo 5954"
                     /ApEinfo_label="oligo 5954"
                     /ApEinfo_fwdcolor="cyan"
                     /ApEinfo_revcolor="green"
                     /ApEinfo_graphicformat="arrow_data {{0 0.5 0 1 2 0 0 -1 0
                     -0.5} {} 0} width 5 offset 0"
     misc_feature    9862..9881
                     /locus_tag="oligo 5957"
                     /label="oligo 5957"
                     /ApEinfo_label="oligo 5957"
                     /ApEinfo_fwdcolor="#fefb00"
                     /ApEinfo_revcolor="green"
                     /ApEinfo_graphicformat="arrow_data {{0 0.5 0 1 2 0 0 -1 0
                     -0.5} {} 0} width 5 offset 0"
     misc_feature    1890..1892
                     /locus_tag="PAM Cas9 #275"
                     /label="PAM Cas9 #275"
                     /ApEinfo_label="PAM Cas9 #275"
                     /ApEinfo_fwdcolor="#ff2600"
                     /ApEinfo_revcolor="green"
                     /ApEinfo_graphicformat="arrow_data {{0 0.5 0 1 2 0 0 -1 0
                     -0.5} {} 0} width 5 offset 0"
     misc_feature    3890..3892
                     /locus_tag="PAM Cas9 #277"
                     /label="PAM Cas9 #277"
                     /ApEinfo_label="PAM Cas9 #277"
                     /ApEinfo_fwdcolor="#ff2600"
                     /ApEinfo_revcolor="green"
                     /ApEinfo_graphicformat="arrow_data {{0 0.5 0 1 2 0 0 -1 0
                     -0.5} {} 0} width 5 offset 0"
     misc_feature    2536..2538
                     /locus_tag="PAM Cas9 #276"
                     /label="PAM Cas9 #276"
                     /ApEinfo_label="PAM Cas9 #276"
                     /ApEinfo_fwdcolor="#ff2600"
                     /ApEinfo_revcolor="green"
                     /ApEinfo_graphicformat="arrow_data {{0 0.5 0 1 2 0 0 -1 0
                     -0.5} {} 0} width 5 offset 0"
     misc_feature    1455..1474
                     /locus_tag="oligo 6136"
                     /label="oligo 6136"
                     /ApEinfo_label="oligo 6136"
                     /ApEinfo_fwdcolor="#fefb00"
                     /ApEinfo_revcolor="green"
                     /ApEinfo_graphicformat="arrow_data {{0 0.5 0 1 2 0 0 -1 0
                     -0.5} {} 0} width 5 offset 0"
     misc_feature    7856..7858
                     /locus_tag="Cas9 PAM 5' Kunitz #7"
                     /label="Cas9 PAM 5' Kunitz #7"
                     /ApEinfo_label="Cas9 PAM 5' Kunitz #7"
                     /ApEinfo_fwdcolor="#ff2600"
                     /ApEinfo_revcolor="green"
                     /ApEinfo_graphicformat="arrow_data {{0 0.5 0 1 2 0 0 -1 0
                     -0.5} {} 0} width 5 offset 0"
     misc_feature    2576..2595
                     /locus_tag="oligo 6137"
                     /label="oligo 6137"
                     /ApEinfo_label="oligo 6137"
                     /ApEinfo_fwdcolor="#fefb00"
                     /ApEinfo_revcolor="green"
                     /ApEinfo_graphicformat="arrow_data {{0 0.5 0 1 2 0 0 -1 0
                     -0.5} {} 0} width 5 offset 0"
     misc_feature    10559..10562
                     /locus_tag="Cas12a PAM in 5' Kunitz 9"
                     /label="Cas12a PAM in 5' Kunitz 9"
                     /ApEinfo_label="Cas12a PAM in 5' Kunitz 9"
                     /ApEinfo_fwdcolor="#ff2600"
                     /ApEinfo_revcolor="green"
                     /ApEinfo_graphicformat="arrow_data {{0 0.5 0 1 2 0 0 -1 0
                     -0.5} {} 0} width 5 offset 0"
     misc_feature    4577..4579
                     /locus_tag="PAM Cas9 #278"
                     /label="PAM Cas9 #278"
                     /ApEinfo_label="PAM Cas9 #278"
                     /ApEinfo_fwdcolor="#ff2600"
                     /ApEinfo_revcolor="green"
                     /ApEinfo_graphicformat="arrow_data {{0 0.5 0 1 2 0 0 -1 0
                     -0.5} {} 0} width 5 offset 0"
     misc_feature    2672..2691
                     /locus_tag="oligo 6138"
                     /label="oligo 6138"
                     /ApEinfo_label="oligo 6138"
                     /ApEinfo_fwdcolor="#fefb00"
                     /ApEinfo_revcolor="green"
                     /ApEinfo_graphicformat="arrow_data {{0 0.5 0 1 2 0 0 -1 0
                     -0.5} {} 0} width 5 offset 0"
     misc_feature    4663..4682
                     /locus_tag="oligo 6139"
                     /label="oligo 6139"
                     /ApEinfo_label="oligo 6139"
                     /ApEinfo_fwdcolor="#fefb00"
                     /ApEinfo_revcolor="green"
                     /ApEinfo_graphicformat="arrow_data {{0 0.5 0 1 2 0 0 -1 0
                     -0.5} {} 0} width 5 offset 0"
     misc_feature    10322..10344
                     /locus_tag="oligo 6140"
                     /label="oligo 6140"
                     /ApEinfo_label="oligo 6140"
                     /ApEinfo_fwdcolor="#fefb00"
                     /ApEinfo_revcolor="green"
                     /ApEinfo_graphicformat="arrow_data {{0 0.5 0 1 2 0 0 -1 0
                     -0.5} {} 0} width 5 offset 0"
     misc_feature    2825..2827
                     /locus_tag="PAM Cas9 #134"
                     /label="PAM Cas9 #134"
                     /ApEinfo_label="PAM Cas9 #134"
                     /ApEinfo_fwdcolor="#ff2600"
                     /ApEinfo_revcolor="green"
                     /ApEinfo_graphicformat="arrow_data {{0 0.5 0 1 2 0 0 -1 0
                     -0.5} {} 0} width 5 offset 0"
     misc_feature    3529..3548
                     /locus_tag="oligo 5955"
                     /label="oligo 5955"
                     /ApEinfo_label="oligo 5955"
                     /ApEinfo_fwdcolor="#fefb00"
                     /ApEinfo_revcolor="green"
                     /ApEinfo_graphicformat="arrow_data {{0 0.5 0 1 2 0 0 -1 0
                     -0.5} {} 0} width 5 offset 0"
     misc_feature    3671..3671
                     /locus_tag="Kunitz Domain 5"
                     /label="Kunitz Domain 5"
                     /ApEinfo_label="Kunitz Domain 5"
                     /ApEinfo_fwdcolor="cyan"
                     /ApEinfo_revcolor="green"
                     /ApEinfo_graphicformat="arrow_data {{0 1 2 0 0 -1} {} 0}
                     width 5 offset 0"
     misc_feature    3519..3670
                     /locus_tag="Kunitz Domain 5(1)"
                     /label="Kunitz Domain 5(1)"
                     /ApEinfo_label="Kunitz Domain 5"
                     /ApEinfo_fwdcolor="cyan"
                     /ApEinfo_revcolor="green"
                     /ApEinfo_graphicformat="arrow_data {{0 1 2 0 0 -1} {} 0}
                     width 5 offset 0"
     misc_feature    3453..3456
                     /locus_tag="cas-12a PAM(2)"
                     /label="cas-12a PAM(2)"
                     /ApEinfo_label="cas-12a PAM"
                     /ApEinfo_fwdcolor="#001fff"
                     /ApEinfo_revcolor="green"
                     /ApEinfo_graphicformat="arrow_data {{0 1 2 0 0 -1} {} 0}
                     width 5 offset 0"
     misc_feature    3315..3482
                     /locus_tag="Kuntiz Domain 4"
                     /label="Kuntiz Domain 4"
                     /ApEinfo_label="Kuntiz Domain 4"
                     /ApEinfo_fwdcolor="#ff0000"
                     /ApEinfo_revcolor="green"
                     /ApEinfo_graphicformat="arrow_data {{0 1 2 0 0 -1} {} 0}
                     width 5 offset 0"
     misc_feature    3519..3530
                     /locus_tag="Kunitz Domain 5 start"
                     /label="Kunitz Domain 5 start"
                     /ApEinfo_label="Kunitz Domain 5 start"
                     /ApEinfo_fwdcolor="cyan"
                     /ApEinfo_revcolor="green"
                     /ApEinfo_graphicformat="arrow_data {{0 1 2 0 0 -1} {} 0}
                     width 5 offset 0"
     misc_feature    8058..8254
                     /locus_tag="Kunitz 8"
                     /label="Kunitz 8"
                     /ApEinfo_label="Kunitz 8"
                     /ApEinfo_fwdcolor="cyan"
                     /ApEinfo_revcolor="green"
                     /ApEinfo_graphicformat="arrow_data {{0 0.5 0 1 2 0 0 -1 0
                     -0.5} {} 0} width 5 offset 0"
     misc_feature    3280..3283
                     /locus_tag="cas-12a PAM(3)"
                     /label="cas-12a PAM(3)"
                     /ApEinfo_label="cas-12a PAM"
                     /ApEinfo_fwdcolor="#000cff"
                     /ApEinfo_revcolor="green"
                     /ApEinfo_graphicformat="arrow_data {{0 1 2 0 0 -1} {} 0}
                     width 5 offset 0"
     misc_feature    7836..8002
                     /locus_tag="Kunitz 7"
                     /label="Kunitz 7"
                     /ApEinfo_label="Kunitz 7"
                     /ApEinfo_fwdcolor="cyan"
                     /ApEinfo_revcolor="green"
                     /ApEinfo_graphicformat="arrow_data {{0 0.5 0 1 2 0 0 -1 0
                     -0.5} {} 0} width 5 offset 0"
     misc_feature    3471..3482
                     /locus_tag="Kunitz Domain 4 End"
                     /label="Kunitz Domain 4 End"
                     /ApEinfo_label="Kunitz Domain 4 End"
                     /ApEinfo_fwdcolor="cyan"
                     /ApEinfo_revcolor="green"
                     /ApEinfo_graphicformat="arrow_data {{0 1 2 0 0 -1} {} 0}
                     width 5 offset 0"
     misc_feature    8003..8006
                     /locus_tag="Kunitz 8, start"
                     /label="Kunitz 8, start"
                     /ApEinfo_label="Kunitz 8, start"
                     /ApEinfo_fwdcolor="cyan"
                     /ApEinfo_revcolor="green"
                     /ApEinfo_graphicformat="arrow_data {{0 0.5 0 1 2 0 0 -1 0
                     -0.5} {} 0} width 5 offset 0"
     misc_feature    3301..3302
                     /locus_tag="Kunitz Domain 3"
                     /label="Kunitz Domain 3"
                     /ApEinfo_label="Kunitz Domain 3"
                     /ApEinfo_fwdcolor="cyan"
                     /ApEinfo_revcolor="green"
                     /ApEinfo_graphicformat="arrow_data {{0 1 2 0 0 -1} {} 0}
                     width 5 offset 0"
     misc_feature    3132..3300
                     /locus_tag="Kunitz Domain 3(1)"
                     /label="Kunitz Domain 3(1)"
                     /ApEinfo_label="Kunitz Domain 3"
                     /ApEinfo_fwdcolor="cyan"
                     /ApEinfo_revcolor="green"
                     /ApEinfo_graphicformat="arrow_data {{0 1 2 0 0 -1} {} 0}
                     width 5 offset 0"
     misc_feature    3315..3326
                     /locus_tag="Kunitz Domain 4 Start"
                     /label="Kunitz Domain 4 Start"
                     /ApEinfo_label="Kunitz Domain 4 Start"
                     /ApEinfo_fwdcolor="cyan"
                     /ApEinfo_revcolor="green"
                     /ApEinfo_graphicformat="arrow_data {{0 1 2 0 0 -1} {} 0}
                     width 5 offset 0"
     misc_feature    3288..3300
                     /locus_tag="Kunitz Domain 3 End"
                     /label="Kunitz Domain 3 End"
                     /ApEinfo_label="Kunitz Domain 3 End"
                     /ApEinfo_fwdcolor="cyan"
                     /ApEinfo_revcolor="green"
                     /ApEinfo_graphicformat="arrow_data {{0 1 2 0 0 -1} {} 0}
                     width 5 offset 0"
     misc_feature    3132..3147
                     /locus_tag="Kunitz Domain 3 Start"
                     /label="Kunitz Domain 3 Start"
                     /ApEinfo_label="Kunitz Domain 3 Start"
                     /ApEinfo_fwdcolor="cyan"
                     /ApEinfo_revcolor="green"
                     /ApEinfo_graphicformat="arrow_data {{0 1 2 0 0 -1} {} 0}
                     width 5 offset 0"
     misc_feature    3671..3671
                     /locus_tag="Kunitz Domain 5 End"
                     /label="Kunitz Domain 5 End"
                     /ApEinfo_label="Kunitz Domain 5 End"
                     /ApEinfo_fwdcolor="cyan"
                     /ApEinfo_revcolor="green"
                     /ApEinfo_graphicformat="arrow_data {{0 1 2 0 0 -1} {} 0}
                     width 5 offset 0"
     misc_feature    3660..3670
                     /locus_tag="Kunitz Domain 5 End(1)"
                     /label="Kunitz Domain 5 End(1)"
                     /ApEinfo_label="Kunitz Domain 5 End"
                     /ApEinfo_fwdcolor="cyan"
                     /ApEinfo_revcolor="green"
                     /ApEinfo_graphicformat="arrow_data {{0 1 2 0 0 -1} {} 0}
                     width 5 offset 0"
     misc_feature    509..532
                     /locus_tag="oligo 5680"
                     /label="oligo 5680"
                     /ApEinfo_label="oligo 5680"
                     /ApEinfo_fwdcolor="cyan"
                     /ApEinfo_revcolor="green"
                     /ApEinfo_graphicformat="arrow_data {{0 0.5 0 1 2 0 0 -1 0
                     -0.5} {} 0} width 5 offset 0"
     misc_feature    335..337
                     /locus_tag="PAM Cas9 crRNA #329"
                     /label="PAM Cas9 crRNA #329"
                     /ApEinfo_label="PAM Cas9 crRNA #329"
                     /ApEinfo_fwdcolor="#ff2600"
                     /ApEinfo_revcolor="green"
                     /ApEinfo_graphicformat="arrow_data {{0 0.5 0 1 2 0 0 -1 0
                     -0.5} {} 0} width 5 offset 0"
     misc_feature    269..289
                     /locus_tag="oligo 6552"
                     /label="oligo 6552"
                     /ApEinfo_label="oligo 6552"
                     /ApEinfo_fwdcolor="cyan"
                     /ApEinfo_revcolor="green"
                     /ApEinfo_graphicformat="arrow_data {{0 0.5 0 1 2 0 0 -1 0
                     -0.5} {} 0} width 5 offset 0"
     misc_feature    570..591
                     /locus_tag="oligo 6553"
                     /label="oligo 6553"
                     /ApEinfo_label="oligo 6553"
                     /ApEinfo_fwdcolor="cyan"
                     /ApEinfo_revcolor="green"
                     /ApEinfo_graphicformat="arrow_data {{0 0.5 0 1 2 0 0 -1 0
                     -0.5} {} 0} width 5 offset 0"
     misc_feature    4636..4638
                     /locus_tag="PAM Cas9 crRNA #357"
                     /label="PAM Cas9 crRNA #357"
                     /ApEinfo_label="PAM Cas9 crRNA #357"
                     /ApEinfo_fwdcolor="#ff2600"
                     /ApEinfo_revcolor="green"
                     /ApEinfo_graphicformat="arrow_data {{0 0.5 0 1 2 0 0 -1 0
                     -0.5} {} 0} width 5 offset 0"
     misc_feature    7795..7797
                     /locus_tag="PAM Cas9 crRNA #358"
                     /label="PAM Cas9 crRNA #358"
                     /ApEinfo_label="PAM Cas9 crRNA #358"
                     /ApEinfo_fwdcolor="#ff2600"
                     /ApEinfo_revcolor="green"
                     /ApEinfo_graphicformat="arrow_data {{0 0.5 0 1 2 0 0 -1 0
                     -0.5} {} 0} width 5 offset 0"
     misc_feature    4338..4383
                     /locus_tag="Kunitz Domain 6(4)"
                     /label="Kunitz Domain 6(4)"
                     /ApEinfo_label="Kunitz Domain 6"
                     /ApEinfo_fwdcolor="#ff0600"
                     /ApEinfo_revcolor="green"
                     /ApEinfo_graphicformat="arrow_data {{0 1 2 0 0 -1} {} 0}
                     width 5 offset 0"
     misc_feature    7835..7835
                     /locus_tag="Kunitz Domain 7 Start "
                     /label="Kunitz Domain 7 Start "
                     /ApEinfo_label="Kunitz Domain 7 Start "
                     /ApEinfo_fwdcolor="cyan"
                     /ApEinfo_revcolor="green"
                     /ApEinfo_graphicformat="arrow_data {{0 1 2 0 0 -1} {} 0}
                     width 5 offset 0"
     misc_feature    9581..9744
                     /locus_tag="Kunitz Domain 9"
                     /label="Kunitz Domain 9"
                     /ApEinfo_label="Kunitz Domain 9"
                     /ApEinfo_fwdcolor="#ff0006"
                     /ApEinfo_revcolor="green"
                     /ApEinfo_graphicformat="arrow_data {{0 1 2 0 0 -1} {} 0}
                     width 5 offset 0"
     misc_feature    10602..10695
                     /SerialCloner_Color="&hBD0008"
                     /SerialCloner_Show="True"
                     /SerialCloner_Protect="True"
                     /SerialCloner_Arrow="True"
                     /locus_tag="Exon Part 15(2)"
                     /label="Exon Part 15(2)"
                     /ApEinfo_label="Exon Part 15"
                     /ApEinfo_fwdcolor="#7eff74"
                     /ApEinfo_revcolor="#7eff74"
                     /ApEinfo_graphicformat="arrow_data {{0 1 2 0 0 -1} {} 0}
                     width 5 offset 0"
     misc_feature    10598..10601
                     /locus_tag="Kunitz Domain 10 pt 1(1)"
                     /label="Kunitz Domain 10 pt 1(1)"
                     /ApEinfo_label="Kunitz Domain 10 pt 1"
                     /ApEinfo_fwdcolor="cyan"
                     /ApEinfo_revcolor="green"
                     /ApEinfo_graphicformat="arrow_data {{0 1 2 0 0 -1} {} 0}
                     width 5 offset 0"
     misc_feature    10602..10695
                     /locus_tag="Kunitz Domain 10 pt 1(2)"
                     /label="Kunitz Domain 10 pt 1(2)"
                     /ApEinfo_label="Kunitz Domain 10 pt 1"
                     /ApEinfo_fwdcolor="cyan"
                     /ApEinfo_revcolor="green"
                     /ApEinfo_graphicformat="arrow_data {{0 1 2 0 0 -1} {} 0}
                     width 5 offset 0"
     misc_feature    9428..9448
                     /locus_tag="Candidate furin cleavage site. Cuts after the
                     arginine?"
                     /label="Candidate furin cleavage site. Cuts after the
                     arginine?"
                     /ApEinfo_label="Candidate furin cleavage site. Cuts after
                     the arginine?"
                     /ApEinfo_fwdcolor="#fefb00"
                     /ApEinfo_revcolor="green"
                     /ApEinfo_graphicformat="arrow_data {{0 0.5 0 1 2 0 0 -1 0
                     -0.5} {} 0} width 5 offset 0"
ORIGIN
        1 tagttatttt ggatccaatg tgcagtatcc tagaaaatat taattttagt tagttgaact
       61 ttaacttccg actttattca aaaatatgta ttttcaaaat tatcaagttc ttaaccgagc
      121 agttttccac ctttttctag taatcctcaa actgtccgtt ccatctcact ttcacatttt
      181 atttactcgg cctactttct ccacggacac cctcagatga cctcatgcat gtttcatttt
      241 tcttccctct tttcactttc tccttctttg gttttctgca ttgacatgga tataatgttt
      301 tttatctatg taatttgcta ttttcaggca caaacctaca catagaagca ATGCGCCTGT
      361 GCGTATTGCT CTTAGCTGCC CTTGTGGTGG CCACAGgtat attgagataa gcattggaaa
      421 ctagttatca atttttattt tacagAAGCC GTAGATCCGT GCAAACGACA ACCATTCCGC
      481 GGGCGGTGCC CATCACAAAA CGGCGAGACG CCGAAGAGGT CACAATTTGT GCTCAGATAC
      541 TACTTGAGGA ACGGAGAATG TGTTAGTTAC CCATATGgtg agttgcaatg ttttatttat
      601 tgaaagattg tttttaattc tgtgctttca gGACACTGCG CCACGGATCC GACGGAACCA
      661 AACCTCTACC GATACAAGGA GGAGTGTGAG GATGCTTGTA TCAGCAATGC ACCAGCCAAC
      721 CTTGGAGTAC CAAAAAGCAC CACCGAGGAT TATCAGAAGg ttagtgaaaa ctctaaacgt
      781 agccttaact gcacgacaaa attgattgca tgaacctcac ctaaatgttc agGAAATCTT
      841 GTCAAAAGAG GTCAAAAGAG TTGAGTTCTA TGTCACATCA ACTCTAAACT ATGGGGCACC
      901 AGTTGACACC ACCACTATCA GAAATGTTTA TCCACTTCCT GTCACCACCA CCGAAACCCA
      961 AGCACCACCA CACCATACTA CAAAACCCTA CCAATATCAT TACACATCCC CCACTACCAC
     1021 CACAACAAAA AGACCACCAA CCACCACGAC CACGGAGGAT CCTCAACCAT TCGAATTCCA
     1081 CGAGCTGCAA GAACAAGCTG AGAATCCGAT TCCATTGGAT CCAAAAAATT CACTACAAGA
     1141 AACGTCGGAG CAAGTCGACG AGCAACCTTT TAACTTCAAA GAACCTACTA ACTCTGCCAG
     1201 TGATGGCTCC CAACAATCGg taagcactaa cagcataaca ttttcctcac taaattatga
     1261 ccgcatctat ctaaactttc actatccagG TTGAGTCTAC CACTACCACA ACTGAATCCC
     1321 CAACCACTGA GGCTTCTACC ACAACCACTG AAGCTCCAAC CACCACTACT TCCGAGGAGG
     1381 TCACTACCAC TGAGATCACC ACTGAAGCTC CAACCACCAC CGAAGAGGTG ACTACCACTG
     1441 AGACCACTAT AGAAGCTCAA ACCACCACAA CGACCGAACG CATGTCTCCA TCAACCACCA
     1501 AAACCTCCAC CACCACCACT GCCAAACCAA CAACAACAAG ATCCACAACA ACTCAACGTC
     1561 CTCAGACCGT CGCAACTACT GAGGCTCCAA CCACCACTAC TGTTGAGGAT GTGACGACTC
     1621 GTGCACCACG AACCGAATGT GAACGTCGTC GTGCTTCTGC TTCATCTTCT TCCATTCGTG
     1681 GAGGATTTGT TCCAGCTTGC ACTGCTTCCG GAGATTTCGA GCGTGTTCAG TGCGAGACCA
     1741 ACGGGCGACA ATGCTTCTGC GTTAACACCC AAGGTATTGA GGTGCCAAAC AGCAGAACTC
     1801 GCGATGGAAC TAGACCTGAT TGTTACAgtg agtaaattta aacttttttc taggttttcc
     1861 aactgatcat ttccagGCAT TCAATCTTCC CGCACAGTCA ACACCAAGGA ATGCGTTGGG
     1921 GTCAGCCTTC CAGGGCCATG CCATGGGTCA TTCCAACGGT ACTTCTACAA CGAGGATTCT
     1981 CAGAAATGCG AGCAATTCAC GTATTCTGGA TGTGGAGGAA ATGGTAACAA TTATGAGAGC
     2041 AGAGAGGCTT GTGAGGACAG ATGTGCACCA CCACCAGTTG GATTGCCAAA GTGTGAAATT
     2101 gtaagatttc tttcaagact cttctaaact ttaaattttt cagGGAGAGC CACTTAAGAC
     2161 TAAGATCGGA GTTCCAGTGA ACTGTGCTAA GACCGACTGC CCATCCGGAT ATCGTTGCAG
     2221 TGTTGTCCAA CACTCGAGCG TCTGCTGTCC AGAGAACAAT AAGGTAGTTG GCCTCCAAAC
     2281 CAGCGGAGCC CGTGCCACCC GCTGCTCCCT TCCAAAGGAA CGTGGACCAT GCGACAAGTA
     2341 TGAACTTCGT TTCTACTTCA ACGCGGATCT CAACGAGTGC AAGTACTTCT TCTGGGGAGG
     2401 ATGTGAAGGA AATCAGAACA ATTTCGAGAG AGTCGAAGAC TGTGAGAGTG CATGCGGAGT
     2461 GCAAAAATCT GGAGTCACCA ACAGACCAAA TACCGAGATA AGAACCACCC AAGGAATCAG
     2521 AATTACTCCA AACGGCGGAA AGCTCAGCTG GGAAGAGACA GAAGAGGATG AGGAGCACGC
     2581 AGTGCCAACA ACTACCCCAT TGGCTCCATC AGCTCCAACT GTCAGAGTTT CAACGCAAAG
     2641 AGCTCCAGTT CCAACAACGC CACGACCAAC TGCTCCAGCT GTTCAAACCA CAACTACCAG
     2701 AGCTTCTAGA CTCGAAACTA CTAGAGTTCC AGTCAAAACT GTAGAAGATG AGGAAGAGGA
     2761 GGAAGAAGAG GTTGTCGAAG AGGAACAAGA GGATGGAAAG GAAGAGCCAC CACTCCATGT
     2821 CCAGCCACCA GTTTCTCAAC AGAACACCGT ACTTCTTGGA GGTATCGAAG ATACGACGAC
     2881 TGACTCGGgt ttgcttttct aacgcttttt aatcaaatgt gtcttataag tttctatttt
     2941 tgagttgcaa acgcaggtgt cttatgttct ttattttttg aaattcagtt ttaccgaaat
     3001 gtttaagttg actgttccaa atttaatgtg ttataacttt cttttaattt taacttttct
     3061 atttaaaact aattctaatt ttttttgtct tattaactaa accaaatatt gttttccttt
     3121 cagTTAACCG ATGCCTTCAC CCACGTGACT CTGGAAACTG TCGAGGACAA TTTGTGCGTT
     3181 GGTTTTTCGA TGATGAGAAG AAGAACTGCG ACGTGTTCAC TTACACCGGA TGCCAAGGAA
     3241 ACGGAAACAA CTTCGCTAGC AAAGAAGAGT GCATGGCTAT TTGCCATAAG CCAGAGCCAA
     3301 CACCATCAGC TACTCCAGAT TTCTCTCAAG TATGCTCCAA TGATGTCGAC GCTGGAGAGT
     3361 GTAATGGAGT CTTTGAACGA TTCGCATTTG ATGCCGAAGC TCAAGATTGC CGCGCCTTCA
     3421 CTTATGGAGG ATGCGGAGGA AATGGAAACA ACTTTGCTAC TATGCAAGAA TGCCGTTCGA
     3481 GATGTGTCAT GGCAATGAAG AAGTCCCCAG TTGCAACATG TGAAGCTGAC ATTGAGGTTG
     3541 GAGAGTGCGC CGGAGTCTTC TCGAGATTTG CATTCGACAA ATCAATCAAT GCCTGTAGAA
     3601 GCTTCACCTA TGGTGGATGT GGAGGAAATG CTAACAACTT CGCTACACTT CAAGAGTGTA
     3661 CAAACAAGTG CGTCAATAGA GGTGTATGCC CTGAGCCACC AGCGTGTGAC ACAAACAGAT
     3721 GTCAACTCGT TAATGATCGT TCCGGATGTC CATTCTGCTC ATGCCCACCA GTCAAACAGG
     3781 CATCTCCACC AGGATCAATT ACCTCTATTC CAAAAGAGTC TCTTCCAAAC TGCCCACCAC
     3841 TGGATAGATC TGCTTGCCGC GACCCATGCA TGATGTTCCA TAACCGTCAA GGATGCGAAG
     3901 AGTGTATCTG CCCACAAACC GCCCCAACCC CACCACATGT TCCAACTGGA AGGCCAACCA
     3961 CTGTTGGACA AGCTCAGCCA CCAGCATCTA GCTCCAGAAG AGTCACTGAG GTCGGACCAC
     4021 CAGCTCCAAG AACTACCGAG GCTGCCCCAC CAGCTCCATC TTCCCAGCCA CCAAGACAAT
     4081 gtaagtcata aaaatatatt cattcgaaaa atcttaaacg tcaaaacttg cagTCGCTGT
     4141 TAACACACTT CAACATCAAC AAACTAAGCC AGACCAACTT CCAAATCTTC CACGTAACTT
     4201 AGCTGCTCAA ATCGAAGAGA AGTGTCTTCA GCCAGTCGAG CCAGGACCGT GCAAAAACTT
     4261 TGCCGATCGT TGGTACTTCA ATGTCGACGA TGGAACCTGC CACCCATTCA AGTACGGAGG
     4321 ATGCGCTGGA AACAGAAATC ACTTCTTCAC ACAGAAGGAG TGCGAAGTTC ATTGCGCCAG
     4381 ATTCTTGAgt aagttgcctt tctgacagaa aacgacacta gacacattgt tcagcttgat
     4441 tattgggtga aattaattta actataaatt tccaatatac ctaacaatcg agctgaactg
     4501 tgttaaaacc tcaccatttt tggaatgtaa ttttgcacct ctccattcac cttgttatgc
     4561 tattgcacgc ttcagGCGGT TCACCAACGT CTTCTACTTC TGCACTACCA AAGCATGCTA
     4621 AATTCTCACC CACCACCTCC GAAACGGAAT CTTCCACATC AGCGGAAGAC GTGGAGTCAA
     4681 GTAGCAAGAA TGAAGAACTC GAAGCGTTCC CAGCTCCAAA GCTTCATCGT CAATTTGCCT
     4741 CCCCGATTTT CAAGCCAGTC GGCCCTGGAC CTCAAGCCTA TGATTCCGAG AAAATTGATA
     4801 ACTACTCCCC ACCAACTCCA AATGTTAACT TGGTCGGTCT GAGCCCACCG GTTCATCCAA
     4861 CTTACTTCAC ATACAACGGG CAAGATCAGG GACAGAGAAG AGCCTTTTCT GCCGGACAAC
     4921 AACAAGGTGC TGAAAATCGA ATTGAAGTTG GTCAGCAGTT GGAAGCTTTT GGATCACAAA
     4981 GACCGCAGCT ACCGACGCAC CTTCAAGGTA ACAACTTTGT TCAAGGAAGA GGACGATTTG
     5041 ATGGCCGGCA GAGATTTGAA GTTCCACAAG GATCCACGTC TCCATCTCAA CCTTTAGAGG
     5101 AAATTCCTGT GACTCAAAGC CGTGAAAGAT TTGACAACCG ACAACGCGCA GAAGCCCCAC
     5161 AAGGATCTCA ACGCCAAGAG CATCAAACAT CCACCGCCCC ATCTGAGCCA TTAGAGCATA
     5221 TTCCAGTGGT ACAGAGCCGC GGAAGATTCG ACAGTCGCCA ACGTGTCGAG GTTCCACAAG
     5281 AATCCATCCG TCCTGCCGAA GCTACAACAA TTCCCCGTCA TCTTGGCGAT GTAACAACGT
     5341 CGACTTCTTC ATCAAGCCGA TCATCTCAAG TGTCTCGTGC TTCTGAACCA GAAATCGTTC
     5401 GACCAAGAGC TCCAGAGCCA CCACAATCTA GATTCCATCC AAAAACGGTG ACTCGGACGG
     5461 AAGAGGTCCC AACGCCAAGA GGTGCTGAAA CATTTGGAAG ATCCACCCAG CAGGTTACCG
     5521 TACAACCAAG AGTCGCTGGT GTCACGTCGT CAACTAGAGA TCAAGAAGCT ACAAGAAGAT
     5581 CTCAAGGTCC AGCAGAATCA GTTCGTGTTC CATCTAGAGC ACCTGAAACT AGTATTATCG
     5641 GACATCAAGT GTCATCCTTC CAGTCTCCAT CTACACCTAC ACAAGAAACA TCTAAATTCC
     5701 CTCATAGATT TGTAACACCT TCTACTGGAT CACAAACCAA GACACCGTGG TATCAAACCA
     5761 CTTCAGCTCC ATGGTGGCTG CAAAGTCCAG CCACTTCAAA GAAGAAACCA GAGTTGAAAA
     5821 TTGAGAAGCT AGAAAAGTCG AACCAACAAC AATTACCAGC TCGTTTCAAT TTTGATCCGA
     5881 CCCGTTATAC ATTCTACAAT GGCGATTACT TTGGTCCAAC CATCCCCGGC ATCAGAATCA
     5941 ATAAAACCCA AGAAGGAGGA CTTTTTGTTC AAGGAGGATC AGTATCGGAA GGAGATAATT
     6001 TGGAGGCTCA AGAGGCATTT GAGCAATTTA AGCAACTGAG CAAAGGTTTC CAGCAGCAGG
     6061 CAAATGAGTT TTTAAGGCAG GAGAAGAAAG CTGGTAGAAC ACCTCAACAT GGATCTTTTA
     6121 TTATTGGATC TGTGAAGGTT GGAGATAATG AAGgtatgac gcactactta ctaactctca
     6181 actttcaaaa ctcacacaaa catttaagtc acatttaatt ttcattttgc atgaatcatc
     6241 ctaataagtt ccttttgttc tagGCATCCA CGACGACGAA GATGAATCTC TTGAAGAGCA
     6301 AGAGCACCCA CGTAGCAGAG CCCACGGTGT CCCAATTCAT CCAACTGTGC CACTTGTAGT
     6361 ACCCACCTAT TCATCCCCAC TCCCAGCTGT CCGTGGACCA AACGGTAAGA TTGAAGGTCT
     6421 CGAGACGATC GCAGCACACC AGGAGGCTCA TCCACCAGCA CCGAGTACTT TGATTGTGCC
     6481 ACGTAGGATT CAAGGATTCC AAGTCACCAG GCCAACCACC ACCACCACCC AGACCCCGCG
     6541 CACTACTACA AAAGTTACGA GCACCACCAC CGCCACCACC AATACTCCTA GTACCTCTGA
     6601 ATCTGAGGAG TTGGAGGATG AATCCTCTGC TCCACAGCAA CCACTTCCGG TAATCAAAGA
     6661 AGTTCAAGAA GAGCAAGATG TGAAGAACTT CCAAGTTGTG GATCTCGAGA AAATTGTCGC
     6721 ACCAAAAGCC AAGGTTGTCA GTGAGGAGTT TGATAGAGAT ATGATGTTAG GAAGCGGAGA
     6781 AGGATCGGGA ATTTCTTCAG AGTTTGAAAT GACATCTGAG GAGGAGCAAG AAGTTTCAGA
     6841 GCGCCCAGTT GAAATTCCAG AAGTACCAAA GGTGTCGAAT GTGACCCCAG AACTTCCTGA
     6901 AACTACAGAG ACTCCGGAAG AGCCACCTGT GTCAACCAGT TCACCGAAGG CATCAGAACT
     6961 ACCAGAAACT CGAGAGCAAG CCCCAGTAGA TTCAAGCTCT GAAGAAGCTT CCACGGAAGC
     7021 ACCAGAAGTT TCGAGAGCTC TACCAACCAC TTCGAAAGCT ACACAAGCCT CCAAAGTCCC
     7081 AGAAGTTCCC GAAGAAAGAA GAAGAGTTGC CCAGAAATCT GAAGAGGTTT CAACATCATC
     7141 TCAAGCATCC CCAAGCACCC AACGACTTTC TGTCATTTCA TCGGAGGATG CTTCCTCTGA
     7201 ATTTGAAATG GAATCTGCTG AAGAAGTCAG CACCACCGCC CCACTGAAAA AGATTCAGAT
     7261 TAGACCACGA GGTTCCACAA CTACCTTGCC TGCTCAGGAG ACACAACCTG TCACCACCAC
     7321 CACCCAATCC TCCACAGTCC CATACACTTC CCCAACCACC ACTTCTCAAG GCACTCCTAT
     7381 CCCTGTTCAT CACCCAGTTA TCACCCCATC ATCAGGCACC ACCCAAAGAC ACCAGGCGGC
     7441 ATCAGCCGAA ATGATCACAT CATCCGAGAG TGGTGAAGTC GTCAGTGACT TTGCTTTCAA
     7501 CTCGGACGAA GAGCATGACG AGAACACGGA AATTGTTGAA ACTACAGAAC CAGTGAGAGC
     7561 CGCCGGATCA AAGACCTTGG AAGCTGTAAA AGCTGTCGAA ACTGTCAAGC AGCATAAGGA
     7621 ACAAGAGCCA AACGGAATCA GCAGAACTAT GGAAAATGTA AATCTCGATT TGACCGgtta
     7681 gtagaatctt agaagtaaca tttcaacggt ttttttttca gAATCCGCAC CAACTGGGCT
     7741 CCCAGTCTCC ATTGTCACCG CAGCTCCAAC TGTTCAAGCT AGCGTCGTTC CACTCGGAAC
     7801 CACACCTCAA CCACACTTTG AGCCAAAGTT TGACGGAAGA GTCGTGTGTG CTATGCCGCC
     7861 AGACGCTGGA GTCTGCACCA ACTACACTCC AAGATGGTTC TTCAACAGCC AGACCGGACA
     7921 ATGTGAGCAG TTTGCTTATG GATCATGCGG AGGAAATGAG AATAACTTCT TCGATAGAAA
     7981 TACTTGCGAG AGAAAGTGTA TGCCACgtaa gtaaacttta taagcttctt ctattcaata
     8041 aattccaata tttgtagATC ACGTGATCCT CGCCCAGGTC CCAGACCGTT GCTCATTCGA
     8101 CAAGGACTCT GGAAGCGGAA AGGGATACAA CGTCAAGTGG TACTTCAACA TGAAGAATCT
     8161 CAGATGCGAG CAATTTGTGT TCGAGGGACT CGGAGGAAAC ACCAATCAGT TTGAGACTCT
     8221 ATCAGAGTGT GAGAGAATTT GCACACCATC CGGACCAAAG ACCCCAACTC TCCCACCAAC
     8281 TCCAACTCCA GCCACGGTCG CAGTACCGGT CCCAGCCCAA ACTCCAAAGG TCCCACAACT
     8341 CCCAATTGGA GCCCCAGGAA GTCAAGTGCC TCTCCCAACC CCAACCACAG TGATCGAGAA
     8401 AACTACCCCA ACTGTTGTTG ATTCTCAAGA AGAGGAGTAC GATGATGAGG AAGAGGATCC
     8461 AATCATTCTT CCAGAGACCA ACGAAATGCC ACCGATGCCA GGATTGGCTC CAGCCAACAC
     8521 TTTCGGAACC AGCCAGTTTG GTGTCAACGG ATTAATCGAT GATAATGTCG AATTGAGACT
     8581 CCCAGAAGTT GCTACTACTT CTAGAATTGC TATCCCACAA GTCCCAACTA CAGTTGCACC
     8641 AGTTGCTCCA GTTGCTCCAG TTGCACAACC TGTGCAGCCA ATTCAGCCAG TTCAACCAGT
     8701 TCAATCAGTT CAGTCACTTC CACAGCCAGC AGAAATCCCA CGTGTCGTTG TCCCTCAGTC
     8761 CCCAGGAACT CCACAACCAG TAGTTCCACA AGTTTCGATC GTCACTCCTC AGGCTCCACA
     8821 ACCAACAGCA GCTGCTACTT CTGCATCAAC TGGACCAATT GCTCCAGAAC CAACGACTGC
     8881 TGCCCCGACA ACTACTGAAA CCACCCCACT TCCACCATCA TTGGCTCCTC ATCCACCAGC
     8941 TGCTCACGCC GCCAAGACTG TAATCCCAAC ATACAAGGCA GAGCCAGTAC TTGGTCGTGA
     9001 ACAAATTCCA ACTGCTAACG ACGGTCAACC AATTGTTGGA GCTTCTCCAA AGGAGACCGT
     9061 CAATTATCAA ACTGGAGCCA AGGCTTCCGG AATTAGAAGC TTTGATGGAT CCCAAGACCA
     9121 AAAGATTTCC GTAGACATCT TCAACAAGGG AGCCGACGGA CCAACTAAAT CTATTAATGG
     9181 AATGCCAGCT TGTGCTAATG GGCGTACTGA AGTCAGATAT TCTGATGGAC GTCCAGTGAT
     9241 GTGCCTTCCA GGAAAGAACC AATGCCCAGA CGGATCATCT TGCTACTTCA ACGGAATCGA
     9301 CTTCTTCTGC TGCCCAGAAG AAGAAGATCC ATATGACAAA CACGCCTTCG GAGGATATGG
     9361 TGGTGATGAA ACCAAGAATG GATACAAAGT TTTCGGAGCT CTCAATATTA GACGACTAAT
     9421 GGACGAGGTG CCACTAAGAC AGAAGCGTCA AACTTTTGGA AACAGCAACA GTTTCAACAT
     9481 CGACTCAGTA GTCGCTCCAC TCAGATTCGA CGCCGAGAAG CCACGCCAAG TTTCTCGTGC
     9541 ACTTCGCATG AAATCATCCG CGGCAGTTCC ACGTCATGGA GCCAACCCAC TTTGCATTCA
     9601 GCCAGTCGTT AAGGGATCTT GCCAGGAGGC TCATCTCAGA TACTACTACG ATAGAGTCAC
     9661 CGATTCGTGC AGATTGTTCG AATACTCTGG ATGTGATGGA AATGCCAACA ATTTTGGATC
     9721 TTTGGAAGAT TGTCAACGTC TTTGTGTTCT TAATATCCAG Agttagttgt tagttcaagt
     9781 tccttattct aatcaattaa ttttcagGCA TCAAGAACGG TAAGGTCGCC ACCACCACCG
     9841 CCGCGCCACA GATCACTCCA GAAGAGGAGG AGAAACTTGC GCCAGGACAA TGCCCAGGAG
     9901 GGCGTGCACC ACTTGGAGGA TCTTCTCCAG TTCTCTGTGG AAACTCCGCC GAGTCCATCG
     9961 GATGCCCAAC TAGCTACTAC TGTCGTAGAG GACCACCAGA TGTCTGTTGT CCAGGAGTTG
    10021 ATCCAAAATT GAgtaagttc atacttttgg cttaccttta aaacgtatct cttctttcag
    10081 TGCAACCAGA AGAGATTGTC AAGGATGTGT CTCGTGGAGT TGTCAAAAAC GAATCTCACA
    10141 TGCCACGTGG CTTCAATCGC CAAATCTTCC TGTCAACTCC AAAGTACATG TGCCCAGACG
    10201 CCGCCGATCC ATTGATGTTG GAGAACGGAG AACCAATGCT TTGTGGATCA GGATTCGATG
    10261 GAGTCAAGAT GTGCCCCAAG GGATACTATT GCGCAATTGA TTCTGCAAGA AATTCTAGAT
    10321 TGTGTTGCCC ACTGTATGGA GATGCTCAAA GAATCGCCTC TGAGGAGATC TTTGCACCAC
    10381 GACTAGCCTC CAACACAGAA ACAACCACAG AGGCTAAGGT TGAGAACATT GACGTTGAAG
    10441 AATCAGAAGA TGATGAGGAG GAGGATGGAG AAGACTTTGT GGCTCACCTT CAAATGAAGC
    10501 CAAACAAGCC TGTAAATCAG GTTGAGGAGC TTGCCAAGAG TTCTCCAATC GCAGCAGATT
    10561 TGAGTGCAGA GGGAGGAGTG TCCATTGATT TGGGTGCTGA TGAGAAGAAG GAAGTTGAAG
    10621 AGGAGGATGT GACGACGACC ACTGAAAAAA TGATGGTTCA GGACAAGAGT GTTTGTCAGA
    10681 TTAAGCCATC GGAAGgtgag tgtgaatgag aattaaaact gttcaatgaa aacacacaaa
    10741 gttagattta tatattgaac ttactatttg aatttaacaa gcgagacaaa gaactcgaga
    10801 aatgaataaa aattcaaaaa cggggttaca ttgacctctt gcaaacgtaa aatcaagaaa
    10861 aaaaaagacg tattttcgga atattgtcga aatttgtttt accaacgtca aaacttcttg
    10921 gttgccggtt gccgaaaaat tgccaaagtt tcagaaaccg gaagttgccg gttgttctga
    10981 gcgttccgaa atttttgttg gttcggcaac tgcaacactt gcaggttacc aaaaatctcg
    11041 gttgcctcag agccctgcgg gctactttga atttcaactt agagatgaac ttcgagcatc
    11101 tcaaaaatgt atatttcagG ACGCGTCTGT AACGATTCCG AAACACCAAC ACGCACGAAC
    11161 CTTCAATACT TCTACTCCCC ACGTGACAAC CGTTGTAAGC TCTTCTTCTT CCGTGGATGT
    11221 GGAGGCAATT TGAATCGATT CGAACGAAAG TCCGACTGTG AAGCTCTGTG CCTGTAAttg
    11281 ttttttcttt tttttttcgt ttttcttatt gacgtccttc ttctaagatt ttctcattct
    11341 tcccacaccg aaatctcagt ttttcctctt tttttaattt tgcagaactc ttttttttga
    11401 gttttccttg actgattgat atttcttcca aagttgccaa gccttaattt ttacgttgta
    11461 cgtttttttt cacaaatcca caaaattcta tatttatttt ctctgtaact ttgctcctgg
    11521 gctcagccat ccctaataat atgtatgacc caaaaataat aaattaataa taacttattt
    11581 gtattattag atttagaaat ataaattacg ttgcattgaa agttaaaaaa atgaataaat
    11641 ttatttattt taa    
//
