# Supplementary material for: The NHR-23-regulated putative protease inhibitor mlt-11 gene is necessary for C. elegans cuticle structure and function
Source: bioRxiv preprint, doi:10.1101/2024.05.12.593762, version 2 (2024-10-17)
Supplement: File S2 [file 593762_file03.zip › File S2/mlt-11 peak 4 deletion.ape]

LOCUS       mlt_11_peak_4_de        5512 bp    DNA        linear       24-MAY-2023
DEFINITION  .
ACCESSION   
VERSION     
SOURCE      .
  ORGANISM  .
COMMENT     
COMMENT     
COMMENT     ApEinfo:methylated:1
FEATURES             Location/Qualifiers
     misc_feature    5211..5231
                     /locus_tag="oligo 5679"
                     /label="oligo 5679"
                     /ApEinfo_label="oligo 5679"
                     /ApEinfo_fwdcolor="cyan"
                     /ApEinfo_revcolor="green"
                     /ApEinfo_graphicformat="arrow_data {{0 0.5 0 1 2 0 0 -1 0
                     -0.5} {} 0} width 5 offset 0"
     misc_feature    1..66
                     /locus_tag="mlt-11 Promoter Region Frand et al"
                     /label="mlt-11 Promoter Region Frand et al"
                     /ApEinfo_label="mlt-11 Promoter Region Frand et al"
                     /ApEinfo_fwdcolor="#ff0019"
                     /ApEinfo_revcolor="green"
                     /ApEinfo_graphicformat="arrow_data {{0 1 2 0 0 -1} {} 0}
                     width 5 offset 0"
     misc_feature    560..565
                     /locus_tag="RORE"
                     /label="RORE"
                     /ApEinfo_label="RORE"
                     /ApEinfo_fwdcolor="#fb0106"
                     /ApEinfo_revcolor="#fb0106"
                     /ApEinfo_graphicformat="arrow_data {{0 1 2 0 0 -1} {} 0}
                     width 5 offset 0"
     misc_feature    5252..5264
                     /locus_tag="Signal Sequence"
                     /label="Signal Sequence"
                     /ApEinfo_label="Signal Sequence"
                     /ApEinfo_fwdcolor="cyan"
                     /ApEinfo_revcolor="green"
                     /ApEinfo_graphicformat="arrow_data {{0 1 2 0 0 -1} {} 0}
                     width 5 offset 0"
     misc_feature    4118..4200
                     /locus_tag="Enhancer from Ahringer dataset"
                     /label="Enhancer from Ahringer dataset"
                     /ApEinfo_label="Enhancer from Ahringer dataset"
                     /ApEinfo_fwdcolor="#fefe0a"
                     /ApEinfo_revcolor="green"
                     /ApEinfo_graphicformat="arrow_data {{0 1 2 0 0 -1} {} 0}
                     width 5 offset 0"
     misc_feature    4201..4267
                     /locus_tag="Enhancer from Ahringer dataset(1)"
                     /label="Enhancer from Ahringer dataset(1)"
                     /ApEinfo_label="Enhancer from Ahringer dataset"
                     /ApEinfo_fwdcolor="#fefe0a"
                     /ApEinfo_revcolor="green"
                     /ApEinfo_graphicformat="arrow_data {{0 1 2 0 0 -1} {} 0}
                     width 5 offset 0"
     misc_feature    4477..4479
                     /locus_tag="PAM Cas9 crRNA #412"
                     /label="PAM Cas9 crRNA #412"
                     /ApEinfo_label="PAM Cas9 crRNA #412"
                     /ApEinfo_fwdcolor="#ff2600"
                     /ApEinfo_revcolor="green"
                     /ApEinfo_graphicformat="arrow_data {{0 0.5 0 1 2 0 0 -1 0
                     -0.5} {} 0} width 5 offset 0"
     misc_feature    4838..4857
                     /locus_tag="Oligo 7173"
                     /label="Oligo 7173"
                     /ApEinfo_label="Oligo 7173"
                     /ApEinfo_fwdcolor="#fefb00"
                     /ApEinfo_revcolor="green"
                     /ApEinfo_graphicformat="arrow_data {{0 0.5 0 1 2 0 0 -1 0
                     -0.5} {} 0} width 5 offset 0"
     misc_feature    5314..5327
                     /locus_tag="Signal Sequence(1)"
                     /label="Signal Sequence(1)"
                     /ApEinfo_label="Signal Sequence"
                     /ApEinfo_fwdcolor="cyan"
                     /ApEinfo_revcolor="green"
                     /ApEinfo_graphicformat="arrow_data {{0 1 2 0 0 -1} {} 0}
                     width 5 offset 0"
     misc_feature    5352..5354
                     /locus_tag="3' PAM Cas9 crRNA #25"
                     /label="3' PAM Cas9 crRNA #25"
                     /ApEinfo_label="3' PAM Cas9 crRNA #25"
                     /ApEinfo_fwdcolor="#ff2600"
                     /ApEinfo_revcolor="green"
                     /ApEinfo_graphicformat="arrow_data {{0 0.5 0 1 2 0 0 -1 0
                     -0.5} {} 0} width 5 offset 0"
     misc_feature    complement(4336..4341)
                     /locus_tag="RORE(1)"
                     /label="RORE(1)"
                     /ApEinfo_label="RORE"
                     /ApEinfo_fwdcolor="#fb0106"
                     /ApEinfo_revcolor="#fb0106"
                     /ApEinfo_graphicformat="arrow_data {{0 1 2 0 0 -1} {} 0}
                     width 5 offset 0"
     misc_feature    4201..4220
                     /locus_tag="Oligo 7172"
                     /label="Oligo 7172"
                     /ApEinfo_label="Oligo 7172"
                     /ApEinfo_fwdcolor="cyan"
                     /ApEinfo_revcolor="green"
                     /ApEinfo_graphicformat="arrow_data {{0 0.5 0 1 2 0 0 -1 0
                     -0.5} {} 0} width 5 offset 0"
     misc_feature    5224..5226
                     /locus_tag="PAM Cas9 crRNA #168"
                     /label="PAM Cas9 crRNA #168"
                     /ApEinfo_label="PAM Cas9 crRNA #168"
                     /ApEinfo_fwdcolor="#ff2600"
                     /ApEinfo_revcolor="green"
                     /ApEinfo_graphicformat="arrow_data {{0 0.5 0 1 2 0 0 -1 0
                     -0.5} {} 0} width 5 offset 0"
     misc_feature    5377..5400
                     /locus_tag="oligo 5680"
                     /label="oligo 5680"
                     /ApEinfo_label="oligo 5680"
                     /ApEinfo_fwdcolor="cyan"
                     /ApEinfo_revcolor="green"
                     /ApEinfo_graphicformat="arrow_data {{0 0.5 0 1 2 0 0 -1 0
                     -0.5} {} 0} width 5 offset 0"
     misc_feature    complement(885..890)
                     /locus_tag="RORE(2)"
                     /label="RORE(2)"
                     /ApEinfo_label="RORE"
                     /ApEinfo_fwdcolor="#fb0106"
                     /ApEinfo_revcolor="#fb0106"
                     /ApEinfo_graphicformat="arrow_data {{0 1 2 0 0 -1} {} 0}
                     width 5 offset 0"
     misc_feature    5203..5205
                     /locus_tag="PAM Cas9 crRNA #329"
                     /label="PAM Cas9 crRNA #329"
                     /ApEinfo_label="PAM Cas9 crRNA #329"
                     /ApEinfo_fwdcolor="#ff2600"
                     /ApEinfo_revcolor="green"
                     /ApEinfo_graphicformat="arrow_data {{0 0.5 0 1 2 0 0 -1 0
                     -0.5} {} 0} width 5 offset 0"
     misc_feature    1491..1640
                     /locus_tag="Enhancer from Ahringer dataset(2)"
                     /label="Enhancer from Ahringer dataset(2)"
                     /ApEinfo_label="Enhancer from Ahringer dataset"
                     /ApEinfo_fwdcolor="#fefe0a"
                     /ApEinfo_revcolor="green"
                     /ApEinfo_graphicformat="arrow_data {{0 1 2 0 0 -1} {} 0}
                     width 5 offset 0"
     misc_feature    5137..5157
                     /locus_tag="oligo 6552"
                     /label="oligo 6552"
                     /ApEinfo_label="oligo 6552"
                     /ApEinfo_fwdcolor="cyan"
                     /ApEinfo_revcolor="green"
                     /ApEinfo_graphicformat="arrow_data {{0 0.5 0 1 2 0 0 -1 0
                     -0.5} {} 0} width 5 offset 0"
     misc_feature    5438..5459
                     /locus_tag="oligo 6553"
                     /label="oligo 6553"
                     /ApEinfo_label="oligo 6553"
                     /ApEinfo_fwdcolor="cyan"
                     /ApEinfo_revcolor="green"
                     /ApEinfo_graphicformat="arrow_data {{0 0.5 0 1 2 0 0 -1 0
                     -0.5} {} 0} width 5 offset 0"
     misc_feature    complement(706..711)
                     /locus_tag="RORE(3)"
                     /label="RORE(3)"
                     /ApEinfo_label="RORE"
                     /ApEinfo_fwdcolor="#fb0106"
                     /ApEinfo_revcolor="#fb0106"
                     /ApEinfo_graphicformat="arrow_data {{0 1 2 0 0 -1} {} 0}
                     width 5 offset 0"
     misc_feature    3475..3854
                     /locus_tag="NHR-23 peak #2"
                     /label="NHR-23 peak #2"
                     /ApEinfo_label="NHR-23 peak #2"
                     /ApEinfo_fwdcolor="cyan"
                     /ApEinfo_revcolor="green"
                     /ApEinfo_graphicformat="arrow_data {{0 1 2 0 0 -1} {} 0}
                     width 5 offset 0"
     misc_feature    3442..3444
                     /locus_tag="#361 crRNA cas9"
                     /label="#361 crRNA cas9"
                     /ApEinfo_label="#361 crRNA cas9"
                     /ApEinfo_fwdcolor="#fb0106"
                     /ApEinfo_revcolor="green"
                     /ApEinfo_graphicformat="arrow_data {{0 1 2 0 0 -1} {} 0}
                     width 5 offset 0"
     misc_feature    3168..3189
                     /locus_tag="Oligo 6876"
                     /label="Oligo 6876"
                     /ApEinfo_label="Oligo 6876"
                     /ApEinfo_fwdcolor="cyan"
                     /ApEinfo_revcolor="green"
                     /ApEinfo_graphicformat="arrow_data {{0 1 2 0 0 -1} {} 0}
                     width 5 offset 0"
     misc_feature    3666..3685
                     /locus_tag="Oligo 6878"
                     /label="Oligo 6878"
                     /ApEinfo_label="Oligo 6878"
                     /ApEinfo_fwdcolor="#21fe06"
                     /ApEinfo_revcolor="green"
                     /ApEinfo_graphicformat="arrow_data {{0 1 2 0 0 -1} {} 0}
                     width 5 offset 0"
     misc_feature    2344..2363
                     /locus_tag="Oligo 6879"
                     /label="Oligo 6879"
                     /ApEinfo_label="Oligo 6879"
                     /ApEinfo_fwdcolor="cyan"
                     /ApEinfo_revcolor="green"
                     /ApEinfo_graphicformat="arrow_data {{0 1 2 0 0 -1} {} 0}
                     width 5 offset 0"
     misc_feature    3515..3664
                     /locus_tag="Enahncer from Ahringer dataset"
                     /label="Enahncer from Ahringer dataset"
                     /ApEinfo_label="Enahncer from Ahringer dataset"
                     /ApEinfo_fwdcolor="#fefe0a"
                     /ApEinfo_revcolor="green"
                     /ApEinfo_graphicformat="arrow_data {{0 1 2 0 0 -1} {} 0}
                     width 5 offset 0"
     misc_feature    3934..3936
                     /locus_tag="#362 crRNA cas9"
                     /label="#362 crRNA cas9"
                     /ApEinfo_label="#362 crRNA cas9"
                     /ApEinfo_fwdcolor="#fb0106"
                     /ApEinfo_revcolor="green"
                     /ApEinfo_graphicformat="arrow_data {{0 1 2 0 0 -1} {} 0}
                     width 5 offset 0"
     misc_feature    3944..3962
                     /locus_tag="Oligo 6878(1)"
                     /label="Oligo 6878(1)"
                     /ApEinfo_label="Oligo 6878"
                     /ApEinfo_fwdcolor="cyan"
                     /ApEinfo_revcolor="green"
                     /ApEinfo_graphicformat="arrow_data {{0 1 2 0 0 -1} {} 0}
                     width 5 offset 0"
     misc_feature    3102..3121
                     /locus_tag="Oligo 6880"
                     /label="Oligo 6880"
                     /ApEinfo_label="Oligo 6880"
                     /ApEinfo_fwdcolor="cyan"
                     /ApEinfo_revcolor="green"
                     /ApEinfo_graphicformat="arrow_data {{0 1 2 0 0 -1} {} 0}
                     width 5 offset 0"
     misc_feature    2439..2983
                     /locus_tag="nhr-23 peak #3"
                     /label="nhr-23 peak #3"
                     /ApEinfo_label="nhr-23 peak #3"
                     /ApEinfo_fwdcolor="cyan"
                     /ApEinfo_revcolor="green"
                     /ApEinfo_graphicformat="arrow_data {{0 1 2 0 0 -1} {} 0}
                     width 5 offset 0"
     misc_feature    2806..2955
                     /locus_tag="Promoter from Ahringer dataset"
                     /label="Promoter from Ahringer dataset"
                     /ApEinfo_label="Promoter from Ahringer dataset"
                     /ApEinfo_fwdcolor="#fb02fe"
                     /ApEinfo_revcolor="green"
                     /ApEinfo_graphicformat="arrow_data {{0 1 2 0 0 -1} {} 0}
                     width 5 offset 0"
     misc_feature    2560..2709
                     /locus_tag="Promoter from Ahringer dataset(1)"
                     /label="Promoter from Ahringer dataset(1)"
                     /ApEinfo_label="Promoter from Ahringer dataset"
                     /ApEinfo_fwdcolor="#fb02fe"
                     /ApEinfo_revcolor="green"
                     /ApEinfo_graphicformat="arrow_data {{0 1 2 0 0 -1} {} 0}
                     width 5 offset 0"
     misc_feature    2942..2947
                     /locus_tag="RORE(4)"
                     /label="RORE(4)"
                     /ApEinfo_label="RORE"
                     /ApEinfo_fwdcolor="#fb0106"
                     /ApEinfo_revcolor="#fb0106"
                     /ApEinfo_graphicformat="arrow_data {{0 1 2 0 0 -1} {} 0}
                     width 5 offset 0"
     misc_feature    complement(2530..2535)
                     /locus_tag="RORE(5)"
                     /label="RORE(5)"
                     /ApEinfo_label="RORE"
                     /ApEinfo_fwdcolor="#fb0106"
                     /ApEinfo_revcolor="#fb0106"
                     /ApEinfo_graphicformat="arrow_data {{0 1 2 0 0 -1} {} 0}
                     width 5 offset 0"
     misc_feature    complement(2890..2895)
                     /locus_tag="RORE(6)"
                     /label="RORE(6)"
                     /ApEinfo_label="RORE"
                     /ApEinfo_fwdcolor="#fb0106"
                     /ApEinfo_revcolor="#fb0106"
                     /ApEinfo_graphicformat="arrow_data {{0 1 2 0 0 -1} {} 0}
                     width 5 offset 0"
     misc_feature    complement(2927..2932)
                     /locus_tag="RORE(7)"
                     /label="RORE(7)"
                     /ApEinfo_label="RORE"
                     /ApEinfo_fwdcolor="#fb0106"
                     /ApEinfo_revcolor="#fb0106"
                     /ApEinfo_graphicformat="arrow_data {{0 1 2 0 0 -1} {} 0}
                     width 5 offset 0"
     misc_feature    complement(3004..3009)
                     /locus_tag="RORE(8)"
                     /label="RORE(8)"
                     /ApEinfo_label="RORE"
                     /ApEinfo_fwdcolor="#fb0106"
                     /ApEinfo_revcolor="#fb0106"
                     /ApEinfo_graphicformat="arrow_data {{0 1 2 0 0 -1} {} 0}
                     width 5 offset 0"
     misc_feature    2426..2428
                     /locus_tag="#363 crRNA cas9"
                     /label="#363 crRNA cas9"
                     /ApEinfo_label="#363 crRNA cas9"
                     /ApEinfo_fwdcolor="#fb0106"
                     /ApEinfo_revcolor="green"
                     /ApEinfo_graphicformat="arrow_data {{0 1 2 0 0 -1} {} 0}
                     width 5 offset 0"
     misc_feature    2994..2996
                     /locus_tag="#364 crRNA cas9"
                     /label="#364 crRNA cas9"
                     /ApEinfo_label="#364 crRNA cas9"
                     /ApEinfo_fwdcolor="#fb0106"
                     /ApEinfo_revcolor="green"
                     /ApEinfo_graphicformat="arrow_data {{0 1 2 0 0 -1} {} 0}
                     width 5 offset 0"
     misc_feature    2690..2709
                     /locus_tag="Oligo 6881"
                     /label="Oligo 6881"
                     /ApEinfo_label="Oligo 6881"
                     /ApEinfo_fwdcolor="#21fe06"
                     /ApEinfo_revcolor="green"
                     /ApEinfo_graphicformat="arrow_data {{0 1 2 0 0 -1} {} 0}
                     width 5 offset 0"
     misc_feature    486..488
                     /locus_tag="PAM Cas9 crRNA #410"
                     /label="PAM Cas9 crRNA #410"
                     /ApEinfo_label="PAM Cas9 crRNA #410"
                     /ApEinfo_fwdcolor="#ff2600"
                     /ApEinfo_revcolor="green"
                     /ApEinfo_graphicformat="arrow_data {{0 0.5 0 1 2 0 0 -1 0
                     -0.5} {} 0} width 5 offset 0"
     misc_feature    495..497
                     /locus_tag="PAM Cas9 crRNA #411 "
                     /label="PAM Cas9 crRNA #411 "
                     /ApEinfo_label="PAM Cas9 crRNA #411 "
                     /ApEinfo_fwdcolor="#ff2600"
                     /ApEinfo_revcolor="green"
                     /ApEinfo_graphicformat="arrow_data {{0 0.5 0 1 2 0 0 -1 0
                     -0.5} {} 0} width 5 offset 0"
     misc_feature    276..295
                     /locus_tag="Oligo 7169"
                     /label="Oligo 7169"
                     /ApEinfo_label="Oligo 7169"
                     /ApEinfo_fwdcolor="cyan"
                     /ApEinfo_revcolor="green"
                     /ApEinfo_graphicformat="arrow_data {{0 0.5 0 1 2 0 0 -1 0
                     -0.5} {} 0} width 5 offset 0"
     misc_feature    639..660
                     /locus_tag="Oligo 7170"
                     /label="Oligo 7170"
                     /ApEinfo_label="Oligo 7170"
                     /ApEinfo_fwdcolor="cyan"
                     /ApEinfo_revcolor="green"
                     /ApEinfo_graphicformat="arrow_data {{0 0.5 0 1 2 0 0 -1 0
                     -0.5} {} 0} width 5 offset 0"
     misc_feature    4535..4865
                     /locus_tag="NHR-23 peak 1"
                     /label="NHR-23 peak 1"
                     /ApEinfo_label="NHR-23 peak 1"
                     /ApEinfo_fwdcolor="cyan"
                     /ApEinfo_revcolor="green"
                     /ApEinfo_graphicformat="arrow_data {{0 1 2 0 0 -1} {} 0}
                     width 5 offset 0"
     misc_feature    complement(4733..4738)
                     /locus_tag="RORE(9)"
                     /label="RORE(9)"
                     /ApEinfo_label="RORE"
                     /ApEinfo_fwdcolor="#fb0106"
                     /ApEinfo_revcolor="#fb0106"
                     /ApEinfo_graphicformat="arrow_data {{0 1 2 0 0 -1} {} 0}
                     width 5 offset 0"
     misc_feature    4866..4868
                     /locus_tag="ATG Overlap"
                     /label="ATG Overlap"
                     /ApEinfo_label="ATG Overlap"
                     /ApEinfo_fwdcolor="cyan"
                     /ApEinfo_revcolor="cyan"
                     /ApEinfo_graphicformat="arrow_data {{0 1 2 0 0 -1} {} 0}
                     width 5 offset 0"
     CDS             4866..4868
                     /locus_tag="mNeonGreen"
                     /label="mNeonGreen"
                     /ApEinfo_label="mNeonGreen"
                     /ApEinfo_fwdcolor="#33ff33"
                     /ApEinfo_revcolor="#006666"
                     /ApEinfo_graphicformat="arrow_data {{0 1 2 0 0 -1} {} 0}
                     width 5 offset 0"
     misc_feature    4802..4804
                     /locus_tag="PAM Cas9 crRNA #413"
                     /label="PAM Cas9 crRNA #413"
                     /ApEinfo_label="PAM Cas9 crRNA #413"
                     /ApEinfo_fwdcolor="#ff2600"
                     /ApEinfo_revcolor="green"
                     /ApEinfo_graphicformat="arrow_data {{0 0.5 0 1 2 0 0 -1 0
                     -0.5} {} 0} width 5 offset 0"
ORIGIN
        1 gctagaaatg ggtgaaatcg gtcttccggt acttctaaca aaaaagcttt ttgaaatgta
       61 taatttcctt atatttttta aataaaattt ttggtttcaa acgttttggt ctattttatg
      121 tgtaatacat tcagacaaag gacgcacttg ctcaaaattt tgattagaaa ctttctagaa
      181 tttcacgaga acattttaca attagaatgt actttttttg aaatttttaa aagtagaaaa
      241 ttaatatttt caaaattttc ataggtttat ttgccacgtt ttgggactct gtcgtttttg
      301 agaaaataaa ataggctttt cccaaattta tgttcgaagt tacaaaaaaa aaccgataaa
      361 aatcaattaa gtttggttag aaacgagaaa ataccaagaa gtgggcatga attttcgcaa
      421 attaataact ttttagaatt tgttttacaa taagaaagct aggtctttca aaattccttc
      481 attacccact ccggtggaaa aagtgcaaat gatcttcaga aggaacctta gaaatttagc
      541 tacaaaattt ttttatggag ggtcaaaatt tcgaaaaaaa agagccaaat ttactaaaat
      601 ctgaaatttc gcccatgtca gaaaaattaa attctagtgg ctgtgacaaa gaaaagtggg
      661 caaaatttca gattttagct aatttgcctt tttttttcga attattgacc cgccataaaa
      721 aatttttgga aattttttgt gaagtctctc tatgaaattc gatggttttg gttaccactt
      781 ttagttttta taaacaaaat acccacaaac tcctccttta aaaccgaatg gattaacatt
      841 acataagtgg agttaaaagt gaggagtcat taaatttgct gctatgaccc ccgaaagtca
      901 tcttgaaaca aaaattgaac acagaattct atatcaaatt ctaagaaaca ggtttttttc
      961 atgataatga ctcctccaca aaaaagctta cgaaagcatc cggatattat catagaatca
     1021 caaaaatccg tatcatgttg attcatacat aactaaacgt taagtttttc tgaataagac
     1081 gtatttacaa aaaaaaacag cctaaaaatc cccaaattca tccgaaaaac gactattggt
     1141 cgcttcgatt atcatcattt cgtgatccta gagaaacaaa agcgatcggg aaagatttag
     1201 ataatttaat gtaaccccaa ggaagttttt ttttttacat gtattcattt ttgttgccac
     1261 ccagcaatac gttatcatat tagctcaagc ttccagaatc ctgttccgaa agcctaaatt
     1321 ggaaagctag cagcttgaaa tttgaacttg tattcggcat cagttttcca aagcttcgcc
     1381 tcaaaaagaa ttttatgatc gtgcgggcgg tttgacaatg tggtgaagct aaatgagcca
     1441 aatccccacg gcggcttcac ggatcacacc gtggttttat gacacacctt tcgttttcaa
     1501 taggatgaat ccaaaagaga agaagaataa gagacagcag ccggaactat ttcacgcttg
     1561 ttgttttctt ttacaccttt ccccctccct atttcatctc ggatcctctc atggatcttt
     1621 tttttcctct cggtttatta taggattggt ggcatcgcgt cactttcaca caatttcaac
     1681 tatgccgtat attcgtatac aaacagttta tggttatagg ctattggcta tttggatagg
     1741 aattgcgatt tgatggcaga cgaggaaaaa gttgacgaga tttaattcat gtttgtgcgc
     1801 ttgttgtggg aacaggtgaa atctagaagg aacaggtagc taggaacgat cttacgactc
     1861 atctcagcta acatgaaggt ttaaaggtgg agtaccgaaa tttgagactt tgatttttta
     1921 gacttaaacg atccaaatca accacatgtt gtaatgagac gttctgaaaa tttcttgtat
     1981 gattattttg gacctaaaaa ggcaaagtct caaatttcgg tactccacct ttgaggcaca
     2041 gggtttcttt gaaaatttta agtgcaatcg cattttttaa tcagattgtg attatcatgc
     2101 tagaatattt aatatttgat ataatatatt gattcaatta acagctttac aatatcttgg
     2161 ttaattttgt tcaatccagt caggtatatt tctccaaaaa aaatttgacg tttttctttc
     2221 ccctatattt tccaagttag cggcagtaaa taaacttgat tgtgttgcag aattgatcca
     2281 cagatggact ttcgaaaatg cgccaagata aatttgtgga gaattttact gtaaatctca
     2341 taatggtggc ggcatactaa cagagaatat acgacactga gcatatgaga ttcttttttt
     2401 ttaattttaa agttgttact aattcccgaa atactcatta gccacttaaa acgcttagat
     2461 cacctgtgct acctccaatt aatcctcaca cgaggtggct tcaaaatttc cattgcggaa
     2521 tgccctcaat gaccccatca actctccatc ttgtcccctt tgggtgttgc gtaactctcg
     2581 ttttcactct tcacctatcc atatccttgg tactactact gacacggatg atatctgtct
     2641 ttcttttcct tttacccgat cctttaccga tccgagaggc acgacgacta tcgggttggc
     2701 ctaaattgga gactgccctc atccttttct cgctttccaa ctccacctct ccccaacaaa
     2761 tactccgaag acagatatcg ttttttcgtt tttcatttca cttgtatgtg gattttcttc
     2821 tttctccttc ccgctctctt ctctcctttt gcttttttcg ggaataaatt cctatcagtt
     2881 gtcgggtaat gacccacccc cctggtacca acacgctccg tatctctgac ctctccgttg
     2941 tgggtcagaa gagttgcggg ccacatttca ttttcattct tgatagtgag atttggattg
     3001 gtgtgacctt tttacagtga tatcaatttt tcaattttgt aagcttacca gtttaagctc
     3061 cacttatttc tggttttcaa accctaacta acacattaat tctactggcc atgctcctca
     3121 gtcgtgtata gtcttgttta tatctcatat acaagttata ttaactgtca atcagtgtga
     3181 tctggctaat aagcctaata taaaaatgtt gaatattcca aattttttca ttttcttact
     3241 tttgaaaaat tctataaaac ttttttacta cataaaaaat aaaatgaacg ctcaatttat
     3301 tttaaacgtt cttatcgaaa aaagaaacta catttttaaa actgaacctt aactacattt
     3361 aactaagaat cttcaaacca accactactg ttcctagtga aagttcctat tgtattgtta
     3421 tattacccta cccttagccc ccctctcact tagaatccgt taactttcgt gactcgcttc
     3481 gcttattaca tatgtaccat ccctgttcct ctctctctca cacgtcggga atttgttttg
     3541 tcgctttgca tccacaaagt gtcaagtcta acataaatta cacaataacc tagatagatt
     3601 ttcaacacaa gataacctac tctctcgctg cccaccaccg tatgtattgg atattcctag
     3661 taactgttgt caaggtcgcc agaggggggg gggggggcga caactagatg aatatcttat
     3721 cccgtaggca tccgtactgt cttcggtgcg ggaaggagac aaggaatttt attcattttc
     3781 gcgccattat tactattatt tgtcgttgtt ctagatatag gtctcgattt tcacggtttt
     3841 caaatttgtg agctaacttt tgtcaaaacc agaattgtaa aaaaaaaatt tctacactcc
     3901 tgtgtaaatc caaactctac aaatctttcc gttccaccca ttcctctatt cccgattcca
     3961 cgacaatcat gttagccgag aaaaaagctg tggaaaagta tcggttctaa ttaactatac
     4021 aacatcacca ttatcatcat cggcttcagc tacttctcca tcatcattca attccaatcc
     4081 cacccatcat cccctccccc ttcatagtat ctctggattc ttggcgactc tgactttagt
     4141 cgagaggaga gagagagatt ttagaatcca aaaaaaactt gctagatgtg aatcatcatc
     4201 gctttcgctc ctctggtcat tccatgtcgt gtgcttataa agttcacaac aaagccacac
     4261 acacattcct gagtgacact cccctccgac gtcttctcac tttcatgtat atttactcgc
     4321 cctactttta cggtatgacc tcatctatgg cttcatctag gctttggtta tactttctat
     4381 tttctcaagt atatgccgct tcaatttttg aaaatttgtg aatgttgata ttcgggatct
     4441 taggcaacat ctctgagaaa attatttcac ctacctcctg atagtcccca gtgtctggca
     4501 ctttcctcgt ttaactagtt attttggatc caatgtgcag tatcctagaa aatattaatt
     4561 ttagttagtt gaactttaac ttccgacttt attcaaaaat atgtattttc aaaattatca
     4621 agttcttaac cgagcagttt tccacctttt tctagtaatc ctcaaactgt ccgttccatc
     4681 tcactttcac attttattta ctcggcctac tttctccacg gacaccctca gatgacctca
     4741 tgcatgtttc atttttcttc cctcttttca ctttctcctt ctttggtttt ctgcattgac
     4801 atggatataa tgttttttat ctatgtaatt tgctattttc aggcacaaac ctacacatag
     4861 aagcaATGta gttattttgg atccaatgtg cagtatccta gaaaatatta attttagtta
     4921 gttgaacttt aacttccgac tttattcaaa aatatgtatt ttcaaaatta tcaagttctt
     4981 aaccgagcag ttttccacct ttttctagta atcctcaaac tgtccgttcc atctcacttt
     5041 cacattttat ttactcggcc tactttctcc acggacaccc tcagatgacc tcatgcatgt
     5101 ttcatttttc ttccctcttt tcactttctc cttctttggt tttctgcatt gacatggata
     5161 taatgttttt tatctatgta atttgctatt ttcaggcaca aacctacaca tagaagcaAT
     5221 GCGCCTGTGC GTATTGCTCT TAGCTGCCCT TGTGGTGGCC ACAGgtatat tgagataagc
     5281 attggaaact agttatcaat ttttatttta cagAAGCCGT AGATCCGTGC AAACGACAAC
     5341 CATTCCGCGG GCGGTGCCCA TCACAAAACG GCGAGACGCC GAAGAGGTCA CAATTTGTGC
     5401 TCAGATACTA CTTGAGGAAC GGAGAATGTG TTAGTTACCC ATATGgtgag ttgcaatgtt
     5461 ttatttattg aaagattgtt tttaattctg tgctttcagG ACACTGCGCC AC
//
