# Supplementary material for: The NHR-23-regulated putative protease inhibitor mlt-11 gene is necessary for C. elegans cuticle structure and function
Source: bioRxiv preprint, doi:10.1101/2024.05.12.593762, version 2 (2024-10-17)
Supplement: File S2 [file 593762_file03.zip › File S2/mlt-11 promoter peak 2 deletion.ape]

LOCUS       mlt_11_promoter_        5464 bp    DNA        linear       19-AUG-2024
DEFINITION  .
ACCESSION   
VERSION     
SOURCE      .
  ORGANISM  .
COMMENT     
COMMENT     
COMMENT     ApEinfo:methylated:1
FEATURES             Location/Qualifiers
     misc_feature    5163..5183
                     /locus_tag="oligo 5679"
                     /label="oligo 5679"
                     /ApEinfo_label="oligo 5679"
                     /ApEinfo_fwdcolor="cyan"
                     /ApEinfo_revcolor="green"
                     /ApEinfo_graphicformat="arrow_data {{0 1 2 0 0 -1} {} 0}
                     width 5 offset 0"
     misc_feature    3883..3891
                     /locus_tag="STOP-IN cassette"
                     /label="STOP-IN cassette"
                     /ApEinfo_label="STOP-IN cassette"
                     /ApEinfo_fwdcolor="#fb02fe"
                     /ApEinfo_revcolor="green"
                     /ApEinfo_graphicformat="arrow_data {{0 1 2 0 0 -1} {} 0}
                     width 5 offset 0"
     misc_feature    1..66
                     /locus_tag="mlt-11 Promoter Region Frand et al"
                     /label="mlt-11 Promoter Region Frand et al"
                     /ApEinfo_label="mlt-11 Promoter Region Frand et al"
                     /ApEinfo_fwdcolor="#ff0019"
                     /ApEinfo_revcolor="green"
                     /ApEinfo_graphicformat="arrow_data {{0 1 2 0 0 -1} {} 0}
                     width 5 offset 0"
     misc_feature    995..1000
                     /locus_tag="RORE"
                     /label="RORE"
                     /ApEinfo_label="RORE"
                     /ApEinfo_fwdcolor="#fb0106"
                     /ApEinfo_revcolor="#fb0106"
                     /ApEinfo_graphicformat="arrow_data {{0 1 2 0 0 -1} {} 0}
                     width 5 offset 0"
     misc_feature    complement(4685..4690)
                     /locus_tag="RORE(1)"
                     /label="RORE(1)"
                     /ApEinfo_label="RORE"
                     /ApEinfo_fwdcolor="#fb0106"
                     /ApEinfo_revcolor="#fb0106"
                     /ApEinfo_graphicformat="arrow_data {{0 1 2 0 0 -1} {} 0}
                     width 5 offset 0"
     misc_feature    3883..3891
                     /locus_tag="STOP-IN"
                     /label="STOP-IN"
                     /ApEinfo_label="STOP-IN"
                     /ApEinfo_fwdcolor="#ff40ff"
                     /ApEinfo_revcolor="green"
                     /ApEinfo_graphicformat="arrow_data {{0 1 2 0 0 -1} {} 0}
                     width 5 offset 0"
     misc_feature    5204..5216
                     /locus_tag="Signal Sequence"
                     /label="Signal Sequence"
                     /ApEinfo_label="Signal Sequence"
                     /ApEinfo_fwdcolor="cyan"
                     /ApEinfo_revcolor="green"
                     /ApEinfo_graphicformat="arrow_data {{0 1 2 0 0 -1} {} 0}
                     width 5 offset 0"
     CDS             4818..4820
                     /locus_tag="mNeonGreen"
                     /label="mNeonGreen"
                     /ApEinfo_label="mNeonGreen"
                     /ApEinfo_fwdcolor="#33ff33"
                     /ApEinfo_revcolor="#006666"
                     /ApEinfo_graphicformat="arrow_data {{0 1 2 0 0 -1} {} 0}
                     width 5 offset 0"
     misc_feature    4070..4152
                     /locus_tag="Enhancer from Ahringer dataset"
                     /label="Enhancer from Ahringer dataset"
                     /ApEinfo_label="Enhancer from Ahringer dataset"
                     /ApEinfo_fwdcolor="#fefe0a"
                     /ApEinfo_revcolor="green"
                     /ApEinfo_graphicformat="arrow_data {{0 1 2 0 0 -1} {} 0}
                     width 5 offset 0"
     misc_feature    5266..5279
                     /locus_tag="Signal Sequence(1)"
                     /label="Signal Sequence(1)"
                     /ApEinfo_label="Signal Sequence"
                     /ApEinfo_fwdcolor="cyan"
                     /ApEinfo_revcolor="green"
                     /ApEinfo_graphicformat="arrow_data {{0 1 2 0 0 -1} {} 0}
                     width 5 offset 0"
     misc_feature    complement(4288..4293)
                     /locus_tag="RORE(2)"
                     /label="RORE(2)"
                     /ApEinfo_label="RORE"
                     /ApEinfo_fwdcolor="#fb0106"
                     /ApEinfo_revcolor="#fb0106"
                     /ApEinfo_graphicformat="arrow_data {{0 1 2 0 0 -1} {} 0}
                     width 5 offset 0"
     misc_feature    620..885
                     /locus_tag="NHR-23 peak #4"
                     /label="NHR-23 peak #4"
                     /ApEinfo_label="NHR-23 peak #4"
                     /ApEinfo_fwdcolor="cyan"
                     /ApEinfo_revcolor="green"
                     /ApEinfo_graphicformat="arrow_data {{0 1 2 0 0 -1} {} 0}
                     width 5 offset 0"
     misc_feature    2874..3418
                     /locus_tag="nhr-23 peak #3"
                     /label="nhr-23 peak #3"
                     /ApEinfo_label="nhr-23 peak #3"
                     /ApEinfo_fwdcolor="cyan"
                     /ApEinfo_revcolor="green"
                     /ApEinfo_graphicformat="arrow_data {{0 1 2 0 0 -1} {} 0}
                     width 5 offset 0"
     misc_feature    3241..3390
                     /locus_tag="Promoter from Ahringer dataset"
                     /label="Promoter from Ahringer dataset"
                     /ApEinfo_label="Promoter from Ahringer dataset"
                     /ApEinfo_fwdcolor="#fb02fe"
                     /ApEinfo_revcolor="green"
                     /ApEinfo_graphicformat="arrow_data {{0 1 2 0 0 -1} {} 0}
                     width 5 offset 0"
     misc_feature    2995..3144
                     /locus_tag="Promoter from Ahringer dataset(1)"
                     /label="Promoter from Ahringer dataset(1)"
                     /ApEinfo_label="Promoter from Ahringer dataset"
                     /ApEinfo_fwdcolor="#fb02fe"
                     /ApEinfo_revcolor="green"
                     /ApEinfo_graphicformat="arrow_data {{0 1 2 0 0 -1} {} 0}
                     width 5 offset 0"
     misc_feature    3377..3382
                     /locus_tag="RORE(3)"
                     /label="RORE(3)"
                     /ApEinfo_label="RORE"
                     /ApEinfo_fwdcolor="#fb0106"
                     /ApEinfo_revcolor="#fb0106"
                     /ApEinfo_graphicformat="arrow_data {{0 1 2 0 0 -1} {} 0}
                     width 5 offset 0"
     misc_feature    complement(2965..2970)
                     /locus_tag="RORE(4)"
                     /label="RORE(4)"
                     /ApEinfo_label="RORE"
                     /ApEinfo_fwdcolor="#fb0106"
                     /ApEinfo_revcolor="#fb0106"
                     /ApEinfo_graphicformat="arrow_data {{0 1 2 0 0 -1} {} 0}
                     width 5 offset 0"
     misc_feature    complement(3325..3330)
                     /locus_tag="RORE(5)"
                     /label="RORE(5)"
                     /ApEinfo_label="RORE"
                     /ApEinfo_fwdcolor="#fb0106"
                     /ApEinfo_revcolor="#fb0106"
                     /ApEinfo_graphicformat="arrow_data {{0 1 2 0 0 -1} {} 0}
                     width 5 offset 0"
     misc_feature    complement(3362..3367)
                     /locus_tag="RORE(6)"
                     /label="RORE(6)"
                     /ApEinfo_label="RORE"
                     /ApEinfo_fwdcolor="#fb0106"
                     /ApEinfo_revcolor="#fb0106"
                     /ApEinfo_graphicformat="arrow_data {{0 1 2 0 0 -1} {} 0}
                     width 5 offset 0"
     misc_feature    complement(3439..3444)
                     /locus_tag="RORE(7)"
                     /label="RORE(7)"
                     /ApEinfo_label="RORE"
                     /ApEinfo_fwdcolor="#fb0106"
                     /ApEinfo_revcolor="#fb0106"
                     /ApEinfo_graphicformat="arrow_data {{0 1 2 0 0 -1} {} 0}
                     width 5 offset 0"
     misc_feature    5304..5306
                     /locus_tag="3' PAM Cas9 crRNA #25"
                     /label="3' PAM Cas9 crRNA #25"
                     /ApEinfo_label="3' PAM Cas9 crRNA #25"
                     /ApEinfo_fwdcolor="#ff2600"
                     /ApEinfo_revcolor="green"
                     /ApEinfo_graphicformat="arrow_data {{0 1 2 0 0 -1} {} 0}
                     width 5 offset 0"
     misc_feature    5176..5178
                     /locus_tag="PAM Cas9 crRNA #168"
                     /label="PAM Cas9 crRNA #168"
                     /ApEinfo_label="PAM Cas9 crRNA #168"
                     /ApEinfo_fwdcolor="#ff2600"
                     /ApEinfo_revcolor="green"
                     /ApEinfo_graphicformat="arrow_data {{0 1 2 0 0 -1} {} 0}
                     width 5 offset 0"
     misc_feature    5329..5352
                     /locus_tag="oligo 5680"
                     /label="oligo 5680"
                     /ApEinfo_label="oligo 5680"
                     /ApEinfo_fwdcolor="cyan"
                     /ApEinfo_revcolor="green"
                     /ApEinfo_graphicformat="arrow_data {{0 1 2 0 0 -1} {} 0}
                     width 5 offset 0"
     misc_feature    complement(760..765)
                     /locus_tag="RORE(8)"
                     /label="RORE(8)"
                     /ApEinfo_label="RORE"
                     /ApEinfo_fwdcolor="#fb0106"
                     /ApEinfo_revcolor="#fb0106"
                     /ApEinfo_graphicformat="arrow_data {{0 1 2 0 0 -1} {} 0}
                     width 5 offset 0"
     misc_feature    complement(1320..1325)
                     /locus_tag="RORE(9)"
                     /label="RORE(9)"
                     /ApEinfo_label="RORE"
                     /ApEinfo_fwdcolor="#fb0106"
                     /ApEinfo_revcolor="#fb0106"
                     /ApEinfo_graphicformat="arrow_data {{0 1 2 0 0 -1} {} 0}
                     width 5 offset 0"
     misc_feature    5155..5157
                     /locus_tag="PAM Cas9 crRNA #329"
                     /label="PAM Cas9 crRNA #329"
                     /ApEinfo_label="PAM Cas9 crRNA #329"
                     /ApEinfo_fwdcolor="#ff2600"
                     /ApEinfo_revcolor="green"
                     /ApEinfo_graphicformat="arrow_data {{0 1 2 0 0 -1} {} 0}
                     width 5 offset 0"
     misc_feature    1926..2075
                     /locus_tag="Enhancer from Ahringer dataset(1)"
                     /label="Enhancer from Ahringer dataset(1)"
                     /ApEinfo_label="Enhancer from Ahringer dataset"
                     /ApEinfo_fwdcolor="#fefe0a"
                     /ApEinfo_revcolor="green"
                     /ApEinfo_graphicformat="arrow_data {{0 1 2 0 0 -1} {} 0}
                     width 5 offset 0"
     misc_feature    5089..5109
                     /locus_tag="oligo 6552"
                     /label="oligo 6552"
                     /ApEinfo_label="oligo 6552"
                     /ApEinfo_fwdcolor="cyan"
                     /ApEinfo_revcolor="green"
                     /ApEinfo_graphicformat="arrow_data {{0 1 2 0 0 -1} {} 0}
                     width 5 offset 0"
     misc_feature    5390..5411
                     /locus_tag="oligo 6553"
                     /label="oligo 6553"
                     /ApEinfo_label="oligo 6553"
                     /ApEinfo_fwdcolor="cyan"
                     /ApEinfo_revcolor="green"
                     /ApEinfo_graphicformat="arrow_data {{0 1 2 0 0 -1} {} 0}
                     width 5 offset 0"
     misc_feature    626..775
                     /locus_tag="Promoter from Ahringer dataset(2)"
                     /label="Promoter from Ahringer dataset(2)"
                     /ApEinfo_label="Promoter from Ahringer dataset"
                     /ApEinfo_fwdcolor="#fb02fe"
                     /ApEinfo_revcolor="green"
                     /ApEinfo_graphicformat="arrow_data {{0 1 2 0 0 -1} {} 0}
                     width 5 offset 0"
     misc_feature    complement(1141..1146)
                     /locus_tag="RORE(10)"
                     /label="RORE(10)"
                     /ApEinfo_label="RORE"
                     /ApEinfo_fwdcolor="#fb0106"
                     /ApEinfo_revcolor="#fb0106"
                     /ApEinfo_graphicformat="arrow_data {{0 1 2 0 0 -1} {} 0}
                     width 5 offset 0"
     misc_feature    3877..3879
                     /locus_tag="#361 crRNA cas9"
                     /label="#361 crRNA cas9"
                     /ApEinfo_label="#361 crRNA cas9"
                     /ApEinfo_fwdcolor="#fb0106"
                     /ApEinfo_revcolor="green"
                     /ApEinfo_graphicformat="arrow_data {{0 1 2 0 0 -1} {} 0}
                     width 5 offset 0"
     misc_feature    3603..3624
                     /locus_tag="Oligo 6876"
                     /label="Oligo 6876"
                     /ApEinfo_label="Oligo 6876"
                     /ApEinfo_fwdcolor="cyan"
                     /ApEinfo_revcolor="green"
                     /ApEinfo_graphicformat="arrow_data {{0 1 2 0 0 -1} {} 0}
                     width 5 offset 0"
     misc_feature    3896..3915
                     /locus_tag="Oligo 6877"
                     /label="Oligo 6877"
                     /ApEinfo_label="Oligo 6877"
                     /ApEinfo_fwdcolor="cyan"
                     /ApEinfo_revcolor="green"
                     /ApEinfo_graphicformat="arrow_data {{0 1 2 0 0 -1} {} 0}
                     width 5 offset 0"
     misc_feature    4026..4045
                     /locus_tag="Oligo 7168"
                     /label="Oligo 7168"
                     /ApEinfo_label="Oligo 7168"
                     /ApEinfo_fwdcolor="cyan"
                     /ApEinfo_revcolor="green"
                     /ApEinfo_graphicformat="arrow_data {{0 0.5 0 1 2 0 0 -1 0
                     -0.5} {} 0} width 5 offset 0"
     misc_feature    4487..4817
                     /locus_tag="NHR-23 peak 1"
                     /label="NHR-23 peak 1"
                     /ApEinfo_label="NHR-23 peak 1"
                     /ApEinfo_fwdcolor="cyan"
                     /ApEinfo_revcolor="green"
                     /ApEinfo_graphicformat="arrow_data {{0 1 2 0 0 -1} {} 0}
                     width 5 offset 0"
     misc_feature    4818..4820
                     /locus_tag="ATG Overlap"
                     /label="ATG Overlap"
                     /ApEinfo_label="ATG Overlap"
                     /ApEinfo_fwdcolor="cyan"
                     /ApEinfo_revcolor="cyan"
                     /ApEinfo_graphicformat="arrow_data {{0 1 2 0 0 -1} {} 0}
                     width 5 offset 0"
     misc_feature    4153..4219
                     /locus_tag="Enhancer from Ahringer dataset(2)"
                     /label="Enhancer from Ahringer dataset(2)"
                     /ApEinfo_label="Enhancer from Ahringer dataset"
                     /ApEinfo_fwdcolor="#fefe0a"
                     /ApEinfo_revcolor="green"
                     /ApEinfo_graphicformat="arrow_data {{0 1 2 0 0 -1} {} 0}
                     width 5 offset 0"
     misc_feature    4429..4431
                     /locus_tag="PAM Cas9 crRNA #412"
                     /label="PAM Cas9 crRNA #412"
                     /ApEinfo_label="PAM Cas9 crRNA #412"
                     /ApEinfo_fwdcolor="#ff2600"
                     /ApEinfo_revcolor="green"
                     /ApEinfo_graphicformat="arrow_data {{0 0.5 0 1 2 0 0 -1 0
                     -0.5} {} 0} width 5 offset 0"
     misc_feature    4754..4756
                     /locus_tag="PAM Cas9 crRNA #413"
                     /label="PAM Cas9 crRNA #413"
                     /ApEinfo_label="PAM Cas9 crRNA #413"
                     /ApEinfo_fwdcolor="#ff2600"
                     /ApEinfo_revcolor="green"
                     /ApEinfo_graphicformat="arrow_data {{0 0.5 0 1 2 0 0 -1 0
                     -0.5} {} 0} width 5 offset 0"
     misc_feature    4153..4172
                     /locus_tag="Oligo 7172"
                     /label="Oligo 7172"
                     /ApEinfo_label="Oligo 7172"
                     /ApEinfo_fwdcolor="cyan"
                     /ApEinfo_revcolor="green"
                     /ApEinfo_graphicformat="arrow_data {{0 0.5 0 1 2 0 0 -1 0
                     -0.5} {} 0} width 5 offset 0"
     misc_feature    4790..4809
                     /locus_tag="Oligo 7173"
                     /label="Oligo 7173"
                     /ApEinfo_label="Oligo 7173"
                     /ApEinfo_fwdcolor="#fefb00"
                     /ApEinfo_revcolor="green"
                     /ApEinfo_graphicformat="arrow_data {{0 0.5 0 1 2 0 0 -1 0
                     -0.5} {} 0} width 5 offset 0"
ORIGIN
        1 gctagaaatg ggtgaaatcg gtcttccggt acttctaaca aaaaagcttt ttgaaatgta
       61 taatttcctt atatttttta aataaaattt ttggtttcaa acgttttggt ctattttatg
      121 tgtaatacat tcagacaaag gacgcacttg ctcaaaattt tgattagaaa ctttctagaa
      181 tttcacgaga acattttaca attagaatgt actttttttg aaatttttaa aagtagaaaa
      241 ttaatatttt caaaattttc ataggtttat ttgccacgtt ttgggactct gtcgtttttg
      301 agaaaataaa ataggctttt cccaaattta tgttcgaagt tacaaaaaaa aaccgataaa
      361 aatcaattaa gtttggttag aaacgagaaa ataccaagaa gtgggcatga attttcgcaa
      421 attaataact ttttagaatt tgttttacaa taagaaagct aggtctttca aaattccttc
      481 attacccact cattaaacat tattcaattg ttttctctat taaagaaaca tttttattat
      541 ctcttcgtct ctttcttcga aacaaagaga tgacacaacg catcagtata gcagggaaag
      601 agaatttggt gtcagtaggT GAAGGATTTT TTGTCTTTTC TCCCCTTTGC CCCCCTTCAT
      661 TTTCATCTCC TTCATCCCGA AAAGACAAAA CTGCCGAAAA GTTGTCTGTG TTTGGACATT
      721 CCTTCTCCCC TTCTTTCTTA GGATTTCTTC ACCCAAGGAT GACCCAGTTG ATTTGAGACG
      781 GTGGTTATCT TTTCGGCGCG ATCAGTGTGT GTGGGTTTTT ATTTGGAACA TTTACAATAA
      841 ACTGTCGTCT TGTCCCGACA AGAACAAGGA TTTTTCGGTA TGATTgagcg agataagttt
      901 aaaagaagtg gaatgttgtt aaattgcggt ggaaaaagtg caaatgatct tcagaaggaa
      961 ccttagaaat ttagctacaa aattttttta tggagggtca aaatttcgaa aaaaaagagc
     1021 caaatttact aaaatctgaa atttcgccca tgtcagaaaa attaaattct agtggctgtg
     1081 acaaagaaaa gtgggcaaaa tttcagattt tagctaattt gccttttttt ttcgaattat
     1141 tgacccgcca taaaaaattt ttggaaattt tttgtgaagt ctctctatga aattcgatgg
     1201 ttttggttac cacttttagt ttttataaac aaaataccca caaactcctc ctttaaaacc
     1261 gaatggatta acattacata agtggagtta aaagtgagga gtcattaaat ttgctgctat
     1321 gacccccgaa agtcatcttg aaacaaaaat tgaacacaga attctatatc aaattctaag
     1381 aaacaggttt ttttcatgat aatgactcct ccacaaaaaa gcttacgaaa gcatccggat
     1441 attatcatag aatcacaaaa atccgtatca tgttgattca tacataacta aacgttaagt
     1501 ttttctgaat aagacgtatt tacaaaaaaa aacagcctaa aaatccccaa attcatccga
     1561 aaaacgacta ttggtcgctt cgattatcat catttcgtga tcctagagaa acaaaagcga
     1621 tcgggaaaga tttagataat ttaatgtaac cccaaggaag tttttttttt tacatgtatt
     1681 catttttgtt gccacccagc aatacgttat catattagct caagcttcca gaatcctgtt
     1741 ccgaaagcct aaattggaaa gctagcagct tgaaatttga acttgtattc ggcatcagtt
     1801 ttccaaagct tcgcctcaaa aagaatttta tgatcgtgcg ggcggtttga caatgtggtg
     1861 aagctaaatg agccaaatcc ccacggcggc ttcacggatc acaccgtggt tttatgacac
     1921 acctttcgtt ttcaatagga tgaatccaaa agagaagaag aataagagac agcagccgga
     1981 actatttcac gcttgttgtt ttcttttaca cctttccccc tccctatttc atctcggatc
     2041 ctctcatgga tctttttttt cctctcggtt tattatagga ttggtggcat cgcgtcactt
     2101 tcacacaatt tcaactatgc cgtatattcg tatacaaaca gtttatggtt ataggctatt
     2161 ggctatttgg ataggaattg cgatttgatg gcagacgagg aaaaagttga cgagatttaa
     2221 ttcatgtttg tgcgcttgtt gtgggaacag gtgaaatcta gaaggaacag gtagctagga
     2281 acgatcttac gactcatctc agctaacatg aaggtttaaa ggtggagtac cgaaatttga
     2341 gactttgatt ttttagactt aaacgatcca aatcaaccac atgttgtaat gagacgttct
     2401 gaaaatttct tgtatgatta ttttggacct aaaaaggcaa agtctcaaat ttcggtactc
     2461 cacctttgag gcacagggtt tctttgaaaa ttttaagtgc aatcgcattt tttaatcaga
     2521 ttgtgattat catgctagaa tatttaatat ttgatataat atattgattc aattaacagc
     2581 tttacaatat cttggttaat tttgttcaat ccagtcaggt atatttctcc aaaaaaaatt
     2641 tgacgttttt ctttccccta tattttccaa gttagcggca gtaaataaac ttgattgtgt
     2701 tgcagaattg atccacagat ggactttcga aaatgcgcca agataaattt gtggagaatt
     2761 ttactgtaaa tctcataatg gtggcggcat actaacagag aatatacgac actgagcata
     2821 tgagattctt tttttttaat tttaaagttg ttactaattc ccgaaatact cattagccac
     2881 ttaaaacgct tagatcacct gtgctacctc caattaatcc tcacacgagg tggcttcaaa
     2941 atttccattg cggaatgccc tcaatgaccc catcaactct ccatcttgtc ccctttgggt
     3001 gttgcgtaac tctcgttttc actcttcacc tatccatatc cttggtacta ctactgacac
     3061 ggatgatatc tgtctttctt ttccttttac ccgatccttt accgatccga gaggcacgac
     3121 gactatcggg ttggcctaaa ttggagactg ccctcatcct tttctcgctt tccaactcca
     3181 cctctcccca acaaatactc cgaagacaga tatcgttttt tcgtttttca tttcacttgt
     3241 atgtggattt tcttctttct ccttcccgct ctcttctctc cttttgcttt tttcgggaat
     3301 aaattcctat cagttgtcgg gtaatgaccc acccccctgg taccaacacg ctccgtatct
     3361 ctgacctctc cgttgtgggt cagaagagtt gcgggccaca tttcattttc attcttgata
     3421 gtgagatttg gattggtgtg acctttttac agtgatatca atttttcaat tttgtaagct
     3481 taccagttta agctccactt atttctggtt ttcaaaccct aactaacaca ttaattctac
     3541 tggccatgct cctcagtcgt gtatagtctt gtttatatct catatacaag ttatattaac
     3601 tgtcaatcag tgtgatctgg ctaataagcc taatataaaa atgttgaata ttccaaattt
     3661 tttcattttc ttacttttga aaaattctat aaaacttttt tactacataa aaaataaaat
     3721 gaacgctcaa tttattttaa acgttcttat cgaaaaaaga aactacattt ttaaaactga
     3781 accttaacta catttaacta agaatcttca aaccaaccac tactgttcct agtgaaagtt
     3841 cctattgtat tgttatatta ccctaccctt agcccccctc tcGGGAAGTT Tattcctcta
     3901 ttcccgattc cacgacaatc atgttagccg agaaaaaagc tgtggaaaag tatcggttct
     3961 aattaactat acaacatcac cattatcatc atcggcttca gctacttctc catcatcatt
     4021 caattccaat cccacccatc atcccctccc ccttcatagt atctctggat tcttggcgac
     4081 tctgacttta gtcgagagga gagagagaga ttttagaatc caaaaaaaac ttgctagatg
     4141 tgaatcatca tcgctttcgc tcctctggtc attccatgtc gtgtgcttat aaagttcaca
     4201 acaaagccac acacacattc ctgagtgaca ctcccctccg acgtcttctc actttcatgt
     4261 atatttactc gccctacttt tacggtatga cctcatctat ggcttcatct aggctttggt
     4321 tatactttct attttctcaa gtatatgccg cttcaatttt tgaaaatttg tgaatgttga
     4381 tattcgggat cttaggcaac atctctgaga aaattatttc acctacctcc tgatagtccc
     4441 cagtgtctgg cactttcctc gtttaactag ttattttgga tccaatgtgc agtatcctag
     4501 aaaatattaa ttttagttag ttgaacttta acttccgact ttattcaaaa atatgtattt
     4561 tcaaaattat caagttctta accgagcagt tttccacctt tttctagtaa tcctcaaact
     4621 gtccgttcca tctcactttc acattttatt tactcggcct actttctcca cggacaccct
     4681 cagatgacct catgcatgtt tcatttttct tccctctttt cactttctcc ttctttggtt
     4741 ttctgcattg acatggatat aatgtttttt atctatgtaa tttgctattt tcaggcacaa
     4801 acctacacat agaagcaATG tagttatttt ggatccaatg tgcagtatcc tagaaaatat
     4861 taattttagt tagttgaact ttaacttccg actttattca aaaatatgta ttttcaaaat
     4921 tatcaagttc ttaaccgagc agttttccac ctttttctag taatcctcaa actgtccgtt
     4981 ccatctcact ttcacatttt atttactcgg cctactttct ccacggacac cctcagatga
     5041 cctcatgcat gtttcatttt tcttccctct tttcactttc tccttctttg gttttctgca
     5101 ttgacatgga tataatgttt tttatctatg taatttgcta ttttcaggca caaacctaca
     5161 catagaagca ATGCGCCTGT GCGTATTGCT CTTAGCTGCC CTTGTGGTGG CCACAGgtat
     5221 attgagataa gcattggaaa ctagttatca atttttattt tacagAAGCC GTAGATCCGT
     5281 GCAAACGACA ACCATTCCGC GGGCGGTGCC CATCACAAAA CGGCGAGACG CCGAAGAGGT
     5341 CACAATTTGT GCTCAGATAC TACTTGAGGA ACGGAGAATG TGTTAGTTAC CCATATGgtg
     5401 agttgcaatg ttttatttat tgaaagattg tttttaattc tgtgctttca gGACACTGCG
     5461 CCAC     
//
