# Supplementary material for: The NHR-23-regulated putative protease inhibitor mlt-11 gene is necessary for C. elegans cuticle structure and function
Source: bioRxiv preprint, doi:10.1101/2024.05.12.593762, version 2 (2024-10-17)
Supplement: File S2 [file 593762_file03.zip › File S2/mlt-11 peak 3-4 deletion.ape]

LOCUS       mlt_11_peak_3_4_        3013 bp    DNA        linear       24-NOV-2023
DEFINITION  .
ACCESSION   
VERSION     
SOURCE      .
  ORGANISM  .
COMMENT     
COMMENT     
COMMENT     ApEinfo:methylated:1
FEATURES             Location/Qualifiers
     misc_feature    2036..2366
                     /locus_tag="NHR-23 peak 1"
                     /label="NHR-23 peak 1"
                     /ApEinfo_label="NHR-23 peak 1"
                     /ApEinfo_fwdcolor="cyan"
                     /ApEinfo_revcolor="green"
                     /ApEinfo_graphicformat="arrow_data {{0 1 2 0 0 -1} {} 0}
                     width 5 offset 0"
     misc_feature    2712..2732
                     /locus_tag="oligo 5679"
                     /label="oligo 5679"
                     /ApEinfo_label="oligo 5679"
                     /ApEinfo_fwdcolor="cyan"
                     /ApEinfo_revcolor="green"
                     /ApEinfo_graphicformat="arrow_data {{0 0.5 0 1 2 0 0 -1 0
                     -0.5} {} 0} width 5 offset 0"
     misc_feature    1..66
                     /locus_tag="mlt-11 Promoter Region Frand et al"
                     /label="mlt-11 Promoter Region Frand et al"
                     /ApEinfo_label="mlt-11 Promoter Region Frand et al"
                     /ApEinfo_fwdcolor="#ff0019"
                     /ApEinfo_revcolor="green"
                     /ApEinfo_graphicformat="arrow_data {{0 1 2 0 0 -1} {} 0}
                     width 5 offset 0"
     misc_feature    complement(2234..2239)
                     /locus_tag="RORE"
                     /label="RORE"
                     /ApEinfo_label="RORE"
                     /ApEinfo_fwdcolor="#fb0106"
                     /ApEinfo_revcolor="#fb0106"
                     /ApEinfo_graphicformat="arrow_data {{0 1 2 0 0 -1} {} 0}
                     width 5 offset 0"
     misc_feature    2367..2369
                     /locus_tag="ATG Overlap"
                     /label="ATG Overlap"
                     /ApEinfo_label="ATG Overlap"
                     /ApEinfo_fwdcolor="cyan"
                     /ApEinfo_revcolor="cyan"
                     /ApEinfo_graphicformat="arrow_data {{0 1 2 0 0 -1} {} 0}
                     width 5 offset 0"
     misc_feature    2753..2765
                     /locus_tag="Signal Sequence"
                     /label="Signal Sequence"
                     /ApEinfo_label="Signal Sequence"
                     /ApEinfo_fwdcolor="cyan"
                     /ApEinfo_revcolor="green"
                     /ApEinfo_graphicformat="arrow_data {{0 1 2 0 0 -1} {} 0}
                     width 5 offset 0"
     misc_feature    1619..1768
                     /locus_tag="Enhancer from Ahringer dataset"
                     /label="Enhancer from Ahringer dataset"
                     /ApEinfo_label="Enhancer from Ahringer dataset"
                     /ApEinfo_fwdcolor="#fefe0a"
                     /ApEinfo_revcolor="green"
                     /ApEinfo_graphicformat="arrow_data {{0 1 2 0 0 -1} {} 0}
                     width 5 offset 0"
     CDS             2367..2369
                     /locus_tag="mNeonGreen"
                     /label="mNeonGreen"
                     /ApEinfo_label="mNeonGreen"
                     /ApEinfo_fwdcolor="#33ff33"
                     /ApEinfo_revcolor="#006666"
                     /ApEinfo_graphicformat="arrow_data {{0 1 2 0 0 -1} {} 0}
                     width 5 offset 0"
     misc_feature    2815..2828
                     /locus_tag="Signal Sequence(1)"
                     /label="Signal Sequence(1)"
                     /ApEinfo_label="Signal Sequence"
                     /ApEinfo_fwdcolor="cyan"
                     /ApEinfo_revcolor="green"
                     /ApEinfo_graphicformat="arrow_data {{0 1 2 0 0 -1} {} 0}
                     width 5 offset 0"
     misc_feature    complement(1837..1842)
                     /locus_tag="RORE(1)"
                     /label="RORE(1)"
                     /ApEinfo_label="RORE"
                     /ApEinfo_fwdcolor="#fb0106"
                     /ApEinfo_revcolor="#fb0106"
                     /ApEinfo_graphicformat="arrow_data {{0 1 2 0 0 -1} {} 0}
                     width 5 offset 0"
     misc_feature    2853..2855
                     /locus_tag="3' PAM Cas9 crRNA #25"
                     /label="3' PAM Cas9 crRNA #25"
                     /ApEinfo_label="3' PAM Cas9 crRNA #25"
                     /ApEinfo_fwdcolor="#ff2600"
                     /ApEinfo_revcolor="green"
                     /ApEinfo_graphicformat="arrow_data {{0 0.5 0 1 2 0 0 -1 0
                     -0.5} {} 0} width 5 offset 0"
     misc_feature    2725..2727
                     /locus_tag="PAM Cas9 crRNA #168"
                     /label="PAM Cas9 crRNA #168"
                     /ApEinfo_label="PAM Cas9 crRNA #168"
                     /ApEinfo_fwdcolor="#ff2600"
                     /ApEinfo_revcolor="green"
                     /ApEinfo_graphicformat="arrow_data {{0 0.5 0 1 2 0 0 -1 0
                     -0.5} {} 0} width 5 offset 0"
     misc_feature    2878..2901
                     /locus_tag="oligo 5680"
                     /label="oligo 5680"
                     /ApEinfo_label="oligo 5680"
                     /ApEinfo_fwdcolor="cyan"
                     /ApEinfo_revcolor="green"
                     /ApEinfo_graphicformat="arrow_data {{0 0.5 0 1 2 0 0 -1 0
                     -0.5} {} 0} width 5 offset 0"
     misc_feature    2704..2706
                     /locus_tag="PAM Cas9 crRNA #329"
                     /label="PAM Cas9 crRNA #329"
                     /ApEinfo_label="PAM Cas9 crRNA #329"
                     /ApEinfo_fwdcolor="#ff2600"
                     /ApEinfo_revcolor="green"
                     /ApEinfo_graphicformat="arrow_data {{0 0.5 0 1 2 0 0 -1 0
                     -0.5} {} 0} width 5 offset 0"
     misc_feature    2638..2658
                     /locus_tag="oligo 6552"
                     /label="oligo 6552"
                     /ApEinfo_label="oligo 6552"
                     /ApEinfo_fwdcolor="cyan"
                     /ApEinfo_revcolor="green"
                     /ApEinfo_graphicformat="arrow_data {{0 0.5 0 1 2 0 0 -1 0
                     -0.5} {} 0} width 5 offset 0"
     misc_feature    2939..2960
                     /locus_tag="oligo 6553"
                     /label="oligo 6553"
                     /ApEinfo_label="oligo 6553"
                     /ApEinfo_fwdcolor="cyan"
                     /ApEinfo_revcolor="green"
                     /ApEinfo_graphicformat="arrow_data {{0 0.5 0 1 2 0 0 -1 0
                     -0.5} {} 0} width 5 offset 0"
     misc_feature    976..1355
                     /locus_tag="NHR-23 peak #2"
                     /label="NHR-23 peak #2"
                     /ApEinfo_label="NHR-23 peak #2"
                     /ApEinfo_fwdcolor="cyan"
                     /ApEinfo_revcolor="green"
                     /ApEinfo_graphicformat="arrow_data {{0 1 2 0 0 -1} {} 0}
                     width 5 offset 0"
     misc_feature    943..945
                     /locus_tag="#361 crRNA cas9"
                     /label="#361 crRNA cas9"
                     /ApEinfo_label="#361 crRNA cas9"
                     /ApEinfo_fwdcolor="#fb0106"
                     /ApEinfo_revcolor="green"
                     /ApEinfo_graphicformat="arrow_data {{0 1 2 0 0 -1} {} 0}
                     width 5 offset 0"
     misc_feature    669..690
                     /locus_tag="Oligo 6876"
                     /label="Oligo 6876"
                     /ApEinfo_label="Oligo 6876"
                     /ApEinfo_fwdcolor="cyan"
                     /ApEinfo_revcolor="green"
                     /ApEinfo_graphicformat="arrow_data {{0 1 2 0 0 -1} {} 0}
                     width 5 offset 0"
     misc_feature    1167..1186
                     /locus_tag="Oligo 6878"
                     /label="Oligo 6878"
                     /ApEinfo_label="Oligo 6878"
                     /ApEinfo_fwdcolor="#21fe06"
                     /ApEinfo_revcolor="green"
                     /ApEinfo_graphicformat="arrow_data {{0 1 2 0 0 -1} {} 0}
                     width 5 offset 0"
     misc_feature    1016..1165
                     /locus_tag="Enahncer from Ahringer dataset"
                     /label="Enahncer from Ahringer dataset"
                     /ApEinfo_label="Enahncer from Ahringer dataset"
                     /ApEinfo_fwdcolor="#fefe0a"
                     /ApEinfo_revcolor="green"
                     /ApEinfo_graphicformat="arrow_data {{0 1 2 0 0 -1} {} 0}
                     width 5 offset 0"
     misc_feature    1435..1437
                     /locus_tag="#362 crRNA cas9"
                     /label="#362 crRNA cas9"
                     /ApEinfo_label="#362 crRNA cas9"
                     /ApEinfo_fwdcolor="#fb0106"
                     /ApEinfo_revcolor="green"
                     /ApEinfo_graphicformat="arrow_data {{0 1 2 0 0 -1} {} 0}
                     width 5 offset 0"
     misc_feature    1445..1463
                     /locus_tag="Oligo 6878(1)"
                     /label="Oligo 6878(1)"
                     /ApEinfo_label="Oligo 6878"
                     /ApEinfo_fwdcolor="cyan"
                     /ApEinfo_revcolor="green"
                     /ApEinfo_graphicformat="arrow_data {{0 1 2 0 0 -1} {} 0}
                     width 5 offset 0"
     misc_feature    603..622
                     /locus_tag="Oligo 6880"
                     /label="Oligo 6880"
                     /ApEinfo_label="Oligo 6880"
                     /ApEinfo_fwdcolor="cyan"
                     /ApEinfo_revcolor="green"
                     /ApEinfo_graphicformat="arrow_data {{0 1 2 0 0 -1} {} 0}
                     width 5 offset 0"
     misc_feature    complement(505..510)
                     /locus_tag="RORE(2)"
                     /label="RORE(2)"
                     /ApEinfo_label="RORE"
                     /ApEinfo_fwdcolor="#fb0106"
                     /ApEinfo_revcolor="#fb0106"
                     /ApEinfo_graphicformat="arrow_data {{0 1 2 0 0 -1} {} 0}
                     width 5 offset 0"
     misc_feature    495..497
                     /locus_tag="#364 crRNA cas9"
                     /label="#364 crRNA cas9"
                     /ApEinfo_label="#364 crRNA cas9"
                     /ApEinfo_fwdcolor="#fb0106"
                     /ApEinfo_revcolor="green"
                     /ApEinfo_graphicformat="arrow_data {{0 1 2 0 0 -1} {} 0}
                     width 5 offset 0"
     misc_feature    486..488
                     /locus_tag="PAM Cas9 crRNA #410"
                     /label="PAM Cas9 crRNA #410"
                     /ApEinfo_label="PAM Cas9 crRNA #410"
                     /ApEinfo_fwdcolor="#ff2600"
                     /ApEinfo_revcolor="green"
                     /ApEinfo_graphicformat="arrow_data {{0 0.5 0 1 2 0 0 -1 0
                     -0.5} {} 0} width 5 offset 0"
     misc_feature    276..295
                     /locus_tag="Oligo 7169"
                     /label="Oligo 7169"
                     /ApEinfo_label="Oligo 7169"
                     /ApEinfo_fwdcolor="cyan"
                     /ApEinfo_revcolor="green"
                     /ApEinfo_graphicformat="arrow_data {{0 0.5 0 1 2 0 0 -1 0
                     -0.5} {} 0} width 5 offset 0"
     misc_feature    1978..1980
                     /locus_tag="PAM Cas9 crRNA #412"
                     /label="PAM Cas9 crRNA #412"
                     /ApEinfo_label="PAM Cas9 crRNA #412"
                     /ApEinfo_fwdcolor="#ff2600"
                     /ApEinfo_revcolor="green"
                     /ApEinfo_graphicformat="arrow_data {{0 0.5 0 1 2 0 0 -1 0
                     -0.5} {} 0} width 5 offset 0"
     misc_feature    2303..2305
                     /locus_tag="PAM Cas9 crRNA #413"
                     /label="PAM Cas9 crRNA #413"
                     /ApEinfo_label="PAM Cas9 crRNA #413"
                     /ApEinfo_fwdcolor="#ff2600"
                     /ApEinfo_revcolor="green"
                     /ApEinfo_graphicformat="arrow_data {{0 0.5 0 1 2 0 0 -1 0
                     -0.5} {} 0} width 5 offset 0"
     misc_feature    1702..1721
                     /locus_tag="Oligo 7172"
                     /label="Oligo 7172"
                     /ApEinfo_label="Oligo 7172"
                     /ApEinfo_fwdcolor="cyan"
                     /ApEinfo_revcolor="green"
                     /ApEinfo_graphicformat="arrow_data {{0 0.5 0 1 2 0 0 -1 0
                     -0.5} {} 0} width 5 offset 0"
     misc_feature    1754..1773
                     /locus_tag="Oligo 7310"
                     /label="Oligo 7310"
                     /ApEinfo_label="Oligo 7310"
                     /ApEinfo_fwdcolor="cyan"
                     /ApEinfo_revcolor="green"
                     /ApEinfo_graphicformat="arrow_data {{0 0.5 0 1 2 0 0 -1 0
                     -0.5} {} 0} width 5 offset 0"
     misc_feature    2730..2749
                     /locus_tag="Oligo 7311"
                     /label="Oligo 7311"
                     /ApEinfo_label="Oligo 7311"
                     /ApEinfo_fwdcolor="cyan"
                     /ApEinfo_revcolor="green"
                     /ApEinfo_graphicformat="arrow_data {{0 0.5 0 1 2 0 0 -1 0
                     -0.5} {} 0} width 5 offset 0"
     misc_feature    1575..1594
                     /locus_tag="Oligo 7314"
                     /label="Oligo 7314"
                     /ApEinfo_label="Oligo 7314"
                     /ApEinfo_fwdcolor="cyan"
                     /ApEinfo_revcolor="green"
                     /ApEinfo_graphicformat="arrow_data {{0 0.5 0 1 2 0 0 -1 0
                     -0.5} {} 0} width 5 offset 0"
ORIGIN
        1 gctagaaatg ggtgaaatcg gtcttccggt acttctaaca aaaaagcttt ttgaaatgta
       61 taatttcctt atatttttta aataaaattt ttggtttcaa acgttttggt ctattttatg
      121 tgtaatacat tcagacaaag gacgcacttg ctcaaaattt tgattagaaa ctttctagaa
      181 tttcacgaga acattttaca attagaatgt actttttttg aaatttttaa aagtagaaaa
      241 ttaatatttt caaaattttc ataggtttat ttgccacgtt ttgggactct gtcgtttttg
      301 agaaaataaa ataggctttt cccaaattta tgttcgaagt tacaaaaaaa aaccgataaa
      361 aatcaattaa gtttggttag aaacgagaaa ataccaagaa gtgggcatga attttcgcaa
      421 attaataact ttttagaatt tgttttacaa taagaaagct aggtctttca aaattccttc
      481 attacccact catttggatt ggtgtgacct ttttacagtg atatcaattt ttcaattttg
      541 taagcttacc agtttaagct ccacttattt ctggttttca aaccctaact aacacattaa
      601 ttctactggc catgctcctc agtcgtgtat agtcttgttt atatctcata tacaagttat
      661 attaactgtc aatcagtgtg atctggctaa taagcctaat ataaaaatgt tgaatattcc
      721 aaattttttc attttcttac ttttgaaaaa ttctataaaa cttttttact acataaaaaa
      781 taaaatgaac gctcaattta ttttaaacgt tcttatcgaa aaaagaaact acatttttaa
      841 aactgaacct taactacatt taactaagaa tcttcaaacc aaccactact gttcctagtg
      901 aaagttccta ttgtattgtt atattaccct acccttagcc cccctctcac ttagaatccg
      961 ttaactttcg tgactcgctt cgcttattac atatgtacca tccctgttcc tctctctctc
     1021 acacgtcggg aatttgtttt gtcgctttgc atccacaaag tgtcaagtct aacataaatt
     1081 acacaataac ctagatagat tttcaacaca agataaccta ctctctcgct gcccaccacc
     1141 gtatgtattg gatattccta gtaactgttg tcaaggtcgc cagagggggg ggggggggcg
     1201 acaactagat gaatatctta tcccgtaggc atccgtactg tcttcggtgc gggaaggaga
     1261 caaggaattt tattcatttt cgcgccatta ttactattat ttgtcgttgt tctagatata
     1321 ggtctcgatt ttcacggttt tcaaatttgt gagctaactt ttgtcaaaac cagaattgta
     1381 aaaaaaaaat ttctacactc ctgtgtaaat ccaaactcta caaatctttc cgttccaccc
     1441 attcctctat tcccgattcc acgacaatca tgttagccga gaaaaaagct gtggaaaagt
     1501 atcggttcta attaactata caacatcacc attatcatca tcggcttcag ctacttctcc
     1561 atcatcattc aattccaatc ccacccatca tcccctcccc cttcatagta tctctggatt
     1621 cttggcgact ctgactttag tcgagaggag agagagagat tttagaatcc aaaaaaaact
     1681 tgctagatgt gaatcatcat cgctttcgct cctctggtca ttccatgtcg tgtgcttata
     1741 aagttcacaa caaagccaca cacacattcc tgagtgacac tcccctccga cgtcttctca
     1801 ctttcatgta tatttactcg ccctactttt acggtatgac ctcatctatg gcttcatcta
     1861 ggctttggtt atactttcta ttttctcaag tatatgccgc ttcaattttt gaaaatttgt
     1921 gaatgttgat attcgggatc ttaggcaaca tctctgagaa aattatttca cctacctcct
     1981 gatagtcccc agtgtctggc actttcctcg tttaactagt tattttggat ccaatgtgca
     2041 gtatcctaga aaatattaat tttagttagt tgaactttaa cttccgactt tattcaaaaa
     2101 tatgtatttt caaaattatc aagttcttaa ccgagcagtt ttccaccttt ttctagtaat
     2161 cctcaaactg tccgttccat ctcactttca cattttattt actcggccta ctttctccac
     2221 ggacaccctc agatgacctc atgcatgttt catttttctt ccctcttttc actttctcct
     2281 tctttggttt tctgcattga catggatata atgtttttta tctatgtaat ttgctatttt
     2341 caggcacaaa cctacacata gaagcaATGt agttattttg gatccaatgt gcagtatcct
     2401 agaaaatatt aattttagtt agttgaactt taacttccga ctttattcaa aaatatgtat
     2461 tttcaaaatt atcaagttct taaccgagca gttttccacc tttttctagt aatcctcaaa
     2521 ctgtccgttc catctcactt tcacatttta tttactcggc ctactttctc cacggacacc
     2581 ctcagatgac ctcatgcatg tttcattttt cttccctctt ttcactttct ccttctttgg
     2641 ttttctgcat tgacatggat ataatgtttt ttatctatgt aatttgctat tttcaggcac
     2701 aaacctacac atagaagcaA TGCGCCTGTG CGTATTGCTC TTAGCTGCCC TTGTGGTGGC
     2761 CACAGgtata ttgagataag cattggaaac tagttatcaa tttttatttt acagAAGCCG
     2821 TAGATCCGTG CAAACGACAA CCATTCCGCG GGCGGTGCCC ATCACAAAAC GGCGAGACGC
     2881 CGAAGAGGTC ACAATTTGTG CTCAGATACT ACTTGAGGAA CGGAGAATGT GTTAGTTACC
     2941 CATATGgtga gttgcaatgt tttatttatt gaaagattgt ttttaattct gtgctttcag
     3001 GACACTGCGC CAC    
//
