# Supplementary material for: The NHR-23-regulated putative protease inhibitor mlt-11 gene is necessary for C. elegans cuticle structure and function
Source: bioRxiv preprint, doi:10.1101/2024.05.12.593762, version 2 (2024-10-17)
Supplement: File S2 [file 593762_file03.zip › File S2/bli-1 internal mNG-3xFLAG modular repair template.ape]

LOCUS       bli_1_internal_m        4283 bp    DNA        linear       18-JUN-2021
DEFINITION  .
ACCESSION   
VERSION     
SOURCE      .
  ORGANISM  .
COMMENT     
COMMENT     
COMMENT     ApEinfo:methylated:1
FEATURES             Location/Qualifiers
     misc_feature    1505..1527
                     /locus_tag="3' arm of insertion point from Chisholm edit"
                     /label="3' arm of insertion point from Chisholm edit"
                     /ApEinfo_label="3' arm of insertion point from Chisholm
                     edit"
                     /ApEinfo_fwdcolor="#fefb00"
                     /ApEinfo_revcolor="green"
                     /ApEinfo_graphicformat="arrow_data {{0 0.5 0 1 2 0 0 -1 0
                     -0.5} {} 0} width 5 offset 0"
     misc_feature    411..413
                     /locus_tag="PAM Cas9 crRNA 318"
                     /label="PAM Cas9 crRNA 318"
                     /ApEinfo_label="PAM Cas9 crRNA 318"
                     /ApEinfo_fwdcolor="#ff2600"
                     /ApEinfo_revcolor="green"
                     /ApEinfo_graphicformat="arrow_data {{0 0.5 0 1 2 0 0 -1 0
                     -0.5} {} 0} width 5 offset 0"
     protein_bind    1400..1465
                     /locus_tag="3xFLAG tag"
                     /label="3xFLAG tag"
                     /ApEinfo_label="3xFLAG tag"
                     /ApEinfo_fwdcolor="#ff0c12"
                     /ApEinfo_revcolor="cyan"
                     /ApEinfo_graphicformat="arrow_data {{0 1 2 0 0 -1} {} 0}
                     width 5 offset 0"
     misc_feature    1466..1503
                     /locus_tag="Flexible linker"
                     /label="Flexible linker"
                     /ApEinfo_label="Flexible linker"
                     /ApEinfo_fwdcolor="#aa7941"
                     /ApEinfo_revcolor="green"
                     /ApEinfo_graphicformat="arrow_data {{0 0.5 0 1 2 0 0 -1 0
                     -0.5} {} 0} width 5 offset 0"
     misc_feature    3..22
                     /locus_tag="oligo 6215"
                     /label="oligo 6215"
                     /ApEinfo_label="oligo 6215"
                     /ApEinfo_fwdcolor="cyan"
                     /ApEinfo_revcolor="green"
                     /ApEinfo_graphicformat="arrow_data {{0 0.5 0 1 2 0 0 -1 0
                     -0.5} {} 0} width 5 offset 0"
     misc_feature    926..1036
                     /locus_tag="mNeonGreen (dpi)"
                     /label="mNeonGreen (dpi)"
                     /ApEinfo_label="mNeonGreen (dpi)"
                     /ApEinfo_fwdcolor="#21fe06"
                     /ApEinfo_revcolor="green"
                     /ApEinfo_graphicformat="arrow_data {{0 1 2 0 0 -1} {} 0}
                     width 5 offset 0"
     misc_feature    1504..1504
                     /locus_tag="Flexible linker(1)"
                     /label="Flexible linker(1)"
                     /ApEinfo_label="Flexible linker"
                     /ApEinfo_fwdcolor="#aa7941"
                     /ApEinfo_revcolor="green"
                     /ApEinfo_graphicformat="arrow_data {{0 0.5 0 1 2 0 0 -1 0
                     -0.5} {} 0} width 5 offset 0"
     misc_feature    458..616
                     /locus_tag="mNeonGreen (dpi)(1)"
                     /label="mNeonGreen (dpi)(1)"
                     /ApEinfo_label="mNeonGreen (dpi)"
                     /ApEinfo_fwdcolor="#21fe06"
                     /ApEinfo_revcolor="green"
                     /ApEinfo_graphicformat="arrow_data {{0 1 2 0 0 -1} {} 0}
                     width 5 offset 0"
     misc_feature    1088..1318
                     /locus_tag="mNeonGreen (dpi)(2)"
                     /label="mNeonGreen (dpi)(2)"
                     /ApEinfo_label="mNeonGreen (dpi)"
                     /ApEinfo_fwdcolor="#21fe06"
                     /ApEinfo_revcolor="green"
                     /ApEinfo_graphicformat="arrow_data {{0 1 2 0 0 -1} {} 0}
                     width 5 offset 0"
     misc_feature    1580..1599
                     /locus_tag="oligo 6216"
                     /label="oligo 6216"
                     /ApEinfo_label="oligo 6216"
                     /ApEinfo_fwdcolor="cyan"
                     /ApEinfo_revcolor="green"
                     /ApEinfo_graphicformat="arrow_data {{0 0.5 0 1 2 0 0 -1 0
                     -0.5} {} 0} width 5 offset 0"
     misc_signal     1334..1354
                     /locus_tag="TEV site"
                     /label="TEV site"
                     /ApEinfo_label="TEV site"
                     /ApEinfo_fwdcolor="#ff6600"
                     /ApEinfo_revcolor="#ff6600"
                     /ApEinfo_graphicformat="arrow_data {{0 1 2 0 0 -1} {} 0}
                     width 5 offset 0"
     misc_feature    668..874
                     /locus_tag="mNeonGreen (dpi)(3)"
                     /label="mNeonGreen (dpi)(3)"
                     /ApEinfo_label="mNeonGreen (dpi)"
                     /ApEinfo_fwdcolor="#21fe06"
                     /ApEinfo_revcolor="green"
                     /ApEinfo_graphicformat="arrow_data {{0 1 2 0 0 -1} {} 0}
                     width 5 offset 0"
     protein_bind    1442..1465
                     /locus_tag="FLAG tag"
                     /label="FLAG tag"
                     /ApEinfo_label="FLAG tag"
                     /ApEinfo_fwdcolor="#ff0f1e"
                     /ApEinfo_revcolor="green"
                     /ApEinfo_graphicformat="arrow_data {{0 1 2 0 0 -1} {} 0}
                     width 5 offset 0"
     misc_feature    420..457
                     /locus_tag="Flexible linker(2)"
                     /label="Flexible linker(2)"
                     /ApEinfo_label="Flexible linker"
                     /ApEinfo_fwdcolor="#aa7941"
                     /ApEinfo_revcolor="green"
                     /ApEinfo_graphicformat="arrow_data {{0 0.5 0 1 2 0 0 -1 0
                     -0.5} {} 0} width 5 offset 0"
     misc_feature    419..419
                     /locus_tag="Flexible linker(3)"
                     /label="Flexible linker(3)"
                     /ApEinfo_label="Flexible linker"
                     /ApEinfo_fwdcolor="#aa7941"
                     /ApEinfo_revcolor="green"
                     /ApEinfo_graphicformat="arrow_data {{0 0.5 0 1 2 0 0 -1 0
                     -0.5} {} 0} width 5 offset 0"
     misc_feature    420..422
                     /locus_tag="PAM Cas9 crRNA #291"
                     /label="PAM Cas9 crRNA #291"
                     /ApEinfo_label="PAM Cas9 crRNA #291"
                     /ApEinfo_fwdcolor="#ff40ff"
                     /ApEinfo_revcolor="green"
                     /ApEinfo_graphicformat="arrow_data {{0 0.5 0 1 2 0 0 -1 0
                     -0.5} {} 0} width 5 offset 0"
     misc_feature    453..455
                     /locus_tag="289"
                     /label="289"
                     /ApEinfo_label="289"
                     /ApEinfo_fwdcolor="#ff40ff"
                     /ApEinfo_revcolor="green"
                     /ApEinfo_graphicformat="arrow_data {{0 0.5 0 1 2 0 0 -1 0
                     -0.5} {} 0} width 5 offset 0"
     misc_feature    1467..1469
                     /locus_tag="PAM Cas9 crRNA #290"
                     /label="PAM Cas9 crRNA #290"
                     /ApEinfo_label="PAM Cas9 crRNA #290"
                     /ApEinfo_fwdcolor="#ff40ff"
                     /ApEinfo_revcolor="green"
                     /ApEinfo_graphicformat="arrow_data {{0 0.5 0 1 2 0 0 -1 0
                     -0.5} {} 0} width 5 offset 0"
     misc_feature    1501..1503
                     /locus_tag="PAM Cas9 crRNA #292"
                     /label="PAM Cas9 crRNA #292"
                     /ApEinfo_label="PAM Cas9 crRNA #292"
                     /ApEinfo_fwdcolor="#ff40ff"
                     /ApEinfo_revcolor="green"
                     /ApEinfo_graphicformat="arrow_data {{0 0.5 0 1 2 0 0 -1 0
                     -0.5} {} 0} width 5 offset 0"
ORIGIN
        1 agtcttccac acaactctcc gcagtctcgg agagtagtgt gatctaacct catcATGGTT
       61 AAGTCCTACA CTTTGGCTGG ACTAGCGGCG ATTGCTTGTC TGCTGCTGGC AATAGGAGCT
      121 GTGATTTCTA CAGTGTATAT TTTAAACGAT ATTTCTGACT TTTACAGTGA AGCACAGGAA
      181 GAGTTGGTAG AATTCAAGgt gagttattgt tctagacata attgaaatta ttttaaaatt
      241 atagGATATC GCAAACAATA TCTGGGAAGA AATGGTTTTC GAATTGACAC CAGAGGAAAT
      301 GAGAGAAGCC GAAGACAACG ATCGTGAGAA GAGATCCTAT GAGCCTGAAG GCCCTTATCA
      361 ATCTGAAACC ACAACACCTT CAACAACCAC TTCAACTGCT GCCACAACTA CCGAAGCTtc
      421 ctcctctagc tcgtccggcg gtagtggtgg atccgccATG GTCTCCAAGG GAGAGGAGGA
      481 CAACATGGCC TCCCTCCCAG CCACCCACGA GCTCCACATC TTCGGATCCA TCAACGGAGT
      541 CGACTTCGAC ATGGTCGGAC AAGGAACCGG AAACCCAAAC GACGGATACG AGGAGCTCAA
      601 CCTCAAGTCC ACCAAGgtaa gtttaaacat atatatacta actaaccctg attatttaaa
      661 ttttcagGGA GACCTCCAAT TCTCCCCATG GATCCTCGTC CCACACATCG GATACGGATT
      721 CCACCAATAC CTCCCATACC CAGACGGAAT GTCCCCATTC CAAGCCGCCA TGGTCGACGG
      781 ATCCGGATAC CAAGTCCACC GTACCATGCA ATTCGAGGAC GGAGCCTCCC TCACCGTCAA
      841 CTACCGTTAC ACCTACGAGG GATCCCACAT CAAGgtaagt ttaaacagtt cggtactaac
      901 taaccataca tatttaaatt ttcagGGAGA GGCCCAAGTC AAGGGAACCG GATTCCCAGC
      961 CGACGGACCA GTCATGACCA ACTCCCTCAC CGCCGCCGAC TGGTGCCGTT CCAAGAAGAC
     1021 CTACCCAAAC GACAAGgtaa gtttaaacat gattttacta actaactaat ctgatttaaa
     1081 ttttcagACC ATCATCTCCA CCTTCAAGTG GTCCTACACC ACCGGAAACG GAAAGCGTTA
     1141 CCGTTCCACC GCCCGTACCA CCTACACCTT CGCCAAGCCA ATGGCCGCCA ACTACCTCAA
     1201 GAACCAACCA ATGTACGTCT TCCGTAAGAC CGAGCTCAAG CACTCCAAGA CCGAGCTCAA
     1261 CTTCAAGGAG TGGCAAAAGG CCTTCACCGA CGTCATGGGA ATGGACGAGC TCTACAAGgg
     1321 cggcagcgga ggagagaatc tgtactttca atccGGATCC GGAGGTGGCG GGGGTGGTGG
     1381 CGGTTCTGGC TCAGGATCTg actacaaaga ccatgacggt gattataaag atcatgatat
     1441 cgattacaag gatgacgatg acaagGCGGC Atctagtgga tcgagttcag gaggttcggg
     1501 tggtGCAGAA GATGAATCTG GTTACGATTT TGTGAATGAT AATGGACCAC CATCTTCAAG
     1561 ACCTAGAAAA CCAGAACCAC CGACCATGCC CAGAACTATC CAAGgtacac ataaaagttt
     1621 tagtataaat ttaaggataa ttatttcagG TTTCCGTGCA CCTCCTCCAG CTGCGACATC
     1681 CACCTACAGA CCACCACATG GATCAAACTA TGACAATTAC GGTAGAGAGC CGGCGTCTTC
     1741 TAGAAGACCG TATCCACCTC AACAGCCTCC CAGTACATCA GCTCCGCACA GCAGTCCGAA
     1801 TAACAGAACA TCATTGTACA ATCCACAGCC ACCTCCAAAA ACTGGATATC CAACAAATCC
     1861 TCGTGTACCG TACAATCCAC CTCAGCCAAA CTATACTCGG CAACCAACGT ATCCTGAAGA
     1921 CAACCGCGCG CCATATAAGC CAACAAGATC ACCAAACACT CCACCACCTC GTCAACCTTC
     1981 TGGCGGATAC GATTCAGATG GGCAGACTCC ACCGTCATCG CCTAGAATTT ACAATACTCG
     2041 TCGTCCGAAC AATCATGGTC CAGGGTATCC AGAGGATCAA GTACCAACAG CGCCACCAGT
     2101 TCCAGGACAA CAAAGAGTTC CACCGACTCA AACTCGAAAT CCACCAAATC CAACTAATAC
     2161 CCGTCAACCA TCGAGACCAG TGCCTCCAAC ATCAGATGGA CATATTGAGG CAACCACTCC
     2221 GTATAATCCA TCTGCTCAAT ATCCCACAGG AAAAAGGGGT TCACACCCTG GATTTGGACC
     2281 TCAGAGACCT CGTCCAGGAA CTAGACCAAG AGGCAATCCA TGTGATCAAT GTTCTGCTCA
     2341 GCCGAATCAT TGCCCATCAG GACCTCCAGG ACCTCGTGGT AGACCAGGGC CTCCAGGATT
     2401 CCCAGGACAA GATGGGCCAC GTGGGCTTCG AGGTCTCAAT GGTGGTTATT CTGGTGTTCA
     2461 ACCATCTTCT TATGATCCAG TAATTGGCTG TGTACAGTGC CCAATTGGAC CACCTGGAGA
     2521 ACGCGGACCA GACGGTACAC CAGGAGTGCC AGGAGAAGAT GGTATTGATG GCGAGCAAGG
     2581 AGTGAACGGA CAAGATGGTC AACCAGGAGC ACCAGGGGCA CCTGGATATC ATGGAATGAA
     2641 TGGTTCTCCG GGAACACCTG GAAAGCCTGG ACTACCTGGA AGAAACGGCC AATCATGCAA
     2701 GTCAATTCCA GGACCTCCAG GTCAGCCAGG AGTAATGGGT GTACCAGGAA GAGACGGAGA
     2761 TCCTGGAACT GATGGTGAGC ATGGACAAGA CGGAAGCCCA GGAATTCAAG GCCCGCCAGG
     2821 AAGAGACGGA ACATCAGGGC CAGATGGCCA ACCAGGAGTG TCTGCTCCGG GAGCACCAGG
     2881 AACAGACGGC GGTTATTGTC CATGTCCAAA GCGATCTTCG AAGTTTGATT TTAATGATGC
     2941 ATACAATGAT GATGAGAAGA GAGGCCTAGA GGAACATAGA CCAAGAGGAT ACGATTCAGA
     3001 ACGCGCCGAA GAGCCAAGAC CAAGACAGAC TGTTCGTACT AATACCTATG ATGAAAATTC
     3061 TGGAGCCGAA CATCAAAGAA GACCAAACTA CGAACCTTCA GCAGAAGTTG CTCCACCACG
     3121 ACAGGATCGT TATGAAGACG AAGAGAGAGT TAGAGAACCA CCACCAAAGA GACCGCCACC
     3181 ACCACACCGA CAAACTCCAC ACGAGTTGTA CCCAGAAGAG CAACCATATG TCAGAAGACC
     3241 ACCACCACCA CAAAACAGAG GAAATTATGA AGTTGAAAGA TCAAGAGAAT ATGTGCCAGA
     3301 AGCTCCAAGA CCAAGGCAAG GTTATGAACA TTCATCTGGA TATGGAGGTG ATGACAGGAA
     3361 AGAGCAGCCA AAATATATGG AAAGTCGACC AGTTGATGAG CCAAGATACG AAACTGATGC
     3421 TCCATCAAGA AGTCGCCCGC TGAAGAAGGT TGAGATCATC AGACACCCAG AAAGAGGATA
     3481 CGATCGTCGT CAGCCATCTT ATGAGGATTC GAAGCCAAGA CAAGAGGAGC CAAGACGATA
     3541 TGAAACGGAA GCTGAGCCAC GCTATGAAGA AGTTCCACGG AAAGAGACAC ATCCTCCAGG
     3601 ATTTGGAAGA CCAAAATCTG AGGAAAATCC AAGGGAAACA GGAAGAACTT ACTCAGAAGA
     3661 AGCAATGCCA CCTGTGCAAC AAACTGAGAA ATATAATGGA GATAAAAGAA AGAAGAATCA
     3721 GCCAGAGTAT GAGGATATTT CAAAACCAGA AGAGGATAAA GAAAGAGCAA TGgtaagtga
     3781 tattgtgatg attatttcta taaaagaact ataaattgca gGAAAAACAC CACAAGAAGC
     3841 CTAATAAGTT CCAAGAAAAA CAATGGGAAG AGCATAGAAA GAGCCAGGAA CTCAGGAATT
     3901 CGAGAGAGCA TGGAGGACAA GTTCCAGgta gaattgttat gcggaaatta tcattaaatt
     3961 aaattcaatt gcagTTGAAA CTTCCGTACC AATGCAACAA GTAAAACCTG AATCCTCTGC
     4021 AGAAGAAAAG CCAGTTCCAC CTGTACATGA CAACTTCCAG TCATCCGAGA AAAGAGCTTT
     4081 TTCCAACGAA AACCCACTAC CATCAGAACA AATTCCATAC AGAAGGAGAA ATCGCTTTTA
     4141 CAGGAACCAC TATTATGAGA AGTTTCTAGT TTAAtaacta aaaaaaactt ctagtctaac
     4201 ttattgttga ttttttattt attttcaccc cttcccccac ttgccataat aatgaaagaa
     4261 tgttaataaa tcgtaccttt cat   
//
